# Supplementary material for: Functional surface expression of immunoglobulin cleavage systems in a candidate Mycoplasma vaccine chassis
Source: Commun Biol. 2024 Jun 28;7:779. doi: 10.1038/s42003-024-06497-8 (PMC11213901; doi:10.1038/s42003-024-06497-8)
Supplement: Supplementary file 5 — Supplementary Data 3 [file 42003_2024_6497_MOESM5_ESM.zip › Plasmids GB/p426-snr52-grna1-mferi-mibmip-aari.gb]

LOCUS       p426-SNR52-gRNA1_-Mferi 6293 bp ds-DNA     circular     08-APR-2020
DEFINITION  .
KEYWORDS    "Name" "Alias" "Sequence" "Description" "Resistance 1" "Resistance
            2" "Backbone" "Preparation" "Location" "Box" "Date" "Owner"
FEATURES             Location/Qualifiers
     rep_origin      complement(68..1427)
                     /label="2 micron origin"
                     /ApEinfo_revcolor="#ff9ccd"
                     /ApEinfo_fwdcolor="#ff9ccd"
     misc_recomb     434..467
                     /label="FRT"
                     /ApEinfo_revcolor="#c7b0e3"
                     /ApEinfo_fwdcolor="#c7b0e3"
     CDS             1760..2419
                     /label="AmpR"
                     /ApEinfo_revcolor="#ffef86"
                     /ApEinfo_fwdcolor="#ffef86"
     rep_origin      2517..3199
                     /label="ColE1 origin"
                     /ApEinfo_revcolor="#9eafd2"
                     /ApEinfo_fwdcolor="#9eafd2"
     misc_feature    3282..3301
                     /label="MT85.2"
                     /ApEinfo_revcolor="#f58a5e"
                     /ApEinfo_fwdcolor="#f58a5e"
     misc_binding    3539..3561
                     /label="LacO"
                     /ApEinfo_revcolor="#84b0dc"
                     /ApEinfo_fwdcolor="#84b0dc"
     primer_bind     3567..3587
                     /label="M13-rev"
                     /ApEinfo_revcolor="#85dae9"
                     /ApEinfo_fwdcolor="#85dae9"
     promoter        3604..3622
                     /label="T3 promoter"
                     /ApEinfo_revcolor="#9eafd2"
                     /ApEinfo_fwdcolor="#9eafd2"
     primer_bind     3605..3624
                     /label="T3"
                     /ApEinfo_revcolor="#85dae9"
                     /ApEinfo_fwdcolor="#85dae9"
     misc_feature    3878..3896
                     /label="verif-gRNA-F"
                     /ApEinfo_revcolor="#c6c9d1"
                     /ApEinfo_fwdcolor="#c6c9d1"
     misc_feature    3909..3928
                     /label="gRNA1-MIBMIP-Mferi"
                     /ApEinfo_revcolor="#d6b295"
                     /ApEinfo_fwdcolor="#d6b295"
     misc_feature    complement(4045..4062)
                     /label="Verif-gRNA-R2"
                     /ApEinfo_revcolor="#c6c9d1"
                     /ApEinfo_fwdcolor="#c6c9d1"
     primer_bind     complement(4298..4318)
                     /label="T7"
                     /ApEinfo_revcolor="#85dae9"
                     /ApEinfo_fwdcolor="#85dae9"
     primer_bind     complement(4327..4344)
                     /label="M13-fwd"
                     /ApEinfo_revcolor="#85dae9"
                     /ApEinfo_fwdcolor="#85dae9"
     CDS             4415..4483
                     /label="LacZ alpha"
                     /ApEinfo_revcolor="#84b0dc"
                     /ApEinfo_fwdcolor="#84b0dc"
     rep_origin      4488..4943
                     /label="M13 origin"
                     /ApEinfo_revcolor="#9eafd2"
                     /ApEinfo_fwdcolor="#9eafd2"
     rep_origin      4505..4811
                     /label="F1 ori"
                     /ApEinfo_revcolor="#9eafd2"
                     /ApEinfo_fwdcolor="#9eafd2"
ORIGIN
        1 GACGAAAGGG CCTCGTGATA CGCCTATTTT TATAGGTTAA TGTCATGATA ATAATGGTTT
       61 CTTAGTATGA TCCAATATCA AAGGAAATGA TAGCATTGAA GGATGAGACT AATCCAATTG
      121 AGGAGTGGCA GCATATAGAA CAGCTAAAGG GTAGTGCTGA AGGAAGCATA CGATACCCCG
      181 CATGGAATGG GATAATATCA CAGGAGGTAC TAGACTACCT TTCATCCTAC ATAAATAGAC
      241 GCATATAAGT ACGCATTTAA GCATAAACAC GCACTATGCC GTTCTTCTCA TGTATATATA
      301 TATACAGGCA ACACGCAGAT ATAGGTGCGA CGTGAACAGT GAGCTGTATG TGCGCAGCTC
      361 GCGTTGCATT TAAAAGCACC GACTCGGTGC TCGGAAGCGC TCGTTTTCGG AAACGCTTTG
      421 AAGTTCCTAT TCCGAAGTTC CTATTCTCTA GAAAGTATAG GAACTTCAGA GCGCTTTTGA
      481 AAACCAAAAG CGCTCTGAAG ACGCACTTTC AAAAAACCAA AAACGCACCG GACTGTAACG
      541 AGCTACTAAA ATATTGCGAA TACCGCTTCC ACAAACATTG CTCAAAAGTA TCTCTTTGCT
      601 ATATATCTCT GTGCTATATC CCTATATAAC CTACCCATCC ACCTTTCGCT CCTTGAACTT
      661 GCATCTAAAC TCGACCTCTA CATTTTTTAT GTTTATCTCT AGTATTACTC TTTAGACAAA
      721 AAAATTGTAG TAAGAACTAT TCATAGAGTG AATCGAAAAC AATACGAAAA TGTAAACATT
      781 TCCTATACGT AGTATATAGA GACAAAATAG AAGAAACCGT TCATAATTTT CTGACCAATG
      841 AAGAATCATC AACGCTATCA CTTTCTGTTC ACAAAGTATG CGCAATCCAC ATCGGTATAG
      901 AATATAATCG GGGATGCCTT TATCTTGAAA AAATGCACCC GCAGCTTCGC TAGTAATCAG
      961 TAAACGCGGG AAGTGGAGTC AGGCTTTTTT TATGGAAGAG AAAATAGACA CCAAAGTAGC
     1021 CTTCTTCTAA CCTTAACGGA CCTACAGTGC AAAAAGTTAT CAAGAGACTG CATTATAGAG
     1081 CGCACAAAGG AGAAAAAAAG TAATCTAAGA TGCTTTGTTA GAAAAATAGC GCTCTCGGGA
     1141 TGCATTTTTG TAGAACAAAA AAGAAGTATA GATTCTTTGT TGGTAAAATA GCGCTCTCGC
     1201 GTTGCATTTC TGTTCTGTAA AAATGCAGCT CAGATTCTTT GTTTGAAAAA TTAGCGCTCT
     1261 CGCGTTGCAT TTTTGTTTTA CAAAAATGAA GCACAGATTC TTCGTTGGTA AAATAGCGCT
     1321 TTCGCGTTGC ATTTCTGTTC TGTAAAAATG CAGCTCAGAT TCTTTGTTTG AAAAATTAGC
     1381 GCTCTCGCGT TGCATTTTTG TTCTACAAAA TGAAGCACAG ATGCTTCGTT CAGGTGGCAC
     1441 TTTTCGGGGA AATGTGCGCG GAACCCCTAT TTGTTTATTT TTCTAAATAC ATTCAAATAT
     1501 GTATCCGCTC ATGAGACAAT AACCCTGATA AATGCTTCAA TAATATTGAA AAAGGAAGAG
     1561 TATGAGTATT CAACATTTCC GTGTCGCCCT TATTCCCTTT TTTGCGGCAT TTTGCCTTCC
     1621 TGTTTTTGCT CACCCAGAAA CGCTGGTGAA AGTAAAAGAT GCTGAAGATC AGTTGGGTGC
     1681 ACGAGTGGGT TACATCGAAC TGGATCTCAA CAGCGGTAAG ATCCTTGAGA GTTTTCGCCC
     1741 CGAAGAACGT TTTCCAATGA TGAGCACTTT TAAAGTTCTG CTATGTGGCG CGGTATTATC
     1801 CCGTATTGAC GCCGGGCAAG AGCAACTCGG TCGCCGCATA CACTATTCTC AGAATGACTT
     1861 GGTTGAGTAC TCACCAGTCA CAGAAAAGCA TCTTACGGAT GGCATGACAG TAAGAGAATT
     1921 ATGCAGTGCT GCCATAACCA TGAGTGATAA CACTGCGGCC AACTTACTTC TGACAACGAT
     1981 CGGAGGACCG AAGGAGCTAA CCGCTTTTTT GCACAACATG GGGGATCATG TAACTCGCCT
     2041 TGATCGTTGG GAACCGGAGC TGAATGAAGC CATACCAAAC GACGAGCGTG ACACCACGAT
     2101 GCCTGTAGCA ATGGCAACAA CGTTGCGCAA ACTATTAACT GGCGAACTAC TTACTCTAGC
     2161 TTCCCGGCAA CAATTAATAG ACTGGATGGA GGCGGATAAA GTTGCAGGAC CACTTCTGCG
     2221 CTCGGCCCTT CCGGCTGGCT GGTTTATTGC TGATAAATCT GGAGCCGGTG AGCGTGGGTC
     2281 TCGCGGTATC ATTGCAGCAC TGGGGCCAGA TGGTAAGCCC TCCCGTATCG TAGTTATCTA
     2341 CACGACGGGG AGTCAGGCAA CTATGGATGA ACGAAATAGA CAGATCGCTG AGATAGGTGC
     2401 CTCACTGATT AAGCATTGGT AACTGTCAGA CCAAGTTTAC TCATATATAC TTTAGATTGA
     2461 TTTAAAACTT CATTTTTAAT TTAAAAGGAT CTAGGTGAAG ATCCTTTTTG ATAATCTCAT
     2521 GACCAAAATC CCTTAACGTG AGTTTTCGTT CCACTGAGCG TCAGACCCCG TAGAAAAGAT
     2581 CAAAGGATCT TCTTGAGATC CTTTTTTTCT GCGCGTAATC TGCTGCTTGC AAACAAAAAA
     2641 ACCACCGCTA CCAGCGGTGG TTTGTTTGCC GGATCAAGAG CTACCAACTC TTTTTCCGAA
     2701 GGTAACTGGC TTCAGCAGAG CGCAGATACC AAATACTGTC CTTCTAGTGT AGCCGTAGTT
     2761 AGGCCACCAC TTCAAGAACT CTGTAGCACC GCCTACATAC CTCGCTCTGC TAATCCTGTT
     2821 ACCAGTGGCT GCTGCCAGTG GCGATAAGTC GTGTCTTACC GGGTTGGACT CAAGACGATA
     2881 GTTACCGGAT AAGGCGCAGC GGTCGGGCTG AACGGGGGGT TCGTGCACAC AGCCCAGCTT
     2941 GGAGCGAACG ACCTACACCG AACTGAGATA CCTACAGCGT GAGCTATGAG AAAGCGCCAC
     3001 GCTTCCCGAA GGGAGAAAGG CGGACAGGTA TCCGGTAAGC GGCAGGGTCG GAACAGGAGA
     3061 GCGCACGAGG GAGCTTCCAG GGGGAAACGC CTGGTATCTT TATAGTCCTG TCGGGTTTCG
     3121 CCACCTCTGA CTTGAGCGTC GATTTTTGTG ATGCTCGTCA GGGGGGCGGA GCCTATGGAA
     3181 AAACGCCAGC AACGCGGCCT TTTTACGGTT CCTGGCCTTT TGCTGGCCTT TTGCTCACAT
     3241 GTTCTTTCCT GCGTTATCCC CTGATTCTGT GGATAACCGT ATTACCGCCT TTGAGTGAGC
     3301 TGATACCGCT CGCCGCAGCC GAACGACCGA GCGCAGCGAG TCAGTGAGCG AGGAAGCGGA
     3361 AGAGCGCCCA ATACGCAAAC CGCCTCTCCC CGCGCGTTGG CCGATTCATT AATGCAGCTG
     3421 GCACGACAGG TTTCCCGACT GGAAAGCGGG CAGTGAGCGC AACGCAATTA ATGTGAGTTA
     3481 CCTCACTCAT TAGGCACCCC AGGCTTTACA CTTTATGCTT CCGGCTCCTA TGTTGTGTGG
     3541 AATTGTGAGC GGATAACAAT TTCACACAGG AAACAGCTAT GACCATGATT ACGCCAAGCG
     3601 CGCAATTAAC CCTCACTAAA GGGAACAAAA GCTGGAGCTT CTTTGAAAAG ATAATGTATG
     3661 ATTATGCTTT CACTCATATT TATACAGAAA CTTGATGTTT TCTTTCGAGT ATATACAAGG
     3721 TGATTACATG TACGTTTGAA GTACAACTCT AGATTTTGTA GTGCCCTCTT GGGCTAGCGG
     3781 TAAAGGTGCG CATTTTTTCA CACCCTACAA TGTTCTGTTC AAAAGATTTT GGTCAAACGC
     3841 TGTAGAAGTG AAAGTTGGTG CGCATGTTTC GGCGTTCGAA ACTTCTCCGC AGTGAAAGAT
     3901 AAATGATCTG ATGAACTGTA AATCCAGGGT TTTAGAGCTA GAAATAGCAA GTTAAAATAA
     3961 GGCTAGTCCG TTATCAACTT GAAAAAGTGG CACCGAGTCG GTGGTGCTTT TTTTGTTTTT
     4021 TATGTCTTCG AGTCATGTAA TTAGTTATGT CACGCTTACG TTCACGCCCT CCCCCCACAT
     4081 CCGCTCTAAC CGAAAAGGAA GGAGTTAGAC AACCTGAAGT CTAGGTCCCT ATTTATTTTT
     4141 TTATAGTTAT GTTAGTATTA AGAACGTTAT TTATATTTCA AATTTTTCTT TTTTTTCTGT
     4201 ACAGACGCGT GTACGCATGT AACATTATAC TGAAAACCTT GCTTGAGAAG GTTTTGGGAC
     4261 GCTCGAAGGC TTTAATTTGC GGCCGGTACC CAATTCGCCC TATAGTGAGT CGTATTACGC
     4321 GCGCTCACTG GCCGTCGTTT TACAACGTCG TGACTGGGAA AACCCTGGCG TTACCCAACT
     4381 TAATCGCCTT GCAGCACATC CCCCTTTCGC CAGCTGGCGT AATAGCGAAG AGGCCCGCAC
     4441 CGATCGCCCT TCCCAACAGT TGCGCAGCCT GAATGGCGAA TGGCGCGNNN NNNNNNNNNN
     4501 NNNNNNNNNN NNNNNNNNNN NNNNNNNNNN NNNNNNNNNN NNNNNNNNNN NNNNNNNNNN
     4561 NNNNNNNNNN NNNNNNNNNN NNNNNNNNNN NNNNNNNNNN NNNNNNNNNN NCNNNNNNNN
     4621 NNNNNNNNNN NNNNNNNNNN NNNNNNNNNN NNNNNNNNNN NNNNNNNNNN NNNNNNNNNN
     4681 NNNNNNNNNN NNNNNNNNNN NNNANNNNNN NNNNNNNNNN NNNNNNNNNN NNNNNNNNNN
     4741 NNNNNNNNNN NNNCCTTTGA CGTTGGAGTC CACGTTCTTT AATAGTGGAC TCTTGTTCCA
     4801 AACTGGAACA ACACTCAACC CTATCTCGGT CTATTCTTTT GATTTATAAG GGATTTTGCC
     4861 GATTTCGGCC TATTGGTTAA AAAATGAGCT GATTTAACAA AAATTTAACG CGAATTTTAA
     4921 CAAAATATTA ACGTTTACAA TTTCCTGATG CGGTATTTTC TCCTTACGCA TCTGTGCGGT
     4981 ATTTCACACC GCATAGGGTA ATAACTGATA TAATTAAATT GAAGCTCTAA TTTGTGAGTT
     5041 TAGTATACAT GCATTTACTT ATAATACAGT TTTTTAGTTT TGCTGGCCGC ATCTTCTCAA
     5101 ATATGCTTCC CAGCCTGCTT TTCTGTAACG TTCACCCTCT ACCTTAGCAT CCCTTCCCTT
     5161 TGCAAATAGT CCTCTTCCAA CAATAATAAT GTCAGATCCT GTAGAGACCA CATCATCCAC
     5221 GGTTCTATAC TGTTGACCCA ATGCGTCTCC CTTGTCATCT AAACCCACAC CGGGTGTCAT
     5281 AATCAACCAA TCGTAACCTT CATCTCTTCC ACCCATGTCT CTTTGAGCAA TAAAGCCGAT
     5341 AACAAAATCT TTGTCGCTCT TCGCAATGTC AACAGTACCC TTAGTATATT CTCCAGTAGA
     5401 TAGGGAGCCC TTGCATGACA ATTCTGCTAA CATCAAAAGG CCTCTAGGTT CCTTTGTTAC
     5461 TTCTTCTGCC GCCTGCTTCA AACCGCTAAC AATACCTGGG CCCACCACAC CGTGTGCATT
     5521 CGTAATGTCT GCCCATTCTG CTATTCTGTA TACACCCGCA GAGTACTGCA ATTTGACTGT
     5581 ATTACCAATG TCAGCAAATT TTCTGTCTTC GAAGAGTAAA AAATTGTACT TGGCGGATAA
     5641 TGCCTTTAGC GGCTTAACTG TGCCCTCCAT GGAAAAATCA GTCAAGATAT CCACATGTGT
     5701 TTTTAGTAAA CAAATTTTGG GACCTAATGC TTCAACTAAC TCCAGTAATT CCTTGGTGGT
     5761 ACGAACATCC AATGAAGCAC ACAAGTTTGT TTGCTTTTCG TGCATGATAT TAAATAGCTT
     5821 GGCAGCAACA GGACTAGGAT GAGTAGCAGC ACGTTCCTTA TATGTAGCTT TCGACATGAT
     5881 TTATCTTCGT TTCCTGCAGG TTTTTGTTCT GTGCAGTTGG GTTAAGAATA CTGGGCAATT
     5941 TCATGTTTCT TCAACACTAC ATATGCGTAT ATATACCAAT CTAAGTCTGT GCTCCTTCCT
     6001 TCGTTCTTCC TTCTGTTCGG AGATTACCGA ATCAAAAAAA TTTCAAGGAA ACCGAAATCA
     6061 AAAAAAAGAA TAAAAAAAAA ATGATGAATT GAATTGAAAA GCTGTGGTAT GGTGCACTCT
     6121 CAGTACAATC TGCTCTGATG CCGCATAGTT AAGCCAGCCC CGACACCCGC CAACACCCGC
     6181 TGACGCGCCC TGACGGGCTT GTCTGCTCCC GGCATCCGCT TACAGACAAG CTGTGACCGT
     6241 CTCCGGGAGC TGCATGTGTC AGAGGTTTTC ACCGTCATCA CCGAAACGCG CGA
//
