# Supplementary material for: Functional surface expression of immunoglobulin cleavage systems in a candidate Mycoplasma vaccine chassis
Source: Commun Biol. 2024 Jun 28;7:779. doi: 10.1038/s42003-024-06497-8 (PMC11213901; doi:10.1038/s42003-024-06497-8)
Supplement: Supplementary file 5 — Supplementary Data 3 [file 42003_2024_6497_MOESM5_ESM.zip › Plasmids GB/p426-snr52-grna2-mferi-mibmip-aari.gb]

LOCUS       p426-SNR52-gRNA2_-Mferi 6293 bp ds-DNA     circular     08-APR-2020
DEFINITION  .
KEYWORDS    "Name" "Alias" "Sequence" "Description" "Resistance 1" "Resistance
            2" "Backbone" "Preparation" "Location" "Box" "Date" "Owner"
FEATURES             Location/Qualifiers
     rep_origin      complement(68..1427)
                     /label="2 micron origin"
                     /ApEinfo_revcolor="#ff9ccd"
                     /ApEinfo_fwdcolor="#ff9ccd"
     misc_recomb     434..467
                     /label="FRT"
                     /ApEinfo_revcolor="#c7b0e3"
                     /ApEinfo_fwdcolor="#c7b0e3"
     CDS             1760..2419
                     /label="AmpR"
                     /ApEinfo_revcolor="#ffef86"
                     /ApEinfo_fwdcolor="#ffef86"
     rep_origin      2517..3199
                     /label="ColE1 origin"
                     /ApEinfo_revcolor="#9eafd2"
                     /ApEinfo_fwdcolor="#9eafd2"
     misc_feature    3282..3301
                     /label="MT85.2"
                     /ApEinfo_revcolor="#f58a5e"
                     /ApEinfo_fwdcolor="#f58a5e"
     misc_binding    3539..3561
                     /label="LacO"
                     /ApEinfo_revcolor="#84b0dc"
                     /ApEinfo_fwdcolor="#84b0dc"
     primer_bind     3567..3587
                     /label="M13-rev"
                     /ApEinfo_revcolor="#85dae9"
                     /ApEinfo_fwdcolor="#85dae9"
     promoter        3604..3622
                     /label="T3 promoter"
                     /ApEinfo_revcolor="#9eafd2"
                     /ApEinfo_fwdcolor="#9eafd2"
     primer_bind     3605..3624
                     /label="T3"
                     /ApEinfo_revcolor="#85dae9"
                     /ApEinfo_fwdcolor="#85dae9"
     misc_feature    3878..3896
                     /label="verif-gRNA-F"
                     /ApEinfo_revcolor="#c6c9d1"
                     /ApEinfo_fwdcolor="#c6c9d1"
     misc_feature    3909..3928
                     /label="gRNA2-MIBMIP-Mferi"
                     /ApEinfo_revcolor="#b7e6d7"
                     /ApEinfo_fwdcolor="#b7e6d7"
     misc_feature    complement(4045..4062)
                     /label="Verif-gRNA-R2"
                     /ApEinfo_revcolor="#c6c9d1"
                     /ApEinfo_fwdcolor="#c6c9d1"
     primer_bind     complement(4298..4318)
                     /label="T7"
                     /ApEinfo_revcolor="#85dae9"
                     /ApEinfo_fwdcolor="#85dae9"
     primer_bind     complement(4327..4344)
                     /label="M13-fwd"
                     /ApEinfo_revcolor="#85dae9"
                     /ApEinfo_fwdcolor="#85dae9"
     CDS             4415..4483
                     /label="LacZ alpha"
                     /ApEinfo_revcolor="#84b0dc"
                     /ApEinfo_fwdcolor="#84b0dc"
     rep_origin      4488..4943
                     /label="M13 origin"
                     /ApEinfo_revcolor="#9eafd2"
                     /ApEinfo_fwdcolor="#9eafd2"
     rep_origin      4505..4811
                     /label="F1 ori"
                     /ApEinfo_revcolor="#9eafd2"
                     /ApEinfo_fwdcolor="#9eafd2"
ORIGIN
        1 GACGAAAGGG CCTCGTGATA CGCCTATTTT TATAGGTTAA TGTCATGATA ATAATGGTTT
       61 CTTAGTATGA TCCAATATCA AAGGAAATGA TAGCATTGAA GGATGAGACT AATCCAATTG
      121 AGGAGTGGCA GCATATAGAA CAGCTAAAGG GTAGTGCTGA AGGAAGCATA CGATACCCCG
      181 CATGGAATGG GATAATATCA CAGGAGGTAC TAGACTACCT TTCATCCTAC ATAAATAGAC
      241 GCATATAAGT ACGCATTTAA GCATAAACAC GCACTATGCC GTTCTTCTCA TGTATATATA
      301 TATACAGGCA ACACGCAGAT ATAGGTGCGA CGTGAACAGT GAGCTGTATG TGCGCAGCTC
      361 GCGTTGCATT TAAAAGCACC GACTCGGTGC TCGGAAGCGC TCGTTTTCGG AAACGCTTTG
      421 AAGTTCCTAT TCCGAAGTTC CTATTCTCTA GAAAGTATAG GAACTTCAGA GCGCTTTTGA
      481 AAACCAAAAG CGCTCTGAAG ACGCACTTTC AAAAAACCAA AAACGCACCG GACTGTAACG
      541 AGCTACTAAA ATATTGCGAA TACCGCTTCC ACAAACATTG CTCAAAAGTA TCTCTTTGCT
      601 ATATATCTCT GTGCTATATC CCTATATAAC CTACCCATCC ACCTTTCGCT CCTTGAACTT
      661 GCATCTAAAC TCGACCTCTA CATTTTTTAT GTTTATCTCT AGTATTACTC TTTAGACAAA
      721 AAAATTGTAG TAAGAACTAT TCATAGAGTG AATCGAAAAC AATACGAAAA TGTAAACATT
      781 TCCTATACGT AGTATATAGA GACAAAATAG AAGAAACCGT TCATAATTTT CTGACCAATG
      841 AAGAATCATC AACGCTATCA CTTTCTGTTC ACAAAGTATG CGCAATCCAC ATCGGTATAG
      901 AATATAATCG GGGATGCCTT TATCTTGAAA AAATGCACCC GCAGCTTCGC TAGTAATCAG
      961 TAAACGCGGG AAGTGGAGTC AGGCTTTTTT TATGGAAGAG AAAATAGACA CCAAAGTAGC
     1021 CTTCTTCTAA CCTTAACGGA CCTACAGTGC AAAAAGTTAT CAAGAGACTG CATTATAGAG
     1081 CGCACAAAGG AGAAAAAAAG TAATCTAAGA TGCTTTGTTA GAAAAATAGC GCTCTCGGGA
     1141 TGCATTTTTG TAGAACAAAA AAGAAGTATA GATTCTTTGT TGGTAAAATA GCGCTCTCGC
     1201 GTTGCATTTC TGTTCTGTAA AAATGCAGCT CAGATTCTTT GTTTGAAAAA TTAGCGCTCT
     1261 CGCGTTGCAT TTTTGTTTTA CAAAAATGAA GCACAGATTC TTCGTTGGTA AAATAGCGCT
     1321 TTCGCGTTGC ATTTCTGTTC TGTAAAAATG CAGCTCAGAT TCTTTGTTTG AAAAATTAGC
     1381 GCTCTCGCGT TGCATTTTTG TTCTACAAAA TGAAGCACAG ATGCTTCGTT CAGGTGGCAC
     1441 TTTTCGGGGA AATGTGCGCG GAACCCCTAT TTGTTTATTT TTCTAAATAC ATTCAAATAT
     1501 GTATCCGCTC ATGAGACAAT AACCCTGATA AATGCTTCAA TAATATTGAA AAAGGAAGAG
     1561 TATGAGTATT CAACATTTCC GTGTCGCCCT TATTCCCTTT TTTGCGGCAT TTTGCCTTCC
     1621 TGTTTTTGCT CACCCAGAAA CGCTGGTGAA AGTAAAAGAT GCTGAAGATC AGTTGGGTGC
     1681 ACGAGTGGGT TACATCGAAC TGGATCTCAA CAGCGGTAAG ATCCTTGAGA GTTTTCGCCC
     1741 CGAAGAACGT TTTCCAATGA TGAGCACTTT TAAAGTTCTG CTATGTGGCG CGGTATTATC
     1801 CCGTATTGAC GCCGGGCAAG AGCAACTCGG TCGCCGCATA CACTATTCTC AGAATGACTT
     1861 GGTTGAGTAC TCACCAGTCA CAGAAAAGCA TCTTACGGAT GGCATGACAG TAAGAGAATT
     1921 ATGCAGTGCT GCCATAACCA TGAGTGATAA CACTGCGGCC AACTTACTTC TGACAACGAT
     1981 CGGAGGACCG AAGGAGCTAA CCGCTTTTTT GCACAACATG GGGGATCATG TAACTCGCCT
     2041 TGATCGTTGG GAACCGGAGC TGAATGAAGC CATACCAAAC GACGAGCGTG ACACCACGAT
     2101 GCCTGTAGCA ATGGCAACAA CGTTGCGCAA ACTATTAACT GGCGAACTAC TTACTCTAGC
     2161 TTCCCGGCAA CAATTAATAG ACTGGATGGA GGCGGATAAA GTTGCAGGAC CACTTCTGCG
     2221 CTCGGCCCTT CCGGCTGGCT GGTTTATTGC TGATAAATCT GGAGCCGGTG AGCGTGGGTC
     2281 TCGCGGTATC ATTGCAGCAC TGGGGCCAGA TGGTAAGCCC TCCCGTATCG TAGTTATCTA
     2341 CACGACGGGG AGTCAGGCAA CTATGGATGA ACGAAATAGA CAGATCGCTG AGATAGGTGC
     2401 CTCACTGATT AAGCATTGGT AACTGTCAGA CCAAGTTTAC TCATATATAC TTTAGATTGA
     2461 TTTAAAACTT CATTTTTAAT TTAAAAGGAT CTAGGTGAAG ATCCTTTTTG ATAATCTCAT
     2521 GACCAAAATC CCTTAACGTG AGTTTTCGTT CCACTGAGCG TCAGACCCCG TAGAAAAGAT
     2581 CAAAGGATCT TCTTGAGATC CTTTTTTTCT GCGCGTAATC TGCTGCTTGC AAACAAAAAA
     2641 ACCACCGCTA CCAGCGGTGG TTTGTTTGCC GGATCAAGAG CTACCAACTC TTTTTCCGAA
     2701 GGTAACTGGC TTCAGCAGAG CGCAGATACC AAATACTGTC CTTCTAGTGT AGCCGTAGTT
     2761 AGGCCACCAC TTCAAGAACT CTGTAGCACC GCCTACATAC CTCGCTCTGC TAATCCTGTT
     2821 ACCAGTGGCT GCTGCCAGTG GCGATAAGTC GTGTCTTACC GGGTTGGACT CAAGACGATA
     2881 GTTACCGGAT AAGGCGCAGC GGTCGGGCTG AACGGGGGGT TCGTGCACAC AGCCCAGCTT
     2941 GGAGCGAACG ACCTACACCG AACTGAGATA CCTACAGCGT GAGCTATGAG AAAGCGCCAC
     3001 GCTTCCCGAA GGGAGAAAGG CGGACAGGTA TCCGGTAAGC GGCAGGGTCG GAACAGGAGA
     3061 GCGCACGAGG GAGCTTCCAG GGGGAAACGC CTGGTATCTT TATAGTCCTG TCGGGTTTCG
     3121 CCACCTCTGA CTTGAGCGTC GATTTTTGTG ATGCTCGTCA GGGGGGCGGA GCCTATGGAA
     3181 AAACGCCAGC AACGCGGCCT TTTTACGGTT CCTGGCCTTT TGCTGGCCTT TTGCTCACAT
     3241 GTTCTTTCCT GCGTTATCCC CTGATTCTGT GGATAACCGT ATTACCGCCT TTGAGTGAGC
     3301 TGATACCGCT CGCCGCAGCC GAACGACCGA GCGCAGCGAG TCAGTGAGCG AGGAAGCGGA
     3361 AGAGCGCCCA ATACGCAAAC CGCCTCTCCC CGCGCGTTGG CCGATTCATT AATGCAGCTG
     3421 GCACGACAGG TTTCCCGACT GGAAAGCGGG CAGTGAGCGC AACGCAATTA ATGTGAGTTA
     3481 CCTCACTCAT TAGGCACCCC AGGCTTTACA CTTTATGCTT CCGGCTCCTA TGTTGTGTGG
     3541 AATTGTGAGC GGATAACAAT TTCACACAGG AAACAGCTAT GACCATGATT ACGCCAAGCG
     3601 CGCAATTAAC CCTCACTAAA GGGAACAAAA GCTGGAGCTT CTTTGAAAAG ATAATGTATG
     3661 ATTATGCTTT CACTCATATT TATACAGAAA CTTGATGTTT TCTTTCGAGT ATATACAAGG
     3721 TGATTACATG TACGTTTGAA GTACAACTCT AGATTTTGTA GTGCCCTCTT GGGCTAGCGG
     3781 TAAAGGTGCG CATTTTTTCA CACCCTACAA TGTTCTGTTC AAAAGATTTT GGTCAAACGC
     3841 TGTAGAAGTG AAAGTTGGTG CGCATGTTTC GGCGTTCGAA ACTTCTCCGC AGTGAAAGAT
     3901 AAATGATCGA TTGATCAGGA CTAAGCCCGT TTTAGAGCTA GAAATAGCAA GTTAAAATAA
     3961 GGCTAGTCCG TTATCAACTT GAAAAAGTGG CACCGAGTCG GTGGTGCTTT TTTTGTTTTT
     4021 TATGTCTTCG AGTCATGTAA TTAGTTATGT CACGCTTACG TTCACGCCCT CCCCCCACAT
     4081 CCGCTCTAAC CGAAAAGGAA GGAGTTAGAC AACCTGAAGT CTAGGTCCCT ATTTATTTTT
     4141 TTATAGTTAT GTTAGTATTA AGAACGTTAT TTATATTTCA AATTTTTCTT TTTTTTCTGT
     4201 ACAGACGCGT GTACGCATGT AACATTATAC TGAAAACCTT GCTTGAGAAG GTTTTGGGAC
     4261 GCTCGAAGGC TTTAATTTGC GGCCGGTACC CAATTCGCCC TATAGTGAGT CGTATTACGC
     4321 GCGCTCACTG GCCGTCGTTT TACAACGTCG TGACTGGGAA AACCCTGGCG TTACCCAACT
     4381 TAATCGCCTT GCAGCACATC CCCCTTTCGC CAGCTGGCGT AATAGCGAAG AGGCCCGCAC
     4441 CGATCGCCCT TCCCAACAGT TGCGCAGCCT GAATGGCGAA TGGCGCGNNN NNNNNNNNNN
     4501 NNNNNNNNNN NNNNNNNNNN NNNNNNNNNN NNNNNNNNNN NNNNNNNNNN NNNNNNNNNN
     4561 NNNNNNNNNN NNNNNNNNNN NNNNNNNNNN NNNNNNNNNN NNNNNNNNNN NCNNNNNNNN
     4621 NNNNNNNNNN NNNNNNNNNN NNNNNNNNNN NNNNNNNNNN NNNNNNNNNN NNNNNNNNNN
     4681 NNNNNNNNNN NNNNNNNNNN NNNANNNNNN NNNNNNNNNN NNNNNNNNNN NNNNNNNNNN
     4741 NNNNNNNNNN NNNCCTTTGA CGTTGGAGTC CACGTTCTTT AATAGTGGAC TCTTGTTCCA
     4801 AACTGGAACA ACACTCAACC CTATCTCGGT CTATTCTTTT GATTTATAAG GGATTTTGCC
     4861 GATTTCGGCC TATTGGTTAA AAAATGAGCT GATTTAACAA AAATTTAACG CGAATTTTAA
     4921 CAAAATATTA ACGTTTACAA TTTCCTGATG CGGTATTTTC TCCTTACGCA TCTGTGCGGT
     4981 ATTTCACACC GCATAGGGTA ATAACTGATA TAATTAAATT GAAGCTCTAA TTTGTGAGTT
     5041 TAGTATACAT GCATTTACTT ATAATACAGT TTTTTAGTTT TGCTGGCCGC ATCTTCTCAA
     5101 ATATGCTTCC CAGCCTGCTT TTCTGTAACG TTCACCCTCT ACCTTAGCAT CCCTTCCCTT
     5161 TGCAAATAGT CCTCTTCCAA CAATAATAAT GTCAGATCCT GTAGAGACCA CATCATCCAC
     5221 GGTTCTATAC TGTTGACCCA ATGCGTCTCC CTTGTCATCT AAACCCACAC CGGGTGTCAT
     5281 AATCAACCAA TCGTAACCTT CATCTCTTCC ACCCATGTCT CTTTGAGCAA TAAAGCCGAT
     5341 AACAAAATCT TTGTCGCTCT TCGCAATGTC AACAGTACCC TTAGTATATT CTCCAGTAGA
     5401 TAGGGAGCCC TTGCATGACA ATTCTGCTAA CATCAAAAGG CCTCTAGGTT CCTTTGTTAC
     5461 TTCTTCTGCC GCCTGCTTCA AACCGCTAAC AATACCTGGG CCCACCACAC CGTGTGCATT
     5521 CGTAATGTCT GCCCATTCTG CTATTCTGTA TACACCCGCA GAGTACTGCA ATTTGACTGT
     5581 ATTACCAATG TCAGCAAATT TTCTGTCTTC GAAGAGTAAA AAATTGTACT TGGCGGATAA
     5641 TGCCTTTAGC GGCTTAACTG TGCCCTCCAT GGAAAAATCA GTCAAGATAT CCACATGTGT
     5701 TTTTAGTAAA CAAATTTTGG GACCTAATGC TTCAACTAAC TCCAGTAATT CCTTGGTGGT
     5761 ACGAACATCC AATGAAGCAC ACAAGTTTGT TTGCTTTTCG TGCATGATAT TAAATAGCTT
     5821 GGCAGCAACA GGACTAGGAT GAGTAGCAGC ACGTTCCTTA TATGTAGCTT TCGACATGAT
     5881 TTATCTTCGT TTCCTGCAGG TTTTTGTTCT GTGCAGTTGG GTTAAGAATA CTGGGCAATT
     5941 TCATGTTTCT TCAACACTAC ATATGCGTAT ATATACCAAT CTAAGTCTGT GCTCCTTCCT
     6001 TCGTTCTTCC TTCTGTTCGG AGATTACCGA ATCAAAAAAA TTTCAAGGAA ACCGAAATCA
     6061 AAAAAAAGAA TAAAAAAAAA ATGATGAATT GAATTGAAAA GCTGTGGTAT GGTGCACTCT
     6121 CAGTACAATC TGCTCTGATG CCGCATAGTT AAGCCAGCCC CGACACCCGC CAACACCCGC
     6181 TGACGCGCCC TGACGGGCTT GTCTGCTCCC GGCATCCGCT TACAGACAAG CTGTGACCGT
     6241 CTCCGGGAGC TGCATGTGTC AGAGGTTTTC ACCGTCATCA CCGAAACGCG CGA
//
