# Supplementary material for: Functional surface expression of immunoglobulin cleavage systems in a candidate Mycoplasma vaccine chassis
Source: Commun Biol. 2024 Jun 28;7:779. doi: 10.1038/s42003-024-06497-8 (PMC11213901; doi:10.1038/s42003-024-06497-8)
Supplement: Supplementary file 5 — Supplementary Data 3 [file 42003_2024_6497_MOESM5_ESM.zip › Plasmids GB/pIVB03.gb]

LOCUS       pIVB03_pMFO3tetR        7289 bp ds-DNA     circular     29-MAR-2023
DEFINITION  .
FEATURES             Location/Qualifiers
     CDS             399..1061
                     /label="AmpR"
                     /ApEinfo_revcolor="#ffef86"
                     /ApEinfo_fwdcolor="#ffef86"
     CDS             399..1061
                     /label="Translation 399-1061"
                     /translation="MSTFKVLLCGAVLSRIDAGQEQLGRRIHYSQNDLVEYSPVTEKHLTDGMTVRELCSAAITMSDNTAANLLLTTIGGPKELTAFLHNMGDHVTRLDRWEPELNEAIPNDERDTTMPVAMATTLRKLLTGELLTLASRQQLIDWMEADKVAGPLLRSALPAGWFIADKSGAGERGSRGIIAALGPDGKPSRIVVIYTTGSQATMDERNRQIAEIGASLIKHW*"
     primer          complement(1036..1056)
                     /label="p414-R2"
                     /note="sequence: AATGCTTAATCAGTGAGGCAC"
                     /ApEinfo_revcolor="#c6c9d1"
                     /ApEinfo_fwdcolor="#c6c9d1"
     rep_origin      1156..1838
                     /label="ColE1 origin"
                     /ApEinfo_revcolor="#9eafd2"
                     /ApEinfo_fwdcolor="#9eafd2"
     misc_feature    1921..1940
                     /label="MT85.2"
                     /ApEinfo_revcolor="#f58a5e"
                     /ApEinfo_fwdcolor="#f58a5e"
     promoter        2144..2174
                     /label="lac promoter"
                     /ApEinfo_revcolor="#c7b0e3"
                     /ApEinfo_fwdcolor="#c7b0e3"
     misc_binding    2178..2200
                     /label="LacO"
                     /ApEinfo_revcolor="#84b0dc"
                     /ApEinfo_fwdcolor="#84b0dc"
     primer          2186..2207
                     /label="p414-F1"
                     /note="sequence: GAGCGGATAACAATTTCACACA"
                     /ApEinfo_revcolor="#d6b295"
                     /ApEinfo_fwdcolor="#d6b295"
     primer_bind     2206..2226
                     /label="M13-rev"
                     /ApEinfo_revcolor="#85dae9"
                     /ApEinfo_fwdcolor="#85dae9"
     promoter        2243..2261
                     /label="T3 promoter"
                     /ApEinfo_revcolor="#9eafd2"
                     /ApEinfo_fwdcolor="#9eafd2"
     primer_bind     2244..2263
                     /label="T3"
                     /ApEinfo_revcolor="#85dae9"
                     /ApEinfo_fwdcolor="#85dae9"
     misc_feature    2366..2614
                     /label="PS'"
                     /ApEinfo_revcolor="#f58a5e"
                     /ApEinfo_fwdcolor="#f58a5e"
     misc_feature    2615..4549
                     /label="TetMmyco"
                     /ApEinfo_revcolor="#f58a5e"
                     /ApEinfo_fwdcolor="#f58a5e"
     CDS             2615..4549
                     /label="Translation 2615-4549"
                     /translation="MEENHMKIINIGVLAHVDAGKTTLTESLLYNSGAITELGSVDKGTTRTDNTLLERQRGITIQTGITSFQWENTKVNIIDTPGHMDFLAEVYRSLSVLDGAILLISAKDGVQAQTRILFHALRKMGIPTIFFINKIDQNGIDLSTVYQDIKEKLSAEIVIKQKVELYPNVCVTNFTESEQWDTVIEGNDDLLEKYMSGKSLEALELEQEESIRFQNCSLFPLYHGSAKSNIGIDNLIEVITNKFYSSTHRGPSELCGNVFKIEYTKKRQRLAYIRLYSGVLHLRDSVRVSEKEKIKVTEMYTSINGELCKIDRAYSGEIVILQNEFLKLNSVLGDTKLLPQRKKIENPHPLLQTTVEPSKPEQREMLLDALLEISDSDPLLRYYVDSTTHEIILSFLGKVQMEVISALLQEKYHVEIEITEPTVIYMERPLKNAEYTIHIEVPPNPFWASIGLSVSPLPLGSGMQYESSVSLGYLNQSFQNAVMEGIRYGCEQGLYGWNVTDCKICFKYGLYYSPVSTPADFRMLAPIVLEQVLKKAGTELLEPYLSFKIYAPQEYLSRAYNDAPKYCANIVDTQLKNNEVILSGEIPARCIQEYRSDLTFFTNGRSVCLTELKGYHVTTGEPVCQPRRPNSRIDKVRYMFNKIT*"
     primer          3107..3128
                     /label="Verif-YCP-F"
                     /note="sequence: CTGTATCCTAATGTGTGTGTGA"
                     /ApEinfo_revcolor="#84b0dc"
                     /ApEinfo_fwdcolor="#84b0dc"
     primer          complement(3498..3522)
                     /label="Verif-YCP-R"
                     /note="sequence: ATTGAAGTATACATTTCTGTAACTT"
                     /ApEinfo_revcolor="#9eafd2"
                     /ApEinfo_fwdcolor="#9eafd2"
     primer          4318..4339
                     /label="Myco-YCP_F"
                     /note="sequence: GAACATCGTAGACACTCAATTG"
                     /ApEinfo_revcolor="#84b0dc"
                     /ApEinfo_fwdcolor="#84b0dc"
     misc_feature    complement(4550..6388)
                     /label="oriC region"
                     /ApEinfo_revcolor="#c6c9d1"
                     /ApEinfo_fwdcolor="#c6c9d1"
     gene            complement(4740..6092)
                     /label="dnaA gene"
                     /ApEinfo_revcolor="#85dae9"
                     /ApEinfo_fwdcolor="#85dae9"
     CDS             complement(4740..6092)
                     /label="Translation 6092-4740"
                     /translation="MNVNDILKELKLSLMVNKNIDESVYNDYIKTINIYKKGFNDYIVVVKSQFGLLAIKQFRQTIENEIKNILKEDVNVSFTYEQEYKKQLEKTEIINKDHSDIINKKVKKINENTFENFVIGSSNEQAFIAVQTVSKNPGVTYNPLFIYGESGMGKTHLLKAAKNYIETNFSDLKVGYMSGDEFARKAVDILQKTHKEIEQFKNEISQNDVLIIDDVQFLSYKEKTNEIFFTIFNNFIENDKQLFFSSDKSPELLNGFDNRLITRFNMGLSIAIQKLDNKTATAIIKKEIKNQNIKAEVTSEAINFISNYYSDDVRKIKGSVSRLNF*SQQNPEEKIITIEIVSDLFRDIPTSKLGILNVKKIKEVVSEKYGISVNAIDGKARSKSIVTARHIAMYLTKEILNHTLAQIGEEFGGRDHTTVINAERKIESMLKKDKQLKKTVDILKNKILTK*"
     primer          complement(6392..6409)
                     /label="GA-pMYCO1-R"
                     /note="sequence: GAATTCGAGCTCGGTACC"
                     /ApEinfo_revcolor="#d6b295"
                     /ApEinfo_fwdcolor="#d6b295"
     primer_bind     complement(6411..6438)
                     /label="T7"
                     /ApEinfo_revcolor="#85dae9"
                     /ApEinfo_fwdcolor="#85dae9"
     primer_bind     complement(6437..6454)
                     /label="M13-fwd"
                     /ApEinfo_revcolor="#85dae9"
                     /ApEinfo_fwdcolor="#85dae9"
     rep_origin      6598..7053
                     /label="M13 origin"
                     /ApEinfo_revcolor="#9eafd2"
                     /ApEinfo_fwdcolor="#9eafd2"
     rep_origin      6615..6921
                     /label="F1 ori"
                     /ApEinfo_revcolor="#9eafd2"
                     /ApEinfo_fwdcolor="#9eafd2"
ORIGIN
        1 GACGAAAGGG CCTCGTGATA CGCCTATTTT TATAGGTTAA TGTCATGATA ATAATGGTTT
       61 CTTAGACGTC AGGTGGCACT TTTCGGGGAA ATGTGCGCGG AACCCCTATT TGTTTATTTT
      121 TCTAAATACA TTCAAATATG TATCCGCTCA TGAGACAATA ACCCTGATAA ATGCTTCAAT
      181 AATATTGAAA AAGGAAGAGT ATGAGTATTC AACATTTCCG TGTCGCCCTT ATTCCCTTTT
      241 TTGCGGCATT TTGCCTTCCT GTTTTTGCTC ACCCAGAAAC GCTGGTGAAA GTAAAAGATG
      301 CTGAAGATCA GTTGGGTGCA CGAGTGGGTT ACATCGAACT GGATCTCAAC AGCGGTAAGA
      361 TCCTTGAGAG TTTTCGCCCC GAAGAACGTT TTCCAATGAT GAGCACTTTT AAAGTTCTGC
      421 TATGTGGCGC GGTATTATCC CGTATTGACG CCGGGCAAGA GCAACTCGGT CGCCGCATAC
      481 ACTATTCTCA GAATGACTTG GTTGAGTACT CACCAGTCAC AGAAAAGCAT CTTACGGATG
      541 GCATGACAGT AAGAGAATTA TGCAGTGCTG CCATAACCAT GAGTGATAAC ACTGCGGCCA
      601 ACTTACTTCT GACAACGATC GGAGGACCGA AGGAGCTAAC CGCTTTTTTG CACAACATGG
      661 GGGATCATGT AACTCGCCTT GATCGTTGGG AACCGGAGCT GAATGAAGCC ATACCAAACG
      721 ACGAGCGTGA CACCACGATG CCTGTAGCAA TGGCAACAAC GTTGCGCAAA CTATTAACTG
      781 GCGAACTACT TACTCTAGCT TCCCGGCAAC AATTAATAGA CTGGATGGAG GCGGATAAAG
      841 TTGCAGGACC ACTTCTGCGC TCGGCCCTTC CGGCTGGCTG GTTTATTGCT GATAAATCTG
      901 GAGCCGGTGA GCGTGGGTCT CGCGGTATCA TTGCAGCACT GGGGCCAGAT GGTAAGCCCT
      961 CCCGTATCGT AGTTATCTAC ACGACGGGGA GTCAGGCAAC TATGGATGAA CGAAATAGAC
     1021 AGATCGCTGA GATAGGTGCC TCACTGATTA AGCATTGGTA ACTGTCAGAC CAAGTTTACT
     1081 CATATATACT TTAGATTGAT TTAAAACTTC ATTTTTAATT TAAAAGGATC TAGGTGAAGA
     1141 TCCTTTTTGA TAATCTCATG ACCAAAATCC CTTAACGTGA GTTTTCGTTC CACTGAGCGT
     1201 CAGACCCCGT AGAAAAGATC AAAGGATCTT CTTGAGATCC TTTTTTTCTG CGCGTAATCT
     1261 GCTGCTTGCA AACAAAAAAA CCACCGCTAC CAGCGGTGGT TTGTTTGCCG GATCAAGAGC
     1321 TACCAACTCT TTTTCCGAAG GTAACTGGCT TCAGCAGAGC GCAGATACCA AATACTGTCC
     1381 TTCTAGTGTA GCCGTAGTTA GGCCACCACT TCAAGAACTC TGTAGCACCG CCTACATACC
     1441 TCGCTCTGCT AATCCTGTTA CCAGTGGCTG CTGCCAGTGG CGATAAGTCG TGTCTTACCG
     1501 GGTTGGACTC AAGACGATAG TTACCGGATA AGGCGCAGCG GTCGGGCTGA ACGGGGGGTT
     1561 CGTGCACACA GCCCAGCTTG GAGCGAACGA CCTACACCGA ACTGAGATAC CTACAGCGTG
     1621 AGCATTGAGA AAGCGCCACG CTTCCCGAAG GGAGAAAGGC GGACAGGTAT CCGGTAAGCG
     1681 GCAGGGTCGG AACAGGAGAG CGCACGAGGG AGCTTCCAGG GGGAAACGCC TGGTATCTTT
     1741 ATAGTCCTGT CGGGTTTCGC CACCTCTGAC TTGAGCGTCG ATTTTTGTGA TGCTCGTCAG
     1801 GGGGGCGGAG CCTATGGAAA AACGCCAGCA ACGCGGCCTT TTTACGGTTC CTGGCCTTTT
     1861 GCTGGCCTTT TGCTCACATG TTCTTTCCTG CGTTATCCCC TGATTCTGTG GATAACCGTA
     1921 TTACCGCCTT TGAGTGAGCT GATACCGCTC GCCGCAGCCG AACGACCGAG CGCAGCGAGT
     1981 CAGTGAGCGA GGAAGCGGAA GAGCGCCCAA TACGCAAACC GCCTCTCCCC GCGCGTTGGC
     2041 CGATTCATTA ATGCAGCTGG CACGACAGGT TTCCCGACTG GAAAGCGGGC AGTGAGCGCA
     2101 ACGCAATTAA TGTGAGTTAC CTCACTCATT AGGCACCCCA GGCTTTACAC TTTATGCTTC
     2161 CGGCTCGTAT GTTGTGTGGA ATTGTGAGCG GATAACAATT TCACACAGGA AACAGCTATG
     2221 ACCATGATTA CGCCAAGCTC GGAATTAACC CTCACTAAAG GGAACAAAAG CTTGCATGCC
     2281 TGCAGAATTA AAAGTTAGTG AACAAGAAAA CAGTGAAGCA CCAGTTTCTG AACCAAAAGA
     2341 AGACGAAAAA ACAAAAAAAG ATTAAGCAAT TTATTTGGAA AATCTTTTTT TGTTTTTTTA
     2401 AGAAATATTT ATTGTTTTTT TTAAAAAATT ATGTACAATT GCTACTATAA GGGAAAGAAA
     2461 AAAAGAAAGA TATAAATTGT ATAAAGTAGG GTTAGAAGCA ATTAATAATT ATTATTAATG
     2521 TTATTTTTCT CTTATATATT CAATGTAATT TTAATTACAT TTGCTTTTAA TAAAAACACT
     2581 ACTTAATAGA GAAAGGAAAT ATAAGATCCT TTGAATGGAG GAAAATCACA TGAAAATTAT
     2641 TAATATTGGA GTTTTAGCTC ATGTTGATGC AGGAAAAACT ACCTTAACAG AAAGCTTATT
     2701 ATATAACAGT GGAGCGATTA CAGAATTAGG AAGCGTGGAC AAAGGTACAA CGAGGACGGA
     2761 TAATACGCTT TTAGAACGTC AGAGAGGAAT TACAATTCAG ACAGGAATAA CCTCTTTTCA
     2821 GTGGGAAAAT ACGAAGGTGA ACATCATAGA CACGCCAGGA CATATGGATT TCTTAGCAGA
     2881 AGTATATCGT TCATTATCAG TTTTAGATGG GGCAATTCTA CTGATTTCTG CAAAAGATGG
     2941 CGTACAAGCA CAAACTCGTA TATTATTTCA TGCACTTAGG AAAATGGGGA TTCCCACAAT
     3001 CTTTTTTATC AATAAGATTG ACCAAAATGG AATTGATTTA TCAACGGTTT ATCAGGATAT
     3061 TAAAGAGAAA CTTTCTGCCG AAATTGTAAT CAAACAGAAG GTAGAACTGT ATCCTAATGT
     3121 GTGTGTGACG AACTTTACCG AATCTGAACA ATGGGATACG GTAATAGAGG GAAACGATGA
     3181 CCTTTTAGAG AAATATATGT CCGGTAAATC ATTAGAAGCA TTGGAACTCG AACAAGAGGA
     3241 AAGCATAAGA TTTCAGAATT GTTCTCTGTT CCCTCTTTAT CATGGAAGTG CAAAAAGTAA
     3301 TATAGGGATT GATAACCTTA TAGAAGTTAT TACTAATAAA TTTTATTCAT CAACACATCG
     3361 AGGTCCGTCT GAACTTTGCG GAAATGTTTT CAAAATTGAA TATACAAAAA AAAGACAACG
     3421 TCTTGCATAT ATACGCCTTT ATAGTGGAGT ACTACATTTA CGAGATTCGG TTAGAGTATC
     3481 AGAAAAGGAA AAAATAAAAG TTACAGAAAT GTATACTTCA ATAAATGGTG AATTATGTAA
     3541 GATTGATAGA GCTTATTCTG GAGAAATTGT TATTTTGCAA AATGAGTTTT TGAAGTTAAA
     3601 TAGTGTTCTT GGAGATACAA AACTATTGCC ACAGAGAAAA AAGATTGAAA ATCCGCACCC
     3661 TCTACTACAA ACAACTGTTG AACCGAGTAA ACCTGAACAG AGAGAAATGT TGCTTGATGC
     3721 CCTTTTGGAA ATCTCAGATA GTGATCCGCT TCTACGATAT TACGTGGATT CTACGACACA
     3781 TGAAATTATA CTTTCTTTCT TAGGGAAAGT ACAAATGGAA GTGATTAGTG CACTGTTGCA
     3841 AGAAAAGTAT CATGTGGAGA TAGAAATAAC AGAGCCTACA GTCATTTATA TGGAGAGACC
     3901 GTTAAAAAAT GCAGAATATA CCATTCACAT CGAAGTGCCG CCAAATCCTT TCTGGGCTTC
     3961 CATTGGTCTA TCTGTATCAC CGCTTCCGTT GGGAAGTGGA ATGCAGTATG AGAGCTCGGT
     4021 TTCTCTTGGA TACTTAAATC AATCATTTCA AAATGCAGTT ATGGAAGGGA TACGCTATGG
     4081 TTGTGAACAA GGATTGTATG GTTGGAATGT GACGGACTGT AAAATCTGTT TTAAGTATGG
     4141 CTTATACTAT AGCCCTGTTA GTACCCCAGC AGATTTTCGG ATGCTTGCTC CTATTGTATT
     4201 GGAACAAGTC TTAAAAAAAG CTGGAACAGA ATTGTTAGAG CCATATCTTA GTTTTAAAAT
     4261 TTATGCGCCA CAGGAATATC TTTCACGAGC ATACAACGAT GCTCCTAAAT ATTGTGCGAA
     4321 CATCGTAGAC ACTCAATTGA AAAATAATGA GGTCATTCTT AGTGGAGAAA TCCCTGCTCG
     4381 GTGTATTCAA GAATATCGTA GTGATTTAAC TTTCTTTACA AATGGACGTA GTGTTTGTTT
     4441 AACAGAGTTA AAAGGGTACC ATGTTACTAC CGGTGAACCT GTTTGCCAGC CCCGTCGTCC
     4501 AAATAGTCGG ATAGATAAAG TACGATATAT GTTCAATAAA ATAACTTAGt gataaactgt
     4561 ctaacaaaac cattctattt attgaaaaat tcataactac tccttttttc tctaagttta
     4621 ttttatataa ataagagatt gtattatatt actatttcta atattatttc taaattatta
     4681 ttagtatgaa gttaatttgt ggataactta caaaaaccta aattaataaa gattttttat
     4741 tattttgtta aaattttatt cttcaaaata tcaacagtct tttttaattg tttgtctttt
     4801 tttaacatac tttcaatttt tctttcagca ttaataactg ttgtatggtc tctaccacca
     4861 aattcttctc caatttgagc taaagtgtga tttaaaatct cttttgttag atacatagct
     4921 atatgtcttg ctgttacaat tgacttactt ctagcttttc catcaattgc attaactgaa
     4981 ataccatatt tttcactaac aacttcttta atttttttaa catttaatat acctaattta
     5041 gaagttggaa tatctctaaa caaatcacta acaatttcaa tagtaattat tttttcttct
     5101 ggattttgtt gagatcaaaa atttaatctt gaaacactac ctttaatttt tctaacatca
     5161 tcagaataat aattagatat aaaattaatt gcttcactag taacttcggc ttttatgttt
     5221 tgatttttaa tttctttttt aataattgct gtagctgttt tattatctag tttttgaata
     5281 gcaatactta gccccatatt aaatctagta attaatctat tatcaaaacc atttaataat
     5341 tctggtgatt tatcgcttga aaaaaacaat tgtttatcat tttcaataaa gttattaaaa
     5401 atagtaaaaa atatttcatt agttttttct ttataactta aaaactgtac atcatcaata
     5461 atcaacacat cattttgaga tatttcattt ttaaattgtt ctatttcttt atgagttttt
     5521 tgtaatatat caacagcttt tctagcaaat tcatcaccac tcatataacc tacttttaaa
     5581 tcagaaaagt tagtttctat atagtttttt gcagctttta ataagtgagt tttacccatt
     5641 ccagactcac cataaataaa cagtggatta taagtaactc cagggttttt acttactgtt
     5701 tgaactgcta taaaagcttg ttcattactt gatccaatta caaagttttc aaaagtattt
     5761 tcattaattt ttttaacttt tttattaata atatctgagt gatctttatt aattatttct
     5821 gttttttcta gttgtttttt atactcttgt tcgtatgtaa aactaacatt aacatcttct
     5881 tttaaaatgt tttttatctc attttcaata gtttgtctaa attgtttaat agctaataaa
     5941 ccaaattgtg atttaacaac aacaatataa tcattaaaac cttttttata aatattaatt
     6001 gtttttatat agtcgttata aactgattca tcaatatttt tgttaaccat taaactaagt
     6061 ttaagttctt ttaaaatatc gtttacgttc atatttatct ccaaaaatat tataaattaa
     6121 acacttgtta aaaatgtgga aaacgtggaa aaaatccata taatatagtt atattaacac
     6181 tttctagaaa ttaaaaatct taattaaaag gtgttattta taacttattc acttatccac
     6241 aattagctaa tatttttgtt agtaatttct agttttatct acatttaatt gagaagctaa
     6301 aaattaagtt tataagtgta tttttaaagc aaaatattat ataattaggt gtgaattatg
     6361 ttattttttt gtaaaggagg taagtattCC GGGTACCGAG CTCGAATTCG CCCTATAGTG
     6421 AGTCGTATTA CAATTCACTG GCCGTCGTTT TACAACGTCG TGACTGGGAA AACCCTGGCG
     6481 TTACCCAACT TAATCGCCTT GCAGCACATC CCCCCTTCGC CAGCTGGCGT AATAGCGAAG
     6541 AGGCCCGCAC CGATCGCCCT TCCCAACAGT TGCGTAGCCT GAATGGCGAA TGGCGCGNNN
     6601 NNNNNNNNNN NNNNNNNNNN NNNNNNNNNN NNNNNNNNNN NNNNNNNNNN NNNNNNNNNN
     6661 NNNNNNNNNN NNNNNNNNNN NNNNNNNNNN NNNNNNNNNN NNNNNNNNNN NNNNNNNNNN
     6721 NCNNNNNNNN NNNNNNNNNN NNNNNNNNNN NNNNNNNNNN NNNNNNNNNN NNNNNNNNNN
     6781 NNNNNNNNNN NNNNNNNNNN NNNNNNNNNN NNNANNNNNN NNNNNNNNNN NNNNNNNNNN
     6841 NNNNNNNNNN NNNNNNNNNN NNNCCTTTGA CGTTGGAGTC CACGTTCTTT AATAGTGGAC
     6901 TCTTGTTCCA AACTGGAACA ACACTCAACC CTATCTCGGT CTATTCTTTT GATTTATAAG
     6961 GGATTTTGCC GATTTCGGCC TATTGGTTAA AAAATGAGCT GATTTAACAA AAATTTAACG
     7021 CGAATTTTAA CAAAATATTA ACGTTTACAA TTTCCTGATG CGGTATTTTC TCCTTACGCA
     7081 TCTGTGCGGT ATTTCACACC GCATATGGTG CACTCTCAGT ACAATCTGCT CTGATGCCGC
     7141 ATAGTTAAGC CAGCCCCGAC ACCCGCCAAC ACCCGCTGAC GCGCCCTGAC GGGCTTGTCT
     7201 GCTCCCGGCA TCCGCTTACA GACAAGCTGT GACCGTCTCC GGGAGCTGCA TGTGTCAGAG
     7261 GTTTTCACCG TCATCACCGA AACGCGCGA
//
