# Supplementary material for: Functional surface expression of immunoglobulin cleavage systems in a candidate Mycoplasma vaccine chassis
Source: Commun Biol. 2024 Jun 28;7:779. doi: 10.1038/s42003-024-06497-8 (PMC11213901; doi:10.1038/s42003-024-06497-8)
Supplement: Supplementary file 5 — Supplementary Data 3 [file 42003_2024_6497_MOESM5_ESM.zip › Plasmids GB/pIVB04.gb]

LOCUS       pIVB04_original         5954 bp ds-DNA     circular     07-JUN-2022
DEFINITION  .
FEATURES             Location/Qualifiers
     primer          1..21
                     /label="pIVB0X_scaff-F"
                     /note="sequence: GACGAAAGGGCCTCGTGATAC"
                     /ApEinfo_revcolor="#f7977a"
                     /ApEinfo_fwdcolor="#f7977a"
     CDS             399..1058
                     /label="AmpR"
                     /ApEinfo_revcolor="#ffef86"
                     /ApEinfo_fwdcolor="#ffef86"
     CDS             399..1058
                     /label="Translation 399-1058"
                     /translation="MSTFKVLLCGAVLSRIDAGQEQLGRRIHYSQNDLVEYSPVTEKHLTDGMTVRELCSAAITMSDNTAANLLLTTIGGPKELTAFLHNMGDHVTRLDRWEPELNEAIPNDERDTTMPVAMATTLRKLLTGELLTLASRQQLIDWMEADKVAGPLLRSALPAGWFIADKSGAGERGSRGIIAALGPDGKPSRIVVIYTTGSQATMDERNRQIAEIGASLIKHW"
     primer          complement(1036..1056)
                     /label="p414-R2"
                     /note="sequence: AATGCTTAATCAGTGAGGCAC"
                     /ApEinfo_revcolor="#c6c9d1"
                     /ApEinfo_fwdcolor="#c6c9d1"
     rep_origin      1156..1838
                     /label="ColE1 origin"
                     /ApEinfo_revcolor="#9eafd2"
                     /ApEinfo_fwdcolor="#9eafd2"
     misc_feature    1921..1940
                     /label="MT85.2"
                     /ApEinfo_revcolor="#f58a5e"
                     /ApEinfo_fwdcolor="#f58a5e"
     promoter        2144..2174
                     /label="lac promoter"
                     /ApEinfo_revcolor="#c7b0e3"
                     /ApEinfo_fwdcolor="#c7b0e3"
     misc_binding    2178..2200
                     /label="LacO"
                     /ApEinfo_revcolor="#84b0dc"
                     /ApEinfo_fwdcolor="#84b0dc"
     primer          2186..2207
                     /label="p414-F1"
                     /note="sequence: GAGCGGATAACAATTTCACACA"
                     /ApEinfo_revcolor="#d6b295"
                     /ApEinfo_fwdcolor="#d6b295"
     primer_bind     2206..2226
                     /label="M13-rev"
                     /ApEinfo_revcolor="#85dae9"
                     /ApEinfo_fwdcolor="#85dae9"
     promoter        2243..2261
                     /label="T3 promoter"
                     /ApEinfo_revcolor="#9eafd2"
                     /ApEinfo_fwdcolor="#9eafd2"
     primer_bind     2244..2263
                     /label="T3"
                     /ApEinfo_revcolor="#85dae9"
                     /ApEinfo_fwdcolor="#85dae9"
     primer          complement(2298..2317)
                     /label="backbone pIVB7-R"
                     /note="sequence: TTCACTGTTTTCTTGTTCAC"
                     /ApEinfo_revcolor="#b1ff67"
                     /ApEinfo_fwdcolor="#b1ff67"
     misc_feature    2366..2614
                     /label="PS'"
                     /ApEinfo_revcolor="#f58a5e"
                     /ApEinfo_fwdcolor="#f58a5e"
     primer          complement(2591..2614)
                     /label="pIVB_pMFOX-R"
                     /note="sequence: TCAAAGGATCTTATATTTCCTTTC"
                     /ApEinfo_revcolor="#f7977a"
                     /ApEinfo_fwdcolor="#f7977a"
     misc_feature    2615..3214
                     /label="pac"
                     /ApEinfo_revcolor="#84b0dc"
                     /ApEinfo_fwdcolor="#84b0dc"
                     /note="vntifkey: 21 note: Pac"
     CDS             2615..3214
                     /label="Translation 2615-3214"
                     /translation="MTEYKPTVRLATRDDVPRAVRTLAAAFADYPATRHTVDPDRHIERVTELQELFLTRVGLDIGKVWVADDGAAVAVWTTPESVEAGAVFAEIGPRMAELSGSRLAAQQQMEGLLAPHRPKEPAWFLATVGVSPDHQGKGLGSAVVLPGVEAAERAGVPAFLETSAPRNLPFYERLGFTVTADVEVPEGPRTWCMTRKPGA*"
     primer          3215..3236
                     /label="pIVB_pMFOX-F"
                     /note="sequence: tgataaactgtctaacaaaacc"
                     /ApEinfo_revcolor="#f7977a"
                     /ApEinfo_fwdcolor="#f7977a"
     misc_feature    complement(3215..3259)
                     /label="dnaN 5'"
                     /ApEinfo_revcolor="#c6c9d1"
                     /ApEinfo_fwdcolor="#c6c9d1"
     CDS             complement(3215..3259)
                     /label="Translation 3259-3215"
                     /translation="MNFSINRMVLLDSLS"
     misc_feature    complement(3215..5053)
                     /label="oriC region"
                     /ApEinfo_revcolor="#c6c9d1"
                     /ApEinfo_fwdcolor="#c6c9d1"
     misc_feature    complement(3264..3269)
                     /label="Shine-Delgarno"
                     /ApEinfo_revcolor="#b7e6d7"
                     /ApEinfo_fwdcolor="#b7e6d7"
     misc_feature    complement(3264..3272)
                     /label="dnaA box"
                     /ApEinfo_revcolor="#ffef86"
                     /ApEinfo_fwdcolor="#ffef86"
     misc_feature    complement(3308..3313)
                     /label="Pribnow box (-10)"
                     /ApEinfo_revcolor="#84b0dc"
                     /ApEinfo_fwdcolor="#84b0dc"
     misc_feature    complement(3363..3371)
                     /label="dnaA box"
                     /ApEinfo_revcolor="#ffef86"
                     /ApEinfo_fwdcolor="#ffef86"
     gene            complement(3405..4757)
                     /label="dnaA gene"
                     /ApEinfo_revcolor="#85dae9"
                     /ApEinfo_fwdcolor="#85dae9"
     CDS             complement(3405..4757)
                     /label="Translation 4757-3405"
                     /translation="MNVNDILKELKLSLMVNKNIDESVYNDYIKTINIYKKGFNDYIVVVKSQFGLLAIKQFRQTIENEIKNILKEDVNVSFTYEQEYKKQLEKTEIINKDHSDIINKKVKKINENTFENFVIGSSNEQAFIAVQTVSKNPGVTYNPLFIYGESGMGKTHLLKAAKNYIETNFSDLKVGYMSGDEFARKAVDILQKTHKEIEQFKNEISQNDVLIIDDVQFLSYKEKTNEIFFTIFNNFIENDKQLFFSSDKSPELLNGFDNRLITRFNMGLSIAIQKLDNKTATAIIKKEIKNQNIKAEVTSEAINFISNYYSDDVRKIKGSVSRLNF*SQQNPEEKIITIEIVSDLFRDIPTSKLGILNVKKIKEVVSEKYGISVNAIDGKARSKSIVTARHIAMYLTKEILNHTLAQIGEEFGGRDHTTVINAERKIESMLKKDKQLKKTVDILKNKILTK*"
     misc_feature    complement(4763..4768)
                     /label="Shine-Degarno"
                     /ApEinfo_revcolor="#b7e6d7"
                     /ApEinfo_fwdcolor="#b7e6d7"
     misc_feature    complement(4774..4779)
                     /label="Pribnow box (-10)"
                     /ApEinfo_revcolor="#84b0dc"
                     /ApEinfo_fwdcolor="#84b0dc"
     misc_feature    complement(4800..4808)
                     /label="dnaA box"
                     /ApEinfo_revcolor="#ffef86"
                     /ApEinfo_fwdcolor="#ffef86"
     misc_feature    4871..4879
                     /label="dnaA box"
                     /ApEinfo_revcolor="#ffef86"
                     /ApEinfo_fwdcolor="#ffef86"
     misc_feature    4898..4906
                     /label="dnaA box"
                     /ApEinfo_revcolor="#ffef86"
                     /ApEinfo_fwdcolor="#ffef86"
     misc_feature    5005..5010
                     /label="Pribnow box (-10)"
                     /ApEinfo_revcolor="#84b0dc"
                     /ApEinfo_fwdcolor="#84b0dc"
     misc_feature    5009..5017
                     /label="dnaA box"
                     /ApEinfo_revcolor="#ffef86"
                     /ApEinfo_fwdcolor="#ffef86"
     misc_feature    5040..5045
                     /label="Shine Delgarno"
                     /ApEinfo_revcolor="#b7e6d7"
                     /ApEinfo_fwdcolor="#b7e6d7"
     primer          complement(5057..5074)
                     /label="GA-pMYCO1-R"
                     /note="sequence: GAATTCGAGCTCGGTACC"
                     /ApEinfo_revcolor="#d6b295"
                     /ApEinfo_fwdcolor="#d6b295"
     primer_bind     complement(5076..5103)
                     /label="T7"
                     /ApEinfo_revcolor="#85dae9"
                     /ApEinfo_fwdcolor="#85dae9"
     primer_bind     complement(5102..5119)
                     /label="M13-fwd"
                     /ApEinfo_revcolor="#85dae9"
                     /ApEinfo_fwdcolor="#85dae9"
     rep_origin      5263..5718
                     /label="M13 origin"
                     /ApEinfo_revcolor="#9eafd2"
                     /ApEinfo_fwdcolor="#9eafd2"
     rep_origin      5280..5586
                     /label="F1 ori"
                     /ApEinfo_revcolor="#9eafd2"
                     /ApEinfo_fwdcolor="#9eafd2"
     primer          complement(5937..5954)
                     /label="pIVB0X_scaff-R"
                     /note="sequence: TCGCGCGTTTCGGTGATG"
                     /ApEinfo_revcolor="#f7977a"
                     /ApEinfo_fwdcolor="#f7977a"
ORIGIN
        1 GACGAAAGGG CCTCGTGATA CGCCTATTTT TATAGGTTAA TGTCATGATA ATAATGGTTT
       61 CTTAGACGTC AGGTGGCACT TTTCGGGGAA ATGTGCGCGG AACCCCTATT TGTTTATTTT
      121 TCTAAATACA TTCAAATATG TATCCGCTCA TGAGACAATA ACCCTGATAA ATGCTTCAAT
      181 AATATTGAAA AAGGAAGAGT ATGAGTATTC AACATTTCCG TGTCGCCCTT ATTCCCTTTT
      241 TTGCGGCATT TTGCCTTCCT GTTTTTGCTC ACCCAGAAAC GCTGGTGAAA GTAAAAGATG
      301 CTGAAGATCA GTTGGGTGCA CGAGTGGGTT ACATCGAACT GGATCTCAAC AGCGGTAAGA
      361 TCCTTGAGAG TTTTCGCCCC GAAGAACGTT TTCCAATGAT GAGCACTTTT AAAGTTCTGC
      421 TATGTGGCGC GGTATTATCC CGTATTGACG CCGGGCAAGA GCAACTCGGT CGCCGCATAC
      481 ACTATTCTCA GAATGACTTG GTTGAGTACT CACCAGTCAC AGAAAAGCAT CTTACGGATG
      541 GCATGACAGT AAGAGAATTA TGCAGTGCTG CCATAACCAT GAGTGATAAC ACTGCGGCCA
      601 ACTTACTTCT GACAACGATC GGAGGACCGA AGGAGCTAAC CGCTTTTTTG CACAACATGG
      661 GGGATCATGT AACTCGCCTT GATCGTTGGG AACCGGAGCT GAATGAAGCC ATACCAAACG
      721 ACGAGCGTGA CACCACGATG CCTGTAGCAA TGGCAACAAC GTTGCGCAAA CTATTAACTG
      781 GCGAACTACT TACTCTAGCT TCCCGGCAAC AATTAATAGA CTGGATGGAG GCGGATAAAG
      841 TTGCAGGACC ACTTCTGCGC TCGGCCCTTC CGGCTGGCTG GTTTATTGCT GATAAATCTG
      901 GAGCCGGTGA GCGTGGGTCT CGCGGTATCA TTGCAGCACT GGGGCCAGAT GGTAAGCCCT
      961 CCCGTATCGT AGTTATCTAC ACGACGGGGA GTCAGGCAAC TATGGATGAA CGAAATAGAC
     1021 AGATCGCTGA GATAGGTGCC TCACTGATTA AGCATTGGTA ACTGTCAGAC CAAGTTTACT
     1081 CATATATACT TTAGATTGAT TTAAAACTTC ATTTTTAATT TAAAAGGATC TAGGTGAAGA
     1141 TCCTTTTTGA TAATCTCATG ACCAAAATCC CTTAACGTGA GTTTTCGTTC CACTGAGCGT
     1201 CAGACCCCGT AGAAAAGATC AAAGGATCTT CTTGAGATCC TTTTTTTCTG CGCGTAATCT
     1261 GCTGCTTGCA AACAAAAAAA CCACCGCTAC CAGCGGTGGT TTGTTTGCCG GATCAAGAGC
     1321 TACCAACTCT TTTTCCGAAG GTAACTGGCT TCAGCAGAGC GCAGATACCA AATACTGTCC
     1381 TTCTAGTGTA GCCGTAGTTA GGCCACCACT TCAAGAACTC TGTAGCACCG CCTACATACC
     1441 TCGCTCTGCT AATCCTGTTA CCAGTGGCTG CTGCCAGTGG CGATAAGTCG TGTCTTACCG
     1501 GGTTGGACTC AAGACGATAG TTACCGGATA AGGCGCAGCG GTCGGGCTGA ACGGGGGGTT
     1561 CGTGCACACA GCCCAGCTTG GAGCGAACGA CCTACACCGA ACTGAGATAC CTACAGCGTG
     1621 AGCATTGAGA AAGCGCCACG CTTCCCGAAG GGAGAAAGGC GGACAGGTAT CCGGTAAGCG
     1681 GCAGGGTCGG AACAGGAGAG CGCACGAGGG AGCTTCCAGG GGGAAACGCC TGGTATCTTT
     1741 ATAGTCCTGT CGGGTTTCGC CACCTCTGAC TTGAGCGTCG ATTTTTGTGA TGCTCGTCAG
     1801 GGGGGCGGAG CCTATGGAAA AACGCCAGCA ACGCGGCCTT TTTACGGTTC CTGGCCTTTT
     1861 GCTGGCCTTT TGCTCACATG TTCTTTCCTG CGTTATCCCC TGATTCTGTG GATAACCGTA
     1921 TTACCGCCTT TGAGTGAGCT GATACCGCTC GCCGCAGCCG AACGACCGAG CGCAGCGAGT
     1981 CAGTGAGCGA GGAAGCGGAA GAGCGCCCAA TACGCAAACC GCCTCTCCCC GCGCGTTGGC
     2041 CGATTCATTA ATGCAGCTGG CACGACAGGT TTCCCGACTG GAAAGCGGGC AGTGAGCGCA
     2101 ACGCAATTAA TGTGAGTTAC CTCACTCATT AGGCACCCCA GGCTTTACAC TTTATGCTTC
     2161 CGGCTCGTAT GTTGTGTGGA ATTGTGAGCG GATAACAATT TCACACAGGA AACAGCTATG
     2221 ACCATGATTA CGCCAAGCTC GGAATTAACC CTCACTAAAG GGAACAAAAG CTTGCATGCC
     2281 TGCAGAATTA AAAGTTAGTG AACAAGAAAA CAGTGAAGCA CCAGTTTCTG AACCAAAAGA
     2341 AGACGAAAAA ACAAAAAAAG ATTAAGCAAT TTATTTGGAA AATCTTTTTT TGTTTTTTTA
     2401 AGAAATATTT ATTGTTTTTT TTAAAAAATT ATGTACAATT GCTACTATAA GGGAAAGAAA
     2461 AAAAGAAAGA TATAAATTGT ATAAAGTAGG GTTAGAAGCA ATTAATAATT ATTATTAATG
     2521 TTATTTTTCT CTTATATATT CAATGTAATT TTAATTACAT TTGCTTTTAA TAAAAACACT
     2581 ACTTAATAGA GAAAGGAAAT ATAAGATCCT TTGAatgact gaatataaac ctactgttag
     2641 attagctact agagatgatg ttcctagagc tgttagaact ttagctgctg cttttgctga
     2701 ttatcctgct actagacata ctgttgatcc tgatagacat attgaaagag ttactgaatt
     2761 acaagaatta tttttaacta gagttggttt agatattggt aaagtttggg ttgctgatga
     2821 tggtgctgct gttgctgttt ggactactcc tgaaagtgtt gaagctggtg ctgtttttgc
     2881 tgaaattggt cctagaatgg ctgaattaag tggtagtaga ttagctgctc aacaacaaat
     2941 ggaaggttta ttagctcctc atagacctaa agaacctgct tggtttttag ctactgttgg
     3001 tgttagtcct gatcatcaag gtaaaggttt aggtagtgct gttgttttac ctggtgttga
     3061 agctgctgaa agagctggtg ttcctgcttt tttagaaact agtgctccta gaaatttacc
     3121 tttttatgaa agattaggtt ttactgttac tgctgatgtt gaagttcctg aaggtcctag
     3181 aacttggtgt atgactagaa aacctggtgc ttaatgataa actgtctaac aaaaccattc
     3241 tatttattga aaaattcata actactcctt ttttctctaa gtttatttta tataaataag
     3301 agattgtatt atattactat ttctaatatt atttctaaat tattattagt atgaagttaa
     3361 tttgtggata acttacaaaa acctaaatta ataaagattt tttattattt tgttaaaatt
     3421 ttattcttca aaatatcaac agtctttttt aattgtttgt ctttttttaa catactttca
     3481 atttttcttt cagcattaat aactgttgta tggtctctac caccaaattc ttctccaatt
     3541 tgagctaaag tgtgatttaa aatctctttt gttagataca tagctatatg tcttgctgtt
     3601 acaattgact tacttctagc ttttccatca attgcattaa ctgaaatacc atatttttca
     3661 ctaacaactt ctttaatttt tttaacattt aatataccta atttagaagt tggaatatct
     3721 ctaaacaaat cactaacaat ttcaatagta attatttttt cttctggatt ttgttgagat
     3781 caaaaattta atcttgaaac actaccttta atttttctaa catcatcaga ataataatta
     3841 gatataaaat taattgcttc actagtaact tcggctttta tgttttgatt tttaatttct
     3901 tttttaataa ttgctgtagc tgttttatta tctagttttt gaatagcaat acttagcccc
     3961 atattaaatc tagtaattaa tctattatca aaaccattta ataattctgg tgatttatcg
     4021 cttgaaaaaa acaattgttt atcattttca ataaagttat taaaaatagt aaaaaatatt
     4081 tcattagttt tttctttata acttaaaaac tgtacatcat caataatcaa cacatcattt
     4141 tgagatattt catttttaaa ttgttctatt tctttatgag ttttttgtaa tatatcaaca
     4201 gcttttctag caaattcatc accactcata taacctactt ttaaatcaga aaagttagtt
     4261 tctatatagt tttttgcagc ttttaataag tgagttttac ccattccaga ctcaccataa
     4321 ataaacagtg gattataagt aactccaggg tttttactta ctgtttgaac tgctataaaa
     4381 gcttgttcat tacttgatcc aattacaaag ttttcaaaag tattttcatt aattttttta
     4441 acttttttat taataatatc tgagtgatct ttattaatta tttctgtttt ttctagttgt
     4501 tttttatact cttgttcgta tgtaaaacta acattaacat cttcttttaa aatgtttttt
     4561 atctcatttt caatagtttg tctaaattgt ttaatagcta ataaaccaaa ttgtgattta
     4621 acaacaacaa tataatcatt aaaacctttt ttataaatat taattgtttt tatatagtcg
     4681 ttataaactg attcatcaat atttttgtta accattaaac taagtttaag ttcttttaaa
     4741 atatcgttta cgttcatatt tatctccaaa aatattataa attaaacact tgttaaaaat
     4801 gtggaaaacg tggaaaaaat ccatataata tagttatatt aacactttct agaaattaaa
     4861 aatcttaatt aaaaggtgtt atttataact tattcactta tccacaatta gctaatattt
     4921 ttgttagtaa tttctagttt tatctacatt taattgagaa gctaaaaatt aagtttataa
     4981 gtgtattttt aaagcaaaat attatataat taggtgtgaa ttatgttatt tttttgtaaa
     5041 ggaggtaagt attCCGGGTA CCGAGCTCGA ATTCGCCCTA TAGTGAGTCG TATTACAATT
     5101 CACTGGCCGT CGTTTTACAA CGTCGTGACT GGGAAAACCC TGGCGTTACC CAACTTAATC
     5161 GCCTTGCAGC ACATCCCCCC TTCGCCAGCT GGCGTAATAG CGAAGAGGCC CGCACCGATC
     5221 GCCCTTCCCA ACAGTTGCGT AGCCTGAATG GCGAATGGCG CGNNNNNNNN NNNNNNNNNN
     5281 NNNNNNNNNN NNNNNNNNNN NNNNNNNNNN NNNNNNNNNN NNNNNNNNNN NNNNNNNNNN
     5341 NNNNNNNNNN NNNNNNNNNN NNNNNNNNNN NNNNNNNNNN NNNNNNCNNN NNNNNNNNNN
     5401 NNNNNNNNNN NNNNNNNNNN NNNNNNNNNN NNNNNNNNNN NNNNNNNNNN NNNNNNNNNN
     5461 NNNNNNNNNN NNNNNNNNAN NNNNNNNNNN NNNNNNNNNN NNNNNNNNNN NNNNNNNNNN
     5521 NNNNNNNNCC TTTGACGTTG GAGTCCACGT TCTTTAATAG TGGACTCTTG TTCCAAACTG
     5581 GAACAACACT CAACCCTATC TCGGTCTATT CTTTTGATTT ATAAGGGATT TTGCCGATTT
     5641 CGGCCTATTG GTTAAAAAAT GAGCTGATTT AACAAAAATT TAACGCGAAT TTTAACAAAA
     5701 TATTAACGTT TACAATTTCC TGATGCGGTA TTTTCTCCTT ACGCATCTGT GCGGTATTTC
     5761 ACACCGCATA TGGTGCACTC TCAGTACAAT CTGCTCTGAT GCCGCATAGT TAAGCCAGCC
     5821 CCGACACCCG CCAACACCCG CTGACGCGCC CTGACGGGCT TGTCTGCTCC CGGCATCCGC
     5881 TTACAGACAA GCTGTGACCG TCTCCGGGAG CTGCATGTGT CAGAGGTTTT CACCGTCATC
     5941 ACCGAAACGC GCGA
//
