# Supplementary material for: Functional surface expression of immunoglobulin cleavage systems in a candidate Mycoplasma vaccine chassis
Source: Commun Biol. 2024 Jun 28;7:779. doi: 10.1038/s42003-024-06497-8 (PMC11213901; doi:10.1038/s42003-024-06497-8)
Supplement: Supplementary file 5 — Supplementary Data 3 [file 42003_2024_6497_MOESM5_ESM.zip › Plasmids GB/pIVB06.gb]

LOCUS       pIVB04as=pIVB06         5906 bp ds-DNA     circular     07-JUN-2022
DEFINITION  .
FEATURES             Location/Qualifiers
     primer          1..21
                     /label="pIVB0X_scaff-F"
                     /note="sequence: GACGAAAGGGCCTCGTGATAC"
                     /ApEinfo_revcolor="#f7977a"
                     /ApEinfo_fwdcolor="#f7977a"
     CDS             399..1058
                     /label="AmpR"
                     /ApEinfo_revcolor="#ffef86"
                     /ApEinfo_fwdcolor="#ffef86"
     CDS             399..1058
                     /label="Translation 399-1058"
                     /translation="MSTFKVLLCGAVLSRIDAGQEQLGRRIHYSQNDLVEYSPVTEKHLTDGMTVRELCSAAITMSDNTAANLLLTTIGGPKELTAFLHNMGDHVTRLDRWEPELNEAIPNDERDTTMPVAMATTLRKLLTGELLTLASRQQLIDWMEADKVAGPLLRSALPAGWFIADKSGAGERGSRGIIAALGPDGKPSRIVVIYTTGSQATMDERNRQIAEIGASLIKHW"
     primer          complement(1036..1056)
                     /label="p414-R2"
                     /note="sequence: AATGCTTAATCAGTGAGGCAC"
                     /ApEinfo_revcolor="#c6c9d1"
                     /ApEinfo_fwdcolor="#c6c9d1"
     rep_origin      1156..1838
                     /label="ColE1 origin"
                     /ApEinfo_revcolor="#9eafd2"
                     /ApEinfo_fwdcolor="#9eafd2"
     misc_feature    1921..1940
                     /label="MT85.2"
                     /ApEinfo_revcolor="#f58a5e"
                     /ApEinfo_fwdcolor="#f58a5e"
     promoter        2144..2174
                     /label="lac promoter"
                     /ApEinfo_revcolor="#c7b0e3"
                     /ApEinfo_fwdcolor="#c7b0e3"
     misc_binding    2178..2200
                     /label="LacO"
                     /ApEinfo_revcolor="#84b0dc"
                     /ApEinfo_fwdcolor="#84b0dc"
     primer          2186..2207
                     /label="p414-F1"
                     /note="sequence: GAGCGGATAACAATTTCACACA"
                     /ApEinfo_revcolor="#d6b295"
                     /ApEinfo_fwdcolor="#d6b295"
     primer_bind     2206..2226
                     /label="M13-rev"
                     /ApEinfo_revcolor="#85dae9"
                     /ApEinfo_fwdcolor="#85dae9"
     promoter        2243..2261
                     /label="T3 promoter"
                     /ApEinfo_revcolor="#9eafd2"
                     /ApEinfo_fwdcolor="#9eafd2"
     primer_bind     2244..2263
                     /label="T3"
                     /ApEinfo_revcolor="#85dae9"
                     /ApEinfo_fwdcolor="#85dae9"
     primer          complement(2298..2317)
                     /label="backbone pIVB7-R"
                     /note="sequence: TTCACTGTTTTCTTGTTCAC"
                     /ApEinfo_revcolor="#b1ff67"
                     /ApEinfo_fwdcolor="#b1ff67"
     misc_feature    complement(2318..2917)
                     /label="pac"
                     /ApEinfo_revcolor="#84b0dc"
                     /ApEinfo_fwdcolor="#84b0dc"
                     /note="vntifkey: 21 note: Pac"
     CDS             complement(2318..2917)
                     /label="Translation 2917-2318"
                     /translation="MTEYKPTVRLATRDDVPRAVRTLAAAFADYPATRHTVDPDRHIERVTELQELFLTRVGLDIGKVWVADDGAAVAVWTTPESVEAGAVFAEIGPRMAELSGSRLAAQQQMEGLLAPHRPKEPAWFLATVGVSPDHQGKGLGSAVVLPGVEAAERAGVPAFLETSAPRNLPFYERLGFTVTADVEVPEGPRTWCMTRKPGA*"
     primer          2364..2386
                     /label="YCP.puro-R"
                     /note="sequence: GGAACTTCAACATCAGCAGTAAC"
                     /ApEinfo_revcolor="#f58a5e"
                     /ApEinfo_fwdcolor="#f58a5e"
     primer          complement(2667..2693)
                     /label="YCP.puro-F2"
                     /note="sequence: TTGGACTACTCCTGAAAGTGTTGAAGC"
                     /ApEinfo_revcolor="#85dae9"
                     /ApEinfo_fwdcolor="#85dae9"
     misc_feature    complement(2918..3166)
                     /label="PS'"
                     /ApEinfo_revcolor="#f58a5e"
                     /ApEinfo_fwdcolor="#f58a5e"
     primer          3167..3188
                     /label="pIVB_pMFOX-F"
                     /note="sequence: tgataaactgtctaacaaaacc"
                     /ApEinfo_revcolor="#f7977a"
                     /ApEinfo_fwdcolor="#f7977a"
     misc_feature    complement(3167..3211)
                     /label="dnaN 5'"
                     /ApEinfo_revcolor="#c6c9d1"
                     /ApEinfo_fwdcolor="#c6c9d1"
     CDS             complement(3167..3211)
                     /label="Translation 3211-3167"
                     /translation="MNFSINRMVLLDSLS"
     misc_feature    complement(3167..5005)
                     /label="oriC region"
                     /ApEinfo_revcolor="#c6c9d1"
                     /ApEinfo_fwdcolor="#c6c9d1"
     misc_feature    complement(3216..3221)
                     /label="Shine-Delgarno"
                     /ApEinfo_revcolor="#b7e6d7"
                     /ApEinfo_fwdcolor="#b7e6d7"
     misc_feature    complement(3216..3224)
                     /label="dnaA box"
                     /ApEinfo_revcolor="#ffef86"
                     /ApEinfo_fwdcolor="#ffef86"
     misc_feature    complement(3260..3265)
                     /label="Pribnow box (-10)"
                     /ApEinfo_revcolor="#84b0dc"
                     /ApEinfo_fwdcolor="#84b0dc"
     misc_feature    complement(3315..3323)
                     /label="dnaA box"
                     /ApEinfo_revcolor="#ffef86"
                     /ApEinfo_fwdcolor="#ffef86"
     gene            complement(3357..4709)
                     /label="dnaA gene"
                     /ApEinfo_revcolor="#85dae9"
                     /ApEinfo_fwdcolor="#85dae9"
     CDS             complement(3357..4709)
                     /label="Translation 4709-3357"
                     /translation="MNVNDILKELKLSLMVNKNIDESVYNDYIKTINIYKKGFNDYIVVVKSQFGLLAIKQFRQTIENEIKNILKEDVNVSFTYEQEYKKQLEKTEIINKDHSDIINKKVKKINENTFENFVIGSSNEQAFIAVQTVSKNPGVTYNPLFIYGESGMGKTHLLKAAKNYIETNFSDLKVGYMSGDEFARKAVDILQKTHKEIEQFKNEISQNDVLIIDDVQFLSYKEKTNEIFFTIFNNFIENDKQLFFSSDKSPELLNGFDNRLITRFNMGLSIAIQKLDNKTATAIIKKEIKNQNIKAEVTSEAINFISNYYSDDVRKIKGSVSRLNF*SQQNPEEKIITIEIVSDLFRDIPTSKLGILNVKKIKEVVSEKYGISVNAIDGKARSKSIVTARHIAMYLTKEILNHTLAQIGEEFGGRDHTTVINAERKIESMLKKDKQLKKTVDILKNKILTK*"
     misc_feature    complement(4715..4720)
                     /label="Shine-Degarno"
                     /ApEinfo_revcolor="#b7e6d7"
                     /ApEinfo_fwdcolor="#b7e6d7"
     misc_feature    complement(4726..4731)
                     /label="Pribnow box (-10)"
                     /ApEinfo_revcolor="#84b0dc"
                     /ApEinfo_fwdcolor="#84b0dc"
     misc_feature    complement(4752..4760)
                     /label="dnaA box"
                     /ApEinfo_revcolor="#ffef86"
                     /ApEinfo_fwdcolor="#ffef86"
     misc_feature    4823..4831
                     /label="dnaA box"
                     /ApEinfo_revcolor="#ffef86"
                     /ApEinfo_fwdcolor="#ffef86"
     misc_feature    4850..4858
                     /label="dnaA box"
                     /ApEinfo_revcolor="#ffef86"
                     /ApEinfo_fwdcolor="#ffef86"
     misc_feature    4957..4962
                     /label="Pribnow box (-10)"
                     /ApEinfo_revcolor="#84b0dc"
                     /ApEinfo_fwdcolor="#84b0dc"
     misc_feature    4961..4969
                     /label="dnaA box"
                     /ApEinfo_revcolor="#ffef86"
                     /ApEinfo_fwdcolor="#ffef86"
     misc_feature    4992..4997
                     /label="Shine Delgarno"
                     /ApEinfo_revcolor="#b7e6d7"
                     /ApEinfo_fwdcolor="#b7e6d7"
     primer          complement(5009..5026)
                     /label="GA-pMYCO1-R"
                     /note="sequence: GAATTCGAGCTCGGTACC"
                     /ApEinfo_revcolor="#d6b295"
                     /ApEinfo_fwdcolor="#d6b295"
     primer_bind     complement(5028..5055)
                     /label="T7"
                     /ApEinfo_revcolor="#85dae9"
                     /ApEinfo_fwdcolor="#85dae9"
     primer_bind     complement(5054..5071)
                     /label="M13-fwd"
                     /ApEinfo_revcolor="#85dae9"
                     /ApEinfo_fwdcolor="#85dae9"
     rep_origin      5215..5670
                     /label="M13 origin"
                     /ApEinfo_revcolor="#9eafd2"
                     /ApEinfo_fwdcolor="#9eafd2"
     rep_origin      5232..5538
                     /label="F1 ori"
                     /ApEinfo_revcolor="#9eafd2"
                     /ApEinfo_fwdcolor="#9eafd2"
     primer          complement(5889..5906)
                     /label="pIVB0X_scaff-R"
                     /note="sequence: TCGCGCGTTTCGGTGATG"
                     /ApEinfo_revcolor="#f7977a"
                     /ApEinfo_fwdcolor="#f7977a"
ORIGIN
        1 GACGAAAGGG CCTCGTGATA CGCCTATTTT TATAGGTTAA TGTCATGATA ATAATGGTTT
       61 CTTAGACGTC AGGTGGCACT TTTCGGGGAA ATGTGCGCGG AACCCCTATT TGTTTATTTT
      121 TCTAAATACA TTCAAATATG TATCCGCTCA TGAGACAATA ACCCTGATAA ATGCTTCAAT
      181 AATATTGAAA AAGGAAGAGT ATGAGTATTC AACATTTCCG TGTCGCCCTT ATTCCCTTTT
      241 TTGCGGCATT TTGCCTTCCT GTTTTTGCTC ACCCAGAAAC GCTGGTGAAA GTAAAAGATG
      301 CTGAAGATCA GTTGGGTGCA CGAGTGGGTT ACATCGAACT GGATCTCAAC AGCGGTAAGA
      361 TCCTTGAGAG TTTTCGCCCC GAAGAACGTT TTCCAATGAT GAGCACTTTT AAAGTTCTGC
      421 TATGTGGCGC GGTATTATCC CGTATTGACG CCGGGCAAGA GCAACTCGGT CGCCGCATAC
      481 ACTATTCTCA GAATGACTTG GTTGAGTACT CACCAGTCAC AGAAAAGCAT CTTACGGATG
      541 GCATGACAGT AAGAGAATTA TGCAGTGCTG CCATAACCAT GAGTGATAAC ACTGCGGCCA
      601 ACTTACTTCT GACAACGATC GGAGGACCGA AGGAGCTAAC CGCTTTTTTG CACAACATGG
      661 GGGATCATGT AACTCGCCTT GATCGTTGGG AACCGGAGCT GAATGAAGCC ATACCAAACG
      721 ACGAGCGTGA CACCACGATG CCTGTAGCAA TGGCAACAAC GTTGCGCAAA CTATTAACTG
      781 GCGAACTACT TACTCTAGCT TCCCGGCAAC AATTAATAGA CTGGATGGAG GCGGATAAAG
      841 TTGCAGGACC ACTTCTGCGC TCGGCCCTTC CGGCTGGCTG GTTTATTGCT GATAAATCTG
      901 GAGCCGGTGA GCGTGGGTCT CGCGGTATCA TTGCAGCACT GGGGCCAGAT GGTAAGCCCT
      961 CCCGTATCGT AGTTATCTAC ACGACGGGGA GTCAGGCAAC TATGGATGAA CGAAATAGAC
     1021 AGATCGCTGA GATAGGTGCC TCACTGATTA AGCATTGGTA ACTGTCAGAC CAAGTTTACT
     1081 CATATATACT TTAGATTGAT TTAAAACTTC ATTTTTAATT TAAAAGGATC TAGGTGAAGA
     1141 TCCTTTTTGA TAATCTCATG ACCAAAATCC CTTAACGTGA GTTTTCGTTC CACTGAGCGT
     1201 CAGACCCCGT AGAAAAGATC AAAGGATCTT CTTGAGATCC TTTTTTTCTG CGCGTAATCT
     1261 GCTGCTTGCA AACAAAAAAA CCACCGCTAC CAGCGGTGGT TTGTTTGCCG GATCAAGAGC
     1321 TACCAACTCT TTTTCCGAAG GTAACTGGCT TCAGCAGAGC GCAGATACCA AATACTGTCC
     1381 TTCTAGTGTA GCCGTAGTTA GGCCACCACT TCAAGAACTC TGTAGCACCG CCTACATACC
     1441 TCGCTCTGCT AATCCTGTTA CCAGTGGCTG CTGCCAGTGG CGATAAGTCG TGTCTTACCG
     1501 GGTTGGACTC AAGACGATAG TTACCGGATA AGGCGCAGCG GTCGGGCTGA ACGGGGGGTT
     1561 CGTGCACACA GCCCAGCTTG GAGCGAACGA CCTACACCGA ACTGAGATAC CTACAGCGTG
     1621 AGCATTGAGA AAGCGCCACG CTTCCCGAAG GGAGAAAGGC GGACAGGTAT CCGGTAAGCG
     1681 GCAGGGTCGG AACAGGAGAG CGCACGAGGG AGCTTCCAGG GGGAAACGCC TGGTATCTTT
     1741 ATAGTCCTGT CGGGTTTCGC CACCTCTGAC TTGAGCGTCG ATTTTTGTGA TGCTCGTCAG
     1801 GGGGGCGGAG CCTATGGAAA AACGCCAGCA ACGCGGCCTT TTTACGGTTC CTGGCCTTTT
     1861 GCTGGCCTTT TGCTCACATG TTCTTTCCTG CGTTATCCCC TGATTCTGTG GATAACCGTA
     1921 TTACCGCCTT TGAGTGAGCT GATACCGCTC GCCGCAGCCG AACGACCGAG CGCAGCGAGT
     1981 CAGTGAGCGA GGAAGCGGAA GAGCGCCCAA TACGCAAACC GCCTCTCCCC GCGCGTTGGC
     2041 CGATTCATTA ATGCAGCTGG CACGACAGGT TTCCCGACTG GAAAGCGGGC AGTGAGCGCA
     2101 ACGCAATTAA TGTGAGTTAC CTCACTCATT AGGCACCCCA GGCTTTACAC TTTATGCTTC
     2161 CGGCTCGTAT GTTGTGTGGA ATTGTGAGCG GATAACAATT TCACACAGGA AACAGCTATG
     2221 ACCATGATTA CGCCAAGCTC GGAATTAACC CTCACTAAAG GGAACAAAAG CTTGCATGCC
     2281 TGCAGAATTA AAAGTTAGTG AACAAGAAAA CAGTGAAtta agcaccaggt tttctagtca
     2341 tacaccaagt tctaggacct tcaggaactt caacatcagc agtaacagta aaacctaatc
     2401 tttcataaaa aggtaaattt ctaggagcac tagtttctaa aaaagcagga acaccagctc
     2461 tttcagcagc ttcaacacca ggtaaaacaa cagcactacc taaaccttta ccttgatgat
     2521 caggactaac accaacagta gctaaaaacc aagcaggttc tttaggtcta tgaggagcta
     2581 ataaaccttc catttgttgt tgagcagcta atctactacc acttaattca gccattctag
     2641 gaccaatttc agcaaaaaca gcaccagctt caacactttc aggagtagtc caaacagcaa
     2701 cagcagcacc atcatcagca acccaaactt taccaatatc taaaccaact ctagttaaaa
     2761 ataattcttg taattcagta actctttcaa tatgtctatc aggatcaaca gtatgtctag
     2821 tagcaggata atcagcaaaa gcagcagcta aagttctaac agctctagga acatcatctc
     2881 tagtagctaa tctaacagta ggtttatatt cagtcatTCA AAGGATCTTA TATTTCCTTT
     2941 CTCTATTAAG TAGTGTTTTT ATTAAAAGCA AATGTAATTA AAATTACATT GAATATATAA
     3001 GAGAAAAATA ACATTAATAA TAATTATTAA TTGCTTCTAA CCCTACTTTA TACAATTTAT
     3061 ATCTTTCTTT TTTTCTTTCC CTTATAGTAG CAATTGTACA TAATTTTTTA AAAAAAACAA
     3121 TAAATATTTC TTAAAAAAAC AAAAAAAGAT TTTCCAAATA AATTGCtgat aaactgtcta
     3181 acaaaaccat tctatttatt gaaaaattca taactactcc ttttttctct aagtttattt
     3241 tatataaata agagattgta ttatattact atttctaata ttatttctaa attattatta
     3301 gtatgaagtt aatttgtgga taacttacaa aaacctaaat taataaagat tttttattat
     3361 tttgttaaaa ttttattctt caaaatatca acagtctttt ttaattgttt gtcttttttt
     3421 aacatacttt caatttttct ttcagcatta ataactgttg tatggtctct accaccaaat
     3481 tcttctccaa tttgagctaa agtgtgattt aaaatctctt ttgttagata catagctata
     3541 tgtcttgctg ttacaattga cttacttcta gcttttccat caattgcatt aactgaaata
     3601 ccatattttt cactaacaac ttctttaatt tttttaacat ttaatatacc taatttagaa
     3661 gttggaatat ctctaaacaa atcactaaca atttcaatag taattatttt ttcttctgga
     3721 ttttgttgag atcaaaaatt taatcttgaa acactacctt taatttttct aacatcatca
     3781 gaataataat tagatataaa attaattgct tcactagtaa cttcggcttt tatgttttga
     3841 tttttaattt cttttttaat aattgctgta gctgttttat tatctagttt ttgaatagca
     3901 atacttagcc ccatattaaa tctagtaatt aatctattat caaaaccatt taataattct
     3961 ggtgatttat cgcttgaaaa aaacaattgt ttatcatttt caataaagtt attaaaaata
     4021 gtaaaaaata tttcattagt tttttcttta taacttaaaa actgtacatc atcaataatc
     4081 aacacatcat tttgagatat ttcattttta aattgttcta tttctttatg agttttttgt
     4141 aatatatcaa cagcttttct agcaaattca tcaccactca tataacctac ttttaaatca
     4201 gaaaagttag tttctatata gttttttgca gcttttaata agtgagtttt acccattcca
     4261 gactcaccat aaataaacag tggattataa gtaactccag ggtttttact tactgtttga
     4321 actgctataa aagcttgttc attacttgat ccaattacaa agttttcaaa agtattttca
     4381 ttaatttttt taactttttt attaataata tctgagtgat ctttattaat tatttctgtt
     4441 ttttctagtt gttttttata ctcttgttcg tatgtaaaac taacattaac atcttctttt
     4501 aaaatgtttt ttatctcatt ttcaatagtt tgtctaaatt gtttaatagc taataaacca
     4561 aattgtgatt taacaacaac aatataatca ttaaaacctt ttttataaat attaattgtt
     4621 tttatatagt cgttataaac tgattcatca atatttttgt taaccattaa actaagttta
     4681 agttctttta aaatatcgtt tacgttcata tttatctcca aaaatattat aaattaaaca
     4741 cttgttaaaa atgtggaaaa cgtggaaaaa atccatataa tatagttata ttaacacttt
     4801 ctagaaatta aaaatcttaa ttaaaaggtg ttatttataa cttattcact tatccacaat
     4861 tagctaatat ttttgttagt aatttctagt tttatctaca tttaattgag aagctaaaaa
     4921 ttaagtttat aagtgtattt ttaaagcaaa atattatata attaggtgtg aattatgtta
     4981 tttttttgta aaggaggtaa gtattCCGGG TACCGAGCTC GAATTCGCCC TATAGTGAGT
     5041 CGTATTACAA TTCACTGGCC GTCGTTTTAC AACGTCGTGA CTGGGAAAAC CCTGGCGTTA
     5101 CCCAACTTAA TCGCCTTGCA GCACATCCCC CCTTCGCCAG CTGGCGTAAT AGCGAAGAGG
     5161 CCCGCACCGA TCGCCCTTCC CAACAGTTGC GTAGCCTGAA TGGCGAATGG CGCGNNNNNN
     5221 NNNNNNNNNN NNNNNNNNNN NNNNNNNNNN NNNNNNNNNN NNNNNNNNNN NNNNNNNNNN
     5281 NNNNNNNNNN NNNNNNNNNN NNNNNNNNNN NNNNNNNNNN NNNNNNNNNN NNNNNNNNCN
     5341 NNNNNNNNNN NNNNNNNNNN NNNNNNNNNN NNNNNNNNNN NNNNNNNNNN NNNNNNNNNN
     5401 NNNNNNNNNN NNNNNNNNNN NNNNNNNNNN ANNNNNNNNN NNNNNNNNNN NNNNNNNNNN
     5461 NNNNNNNNNN NNNNNNNNNN CCTTTGACGT TGGAGTCCAC GTTCTTTAAT AGTGGACTCT
     5521 TGTTCCAAAC TGGAACAACA CTCAACCCTA TCTCGGTCTA TTCTTTTGAT TTATAAGGGA
     5581 TTTTGCCGAT TTCGGCCTAT TGGTTAAAAA ATGAGCTGAT TTAACAAAAA TTTAACGCGA
     5641 ATTTTAACAA AATATTAACG TTTACAATTT CCTGATGCGG TATTTTCTCC TTACGCATCT
     5701 GTGCGGTATT TCACACCGCA TATGGTGCAC TCTCAGTACA ATCTGCTCTG ATGCCGCATA
     5761 GTTAAGCCAG CCCCGACACC CGCCAACACC CGCTGACGCG CCCTGACGGG CTTGTCTGCT
     5821 CCCGGCATCC GCTTACAGAC AAGCTGTGAC CGTCTCCGGG AGCTGCATGT GTCAGAGGTT
     5881 TTCACCGTCA TCACCGAAAC GCGCGA
//
