# Supplementary material for: Functional surface expression of immunoglobulin cleavage systems in a candidate Mycoplasma vaccine chassis
Source: Commun Biol. 2024 Jun 28;7:779. doi: 10.1038/s42003-024-06497-8 (PMC11213901; doi:10.1038/s42003-024-06497-8)
Supplement: Supplementary file 5 — Supplementary Data 3 [file 42003_2024_6497_MOESM5_ESM.zip › Plasmids GB/pIVB08.gb]

LOCUS       pIVB03.1=pIVB08         6079 bp ds-DNA     circular     07-JUN-2022
DEFINITION  .
FEATURES             Location/Qualifiers
     CDS             399..1061
                     /label="AmpR"
                     /ApEinfo_revcolor="#ffef86"
                     /ApEinfo_fwdcolor="#ffef86"
     CDS             399..1061
                     /label="Translation 399-1061"
                     /translation="MSTFKVLLCGAVLSRIDAGQEQLGRRIHYSQNDLVEYSPVTEKHLTDGMTVRELCSAAITMSDNTAANLLLTTIGGPKELTAFLHNMGDHVTRLDRWEPELNEAIPNDERDTTMPVAMATTLRKLLTGELLTLASRQQLIDWMEADKVAGPLLRSALPAGWFIADKSGAGERGSRGIIAALGPDGKPSRIVVIYTTGSQATMDERNRQIAEIGASLIKHW*"
     primer          complement(1036..1056)
                     /label="p414-R2"
                     /note="sequence: AATGCTTAATCAGTGAGGCAC"
                     /ApEinfo_revcolor="#c6c9d1"
                     /ApEinfo_fwdcolor="#c6c9d1"
     rep_origin      1156..1838
                     /label="ColE1 origin"
                     /ApEinfo_revcolor="#9eafd2"
                     /ApEinfo_fwdcolor="#9eafd2"
     misc_feature    1921..1940
                     /label="MT85.2"
                     /ApEinfo_revcolor="#f58a5e"
                     /ApEinfo_fwdcolor="#f58a5e"
     promoter        2144..2174
                     /label="lac promoter"
                     /ApEinfo_revcolor="#c7b0e3"
                     /ApEinfo_fwdcolor="#c7b0e3"
     misc_binding    2178..2200
                     /label="LacO"
                     /ApEinfo_revcolor="#84b0dc"
                     /ApEinfo_fwdcolor="#84b0dc"
     primer          2186..2207
                     /label="p414-F1"
                     /note="sequence: GAGCGGATAACAATTTCACACA"
                     /ApEinfo_revcolor="#d6b295"
                     /ApEinfo_fwdcolor="#d6b295"
     primer_bind     2206..2226
                     /label="M13-rev"
                     /ApEinfo_revcolor="#85dae9"
                     /ApEinfo_fwdcolor="#85dae9"
     promoter        2243..2261
                     /label="T3 promoter"
                     /ApEinfo_revcolor="#9eafd2"
                     /ApEinfo_fwdcolor="#9eafd2"
     primer_bind     2244..2263
                     /label="T3"
                     /ApEinfo_revcolor="#85dae9"
                     /ApEinfo_fwdcolor="#85dae9"
     misc_feature    complement(2335..2379)
                     /label="dnaN 5'"
                     /ApEinfo_revcolor="#d59687"
                     /ApEinfo_fwdcolor="#d59687"
     CDS             complement(2335..2379)
                     /label="Translation 2379-2335"
                     /translation="MNFSINRMVLLDSLS"
     misc_feature    2335..2524
                     /label="oriC_Mferi_Right"
                     /ApEinfo_revcolor="#b1ff67"
                     /ApEinfo_fwdcolor="#b1ff67"
     misc_feature    complement(2384..2389)
                     /label="Shine-Delgarno"
                     /ApEinfo_revcolor="#75c6a9"
                     /ApEinfo_fwdcolor="#75c6a9"
     misc_feature    complement(2384..2392)
                     /label="dnaA box"
                     /ApEinfo_revcolor="#ffef86"
                     /ApEinfo_fwdcolor="#ffef86"
     misc_feature    complement(2428..2433)
                     /label="Pribnow box (-10)"
                     /ApEinfo_revcolor="#85dae9"
                     /ApEinfo_fwdcolor="#85dae9"
     misc_feature    complement(2483..2491)
                     /label="dnaA_box"
                     /ApEinfo_revcolor="#ffef86"
                     /ApEinfo_fwdcolor="#ffef86"
     misc_feature    complement(2525..2644)
                     /label="dnaA_Mferi_3'"
                     /ApEinfo_revcolor="#d6b295"
                     /ApEinfo_fwdcolor="#d6b295"
     misc_feature    complement(2645..4579)
                     /label="TetMmyco"
                     /ApEinfo_revcolor="#f58a5e"
                     /ApEinfo_fwdcolor="#f58a5e"
     CDS             complement(2645..4579)
                     /label="Translation 4579-2645"
                     /translation="MEENHMKIINIGVLAHVDAGKTTLTESLLYNSGAITELGSVDKGTTRTDNTLLERQRGITIQTGITSFQWENTKVNIIDTPGHMDFLAEVYRSLSVLDGAILLISAKDGVQAQTRILFHALRKMGIPTIFFINKIDQNGIDLSTVYQDIKEKLSAEIVIKQKVELYPNVCVTNFTESEQWDTVIEGNDDLLEKYMSGKSLEALELEQEESIRFQNCSLFPLYHGSAKSNIGIDNLIEVITNKFYSSTHRGPSELCGNVFKIEYTKKRQRLAYIRLYSGVLHLRDSVRVSEKEKIKVTEMYTSINGELCKIDRAYSGEIVILQNEFLKLNSVLGDTKLLPQRKKIENPHPLLQTTVEPSKPEQREMLLDALLEISDSDPLLRYYVDSTTHEIILSFLGKVQMEVISALLQEKYHVEIEITEPTVIYMERPLKNAEYTIHIEVPPNPFWASIGLSVSPLPLGSGMQYESSVSLGYLNQSFQNAVMEGIRYGCEQGLYGWNVTDCKICFKYGLYYSPVSTPADFRMLAPIVLEQVLKKAGTELLEPYLSFKIYAPQEYLSRAYNDAPKYCANIVDTQLKNNEVILSGEIPARCIQEYRSDLTFFTNGRSVCLTELKGYHVTTGEPVCQPRRPNSRIDKVRYMFNKIT*"
     primer          complement(2855..2876)
                     /label="Myco-YCP_F"
                     /note="sequence: GAACATCGTAGACACTCAATTG"
                     /ApEinfo_revcolor="#84b0dc"
                     /ApEinfo_fwdcolor="#84b0dc"
     primer          complement(4066..4087)
                     /label="Verif-YCP-F"
                     /note="sequence: CTGTATCCTAATGTGTGTGTGA"
                     /ApEinfo_revcolor="#84b0dc"
                     /ApEinfo_fwdcolor="#84b0dc"
     misc_feature    complement(4580..4828)
                     /label="PS'"
                     /ApEinfo_revcolor="#f58a5e"
                     /ApEinfo_fwdcolor="#f58a5e"
     misc_feature    complement(4829..4896)
                     /label="dnaA_Mferi_5'"
                     /ApEinfo_revcolor="#d6b295"
                     /ApEinfo_fwdcolor="#d6b295"
     misc_feature    4897..5193
                     /label="oriC_Mferi_Left"
                     /ApEinfo_revcolor="#b1ff67"
                     /ApEinfo_fwdcolor="#b1ff67"
     RBS             complement(4902..4907)
                     /label="Shine-Delgarno"
                     /ApEinfo_revcolor="#b7e6d7"
                     /ApEinfo_fwdcolor="#b7e6d7"
     -10_region      complement(4913..4918)
                     /label=-10
                     /ApEinfo_revcolor="#85dae9"
                     /ApEinfo_fwdcolor="#85dae9"
     misc_feature    complement(4939..4947)
                     /label="dnaA_box"
                     /ApEinfo_revcolor="#ffef86"
                     /ApEinfo_fwdcolor="#ffef86"
     misc_feature    5010..5018
                     /label="dnaA_box"
                     /ApEinfo_revcolor="#ffef86"
                     /ApEinfo_fwdcolor="#ffef86"
     misc_feature    5037..5045
                     /label="dnaA_box"
                     /ApEinfo_revcolor="#ffef86"
                     /ApEinfo_fwdcolor="#ffef86"
     misc_feature    5144..5149
                     /label="Pribnow box (-10)"
                     /ApEinfo_revcolor="#85dae9"
                     /ApEinfo_fwdcolor="#85dae9"
     misc_feature    5148..5156
                     /label="dnaA box"
                     /ApEinfo_revcolor="#ffef86"
                     /ApEinfo_fwdcolor="#ffef86"
     misc_feature    5179..5184
                     /label="Shine-Delgarno"
                     /ApEinfo_revcolor="#b7e6d7"
                     /ApEinfo_fwdcolor="#b7e6d7"
     primer_bind     complement(5201..5228)
                     /label="T7"
                     /ApEinfo_revcolor="#85dae9"
                     /ApEinfo_fwdcolor="#85dae9"
     primer_bind     complement(5227..5244)
                     /label="M13-fwd"
                     /ApEinfo_revcolor="#85dae9"
                     /ApEinfo_fwdcolor="#85dae9"
     rep_origin      5388..5843
                     /label="M13 origin"
                     /ApEinfo_revcolor="#9eafd2"
                     /ApEinfo_fwdcolor="#9eafd2"
     rep_origin      5405..5711
                     /label="F1 ori"
                     /ApEinfo_revcolor="#9eafd2"
                     /ApEinfo_fwdcolor="#9eafd2"
ORIGIN
        1 GACGAAAGGG CCTCGTGATA CGCCTATTTT TATAGGTTAA TGTCATGATA ATAATGGTTT
       61 CTTAGACGTC AGGTGGCACT TTTCGGGGAA ATGTGCGCGG AACCCCTATT TGTTTATTTT
      121 TCTAAATACA TTCAAATATG TATCCGCTCA TGAGACAATA ACCCTGATAA ATGCTTCAAT
      181 AATATTGAAA AAGGAAGAGT ATGAGTATTC AACATTTCCG TGTCGCCCTT ATTCCCTTTT
      241 TTGCGGCATT TTGCCTTCCT GTTTTTGCTC ACCCAGAAAC GCTGGTGAAA GTAAAAGATG
      301 CTGAAGATCA GTTGGGTGCA CGAGTGGGTT ACATCGAACT GGATCTCAAC AGCGGTAAGA
      361 TCCTTGAGAG TTTTCGCCCC GAAGAACGTT TTCCAATGAT GAGCACTTTT AAAGTTCTGC
      421 TATGTGGCGC GGTATTATCC CGTATTGACG CCGGGCAAGA GCAACTCGGT CGCCGCATAC
      481 ACTATTCTCA GAATGACTTG GTTGAGTACT CACCAGTCAC AGAAAAGCAT CTTACGGATG
      541 GCATGACAGT AAGAGAATTA TGCAGTGCTG CCATAACCAT GAGTGATAAC ACTGCGGCCA
      601 ACTTACTTCT GACAACGATC GGAGGACCGA AGGAGCTAAC CGCTTTTTTG CACAACATGG
      661 GGGATCATGT AACTCGCCTT GATCGTTGGG AACCGGAGCT GAATGAAGCC ATACCAAACG
      721 ACGAGCGTGA CACCACGATG CCTGTAGCAA TGGCAACAAC GTTGCGCAAA CTATTAACTG
      781 GCGAACTACT TACTCTAGCT TCCCGGCAAC AATTAATAGA CTGGATGGAG GCGGATAAAG
      841 TTGCAGGACC ACTTCTGCGC TCGGCCCTTC CGGCTGGCTG GTTTATTGCT GATAAATCTG
      901 GAGCCGGTGA GCGTGGGTCT CGCGGTATCA TTGCAGCACT GGGGCCAGAT GGTAAGCCCT
      961 CCCGTATCGT AGTTATCTAC ACGACGGGGA GTCAGGCAAC TATGGATGAA CGAAATAGAC
     1021 AGATCGCTGA GATAGGTGCC TCACTGATTA AGCATTGGTA ACTGTCAGAC CAAGTTTACT
     1081 CATATATACT TTAGATTGAT TTAAAACTTC ATTTTTAATT TAAAAGGATC TAGGTGAAGA
     1141 TCCTTTTTGA TAATCTCATG ACCAAAATCC CTTAACGTGA GTTTTCGTTC CACTGAGCGT
     1201 CAGACCCCGT AGAAAAGATC AAAGGATCTT CTTGAGATCC TTTTTTTCTG CGCGTAATCT
     1261 GCTGCTTGCA AACAAAAAAA CCACCGCTAC CAGCGGTGGT TTGTTTGCCG GATCAAGAGC
     1321 TACCAACTCT TTTTCCGAAG GTAACTGGCT TCAGCAGAGC GCAGATACCA AATACTGTCC
     1381 TTCTAGTGTA GCCGTAGTTA GGCCACCACT TCAAGAACTC TGTAGCACCG CCTACATACC
     1441 TCGCTCTGCT AATCCTGTTA CCAGTGGCTG CTGCCAGTGG CGATAAGTCG TGTCTTACCG
     1501 GGTTGGACTC AAGACGATAG TTACCGGATA AGGCGCAGCG GTCGGGCTGA ACGGGGGGTT
     1561 CGTGCACACA GCCCAGCTTG GAGCGAACGA CCTACACCGA ACTGAGATAC CTACAGCGTG
     1621 AGCATTGAGA AAGCGCCACG CTTCCCGAAG GGAGAAAGGC GGACAGGTAT CCGGTAAGCG
     1681 GCAGGGTCGG AACAGGAGAG CGCACGAGGG AGCTTCCAGG GGGAAACGCC TGGTATCTTT
     1741 ATAGTCCTGT CGGGTTTCGC CACCTCTGAC TTGAGCGTCG ATTTTTGTGA TGCTCGTCAG
     1801 GGGGGCGGAG CCTATGGAAA AACGCCAGCA ACGCGGCCTT TTTACGGTTC CTGGCCTTTT
     1861 GCTGGCCTTT TGCTCACATG TTCTTTCCTG CGTTATCCCC TGATTCTGTG GATAACCGTA
     1921 TTACCGCCTT TGAGTGAGCT GATACCGCTC GCCGCAGCCG AACGACCGAG CGCAGCGAGT
     1981 CAGTGAGCGA GGAAGCGGAA GAGCGCCCAA TACGCAAACC GCCTCTCCCC GCGCGTTGGC
     2041 CGATTCATTA ATGCAGCTGG CACGACAGGT TTCCCGACTG GAAAGCGGGC AGTGAGCGCA
     2101 ACGCAATTAA TGTGAGTTAC CTCACTCATT AGGCACCCCA GGCTTTACAC TTTATGCTTC
     2161 CGGCTCGTAT GTTGTGTGGA ATTGTGAGCG GATAACAATT TCACACAGGA AACAGCTATG
     2221 ACCATGATTA CGCCAAGCTC GGAATTAACC CTCACTAAAG GGAACAAAAG CTTGCATGCC
     2281 TGCAGAATTA AAAGTTAGTG AACAAGAAAA CAGTGAAGCA CCAGTTTCTG AACCTGATAA
     2341 ACTGTCTAAC AAAACCATTC TATTTATTGA AAAATTCATA ACTACTCCTT TTTTCTCTAA
     2401 GTTTATTTTA TATAAATAAG AGATTGTATT ATATTACTAT TTCTAATATT ATTTCTAAAT
     2461 TATTATTAGT ATGAAGTTAA TTTGTGGATA ACTTACAAAA ACCTAAATTA ATAAAGATTT
     2521 TTTAttattt tgttaaaatt ttattcttca aaatatcaac agtctttttt aattgtttgt
     2581 ctttttttaa catactttca atttttcttt cagcattaat aactgttgta tggtctctac
     2641 caccCTAAGT TATTTTATTG AACATATATC GTACTTTATC TATCCGACTA TTTGGACGAC
     2701 GGGGCTGGCA AACAGGTTCA CCGGTAGTAA CATGGTACCC TTTTAACTCT GTTAAACAAA
     2761 CACTACGTCC ATTTGTAAAG AAAGTTAAAT CACTACGATA TTCTTGAATA CACCGAGCAG
     2821 GGATTTCTCC ACTAAGAATG ACCTCATTAT TTTTCAATTG AGTGTCTACG ATGTTCGCAC
     2881 AATATTTAGG AGCATCGTTG TATGCTCGTG AAAGATATTC CTGTGGCGCA TAAATTTTAA
     2941 AACTAAGATA TGGCTCTAAC AATTCTGTTC CAGCTTTTTT TAAGACTTGT TCCAATACAA
     3001 TAGGAGCAAG CATCCGAAAA TCTGCTGGGG TACTAACAGG GCTATAGTAT AAGCCATACT
     3061 TAAAACAGAT TTTACAGTCC GTCACATTCC AACCATACAA TCCTTGTTCA CAACCATAGC
     3121 GTATCCCTTC CATAACTGCA TTTTGAAATG ATTGATTTAA GTATCCAAGA GAAACCGAGC
     3181 TCTCATACTG CATTCCACTT CCCAACGGAA GCGGTGATAC AGATAGACCA ATGGAAGCCC
     3241 AGAAAGGATT TGGCGGCACT TCGATGTGAA TGGTATATTC TGCATTTTTT AACGGTCTCT
     3301 CCATATAAAT GACTGTAGGC TCTGTTATTT CTATCTCCAC ATGATACTTT TCTTGCAACA
     3361 GTGCACTAAT CACTTCCATT TGTACTTTCC CTAAGAAAGA AAGTATAATT TCATGTGTCG
     3421 TAGAATCCAC GTAATATCGT AGAAGCGGAT CACTATCTGA GATTTCCAAA AGGGCATCAA
     3481 GCAACATTTC TCTCTGTTCA GGTTTACTCG GTTCAACAGT TGTTTGTAGT AGAGGGTGCG
     3541 GATTTTCAAT CTTTTTTCTC TGTGGCAATA GTTTTGTATC TCCAAGAACA CTATTTAACT
     3601 TCAAAAACTC ATTTTGCAAA ATAACAATTT CTCCAGAATA AGCTCTATCA ATCTTACATA
     3661 ATTCACCATT TATTGAAGTA TACATTTCTG TAACTTTTAT TTTTTCCTTT TCTGATACTC
     3721 TAACCGAATC TCGTAAATGT AGTACTCCAC TATAAAGGCG TATATATGCA AGACGTTGTC
     3781 TTTTTTTTGT ATATTCAATT TTGAAAACAT TTCCGCAAAG TTCAGACGGA CCTCGATGTG
     3841 TTGATGAATA AAATTTATTA GTAATAACTT CTATAAGGTT ATCAATCCCT ATATTACTTT
     3901 TTGCACTTCC ATGATAAAGA GGGAACAGAG AACAATTCTG AAATCTTATG CTTTCCTCTT
     3961 GTTCGAGTTC CAATGCTTCT AATGATTTAC CGGACATATA TTTCTCTAAA AGGTCATCGT
     4021 TTCCCTCTAT TACCGTATCC CATTGTTCAG ATTCGGTAAA GTTCGTCACA CACACATTAG
     4081 GATACAGTTC TACCTTCTGT TTGATTACAA TTTCGGCAGA AAGTTTCTCT TTAATATCCT
     4141 GATAAACCGT TGATAAATCA ATTCCATTTT GGTCAATCTT ATTGATAAAA AAGATTGTGG
     4201 GAATCCCCAT TTTCCTAAGT GCATGAAATA ATATACGAGT TTGTGCTTGT ACGCCATCTT
     4261 TTGCAGAAAT CAGTAGAATT GCCCCATCTA AAACTGATAA TGAACGATAT ACTTCTGCTA
     4321 AGAAATCCAT ATGTCCTGGC GTGTCTATGA TGTTCACCTT CGTATTTTCC CACTGAAAAG
     4381 AGGTTATTCC TGTCTGAATT GTAATTCCTC TCTGACGTTC TAAAAGCGTA TTATCCGTCC
     4441 TCGTTGTACC TTTGTCCACG CTTCCTAATT CTGTAATCGC TCCACTGTTA TATAATAAGC
     4501 TTTCTGTTAA GGTAGTTTTT CCTGCATCAA CATGAGCTAA AACTCCAATA TTAATAATTT
     4561 TCATGTGATT TTCCTCCATT CAAAGGATCT TATATTTCCT TTCTCTATTA AGTAGTGTTT
     4621 TTATTAAAAG CAAATGTAAT TAAAATTACA TTGAATATAT AAGAGAAAAA TAACATTAAT
     4681 AATAATTATT AATTGCTTCT AACCCTACTT TATACAATTT ATATCTTTCT TTTTTTCTTT
     4741 CCCTTATAGT AGCAATTGTA CATAATTTTT TAAAAAAAAC AATAAATATT TCTTAAAAAA
     4801 ACAAAAAAAG ATTTTCCAAA TAAATTGCga ttcatcaata tttttgttaa ccattaaact
     4861 aagtttaagt tcttttaaaa tatcgtttac gttcatATTT ATCTCCAAAA ATATTATAAA
     4921 TTAAACACTT GTTAAAAATG TGGAAAACGT GGAAAAAATC CATATAATAT AGTTATATTA
     4981 ACACTTTCTA GAAATTAAAA ATCTTAATTA AAAGGTGTTA TTTATAACTT ATTCACTTAT
     5041 CCACAATTAG CTAATATTTT TGTTAGTAAT TTCTAGTTTT ATCTACATTT AATTGAGAAG
     5101 CTAAAAATTA AGTTTATAAG TGTATTTTTA AAGCAAAATA TTATATAATT AGGTGTGAAT
     5161 TATGTTATTT TTTTGTAAAG GAGGTAAGTA TTCGAATTCG CCCTATAGTG AGTCGTATTA
     5221 CAATTCACTG GCCGTCGTTT TACAACGTCG TGACTGGGAA AACCCTGGCG TTACCCAACT
     5281 TAATCGCCTT GCAGCACATC CCCCCTTCGC CAGCTGGCGT AATAGCGAAG AGGCCCGCAC
     5341 CGATCGCCCT TCCCAACAGT TGCGTAGCCT GAATGGCGAA TGGCGCGNNN NNNNNNNNNN
     5401 NNNNNNNNNN NNNNNNNNNN NNNNNNNNNN NNNNNNNNNN NNNNNNNNNN NNNNNNNNNN
     5461 NNNNNNNNNN NNNNNNNNNN NNNNNNNNNN NNNNNNNNNN NNNNNNNNNN NCNNNNNNNN
     5521 NNNNNNNNNN NNNNNNNNNN NNNNNNNNNN NNNNNNNNNN NNNNNNNNNN NNNNNNNNNN
     5581 NNNNNNNNNN NNNNNNNNNN NNNANNNNNN NNNNNNNNNN NNNNNNNNNN NNNNNNNNNN
     5641 NNNNNNNNNN NNNCCTTTGA CGTTGGAGTC CACGTTCTTT AATAGTGGAC TCTTGTTCCA
     5701 AACTGGAACA ACACTCAACC CTATCTCGGT CTATTCTTTT GATTTATAAG GGATTTTGCC
     5761 GATTTCGGCC TATTGGTTAA AAAATGAGCT GATTTAACAA AAATTTAACG CGAATTTTAA
     5821 CAAAATATTA ACGTTTACAA TTTCCTGATG CGGTATTTTC TCCTTACGCA TCTGTGCGGT
     5881 ATTTCACACC GCATATGGTG CACTCTCAGT ACAATCTGCT CTGATGCCGC ATAGTTAAGC
     5941 CAGCCCCGAC ACCCGCCAAC ACCCGCTGAC GCGCCCTGAC GGGCTTGTCT GCTCCCGGCA
     6001 TCCGCTTACA GACAAGCTGT GACCGTCTCC GGGAGCTGCA TGTGTCAGAG GTTTTCACCG
     6061 TCATCACCGA AACGCGCGA
//
