# Supplementary material for: Functional surface expression of immunoglobulin cleavage systems in a candidate Mycoplasma vaccine chassis
Source: Commun Biol. 2024 Jun 28;7:779. doi: 10.1038/s42003-024-06497-8 (PMC11213901; doi:10.1038/s42003-024-06497-8)
Supplement: Supplementary file 5 — Supplementary Data 3 [file 42003_2024_6497_MOESM5_ESM.zip › Plasmids GB/pIVB09.gb]

LOCUS       pIVB04.1=pIVB09         4744 bp ds-DNA     circular     20-SEP-2023
DEFINITION  .
FEATURES             Location/Qualifiers
     primer          1..21
                     /label="pIVB0X_scaff-F"
                     /note="sequence: GACGAAAGGGCCTCGTGATAC"
                     /ApEinfo_revcolor="#f7977a"
                     /ApEinfo_fwdcolor="#f7977a"
     CDS             399..1061
                     /label="AmpR"
                     /ApEinfo_revcolor="#ffef86"
                     /ApEinfo_fwdcolor="#ffef86"
     CDS             399..1061
                     /label="Translation 399-1061"
                     /translation="MSTFKVLLCGAVLSRIDAGQEQLGRRIHYSQNDLVEYSPVTEKHLTDGMTVRELCSAAITMSDNTAANLLLTTIGGPKELTAFLHNMGDHVTRLDRWEPELNEAIPNDERDTTMPVAMATTLRKLLTGELLTLASRQQLIDWMEADKVAGPLLRSALPAGWFIADKSGAGERGSRGIIAALGPDGKPSRIVVIYTTGSQATMDERNRQIAEIGASLIKHW*"
     rep_origin      1156..1838
                     /label="ColE1 origin"
                     /ApEinfo_revcolor="#9eafd2"
                     /ApEinfo_fwdcolor="#9eafd2"
     misc_feature    1921..1940
                     /label="MT85.2"
                     /ApEinfo_revcolor="#f58a5e"
                     /ApEinfo_fwdcolor="#f58a5e"
     promoter        2144..2174
                     /label="lac promoter"
                     /ApEinfo_revcolor="#c7b0e3"
                     /ApEinfo_fwdcolor="#c7b0e3"
     misc_binding    2178..2200
                     /label="LacO"
                     /ApEinfo_revcolor="#84b0dc"
                     /ApEinfo_fwdcolor="#84b0dc"
     primer_bind     2206..2226
                     /label="M13-rev"
                     /ApEinfo_revcolor="#85dae9"
                     /ApEinfo_fwdcolor="#85dae9"
     promoter        2243..2261
                     /label="T3 promoter"
                     /ApEinfo_revcolor="#9eafd2"
                     /ApEinfo_fwdcolor="#9eafd2"
     primer_bind     2244..2263
                     /label="T3"
                     /ApEinfo_revcolor="#85dae9"
                     /ApEinfo_fwdcolor="#85dae9"
     misc_feature    complement(2335..2379)
                     /label="dnaN 5'"
                     /ApEinfo_revcolor="#d59687"
                     /ApEinfo_fwdcolor="#d59687"
     CDS             complement(2335..2379)
                     /label="Translation 2379-2335"
                     /translation="MNFSINRMVLLDSLS"
     misc_feature    2335..2524
                     /label="oriC_Mferi_Right"
                     /ApEinfo_revcolor="#b1ff67"
                     /ApEinfo_fwdcolor="#b1ff67"
     misc_feature    complement(2384..2389)
                     /label="Shine-Delgarno"
                     /ApEinfo_revcolor="#75c6a9"
                     /ApEinfo_fwdcolor="#75c6a9"
     misc_feature    complement(2384..2392)
                     /label="dnaA box"
                     /ApEinfo_revcolor="#ffef86"
                     /ApEinfo_fwdcolor="#ffef86"
     misc_feature    complement(2428..2433)
                     /label="Pribnow box (-10)"
                     /ApEinfo_revcolor="#85dae9"
                     /ApEinfo_fwdcolor="#85dae9"
     misc_feature    complement(2483..2491)
                     /label="dnaA_box"
                     /ApEinfo_revcolor="#ffef86"
                     /ApEinfo_fwdcolor="#ffef86"
     misc_feature    complement(2525..2644)
                     /label="dnaA_Mferi_3'"
                     /ApEinfo_revcolor="#d6b295"
                     /ApEinfo_fwdcolor="#d6b295"
     misc_feature    complement(2645..3244)
                     /label="pac"
                     /ApEinfo_revcolor="#84b0dc"
                     /ApEinfo_fwdcolor="#84b0dc"
                     /note="vntifkey: 21 note: Pac"
     CDS             complement(2645..3244)
                     /label="Translation 3244-2645"
                     /translation="MTEYKPTVRLATRDDVPRAVRTLAAAFADYPATRHTVDPDRHIERVTELQELFLTRVGLDIGKVWVADDGAAVAVWTTPESVEAGAVFAEIGPRMAELSGSRLAAQQQMEGLLAPHRPKEPAWFLATVGVSPDHQGKGLGSAVVLPGVEAAERAGVPAFLETSAPRNLPFYERLGFTVTADVEVPEGPRTWCMTRKPGA*"
     misc_feature    complement(3245..3493)
                     /label="PS'"
                     /ApEinfo_revcolor="#faac61"
                     /ApEinfo_fwdcolor="#faac61"
     misc_feature    complement(3494..3561)
                     /label="dnaA_Mferi_5'"
                     /ApEinfo_revcolor="#d6b295"
                     /ApEinfo_fwdcolor="#d6b295"
     misc_feature    3562..3858
                     /label="oriC_Mferi_Left"
                     /ApEinfo_revcolor="#b1ff67"
                     /ApEinfo_fwdcolor="#b1ff67"
     RBS             complement(3567..3572)
                     /label="Shine-Delgarno"
                     /ApEinfo_revcolor="#b7e6d7"
                     /ApEinfo_fwdcolor="#b7e6d7"
     -10_region      complement(3578..3583)
                     /label=-10
                     /ApEinfo_revcolor="#85dae9"
                     /ApEinfo_fwdcolor="#85dae9"
     misc_feature    complement(3604..3612)
                     /label="dnaA_box"
                     /ApEinfo_revcolor="#ffef86"
                     /ApEinfo_fwdcolor="#ffef86"
     misc_feature    3675..3683
                     /label="dnaA_box"
                     /ApEinfo_revcolor="#ffef86"
                     /ApEinfo_fwdcolor="#ffef86"
     misc_feature    3702..3710
                     /label="dnaA_box"
                     /ApEinfo_revcolor="#ffef86"
                     /ApEinfo_fwdcolor="#ffef86"
     misc_feature    3809..3814
                     /label="Pribnow box (-10)"
                     /ApEinfo_revcolor="#85dae9"
                     /ApEinfo_fwdcolor="#85dae9"
     misc_feature    3813..3821
                     /label="dnaA box"
                     /ApEinfo_revcolor="#ffef86"
                     /ApEinfo_fwdcolor="#ffef86"
     misc_feature    3844..3849
                     /label="Shine-Delgarno"
                     /ApEinfo_revcolor="#b7e6d7"
                     /ApEinfo_fwdcolor="#b7e6d7"
     primer_bind     complement(3866..3893)
                     /label="T7"
                     /ApEinfo_revcolor="#85dae9"
                     /ApEinfo_fwdcolor="#85dae9"
     primer_bind     complement(3892..3909)
                     /label="M13-fwd"
                     /ApEinfo_revcolor="#85dae9"
                     /ApEinfo_fwdcolor="#85dae9"
     rep_origin      4053..4508
                     /label="M13 origin"
                     /ApEinfo_revcolor="#9eafd2"
                     /ApEinfo_fwdcolor="#9eafd2"
     rep_origin      4070..4376
                     /label="F1 ori"
                     /ApEinfo_revcolor="#9eafd2"
                     /ApEinfo_fwdcolor="#9eafd2"
     primer          complement(4727..4744)
                     /label="pIVB0X_scaff-R"
                     /note="sequence: TCGCGCGTTTCGGTGATG"
                     /ApEinfo_revcolor="#f7977a"
                     /ApEinfo_fwdcolor="#f7977a"
ORIGIN
        1 GACGAAAGGG CCTCGTGATA CGCCTATTTT TATAGGTTAA TGTCATGATA ATAATGGTTT
       61 CTTAGACGTC AGGTGGCACT TTTCGGGGAA ATGTGCGCGG AACCCCTATT TGTTTATTTT
      121 TCTAAATACA TTCAAATATG TATCCGCTCA TGAGACAATA ACCCTGATAA ATGCTTCAAT
      181 AATATTGAAA AAGGAAGAGT ATGAGTATTC AACATTTCCG TGTCGCCCTT ATTCCCTTTT
      241 TTGCGGCATT TTGCCTTCCT GTTTTTGCTC ACCCAGAAAC GCTGGTGAAA GTAAAAGATG
      301 CTGAAGATCA GTTGGGTGCA CGAGTGGGTT ACATCGAACT GGATCTCAAC AGCGGTAAGA
      361 TCCTTGAGAG TTTTCGCCCC GAAGAACGTT TTCCAATGAT GAGCACTTTT AAAGTTCTGC
      421 TATGTGGCGC GGTATTATCC CGTATTGACG CCGGGCAAGA GCAACTCGGT CGCCGCATAC
      481 ACTATTCTCA GAATGACTTG GTTGAGTACT CACCAGTCAC AGAAAAGCAT CTTACGGATG
      541 GCATGACAGT AAGAGAATTA TGCAGTGCTG CCATAACCAT GAGTGATAAC ACTGCGGCCA
      601 ACTTACTTCT GACAACGATC GGAGGACCGA AGGAGCTAAC CGCTTTTTTG CACAACATGG
      661 GGGATCATGT AACTCGCCTT GATCGTTGGG AACCGGAGCT GAATGAAGCC ATACCAAACG
      721 ACGAGCGTGA CACCACGATG CCTGTAGCAA TGGCAACAAC GTTGCGCAAA CTATTAACTG
      781 GCGAACTACT TACTCTAGCT TCCCGGCAAC AATTAATAGA CTGGATGGAG GCGGATAAAG
      841 TTGCAGGACC ACTTCTGCGC TCGGCCCTTC CGGCTGGCTG GTTTATTGCT GATAAATCTG
      901 GAGCCGGTGA GCGTGGGTCT CGCGGTATCA TTGCAGCACT GGGGCCAGAT GGTAAGCCCT
      961 CCCGTATCGT AGTTATCTAC ACGACGGGGA GTCAGGCAAC TATGGATGAA CGAAATAGAC
     1021 AGATCGCTGA GATAGGTGCC TCACTGATTA AGCATTGGTA ACTGTCAGAC CAAGTTTACT
     1081 CATATATACT TTAGATTGAT TTAAAACTTC ATTTTTAATT TAAAAGGATC TAGGTGAAGA
     1141 TCCTTTTTGA TAATCTCATG ACCAAAATCC CTTAACGTGA GTTTTCGTTC CACTGAGCGT
     1201 CAGACCCCGT AGAAAAGATC AAAGGATCTT CTTGAGATCC TTTTTTTCTG CGCGTAATCT
     1261 GCTGCTTGCA AACAAAAAAA CCACCGCTAC CAGCGGTGGT TTGTTTGCCG GATCAAGAGC
     1321 TACCAACTCT TTTTCCGAAG GTAACTGGCT TCAGCAGAGC GCAGATACCA AATACTGTCC
     1381 TTCTAGTGTA GCCGTAGTTA GGCCACCACT TCAAGAACTC TGTAGCACCG CCTACATACC
     1441 TCGCTCTGCT AATCCTGTTA CCAGTGGCTG CTGCCAGTGG CGATAAGTCG TGTCTTACCG
     1501 GGTTGGACTC AAGACGATAG TTACCGGATA AGGCGCAGCG GTCGGGCTGA ACGGGGGGTT
     1561 CGTGCACACA GCCCAGCTTG GAGCGAACGA CCTACACCGA ACTGAGATAC CTACAGCGTG
     1621 AGCATTGAGA AAGCGCCACG CTTCCCGAAG GGAGAAAGGC GGACAGGTAT CCGGTAAGCG
     1681 GCAGGGTCGG AACAGGAGAG CGCACGAGGG AGCTTCCAGG GGGAAACGCC TGGTATCTTT
     1741 ATAGTCCTGT CGGGTTTCGC CACCTCTGAC TTGAGCGTCG ATTTTTGTGA TGCTCGTCAG
     1801 GGGGGCGGAG CCTATGGAAA AACGCCAGCA ACGCGGCCTT TTTACGGTTC CTGGCCTTTT
     1861 GCTGGCCTTT TGCTCACATG TTCTTTCCTG CGTTATCCCC TGATTCTGTG GATAACCGTA
     1921 TTACCGCCTT TGAGTGAGCT GATACCGCTC GCCGCAGCCG AACGACCGAG CGCAGCGAGT
     1981 CAGTGAGCGA GGAAGCGGAA GAGCGCCCAA TACGCAAACC GCCTCTCCCC GCGCGTTGGC
     2041 CGATTCATTA ATGCAGCTGG CACGACAGGT TTCCCGACTG GAAAGCGGGC AGTGAGCGCA
     2101 ACGCAATTAA TGTGAGTTAC CTCACTCATT AGGCACCCCA GGCTTTACAC TTTATGCTTC
     2161 CGGCTCGTAT GTTGTGTGGA ATTGTGAGCG GATAACAATT TCACACAGGA AACAGCTATG
     2221 ACCATGATTA CGCCAAGCTC GGAATTAACC CTCACTAAAG GGAACAAAAG CTTGCATGCC
     2281 TGCAGAATTA AAAGTTAGTG AACAAGAAAA CAGTGAAGCA CCAGTTTCTG AACCTGATAA
     2341 ACTGTCTAAC AAAACCATTC TATTTATTGA AAAATTCATA ACTACTCCTT TTTTCTCTAA
     2401 GTTTATTTTA TATAAATAAG AGATTGTATT ATATTACTAT TTCTAATATT ATTTCTAAAT
     2461 TATTATTAGT ATGAAGTTAA TTTGTGGATA ACTTACAAAA ACCTAAATTA ATAAAGATTT
     2521 TTTAttattt tgttaaaatt ttattcttca aaatatcaac agtctttttt aattgtttgt
     2581 ctttttttaa catactttca atttttcttt cagcattaat aactgttgta tggtctctac
     2641 caccttaagc accaggtttt ctagtcatac accaagttct aggaccttca ggaacttcaa
     2701 catcagcagt aacagtaaaa cctaatcttt cataaaaagg taaatttcta ggagcactag
     2761 tttctaaaaa agcaggaaca ccagctcttt cagcagcttc aacaccaggt aaaacaacag
     2821 cactacctaa acctttacct tgatgatcag gactaacacc aacagtagct aaaaaccaag
     2881 caggttcttt aggtctatga ggagctaata aaccttccat ttgttgttga gcagctaatc
     2941 tactaccact taattcagcc attctaggac caatttcagc aaaaacagca ccagcttcaa
     3001 cactttcagg agtagtccaa acagcaacag cagcaccatc atcagcaacc caaactttac
     3061 caatatctaa accaactcta gttaaaaata attcttgtaa ttcagtaact ctttcaatat
     3121 gtctatcagg atcaacagta tgtctagtag caggataatc agcaaaagca gcagctaaag
     3181 ttctaacagc tctaggaaca tcatctctag tagctaatct aacagtaggt ttatattcag
     3241 tcatTCAAAG GATCTTATAT TTCCTTTCTC TATTAAGTAG TGTTTTTATT AAAAGCAAAT
     3301 GTAATTAAAA TTACATTGAA TATATAAGAG AAAAATAACA TTAATAATAA TTATTAATTG
     3361 CTTCTAACCC TACTTTATAC AATTTATATC TTTCTTTTTT TCTTTCCCTT ATAGTAGCAA
     3421 TTGTACATAA TTTTTTAAAA AAAACAATAA ATATTTCTTA AAAAAACAAA AAAAGATTTT
     3481 CCAAATAAAT TGCgattcat caatattttt gttaaccatt aaactaagtt taagttcttt
     3541 taaaatatcg tttacgttca tATTTATCTC CAAAAATATT ATAAATTAAA CACTTGTTAA
     3601 AAATGTGGAA AACGTGGAAA AAATCCATAT AATATAGTTA TATTAACACT TTCTAGAAAT
     3661 TAAAAATCTT AATTAAAAGG TGTTATTTAT AACTTATTCA CTTATCCACA ATTAGCTAAT
     3721 ATTTTTGTTA GTAATTTCTA GTTTTATCTA CATTTAATTG AGAAGCTAAA AATTAAGTTT
     3781 ATAAGTGTAT TTTTAAAGCA AAATATTATA TAATTAGGTG TGAATTATGT TATTTTTTTG
     3841 TAAAGGAGGT AAGTATTCGA ATTCGCCCTA TAGTGAGTCG TATTACAATT CACTGGCCGT
     3901 CGTTTTACAA CGTCGTGACT GGGAAAACCC TGGCGTTACC CAACTTAATC GCCTTGCAGC
     3961 ACATCCCCCC TTCGCCAGCT GGCGTAATAG CGAAGAGGCC CGCACCGATC GCCCTTCCCA
     4021 ACAGTTGCGT AGCCTGAATG GCGAATGGCG CGNNNNNNNN NNNNNNNNNN NNNNNNNNNN
     4081 NNNNNNNNNN NNNNNNNNNN NNNNNNNNNN NNNNNNNNNN NNNNNNNNNN NNNNNNNNNN
     4141 NNNNNNNNNN NNNNNNNNNN NNNNNNNNNN NNNNNNCNNN NNNNNNNNNN NNNNNNNNNN
     4201 NNNNNNNNNN NNNNNNNNNN NNNNNNNNNN NNNNNNNNNN NNNNNNNNNN NNNNNNNNNN
     4261 NNNNNNNNAN NNNNNNNNNN NNNNNNNNNN NNNNNNNNNN NNNNNNNNNN NNNNNNNNCC
     4321 TTTGACGTTG GAGTCCACGT TCTTTAATAG TGGACTCTTG TTCCAAACTG GAACAACACT
     4381 CAACCCTATC TCGGTCTATT CTTTTGATTT ATAAGGGATT TTGCCGATTT CGGCCTATTG
     4441 GTTAAAAAAT GAGCTGATTT AACAAAAATT TAACGCGAAT TTTAACAAAA TATTAACGTT
     4501 TACAATTTCC TGATGCGGTA TTTTCTCCTT ACGCATCTGT GCGGTATTTC ACACCGCATA
     4561 TGGTGCACTC TCAGTACAAT CTGCTCTGAT GCCGCATAGT TAAGCCAGCC CCGACACCCG
     4621 CCAACACCCG CTGACGCGCC CTGACGGGCT TGTCTGCTCC CGGCATCCGC TTACAGACAA
     4681 GCTGTGACCG TCTCCGGGAG CTGCATGTGT CAGAGGTTTT CACCGTCATC ACCGAAACGC
     4741 GCGA
//
