# Supplementary material for: Functional surface expression of immunoglobulin cleavage systems in a candidate Mycoplasma vaccine chassis
Source: Commun Biol. 2024 Jun 28;7:779. doi: 10.1038/s42003-024-06497-8 (PMC11213901; doi:10.1038/s42003-024-06497-8)
Supplement: Supplementary file 5 — Supplementary Data 3 [file 42003_2024_6497_MOESM5_ESM.zip › Plasmids GB/pIVB09_MIB1mfe.gb]

LOCUS       pIVB09_MIB1mfe:6xHis    7126 bp ds-DNA     circular     12-APR-2024
DEFINITION  .
FEATURES             Location/Qualifiers
     Promoter        1..108
                     /label="M/M1mfe promoter"
     Promoter        60..65
                     /label="Pribnow box"
     RBS             97..101
                     /label="Putative SD"
     CDS             109..2382
                     /label="MIB1mfe"
     CDS             109..2382
                     /label="Translation 109-2382"
                     /translation="VYFLKKKKNKILIYVLIASLATSLSFGSVVYYSFSDANISFDTNSNGITDAELAPINNATNDALISNRDNKLKPSLEKIIKESDKNNEDKLVIPIKKDKQQDAAKPEIKPEIKKPDSPVIRQTTSRSKTKITINGVEVEAEIEGPAGFHVHEQDRTRKITNPTKPYQNHTVGKIISVEVTDELKKSVLNNALSAPDGHEDKGAGLFNNTLMQVFDSELKDAKDIIQALETLEAIGKVNSDFFKNNIERYQKLLDSPKVVDFLKDEAKKQYPELKAKFKTKTQEYI*LIHNLDQKKFTTIASKSEKYLKEGLTISPRNAFINENGEIDSYS*GPPGEYNTVTARMQRDNSEYRVFDYDA*QTRSPGDIDAGNFPG*KKENVTSQFTSKFKFSENDGITVTRLTREKQTNAQGKINTGLVLELDVSNPKAYEKAKDLIKQFKSNNEKITSYRIKNMGEIDTSQSFKQILDELPEEIPQLELFFSDKATNTASLIALENKKIKELSLFTNGNSLRNS*SYNPLSFRNTTYINNLDYNVSYDYSKYEKISTRITFNTLAFDKDDYKDDQNYQRINDGLRMVYYARNNEPFFQGAFGPGLTPDKKLGDNSYPSKLDFSRVTGIKSLKGLIFHDEYDSSNKPRKITELTLYNNQDYFEITSDELDKANLEHLSTGEKSPEKPKINFSNGNSTKGIRIKATNELTESARKNLEKYFEYSDSLKFNGNQIQVDSTSTKLKEQLKS*GYNVSDSNTRSFTHHHHHH*"
     misc_feature    2362..2379
                     /label="His Tag"
     CDS             2781..3443
                     /label="AmpR"
     CDS             2781..3443
                     /label="Translation 2781-3443"
                     /translation="MSTFKVLLCGAVLSRIDAGQEQLGRRIHYSQNDLVEYSPVTEKHLTDGMTVRELCSAAITMSDNTAANLLLTTIGGPKELTAFLHNMGDHVTRLDRWEPELNEAIPNDERDTTMPVAMATTLRKLLTGELLTLASRQQLIDWMEADKVAGPLLRSALPAGWFIADKSGAGERGSRGIIAALGPDGKPSRIVVIYTTGSQATMDERNRQIAEIGASLIKHW*"
     rep_origin      3538..4220
                     /label="ColE1 origin"
     misc_feature    4303..4322
                     /label="MT85.2"
     promoter        4526..4556
                     /label="lac promoter"
     misc_binding    4560..4582
                     /label="LacO"
     primer_bind     4588..4608
                     /label="M13-rev"
     promoter        4625..4643
                     /label="T3 promoter"
     primer_bind     4626..4645
                     /label="T3"
     misc_feature    complement(4717..4761)
                     /label="dnaN 5'"
     CDS             complement(4717..4761)
                     /label="Translation 4761-4717"
                     /translation="MNFSINRMVLLDSLS"
     misc_feature    4717..4906
                     /label="oriC_Mferi_Right"
     misc_feature    complement(4766..4771)
                     /label="Shine-Delgarno"
     misc_feature    complement(4766..4774)
                     /label="dnaA box"
     misc_feature    complement(4810..4815)
                     /label="Pribnow box (-10)"
     misc_feature    complement(4865..4873)
                     /label="dnaA_box"
     misc_feature    complement(4907..5026)
                     /label="dnaA_Mferi_3'"
     misc_feature    complement(5027..5626)
                     /label="pac"
                     /note="vntifkey: 21 note: Pac"
     CDS             complement(5027..5626)
                     /label="Translation 5626-5027"
                     /translation="MTEYKPTVRLATRDDVPRAVRTLAAAFADYPATRHTVDPDRHIERVTELQELFLTRVGLDIGKVWVADDGAAVAVWTTPESVEAGAVFAEIGPRMAELSGSRLAAQQQMEGLLAPHRPKEPAWFLATVGVSPDHQGKGLGSAVVLPGVEAAERAGVPAFLETSAPRNLPFYERLGFTVTADVEVPEGPRTWCMTRKPGA*"
     misc_feature    complement(5627..5875)
                     /label="PS'"
     misc_feature    complement(5876..5943)
                     /label="dnaA_Mferi_5'"
     misc_feature    5944..6240
                     /label="oriC_Mferi_Left"
     RBS             complement(5949..5954)
                     /label="Shine-Delgarno"
     -10_region      complement(5960..5965)
                     /label=-10
     misc_feature    complement(5986..5994)
                     /label="dnaA_box"
     misc_feature    6057..6065
                     /label="dnaA_box"
     misc_feature    6084..6092
                     /label="dnaA_box"
     misc_feature    6191..6196
                     /label="Pribnow box (-10)"
     misc_feature    6195..6203
                     /label="dnaA box"
     misc_feature    6226..6231
                     /label="Shine-Delgarno"
     primer_bind     complement(6248..6275)
                     /label="T7"
     primer_bind     complement(6274..6291)
                     /label="M13-fwd"
     rep_origin      6435..6890
                     /label="M13 origin"
     rep_origin      6452..6758
                     /label="F1 ori"
ORIGIN
        1 AAGTAGAAAA ATTTTAATTA ACATAAAATT TAGTTTGTTG TATATAATAA AAAATATTTT
       61 AAAATATATA AGATATAAGT GCATAAAATT CTATTTAGGA GCAATACAGT GTATTTTTTA
      121 AAAAAGAAAA AGAACAAAAT TTTAATATAT GTTTTAATAG CTAGTTTAGC TACTTCTCTT
      181 TCATTTGGAT CAGTTGTATA TTATTCATTT TCAGATGCTA ATATTTCTTT TGATACAAAT
      241 TCAAATGGAA TCACTGATGC TGAATTAGCT CCAATTAATA ATGCAACAAA TGATGCACTA
      301 ATTTCAAATA GAGATAATAA ATTAAAACCA AGTTTAGAAA AAATCATTAA AGAATCAGAT
      361 AAAAATAATG AAGATAAATT AGTAATTCCT ATTAAAAAAG ATAAACAACA AGATGCAGCA
      421 AAACCTGAAA TAAAACCTGA AATTAAAAAA CCAGATAGTC CTGTAATCAG ACAAACTACT
      481 AGTAGATCAA AAACTAAAAT TACAATAAAT GGAGTTGAAG TTGAAGCTGA AATTGAAGGA
      541 CCAGCTGGAT TTCATGTTCA CGAACAAGAC AGAACAAGAA AAATCACAAA CCCAACTAAA
      601 CCTTATCAAA ATCATACAGT TGGTAAAATT ATTAGTGTTG AAGTAACTGA TGAATTGAAA
      661 AAAAGTGTTT TAAATAATGC TTTATCAGCT CCTGATGGTC ATGAAGATAA AGGAGCAGGA
      721 TTATTTAATA ATACATTAAT GCAAGTTTTT GATAGTGAGT TAAAAGATGC TAAGGATATA
      781 ATACAAGCTT TAGAAACTTT AGAAGCAATT GGAAAAGTTA ATTCTGATTT TTTTAAAAAC
      841 AACATAGAAC GTTATCAAAA ATTATTAGAT TCACCTAAAG TAGTTGACTT TTTAAAAGAT
      901 GAAGCAAAAA AACAATATCC TGAGTTAAAA GCAAAATTCA AAACTAAAAC TCAAGAATAT
      961 ATTTGATTAA TTCATAATTT AGATCAAAAG AAATTTACTA CAATTGCATC TAAATCTGAA
     1021 AAATATCTAA AAGAAGGATT AACAATTTCA CCAAGAAATG CTTTTATTAA TGAAAATGGA
     1081 GAAATTGATT CTTATTCTTG AGGACCTCCT GGTGAATATA ATACTGTAAC TGCTAGAATG
     1141 CAAAGAGATA ATTCTGAATA TAGAGTATTT GATTATGATG CATGACAAAC TAGAAGTCCT
     1201 GGAGATATTG ATGCTGGTAA TTTTCCTGGT TGAAAAAAAG AAAATGTAAC TTCTCAATTT
     1261 ACTAGTAAGT TTAAATTTTC TGAAAACGAT GGAATTACAG TTACAAGATT AACTAGAGAA
     1321 AAACAAACTA ATGCTCAAGG AAAAATTAAC ACAGGTTTAG TTTTAGAATT AGATGTTTCA
     1381 AATCCAAAAG CATATGAAAA AGCTAAAGAT TTAATCAAAC AATTCAAATC TAATAATGAA
     1441 AAAATCACTT CTTATAGAAT AAAAAATATG GGTGAGATAG ACACTTCTCA AAGTTTTAAA
     1501 CAAATATTAG ATGAACTTCC AGAAGAAATT CCTCAACTAG AGTTATTCTT TTCAGATAAA
     1561 GCAACAAACA CAGCTAGTTT AATTGCTTTA GAAAATAAAA AAATTAAAGA ATTGTCATTA
     1621 TTTACAAATG GTAATTCATT AAGAAATTCT TGATCATATA ATCCATTATC TTTTAGAAAC
     1681 ACAACTTATA TTAATAATTT AGATTACAAT GTTAGTTATG ATTATTCTAA ATATGAAAAA
     1741 ATCTCAACAA GAATTACTTT TAATACATTA GCTTTTGACA AAGATGATTA TAAAGATGAT
     1801 CAAAATTATC AAAGAATTAA TGATGGATTA AGAATGGTAT ATTATGCAAG AAATAATGAA
     1861 CCATTCTTCC AAGGTGCATT TGGTCCTGGT TTAACTCCTG ATAAAAAATT AGGAGATAAT
     1921 AGTTATCCAT CTAAACTAGA TTTTTCAAGA GTTACTGGTA TTAAATCATT AAAAGGATTA
     1981 ATTTTTCATG ATGAATATGA TTCATCAAAT AAACCAAGAA AAATTACTGA ATTAACTTTA
     2041 TACAATAATC AAGATTATTT TGAAATAACT TCAGATGAAT TAGATAAAGC AAACTTAGAA
     2101 CATTTGTCAA CAGGAGAAAA AAGTCCTGAA AAACCTAAAA TTAACTTTAG TAATGGTAAT
     2161 TCTACTAAAG GAATTAGAAT TAAAGCAACT AATGAATTAA CTGAATCTGC TAGAAAAAAT
     2221 CTAGAAAAAT ACTTTGAATA TAGTGATAGT TTAAAATTTA ATGGTAATCA AATTCAAGTA
     2281 GATTCAACTT CAACTAAGTT AAAAGAACAA CTAAAATCTT GAGGATATAA TGTTTCTGAT
     2341 TCAAACACTA GATCATTTAC TCATCATCAC CATCATCATT AGGACGAAAG GGCCTCGTGA
     2401 TACGCCTATT TTTATAGGTT AATGTCATGA TAATAATGGT TTCTTAGACG TCAGGTGGCA
     2461 CTTTTCGGGG AAATGTGCGC GGAACCCCTA TTTGTTTATT TTTCTAAATA CATTCAAATA
     2521 TGTATCCGCT CATGAGACAA TAACCCTGAT AAATGCTTCA ATAATATTGA AAAAGGAAGA
     2581 GTATGAGTAT TCAACATTTC CGTGTCGCCC TTATTCCCTT TTTTGCGGCA TTTTGCCTTC
     2641 CTGTTTTTGC TCACCCAGAA ACGCTGGTGA AAGTAAAAGA TGCTGAAGAT CAGTTGGGTG
     2701 CACGAGTGGG TTACATCGAA CTGGATCTCA ACAGCGGTAA GATCCTTGAG AGTTTTCGCC
     2761 CCGAAGAACG TTTTCCAATG ATGAGCACTT TTAAAGTTCT GCTATGTGGC GCGGTATTAT
     2821 CCCGTATTGA CGCCGGGCAA GAGCAACTCG GTCGCCGCAT ACACTATTCT CAGAATGACT
     2881 TGGTTGAGTA CTCACCAGTC ACAGAAAAGC ATCTTACGGA TGGCATGACA GTAAGAGAAT
     2941 TATGCAGTGC TGCCATAACC ATGAGTGATA ACACTGCGGC CAACTTACTT CTGACAACGA
     3001 TCGGAGGACC GAAGGAGCTA ACCGCTTTTT TGCACAACAT GGGGGATCAT GTAACTCGCC
     3061 TTGATCGTTG GGAACCGGAG CTGAATGAAG CCATACCAAA CGACGAGCGT GACACCACGA
     3121 TGCCTGTAGC AATGGCAACA ACGTTGCGCA AACTATTAAC TGGCGAACTA CTTACTCTAG
     3181 CTTCCCGGCA ACAATTAATA GACTGGATGG AGGCGGATAA AGTTGCAGGA CCACTTCTGC
     3241 GCTCGGCCCT TCCGGCTGGC TGGTTTATTG CTGATAAATC TGGAGCCGGT GAGCGTGGGT
     3301 CTCGCGGTAT CATTGCAGCA CTGGGGCCAG ATGGTAAGCC CTCCCGTATC GTAGTTATCT
     3361 ACACGACGGG GAGTCAGGCA ACTATGGATG AACGAAATAG ACAGATCGCT GAGATAGGTG
     3421 CCTCACTGAT TAAGCATTGG TAACTGTCAG ACCAAGTTTA CTCATATATA CTTTAGATTG
     3481 ATTTAAAACT TCATTTTTAA TTTAAAAGGA TCTAGGTGAA GATCCTTTTT GATAATCTCA
     3541 TGACCAAAAT CCCTTAACGT GAGTTTTCGT TCCACTGAGC GTCAGACCCC GTAGAAAAGA
     3601 TCAAAGGATC TTCTTGAGAT CCTTTTTTTC TGCGCGTAAT CTGCTGCTTG CAAACAAAAA
     3661 AACCACCGCT ACCAGCGGTG GTTTGTTTGC CGGATCAAGA GCTACCAACT CTTTTTCCGA
     3721 AGGTAACTGG CTTCAGCAGA GCGCAGATAC CAAATACTGT CCTTCTAGTG TAGCCGTAGT
     3781 TAGGCCACCA CTTCAAGAAC TCTGTAGCAC CGCCTACATA CCTCGCTCTG CTAATCCTGT
     3841 TACCAGTGGC TGCTGCCAGT GGCGATAAGT CGTGTCTTAC CGGGTTGGAC TCAAGACGAT
     3901 AGTTACCGGA TAAGGCGCAG CGGTCGGGCT GAACGGGGGG TTCGTGCACA CAGCCCAGCT
     3961 TGGAGCGAAC GACCTACACC GAACTGAGAT ACCTACAGCG TGAGCATTGA GAAAGCGCCA
     4021 CGCTTCCCGA AGGGAGAAAG GCGGACAGGT ATCCGGTAAG CGGCAGGGTC GGAACAGGAG
     4081 AGCGCACGAG GGAGCTTCCA GGGGGAAACG CCTGGTATCT TTATAGTCCT GTCGGGTTTC
     4141 GCCACCTCTG ACTTGAGCGT CGATTTTTGT GATGCTCGTC AGGGGGGCGG AGCCTATGGA
     4201 AAAACGCCAG CAACGCGGCC TTTTTACGGT TCCTGGCCTT TTGCTGGCCT TTTGCTCACA
     4261 TGTTCTTTCC TGCGTTATCC CCTGATTCTG TGGATAACCG TATTACCGCC TTTGAGTGAG
     4321 CTGATACCGC TCGCCGCAGC CGAACGACCG AGCGCAGCGA GTCAGTGAGC GAGGAAGCGG
     4381 AAGAGCGCCC AATACGCAAA CCGCCTCTCC CCGCGCGTTG GCCGATTCAT TAATGCAGCT
     4441 GGCACGACAG GTTTCCCGAC TGGAAAGCGG GCAGTGAGCG CAACGCAATT AATGTGAGTT
     4501 ACCTCACTCA TTAGGCACCC CAGGCTTTAC ACTTTATGCT TCCGGCTCGT ATGTTGTGTG
     4561 GAATTGTGAG CGGATAACAA TTTCACACAG GAAACAGCTA TGACCATGAT TACGCCAAGC
     4621 TCGGAATTAA CCCTCACTAA AGGGAACAAA AGCTTGCATG CCTGCAGAAT TAAAAGTTAG
     4681 TGAACAAGAA AACAGTGAAG CACCAGTTTC TGAACCTGAT AAACTGTCTA ACAAAACCAT
     4741 TCTATTTATT GAAAAATTCA TAACTACTCC TTTTTTCTCT AAGTTTATTT TATATAAATA
     4801 AGAGATTGTA TTATATTACT ATTTCTAATA TTATTTCTAA ATTATTATTA GTATGAAGTT
     4861 AATTTGTGGA TAACTTACAA AAACCTAAAT TAATAAAGAT TTTTTAttat tttgttaaaa
     4921 ttttattctt caaaatatca acagtctttt ttaattgttt gtcttttttt aacatacttt
     4981 caatttttct ttcagcatta ataactgttg tatggtctct accaccttaa gcaccaggtt
     5041 ttctagtcat acaccaagtt ctaggacctt caggaacttc aacatcagca gtaacagtaa
     5101 aacctaatct ttcataaaaa ggtaaatttc taggagcact agtttctaaa aaagcaggaa
     5161 caccagctct ttcagcagct tcaacaccag gtaaaacaac agcactacct aaacctttac
     5221 cttgatgatc aggactaaca ccaacagtag ctaaaaacca agcaggttct ttaggtctat
     5281 gaggagctaa taaaccttcc atttgttgtt gagcagctaa tctactacca cttaattcag
     5341 ccattctagg accaatttca gcaaaaacag caccagcttc aacactttca ggagtagtcc
     5401 aaacagcaac agcagcacca tcatcagcaa cccaaacttt accaatatct aaaccaactc
     5461 tagttaaaaa taattcttgt aattcagtaa ctctttcaat atgtctatca ggatcaacag
     5521 tatgtctagt agcaggataa tcagcaaaag cagcagctaa agttctaaca gctctaggaa
     5581 catcatctct agtagctaat ctaacagtag gtttatattc agtcatTCAA AGGATCTTAT
     5641 ATTTCCTTTC TCTATTAAGT AGTGTTTTTA TTAAAAGCAA ATGTAATTAA AATTACATTG
     5701 AATATATAAG AGAAAAATAA CATTAATAAT AATTATTAAT TGCTTCTAAC CCTACTTTAT
     5761 ACAATTTATA TCTTTCTTTT TTTCTTTCCC TTATAGTAGC AATTGTACAT AATTTTTTAA
     5821 AAAAAACAAT AAATATTTCT TAAAAAAACA AAAAAAGATT TTCCAAATAA ATTGCgattc
     5881 atcaatattt ttgttaacca ttaaactaag tttaagttct tttaaaatat cgtttacgtt
     5941 catATTTATC TCCAAAAATA TTATAAATTA AACACTTGTT AAAAATGTGG AAAACGTGGA
     6001 AAAAATCCAT ATAATATAGT TATATTAACA CTTTCTAGAA ATTAAAAATC TTAATTAAAA
     6061 GGTGTTATTT ATAACTTATT CACTTATCCA CAATTAGCTA ATATTTTTGT TAGTAATTTC
     6121 TAGTTTTATC TACATTTAAT TGAGAAGCTA AAAATTAAGT TTATAAGTGT ATTTTTAAAG
     6181 CAAAATATTA TATAATTAGG TGTGAATTAT GTTATTTTTT TGTAAAGGAG GTAAGTATTC
     6241 GAATTCGCCC TATAGTGAGT CGTATTACAA TTCACTGGCC GTCGTTTTAC AACGTCGTGA
     6301 CTGGGAAAAC CCTGGCGTTA CCCAACTTAA TCGCCTTGCA GCACATCCCC CCTTCGCCAG
     6361 CTGGCGTAAT AGCGAAGAGG CCCGCACCGA TCGCCCTTCC CAACAGTTGC GTAGCCTGAA
     6421 TGGCGAATGG CGCGNNNNNN NNNNNNNNNN NNNNNNNNNN NNNNNNNNNN NNNNNNNNNN
     6481 NNNNNNNNNN NNNNNNNNNN NNNNNNNNNN NNNNNNNNNN NNNNNNNNNN NNNNNNNNNN
     6541 NNNNNNNNNN NNNNNNNNCN NNNNNNNNNN NNNNNNNNNN NNNNNNNNNN NNNNNNNNNN
     6601 NNNNNNNNNN NNNNNNNNNN NNNNNNNNNN NNNNNNNNNN NNNNNNNNNN ANNNNNNNNN
     6661 NNNNNNNNNN NNNNNNNNNN NNNNNNNNNN NNNNNNNNNN CCTTTGACGT TGGAGTCCAC
     6721 GTTCTTTAAT AGTGGACTCT TGTTCCAAAC TGGAACAACA CTCAACCCTA TCTCGGTCTA
     6781 TTCTTTTGAT TTATAAGGGA TTTTGCCGAT TTCGGCCTAT TGGTTAAAAA ATGAGCTGAT
     6841 TTAACAAAAA TTTAACGCGA ATTTTAACAA AATATTAACG TTTACAATTT CCTGATGCGG
     6901 TATTTTCTCC TTACGCATCT GTGCGGTATT TCACACCGCA TATGGTGCAC TCTCAGTACA
     6961 ATCTGCTCTG ATGCCGCATA GTTAAGCCAG CCCCGACACC CGCCAACACC CGCTGACGCG
     7021 CCCTGACGGG CTTGTCTGCT CCCGGCATCC GCTTACAGAC AAGCTGTGAC CGTCTCCGGG
     7081 AGCTGCATGT GTCAGAGGTT TTCACCGTCA TCACCGAAAC GCGCGA
//
