# Supplementary material for: Functional surface expression of immunoglobulin cleavage systems in a candidate Mycoplasma vaccine chassis
Source: Commun Biol. 2024 Jun 28;7:779. doi: 10.1038/s42003-024-06497-8 (PMC11213901; doi:10.1038/s42003-024-06497-8)
Supplement: Supplementary file 5 — Supplementary Data 3 [file 42003_2024_6497_MOESM5_ESM.zip › Plasmids GB/pIVB09_MIP1mfe.gb]

LOCUS       pIVB09_MIP1mfe:FLAG     7459 bp ds-DNA     circular     12-APR-2024
DEFINITION  .
FEATURES             Location/Qualifiers
     Promoter        1..108
                     /label="M/M1mfe promoter"
     Promoter        60..65
                     /label="Pribnow box"
     RBS             97..101
                     /label="Putative SD"
     CDS             109..2715
                     /label="MIP1mfe"
     CDS             109..2715
                     /label="Translation 109-2715"
                     /translation="MRKINKLLMLISCSTLLVPLTLLVSCKQSSKKIVSRPLNDSEFLDLVNSLNTENDILKYADIKYKDPSGDLISKEQVLPTRLSNNDISIIFKDQYENQVGASVTNIKLENPNSSPILNEVIVFIEFQNTKTSKVKTKSFKISGLNAKNRYDHSSSKVIDELAYFGGEAGYTKYTNNSQKERFKFDNDKYISRLESEYGGSKNSIDLKNFRGLDTKQEDIKKFDNLAQSSNFDTYYNAALKGFTLPVYNNGQVDSLKIYDGSETIKGPSPIDSLGRIEKAKTNGLARTLPNEMYKTAAVQTFQVSFKG*KDYAQEIAEAEYYIKLFEK*DEQQIKDYISRQL*QLEQNLRYDLNLVEKDIATTNPELTTVIKGFNDKKEQLKKEYEKEKEKLSSLKRDGLVQ*QKDEIEKYKRKKEEKIFQTSESGTM*IMDYLDDNGKTPTKFYFGTNSHVAKAIKDDLISVSLTRINSDVNVGQTFNLNSFDKNFTTFTFEAQENKSKISDAVTAIFHATDFINNDNNPVNFLEKDQKDKYKDAGIFADFAVVEIDFAKLLENTNYKRSI*NEKVEISDKSPREQDKLIKLITNDYQSSENKVKFESKSLLEDDFYNTFDRKLDFNQNNNEDVQKYKDLNSLYILGYPSSKEDHYLEKYYDQQQLDYQKYDYSL*VNSEYKYYKNITKKEGYTSSFKDYELEKGNFLSYQIGYRSFINKPGLTDAFLAVHRIGNDLYTLYDKDKKAMKRYFNYGLEILPRFYAPAGGASGSSVRTKDNKLLAVFHAANYVAKTGLAVVFRSNGYDYNNLFGKYKLGQYDLIYGGGKDQQTGRSYREVMKEKYNNKKSALFASGFNDIPEDYKFKDNKAKDYKDDDDK*"
     misc_feature    2689..2712
                     /label="FLAG tag"
     CDS             3114..3776
                     /label="AmpR"
     CDS             3114..3776
                     /label="Translation 3114-3776"
                     /translation="MSTFKVLLCGAVLSRIDAGQEQLGRRIHYSQNDLVEYSPVTEKHLTDGMTVRELCSAAITMSDNTAANLLLTTIGGPKELTAFLHNMGDHVTRLDRWEPELNEAIPNDERDTTMPVAMATTLRKLLTGELLTLASRQQLIDWMEADKVAGPLLRSALPAGWFIADKSGAGERGSRGIIAALGPDGKPSRIVVIYTTGSQATMDERNRQIAEIGASLIKHW*"
     rep_origin      3871..4553
                     /label="ColE1 origin"
     misc_feature    4636..4655
                     /label="MT85.2"
     promoter        4859..4889
                     /label="lac promoter"
     misc_binding    4893..4915
                     /label="LacO"
     primer_bind     4921..4941
                     /label="M13-rev"
     promoter        4958..4976
                     /label="T3 promoter"
     primer_bind     4959..4978
                     /label="T3"
     misc_feature    complement(5050..5094)
                     /label="dnaN 5'"
     CDS             complement(5050..5094)
                     /label="Translation 5094-5050"
                     /translation="MNFSINRMVLLDSLS"
     misc_feature    5050..5239
                     /label="oriC_Mferi_Right"
     misc_feature    complement(5099..5104)
                     /label="Shine-Delgarno"
     misc_feature    complement(5099..5107)
                     /label="dnaA box"
     misc_feature    complement(5143..5148)
                     /label="Pribnow box (-10)"
     misc_feature    complement(5198..5206)
                     /label="dnaA_box"
     misc_feature    complement(5240..5359)
                     /label="dnaA_Mferi_3'"
     misc_feature    complement(5360..5959)
                     /label="pac"
                     /note="vntifkey: 21 note: Pac"
     CDS             complement(5360..5959)
                     /label="Translation 5959-5360"
                     /translation="MTEYKPTVRLATRDDVPRAVRTLAAAFADYPATRHTVDPDRHIERVTELQELFLTRVGLDIGKVWVADDGAAVAVWTTPESVEAGAVFAEIGPRMAELSGSRLAAQQQMEGLLAPHRPKEPAWFLATVGVSPDHQGKGLGSAVVLPGVEAAERAGVPAFLETSAPRNLPFYERLGFTVTADVEVPEGPRTWCMTRKPGA*"
     misc_feature    complement(5960..6208)
                     /label="PS'"
     misc_feature    complement(6209..6276)
                     /label="dnaA_Mferi_5'"
     misc_feature    6277..6573
                     /label="oriC_Mferi_Left"
     RBS             complement(6282..6287)
                     /label="Shine-Delgarno"
     -10_region      complement(6293..6298)
                     /label=-10
     misc_feature    complement(6319..6327)
                     /label="dnaA_box"
     misc_feature    6390..6398
                     /label="dnaA_box"
     misc_feature    6417..6425
                     /label="dnaA_box"
     misc_feature    6524..6529
                     /label="Pribnow box (-10)"
     misc_feature    6528..6536
                     /label="dnaA box"
     misc_feature    6559..6564
                     /label="Shine-Delgarno"
     primer_bind     complement(6581..6608)
                     /label="T7"
     primer_bind     complement(6607..6624)
                     /label="M13-fwd"
     rep_origin      6768..7223
                     /label="M13 origin"
     rep_origin      6785..7091
                     /label="F1 ori"
ORIGIN
        1 AAGTAGAAAA ATTTTAATTA ACATAAAATT TAGTTTGTTG TATATAATAA AAAATATTTT
       61 AAAATATATA AGATATAAGT GCATAAAATT CTATTTAGGA GCAATACAAT GAGAAAAATT
      121 AACAAATTAC TAATGCTAAT TTCTTGTTCA ACCCTACTTG TTCCCTTAAC TTTATTAGTT
      181 TCTTGTAAAC AATCATCTAA GAAAATTGTT AGTAGACCTT TAAATGATAG TGAGTTTTTA
      241 GATCTAGTAA ATTCATTAAA CACTGAAAAT GATATTTTAA AATATGCTGA TATAAAATAC
      301 AAAGATCCAT CTGGTGATTT AATTAGTAAA GAACAAGTTT TACCTACTAG ATTAAGCAAT
      361 AATGATATTT CTATAATTTT TAAAGATCAA TACGAAAATC AAGTAGGTGC TAGTGTTACT
      421 AATATTAAAT TAGAAAATCC TAATTCATCT CCTATTTTAA ATGAAGTTAT TGTATTTATT
      481 GAATTTCAAA ATACTAAAAC AAGTAAAGTA AAAACAAAAA GTTTTAAGAT ATCAGGTTTA
      541 AATGCTAAAA ATAGATATGA TCATTCAAGT AGTAAAGTAA TTGATGAATT AGCCTATTTT
      601 GGTGGTGAAG CTGGTTATAC TAAATATACT AATAATAGTC AAAAAGAAAG ATTTAAATTT
      661 GATAATGACA AATATATTTC TAGACTTGAG TCTGAATACG GTGGTTCTAA AAATTCTATT
      721 GATCTAAAGA ATTTTAGAGG TTTAGATACA AAACAAGAAG ATATTAAAAA ATTTGATAAT
      781 TTAGCTCAGT CAAGTAATTT TGATACTTAT TATAATGCTG CTTTAAAAGG ATTTACTCTG
      841 CCAGTTTATA ATAATGGACA AGTTGATAGT CTAAAAATTT ATGATGGATC TGAAACTATA
      901 AAAGGTCCAT CACCAATTGA TTCGCTTGGT AGAATAGAAA AAGCTAAAAC CAATGGTCTA
      961 GCAAGAACTT TACCAAATGA AATGTATAAG ACTGCTGCTG TTCAAACTTT TCAAGTAAGT
     1021 TTTAAAGGTT GAAAAGATTA TGCTCAAGAA ATAGCAGAAG CTGAATACTA TATAAAACTA
     1081 TTTGAAAAAT GAGATGAACA ACAAATTAAA GATTATATTT CTAGGCAATT ATGACAGTTA
     1141 GAACAAAATC TTAGATACGA TCTAAATTTA GTAGAAAAAG ACATTGCTAC AACTAATCCT
     1201 GAATTAACTA CTGTAATTAA AGGTTTTAAT GACAAAAAAG AACAATTAAA AAAAGAATAT
     1261 GAAAAAGAAA AGGAAAAATT ATCTTCCTTA AAAAGAGATG GATTAGTTCA GTGACAAAAA
     1321 GATGAAATTG AAAAATACAA AAGGAAAAAA GAAGAAAAGA TTTTTCAAAC TTCTGAGTCT
     1381 GGAACTATGT GAATAATGGA TTATCTTGAC GATAACGGAA AAACCCCAAC TAAATTCTAT
     1441 TTTGGGACAA ATTCACACGT CGCTAAGGCT ATAAAAGATG ATTTGATTTC TGTTTCATTA
     1501 ACTAGAATAA ATTCTGATGT TAATGTTGGT CAAACCTTTA ACCTAAATAG TTTTGATAAA
     1561 AACTTTACAA CTTTTACATT TGAAGCACAA GAAAATAAAA GCAAAATTAG TGATGCTGTT
     1621 ACTGCTATTT TTCACGCAAC TGATTTTATA AATAATGATA ATAATCCTGT AAACTTTTTG
     1681 GAAAAAGATC AAAAAGATAA ATATAAAGAT GCTGGTATAT TTGCTGATTT TGCTGTTGTT
     1741 GAAATCGATT TTGCAAAATT ATTAGAAAAT ACTAATTACA AACGTTCAAT TTGAAATGAA
     1801 AAAGTTGAAA TTTCTGATAA ATCTCCAAGA GAACAAGATA AACTGATTAA ATTGATAACT
     1861 AATGATTATC AAAGTAGTGA AAATAAAGTT AAATTTGAAT CTAAATCATT ATTAGAAGAT
     1921 GATTTTTATA ATACTTTTGA TAGAAAATTA GATTTTAACC AGAATAATAA TGAAGATGTG
     1981 CAAAAATATA AAGACTTAAA CAGTTTATAT ATTTTGGGTT ATCCATCTTC AAAAGAAGAT
     2041 CATTATCTAG AAAAGTATTA TGACCAACAA CAATTAGATT ATCAAAAATA TGATTATTCA
     2101 TTATGAGTAA ATAGTGAATA TAAGTATTAT AAAAACATAA CTAAAAAAGA AGGTTATACT
     2161 AGTTCTTTTA AAGATTATGA ACTAGAAAAA GGAAACTTTT TATCATATCA AATTGGATAT
     2221 AGATCGTTTA TAAATAAACC TGGATTAACT GATGCCTTTT TAGCAGTACA TAGAATTGGT
     2281 AATGATTTAT ACACACTTTA TGATAAAGAT AAAAAAGCAA TGAAACGTTA CTTTAACTAT
     2341 GGTTTAGAGA TATTACCACG TTTTTATGCA CCAGCTGGAG GAGCATCTGG ATCTAGTGTT
     2401 AGAACAAAAG ATAATAAATT ACTTGCTGTA TTTCATGCTG CTAATTATGT TGCAAAAACA
     2461 GGATTAGCTG TTGTATTTAG ATCTAATGGT TATGATTATA ATAACTTATT TGGTAAATAT
     2521 AAATTAGGTC AATATGATTT AATTTATGGT GGTGGAAAAG ACCAACAAAC AGGTAGATCA
     2581 TATAGAGAAG TGATGAAAGA AAAATACAAT AATAAGAAAA GTGCTTTATT TGCTAGTGGG
     2641 TTTAATGATA TACCTGAGGA TTACAAGTTT AAAGATAATA AAGCCAAAGA TTATAAAGAT
     2701 GATGATGATA AATAAGACGA AAGGGCCTCG TGATACGCCT ATTTTTATAG GTTAATGTCA
     2761 TGATAATAAT GGTTTCTTAG ACGTCAGGTG GCACTTTTCG GGGAAATGTG CGCGGAACCC
     2821 CTATTTGTTT ATTTTTCTAA ATACATTCAA ATATGTATCC GCTCATGAGA CAATAACCCT
     2881 GATAAATGCT TCAATAATAT TGAAAAAGGA AGAGTATGAG TATTCAACAT TTCCGTGTCG
     2941 CCCTTATTCC CTTTTTTGCG GCATTTTGCC TTCCTGTTTT TGCTCACCCA GAAACGCTGG
     3001 TGAAAGTAAA AGATGCTGAA GATCAGTTGG GTGCACGAGT GGGTTACATC GAACTGGATC
     3061 TCAACAGCGG TAAGATCCTT GAGAGTTTTC GCCCCGAAGA ACGTTTTCCA ATGATGAGCA
     3121 CTTTTAAAGT TCTGCTATGT GGCGCGGTAT TATCCCGTAT TGACGCCGGG CAAGAGCAAC
     3181 TCGGTCGCCG CATACACTAT TCTCAGAATG ACTTGGTTGA GTACTCACCA GTCACAGAAA
     3241 AGCATCTTAC GGATGGCATG ACAGTAAGAG AATTATGCAG TGCTGCCATA ACCATGAGTG
     3301 ATAACACTGC GGCCAACTTA CTTCTGACAA CGATCGGAGG ACCGAAGGAG CTAACCGCTT
     3361 TTTTGCACAA CATGGGGGAT CATGTAACTC GCCTTGATCG TTGGGAACCG GAGCTGAATG
     3421 AAGCCATACC AAACGACGAG CGTGACACCA CGATGCCTGT AGCAATGGCA ACAACGTTGC
     3481 GCAAACTATT AACTGGCGAA CTACTTACTC TAGCTTCCCG GCAACAATTA ATAGACTGGA
     3541 TGGAGGCGGA TAAAGTTGCA GGACCACTTC TGCGCTCGGC CCTTCCGGCT GGCTGGTTTA
     3601 TTGCTGATAA ATCTGGAGCC GGTGAGCGTG GGTCTCGCGG TATCATTGCA GCACTGGGGC
     3661 CAGATGGTAA GCCCTCCCGT ATCGTAGTTA TCTACACGAC GGGGAGTCAG GCAACTATGG
     3721 ATGAACGAAA TAGACAGATC GCTGAGATAG GTGCCTCACT GATTAAGCAT TGGTAACTGT
     3781 CAGACCAAGT TTACTCATAT ATACTTTAGA TTGATTTAAA ACTTCATTTT TAATTTAAAA
     3841 GGATCTAGGT GAAGATCCTT TTTGATAATC TCATGACCAA AATCCCTTAA CGTGAGTTTT
     3901 CGTTCCACTG AGCGTCAGAC CCCGTAGAAA AGATCAAAGG ATCTTCTTGA GATCCTTTTT
     3961 TTCTGCGCGT AATCTGCTGC TTGCAAACAA AAAAACCACC GCTACCAGCG GTGGTTTGTT
     4021 TGCCGGATCA AGAGCTACCA ACTCTTTTTC CGAAGGTAAC TGGCTTCAGC AGAGCGCAGA
     4081 TACCAAATAC TGTCCTTCTA GTGTAGCCGT AGTTAGGCCA CCACTTCAAG AACTCTGTAG
     4141 CACCGCCTAC ATACCTCGCT CTGCTAATCC TGTTACCAGT GGCTGCTGCC AGTGGCGATA
     4201 AGTCGTGTCT TACCGGGTTG GACTCAAGAC GATAGTTACC GGATAAGGCG CAGCGGTCGG
     4261 GCTGAACGGG GGGTTCGTGC ACACAGCCCA GCTTGGAGCG AACGACCTAC ACCGAACTGA
     4321 GATACCTACA GCGTGAGCAT TGAGAAAGCG CCACGCTTCC CGAAGGGAGA AAGGCGGACA
     4381 GGTATCCGGT AAGCGGCAGG GTCGGAACAG GAGAGCGCAC GAGGGAGCTT CCAGGGGGAA
     4441 ACGCCTGGTA TCTTTATAGT CCTGTCGGGT TTCGCCACCT CTGACTTGAG CGTCGATTTT
     4501 TGTGATGCTC GTCAGGGGGG CGGAGCCTAT GGAAAAACGC CAGCAACGCG GCCTTTTTAC
     4561 GGTTCCTGGC CTTTTGCTGG CCTTTTGCTC ACATGTTCTT TCCTGCGTTA TCCCCTGATT
     4621 CTGTGGATAA CCGTATTACC GCCTTTGAGT GAGCTGATAC CGCTCGCCGC AGCCGAACGA
     4681 CCGAGCGCAG CGAGTCAGTG AGCGAGGAAG CGGAAGAGCG CCCAATACGC AAACCGCCTC
     4741 TCCCCGCGCG TTGGCCGATT CATTAATGCA GCTGGCACGA CAGGTTTCCC GACTGGAAAG
     4801 CGGGCAGTGA GCGCAACGCA ATTAATGTGA GTTACCTCAC TCATTAGGCA CCCCAGGCTT
     4861 TACACTTTAT GCTTCCGGCT CGTATGTTGT GTGGAATTGT GAGCGGATAA CAATTTCACA
     4921 CAGGAAACAG CTATGACCAT GATTACGCCA AGCTCGGAAT TAACCCTCAC TAAAGGGAAC
     4981 AAAAGCTTGC ATGCCTGCAG AATTAAAAGT TAGTGAACAA GAAAACAGTG AAGCACCAGT
     5041 TTCTGAACCT GATAAACTGT CTAACAAAAC CATTCTATTT ATTGAAAAAT TCATAACTAC
     5101 TCCTTTTTTC TCTAAGTTTA TTTTATATAA ATAAGAGATT GTATTATATT ACTATTTCTA
     5161 ATATTATTTC TAAATTATTA TTAGTATGAA GTTAATTTGT GGATAACTTA CAAAAACCTA
     5221 AATTAATAAA GATTTTTTAt tattttgtta aaattttatt cttcaaaata tcaacagtct
     5281 tttttaattg tttgtctttt tttaacatac tttcaatttt tctttcagca ttaataactg
     5341 ttgtatggtc tctaccacct taagcaccag gttttctagt catacaccaa gttctaggac
     5401 cttcaggaac ttcaacatca gcagtaacag taaaacctaa tctttcataa aaaggtaaat
     5461 ttctaggagc actagtttct aaaaaagcag gaacaccagc tctttcagca gcttcaacac
     5521 caggtaaaac aacagcacta cctaaacctt taccttgatg atcaggacta acaccaacag
     5581 tagctaaaaa ccaagcaggt tctttaggtc tatgaggagc taataaacct tccatttgtt
     5641 gttgagcagc taatctacta ccacttaatt cagccattct aggaccaatt tcagcaaaaa
     5701 cagcaccagc ttcaacactt tcaggagtag tccaaacagc aacagcagca ccatcatcag
     5761 caacccaaac tttaccaata tctaaaccaa ctctagttaa aaataattct tgtaattcag
     5821 taactctttc aatatgtcta tcaggatcaa cagtatgtct agtagcagga taatcagcaa
     5881 aagcagcagc taaagttcta acagctctag gaacatcatc tctagtagct aatctaacag
     5941 taggtttata ttcagtcatT CAAAGGATCT TATATTTCCT TTCTCTATTA AGTAGTGTTT
     6001 TTATTAAAAG CAAATGTAAT TAAAATTACA TTGAATATAT AAGAGAAAAA TAACATTAAT
     6061 AATAATTATT AATTGCTTCT AACCCTACTT TATACAATTT ATATCTTTCT TTTTTTCTTT
     6121 CCCTTATAGT AGCAATTGTA CATAATTTTT TAAAAAAAAC AATAAATATT TCTTAAAAAA
     6181 ACAAAAAAAG ATTTTCCAAA TAAATTGCga ttcatcaata tttttgttaa ccattaaact
     6241 aagtttaagt tcttttaaaa tatcgtttac gttcatATTT ATCTCCAAAA ATATTATAAA
     6301 TTAAACACTT GTTAAAAATG TGGAAAACGT GGAAAAAATC CATATAATAT AGTTATATTA
     6361 ACACTTTCTA GAAATTAAAA ATCTTAATTA AAAGGTGTTA TTTATAACTT ATTCACTTAT
     6421 CCACAATTAG CTAATATTTT TGTTAGTAAT TTCTAGTTTT ATCTACATTT AATTGAGAAG
     6481 CTAAAAATTA AGTTTATAAG TGTATTTTTA AAGCAAAATA TTATATAATT AGGTGTGAAT
     6541 TATGTTATTT TTTTGTAAAG GAGGTAAGTA TTCGAATTCG CCCTATAGTG AGTCGTATTA
     6601 CAATTCACTG GCCGTCGTTT TACAACGTCG TGACTGGGAA AACCCTGGCG TTACCCAACT
     6661 TAATCGCCTT GCAGCACATC CCCCCTTCGC CAGCTGGCGT AATAGCGAAG AGGCCCGCAC
     6721 CGATCGCCCT TCCCAACAGT TGCGTAGCCT GAATGGCGAA TGGCGCGNNN NNNNNNNNNN
     6781 NNNNNNNNNN NNNNNNNNNN NNNNNNNNNN NNNNNNNNNN NNNNNNNNNN NNNNNNNNNN
     6841 NNNNNNNNNN NNNNNNNNNN NNNNNNNNNN NNNNNNNNNN NNNNNNNNNN NCNNNNNNNN
     6901 NNNNNNNNNN NNNNNNNNNN NNNNNNNNNN NNNNNNNNNN NNNNNNNNNN NNNNNNNNNN
     6961 NNNNNNNNNN NNNNNNNNNN NNNANNNNNN NNNNNNNNNN NNNNNNNNNN NNNNNNNNNN
     7021 NNNNNNNNNN NNNCCTTTGA CGTTGGAGTC CACGTTCTTT AATAGTGGAC TCTTGTTCCA
     7081 AACTGGAACA ACACTCAACC CTATCTCGGT CTATTCTTTT GATTTATAAG GGATTTTGCC
     7141 GATTTCGGCC TATTGGTTAA AAAATGAGCT GATTTAACAA AAATTTAACG CGAATTTTAA
     7201 CAAAATATTA ACGTTTACAA TTTCCTGATG CGGTATTTTC TCCTTACGCA TCTGTGCGGT
     7261 ATTTCACACC GCATATGGTG CACTCTCAGT ACAATCTGCT CTGATGCCGC ATAGTTAAGC
     7321 CAGCCCCGAC ACCCGCCAAC ACCCGCTGAC GCGCCCTGAC GGGCTTGTCT GCTCCCGGCA
     7381 TCCGCTTACA GACAAGCTGT GACCGTCTCC GGGAGCTGCA TGTGTCAGAG GTTTTCACCG
     7441 TCATCACCGA AACGCGCGA
//
