# Supplementary material for: Functional surface expression of immunoglobulin cleavage systems in a candidate Mycoplasma vaccine chassis
Source: Commun Biol. 2024 Jun 28;7:779. doi: 10.1038/s42003-024-06497-8 (PMC11213901; doi:10.1038/s42003-024-06497-8)
Supplement: Supplementary file 5 — Supplementary Data 3 [file 42003_2024_6497_MOESM5_ESM.zip › Plasmids GB/pIVB09_MM1mfe.gb]

LOCUS       pIVB09_MM1mfe           9714 bp ds-DNA     circular     10-APR-2024
DEFINITION  .
FEATURES             Location/Qualifiers
     Promoter        1..108
                     /label="M/M1mfe promoter"
                     /ApEinfo_revcolor="#ffef86"
                     /ApEinfo_fwdcolor="#ffef86"
     Promoter        60..65
                     /label="Putative -10"
                     /ApEinfo_revcolor="#b4abac"
                     /ApEinfo_fwdcolor="#b4abac"
     RBS             97..101
                     /label="Putative SD"
                     /ApEinfo_revcolor="#faac61"
                     /ApEinfo_fwdcolor="#faac61"
     CDS             109..2364
                     /label="MIB1mfe"
                     /ApEinfo_revcolor="#f8d3a9"
                     /ApEinfo_fwdcolor="#f8d3a9"
     CDS             109..2364
                     /ApEinfo_revcolor="#84b0dc"
                     /ApEinfo_fwdcolor="#84b0dc"
                     /transl_table=4
                     /translation="VYFLKKKKNKILIYVLIASLATSLSFGSVVYYSFSDANISFDTNSNGITDAELAPINNATNDALISNRDNKLKPSLEKIIKESDKNNEDKLVIPIKKDKQQDAAKPEIKPEIKKPDSPVIRQTTSRSKTKITINGVEVEAEIEGPAGFHVHEQDRTRKITNPTKPYQNHTVGKIISVEVTDELKKSVLNNALSAPDGHEDKGAGLFNNTLMQVFDSELKDAKDIIQALETLEAIGKVNSDFFKNNIERYQKLLDSPKVVDFLKDEAKKQYPELKAKFKTKTQEYIWLIHNLDQKKFTTIASKSEKYLKEGLTISPRNAFINENGEIDSYSWGPPGEYNTVTARMQRDNSEYRVFDYDAWQTRSPGDIDAGNFPGWKKENVTSQFTSKFKFSENDGITVTRLTREKQTNAQGKINTGLVLELDVSNPKAYEKAKDLIKQFKSNNEKITSYRIKNMGEIDTSQSFKQILDELPEEIPQLELFFSDKATNTASLIALENKKIKELSLFTNGNSLRNSWSYNPLSFRNTTYINNLDYNVSYDYSKYEKISTRITFNTLAFDKDDYKDDQNYQRINDGLRMVYYARNNEPFFQGAFGPGLTPDKKLGDNSYPSKLDFSRVTGIKSLKGLIFHDEYDSSNKPRKITELTLYNNQDYFEITSDELDKANLEHLSTGEKSPEKPKINFSNGNSTKGIRIKATNELTESARKNLEKYFEYSDSLKFNGNQIQVDSTSTKLKEQLKSWGYNVSDSNTRSFT*"
     CDS             2388..4970
                     /label="MIP1mfe"
                     /ApEinfo_revcolor="#b4abac"
                     /ApEinfo_fwdcolor="#b4abac"
     CDS             2388..4970
                     /ApEinfo_revcolor="#84b0dc"
                     /ApEinfo_fwdcolor="#84b0dc"
                     /transl_table=4
                     /translation="MRKINKLLMLISCSTLLVPLTLLVSCKQSSKKIVSRPLNDSEFLDLVNSLNTENDILKYADIKYKDPSGDLISKEQVLPTRLSNNDISIIFKDQYENQVGASVTNIKLENPNSSPILNEVIVFIEFQNTKTSKVKTKSFKISGLNAKNRYDHSSSKVIDELAYFGGEAGYTKYTNNSQKERFKFDNDKYISRLESEYGGSKNSIDLKNFRGLDTKQEDIKKFDNLAQSSNFDTYYNAALKGFTLPVYNNGQVDSLKIYDGSETIKGPSPIDSLGRIEKAKTNGLARTLPNEMYKTAAVQTFQVSFKGWKDYAQEIAEAEYYIKLFEKWDEQQIKDYISRQLWQLEQNLRYDLNLVEKDIATTNPELTTVIKGFNDKKEQLKKEYEKEKEKLSSLKRDGLVQWQKDEIEKYKRKKEEKIFQTSESGTMWIMDYLDDNGKTPTKFYFGTNSHVAKAIKDDLISVSLTRINSDVNVGQTFNLNSFDKNFTTFTFEAQENKSKISDAVTAIFHATDFINNDNNPVNFLEKDQKDKYKDAGIFADFAVVEIDFAKLLENTNYKRSIWNEKVEISDKSPREQDKLIKLITNDYQSSENKVKFESKSLLEDDFYNTFDRKLDFNQNNNEDVQKYKDLNSLYILGYPSSKEDHYLEKYYDQQQLDYQKYDYSLWVNSEYKYYKNITKKEGYTSSFKDYELEKGNFLSYQIGYRSFINKPGLTDAFLAVHRIGNDLYTLYDKDKKAMKRYFNYGLEILPRFYAPAGGASGSSVRTKDNKLLAVFHAANYVAKTGLAVVFRSNGYDYNNLFGKYKLGQYDLIYGGGKDQQTGRSYREVMKEKYNNKKSALFASGFNDIPEDYKFKDNKAK*"
     CDS             5369..6031
                     /label="AmpR"
                     /ApEinfo_revcolor="#ffef86"
                     /ApEinfo_fwdcolor="#ffef86"
     CDS             5369..6031
                     /label="Translation 5369-6031"
                     /translation="MSTFKVLLCGAVLSRIDAGQEQLGRRIHYSQNDLVEYSPVTEKHLTDGMTVRELCSAAITMSDNTAANLLLTTIGGPKELTAFLHNMGDHVTRLDRWEPELNEAIPNDERDTTMPVAMATTLRKLLTGELLTLASRQQLIDWMEADKVAGPLLRSALPAGWFIADKSGAGERGSRGIIAALGPDGKPSRIVVIYTTGSQATMDERNRQIAEIGASLIKHW*"
     rep_origin      6126..6808
                     /label="ColE1 origin"
                     /ApEinfo_revcolor="#9eafd2"
                     /ApEinfo_fwdcolor="#9eafd2"
     misc_feature    6891..6910
                     /label="MT85.2"
                     /ApEinfo_revcolor="#f58a5e"
                     /ApEinfo_fwdcolor="#f58a5e"
     promoter        7114..7144
                     /label="lac promoter"
                     /ApEinfo_revcolor="#c7b0e3"
                     /ApEinfo_fwdcolor="#c7b0e3"
     misc_binding    7148..7170
                     /label="LacO"
                     /ApEinfo_revcolor="#84b0dc"
                     /ApEinfo_fwdcolor="#84b0dc"
     primer_bind     7176..7196
                     /label="M13-rev"
                     /ApEinfo_revcolor="#85dae9"
                     /ApEinfo_fwdcolor="#85dae9"
     promoter        7213..7231
                     /label="T3 promoter"
                     /ApEinfo_revcolor="#9eafd2"
                     /ApEinfo_fwdcolor="#9eafd2"
     primer_bind     7214..7233
                     /label="T3"
                     /ApEinfo_revcolor="#85dae9"
                     /ApEinfo_fwdcolor="#85dae9"
     misc_feature    complement(7305..7349)
                     /label="dnaN 5'"
                     /ApEinfo_revcolor="#d59687"
                     /ApEinfo_fwdcolor="#d59687"
     CDS             complement(7305..7349)
                     /label="Translation 7349-7305"
                     /translation="MNFSINRMVLLDSLS"
     misc_feature    7305..7494
                     /label="oriC_Mferi_Right"
                     /ApEinfo_revcolor="#b1ff67"
                     /ApEinfo_fwdcolor="#b1ff67"
     misc_feature    complement(7354..7359)
                     /label="Shine-Delgarno"
                     /ApEinfo_revcolor="#75c6a9"
                     /ApEinfo_fwdcolor="#75c6a9"
     misc_feature    complement(7354..7362)
                     /label="dnaA box"
                     /ApEinfo_revcolor="#ffef86"
                     /ApEinfo_fwdcolor="#ffef86"
     misc_feature    complement(7398..7403)
                     /label="Pribnow box (-10)"
                     /ApEinfo_revcolor="#85dae9"
                     /ApEinfo_fwdcolor="#85dae9"
     misc_feature    complement(7453..7461)
                     /label="dnaA_box"
                     /ApEinfo_revcolor="#ffef86"
                     /ApEinfo_fwdcolor="#ffef86"
     misc_feature    complement(7495..7614)
                     /label="dnaA_Mferi_3'"
                     /ApEinfo_revcolor="#d6b295"
                     /ApEinfo_fwdcolor="#d6b295"
     misc_feature    complement(7615..8214)
                     /label="pac"
                     /ApEinfo_revcolor="#84b0dc"
                     /ApEinfo_fwdcolor="#84b0dc"
                     /note="vntifkey: 21 note: Pac"
     CDS             complement(7615..8214)
                     /label="Translation 8214-7615"
                     /translation="MTEYKPTVRLATRDDVPRAVRTLAAAFADYPATRHTVDPDRHIERVTELQELFLTRVGLDIGKVWVADDGAAVAVWTTPESVEAGAVFAEIGPRMAELSGSRLAAQQQMEGLLAPHRPKEPAWFLATVGVSPDHQGKGLGSAVVLPGVEAAERAGVPAFLETSAPRNLPFYERLGFTVTADVEVPEGPRTWCMTRKPGA*"
     misc_feature    complement(8215..8463)
                     /label="PS'"
                     /ApEinfo_revcolor="#faac61"
                     /ApEinfo_fwdcolor="#faac61"
     misc_feature    complement(8464..8531)
                     /label="dnaA_Mferi_5'"
                     /ApEinfo_revcolor="#d6b295"
                     /ApEinfo_fwdcolor="#d6b295"
     misc_feature    8532..8828
                     /label="oriC_Mferi_Left"
                     /ApEinfo_revcolor="#b1ff67"
                     /ApEinfo_fwdcolor="#b1ff67"
     RBS             complement(8537..8542)
                     /label="Shine-Delgarno"
                     /ApEinfo_revcolor="#b7e6d7"
                     /ApEinfo_fwdcolor="#b7e6d7"
     -10_region      complement(8548..8553)
                     /label=-10
                     /ApEinfo_revcolor="#85dae9"
                     /ApEinfo_fwdcolor="#85dae9"
     misc_feature    complement(8574..8582)
                     /label="dnaA_box"
                     /ApEinfo_revcolor="#ffef86"
                     /ApEinfo_fwdcolor="#ffef86"
     misc_feature    8645..8653
                     /label="dnaA_box"
                     /ApEinfo_revcolor="#ffef86"
                     /ApEinfo_fwdcolor="#ffef86"
     misc_feature    8672..8680
                     /label="dnaA_box"
                     /ApEinfo_revcolor="#ffef86"
                     /ApEinfo_fwdcolor="#ffef86"
     misc_feature    8779..8784
                     /label="Pribnow box (-10)"
                     /ApEinfo_revcolor="#85dae9"
                     /ApEinfo_fwdcolor="#85dae9"
     misc_feature    8783..8791
                     /label="dnaA box"
                     /ApEinfo_revcolor="#ffef86"
                     /ApEinfo_fwdcolor="#ffef86"
     misc_feature    8814..8819
                     /label="Shine-Delgarno"
                     /ApEinfo_revcolor="#b7e6d7"
                     /ApEinfo_fwdcolor="#b7e6d7"
     primer_bind     complement(8836..8863)
                     /label="T7"
                     /ApEinfo_revcolor="#85dae9"
                     /ApEinfo_fwdcolor="#85dae9"
     primer_bind     complement(8862..8879)
                     /label="M13-fwd"
                     /ApEinfo_revcolor="#85dae9"
                     /ApEinfo_fwdcolor="#85dae9"
     rep_origin      9023..9478
                     /label="M13 origin"
                     /ApEinfo_revcolor="#9eafd2"
                     /ApEinfo_fwdcolor="#9eafd2"
     rep_origin      9040..9346
                     /label="F1 ori"
                     /ApEinfo_revcolor="#9eafd2"
                     /ApEinfo_fwdcolor="#9eafd2"
ORIGIN
        1 AAGTAGAAAA ATTTTAATTA ACATAAAATT TAGTTTGTTG TATATAATAA AAAATATTTT
       61 AAAATATATA AGATATAAGT GCATAAAATT CTATTTAGGA GCAATACAGT GTATTTTTTA
      121 AAAAAGAAAA AGAACAAAAT TTTAATATAT GTTTTAATAG CTAGTTTAGC TACTTCTCTT
      181 TCATTTGGAT CAGTTGTATA TTATTCATTT TCAGATGCTA ATATTTCTTT TGATACAAAT
      241 TCAAATGGAA TCACTGATGC TGAATTAGCT CCAATTAATA ATGCAACAAA TGATGCACTA
      301 ATTTCAAATA GAGATAATAA ATTAAAACCA AGTTTAGAAA AAATCATTAA AGAATCAGAT
      361 AAAAATAATG AAGATAAATT AGTAATTCCT ATTAAAAAAG ATAAACAACA AGATGCAGCA
      421 AAACCTGAAA TAAAACCTGA AATTAAAAAA CCAGATAGTC CTGTAATCAG ACAAACTACT
      481 AGTAGATCAA AAACTAAAAT TACAATAAAT GGAGTTGAAG TTGAAGCTGA AATTGAAGGA
      541 CCAGCTGGAT TTCATGTTCA CGAACAAGAC AGAACAAGAA AAATCACAAA CCCAACTAAA
      601 CCTTATCAAA ATCATACAGT TGGTAAAATT ATTAGTGTTG AAGTAACTGA TGAATTGAAA
      661 AAAAGTGTTT TAAATAATGC TTTATCAGCT CCTGATGGTC ATGAAGATAA AGGAGCAGGA
      721 TTATTTAATA ATACATTAAT GCAAGTTTTT GATAGTGAGT TAAAAGATGC TAAGGATATA
      781 ATACAAGCTT TAGAAACTTT AGAAGCAATT GGAAAAGTTA ATTCTGATTT TTTTAAAAAC
      841 AACATAGAAC GTTATCAAAA ATTATTAGAT TCACCTAAAG TAGTTGACTT TTTAAAAGAT
      901 GAAGCAAAAA AACAATATCC TGAGTTAAAA GCAAAATTCA AAACTAAAAC TCAAGAATAT
      961 ATTTGATTAA TTCATAATTT AGATCAAAAG AAATTTACTA CAATTGCATC TAAATCTGAA
     1021 AAATATCTAA AAGAAGGATT AACAATTTCA CCAAGAAATG CTTTTATTAA TGAAAATGGA
     1081 GAAATTGATT CTTATTCTTG AGGACCTCCT GGTGAATATA ATACTGTAAC TGCTAGAATG
     1141 CAAAGAGATA ATTCTGAATA TAGAGTATTT GATTATGATG CATGACAAAC TAGAAGTCCT
     1201 GGAGATATTG ATGCTGGTAA TTTTCCTGGT TGAAAAAAAG AAAATGTAAC TTCTCAATTT
     1261 ACTAGTAAGT TTAAATTTTC TGAAAACGAT GGAATTACAG TTACAAGATT AACTAGAGAA
     1321 AAACAAACTA ATGCTCAAGG AAAAATTAAC ACAGGTTTAG TTTTAGAATT AGATGTTTCA
     1381 AATCCAAAAG CATATGAAAA AGCTAAAGAT TTAATCAAAC AATTCAAATC TAATAATGAA
     1441 AAAATCACTT CTTATAGAAT AAAAAATATG GGTGAGATAG ACACTTCTCA AAGTTTTAAA
     1501 CAAATATTAG ATGAACTTCC AGAAGAAATT CCTCAACTAG AGTTATTCTT TTCAGATAAA
     1561 GCAACAAACA CAGCTAGTTT AATTGCTTTA GAAAATAAAA AAATTAAAGA ATTGTCATTA
     1621 TTTACAAATG GTAATTCATT AAGAAATTCT TGATCATATA ATCCATTATC TTTTAGAAAC
     1681 ACAACTTATA TTAATAATTT AGATTACAAT GTTAGTTATG ATTATTCTAA ATATGAAAAA
     1741 ATCTCAACAA GAATTACTTT TAATACATTA GCTTTTGACA AAGATGATTA TAAAGATGAT
     1801 CAAAATTATC AAAGAATTAA TGATGGATTA AGAATGGTAT ATTATGCAAG AAATAATGAA
     1861 CCATTCTTCC AAGGTGCATT TGGTCCTGGT TTAACTCCTG ATAAAAAATT AGGAGATAAT
     1921 AGTTATCCAT CTAAACTAGA TTTTTCAAGA GTTACTGGTA TTAAATCATT AAAAGGATTA
     1981 ATTTTTCATG ATGAATATGA TTCATCAAAT AAACCAAGAA AAATTACTGA ATTAACTTTA
     2041 TACAATAATC AAGATTATTT TGAAATAACT TCAGATGAAT TAGATAAAGC AAACTTAGAA
     2101 CATTTGTCAA CAGGAGAAAA AAGTCCTGAA AAACCTAAAA TTAACTTTAG TAATGGTAAT
     2161 TCTACTAAAG GAATTAGAAT TAAAGCAACT AATGAATTAA CTGAATCTGC TAGAAAAAAT
     2221 CTAGAAAAAT ACTTTGAATA TAGTGATAGT TTAAAATTTA ATGGTAATCA AATTCAAGTA
     2281 GATTCAACTT CAACTAAGTT AAAAGAACAA CTAAAATCTT GAGGATATAA TGTTTCTGAT
     2341 TCAAACACTA GATCATTTAC TTAGTGCTAA AAAAAGGAAA ATAAATAATG AGAAAAATTA
     2401 ACAAATTACT AATGCTAATT TCTTGTTCAA CCCTACTTGT TCCCTTAACT TTATTAGTTT
     2461 CTTGTAAACA ATCATCTAAG AAAATTGTTA GTAGACCTTT AAATGATAGT GAGTTTTTAG
     2521 ATCTAGTAAA TTCATTAAAC ACTGAAAATG ATATTTTAAA ATATGCTGAT ATAAAATACA
     2581 AAGATCCATC TGGTGATTTA ATTAGTAAAG AACAAGTTTT ACCTACTAGA TTAAGCAATA
     2641 ATGATATTTC TATAATTTTT AAAGATCAAT ACGAAAATCA AGTAGGTGCT AGTGTTACTA
     2701 ATATTAAATT AGAAAATCCT AATTCATCTC CTATTTTAAA TGAAGTTATT GTATTTATTG
     2761 AATTTCAAAA TACTAAAACA AGTAAAGTAA AAACAAAAAG TTTTAAGATA TCAGGTTTAA
     2821 ATGCTAAAAA TAGATATGAT CATTCAAGTA GTAAAGTAAT TGATGAATTA GCCTATTTTG
     2881 GTGGTGAAGC TGGTTATACT AAATATACTA ATAATAGTCA AAAAGAAAGA TTTAAATTTG
     2941 ATAATGACAA ATATATTTCT AGACTTGAGT CTGAATACGG TGGTTCTAAA AATTCTATTG
     3001 ATCTAAAGAA TTTTAGAGGT TTAGATACAA AACAAGAAGA TATTAAAAAA TTTGATAATT
     3061 TAGCTCAGTC AAGTAATTTT GATACTTATT ATAATGCTGC TTTAAAAGGA TTTACTCTGC
     3121 CAGTTTATAA TAATGGACAA GTTGATAGTC TAAAAATTTA TGATGGATCT GAAACTATAA
     3181 AAGGTCCATC ACCAATTGAT TCGCTTGGTA GAATAGAAAA AGCTAAAACC AATGGTCTAG
     3241 CAAGAACTTT ACCAAATGAA ATGTATAAGA CTGCTGCTGT TCAAACTTTT CAAGTAAGTT
     3301 TTAAAGGTTG AAAAGATTAT GCTCAAGAAA TAGCAGAAGC TGAATACTAT ATAAAACTAT
     3361 TTGAAAAATG AGATGAACAA CAAATTAAAG ATTATATTTC TAGGCAATTA TGACAGTTAG
     3421 AACAAAATCT TAGATACGAT CTAAATTTAG TAGAAAAAGA CATTGCTACA ACTAATCCTG
     3481 AATTAACTAC TGTAATTAAA GGTTTTAATG ACAAAAAAGA ACAATTAAAA AAAGAATATG
     3541 AAAAAGAAAA GGAAAAATTA TCTTCCTTAA AAAGAGATGG ATTAGTTCAG TGACAAAAAG
     3601 ATGAAATTGA AAAATACAAA AGGAAAAAAG AAGAAAAGAT TTTTCAAACT TCTGAGTCTG
     3661 GAACTATGTG AATAATGGAT TATCTTGACG ATAACGGAAA AACCCCAACT AAATTCTATT
     3721 TTGGGACAAA TTCACACGTC GCTAAGGCTA TAAAAGATGA TTTGATTTCT GTTTCATTAA
     3781 CTAGAATAAA TTCTGATGTT AATGTTGGTC AAACCTTTAA CCTAAATAGT TTTGATAAAA
     3841 ACTTTACAAC TTTTACATTT GAAGCACAAG AAAATAAAAG CAAAATTAGT GATGCTGTTA
     3901 CTGCTATTTT TCACGCAACT GATTTTATAA ATAATGATAA TAATCCTGTA AACTTTTTGG
     3961 AAAAAGATCA AAAAGATAAA TATAAAGATG CTGGTATATT TGCTGATTTT GCTGTTGTTG
     4021 AAATCGATTT TGCAAAATTA TTAGAAAATA CTAATTACAA ACGTTCAATT TGAAATGAAA
     4081 AAGTTGAAAT TTCTGATAAA TCTCCAAGAG AACAAGATAA ACTGATTAAA TTGATAACTA
     4141 ATGATTATCA AAGTAGTGAA AATAAAGTTA AATTTGAATC TAAATCATTA TTAGAAGATG
     4201 ATTTTTATAA TACTTTTGAT AGAAAATTAG ATTTTAACCA GAATAATAAT GAAGATGTGC
     4261 AAAAATATAA AGACTTAAAC AGTTTATATA TTTTGGGTTA TCCATCTTCA AAAGAAGATC
     4321 ATTATCTAGA AAAGTATTAT GACCAACAAC AATTAGATTA TCAAAAATAT GATTATTCAT
     4381 TATGAGTAAA TAGTGAATAT AAGTATTATA AAAACATAAC TAAAAAAGAA GGTTATACTA
     4441 GTTCTTTTAA AGATTATGAA CTAGAAAAAG GAAACTTTTT ATCATATCAA ATTGGATATA
     4501 GATCGTTTAT AAATAAACCT GGATTAACTG ATGCCTTTTT AGCAGTACAT AGAATTGGTA
     4561 ATGATTTATA CACACTTTAT GATAAAGATA AAAAAGCAAT GAAACGTTAC TTTAACTATG
     4621 GTTTAGAGAT ATTACCACGT TTTTATGCAC CAGCTGGAGG AGCATCTGGA TCTAGTGTTA
     4681 GAACAAAAGA TAATAAATTA CTTGCTGTAT TTCATGCTGC TAATTATGTT GCAAAAACAG
     4741 GATTAGCTGT TGTATTTAGA TCTAATGGTT ATGATTATAA TAACTTATTT GGTAAATATA
     4801 AATTAGGTCA ATATGATTTA ATTTATGGTG GTGGAAAAGA CCAACAAACA GGTAGATCAT
     4861 ATAGAGAAGT GATGAAAGAA AAATACAATA ATAAGAAAAG TGCTTTATTT GCTAGTGGGT
     4921 TTAATGATAT ACCTGAGGAT TACAAGTTTA AAGATAATAA AGCCAAATAA GACGAAAGGG
     4981 CCTCGTGATA CGCCTATTTT TATAGGTTAA TGTCATGATA ATAATGGTTT CTTAGACGTC
     5041 AGGTGGCACT TTTCGGGGAA ATGTGCGCGG AACCCCTATT TGTTTATTTT TCTAAATACA
     5101 TTCAAATATG TATCCGCTCA TGAGACAATA ACCCTGATAA ATGCTTCAAT AATATTGAAA
     5161 AAGGAAGAGT ATGAGTATTC AACATTTCCG TGTCGCCCTT ATTCCCTTTT TTGCGGCATT
     5221 TTGCCTTCCT GTTTTTGCTC ACCCAGAAAC GCTGGTGAAA GTAAAAGATG CTGAAGATCA
     5281 GTTGGGTGCA CGAGTGGGTT ACATCGAACT GGATCTCAAC AGCGGTAAGA TCCTTGAGAG
     5341 TTTTCGCCCC GAAGAACGTT TTCCAATGAT GAGCACTTTT AAAGTTCTGC TATGTGGCGC
     5401 GGTATTATCC CGTATTGACG CCGGGCAAGA GCAACTCGGT CGCCGCATAC ACTATTCTCA
     5461 GAATGACTTG GTTGAGTACT CACCAGTCAC AGAAAAGCAT CTTACGGATG GCATGACAGT
     5521 AAGAGAATTA TGCAGTGCTG CCATAACCAT GAGTGATAAC ACTGCGGCCA ACTTACTTCT
     5581 GACAACGATC GGAGGACCGA AGGAGCTAAC CGCTTTTTTG CACAACATGG GGGATCATGT
     5641 AACTCGCCTT GATCGTTGGG AACCGGAGCT GAATGAAGCC ATACCAAACG ACGAGCGTGA
     5701 CACCACGATG CCTGTAGCAA TGGCAACAAC GTTGCGCAAA CTATTAACTG GCGAACTACT
     5761 TACTCTAGCT TCCCGGCAAC AATTAATAGA CTGGATGGAG GCGGATAAAG TTGCAGGACC
     5821 ACTTCTGCGC TCGGCCCTTC CGGCTGGCTG GTTTATTGCT GATAAATCTG GAGCCGGTGA
     5881 GCGTGGGTCT CGCGGTATCA TTGCAGCACT GGGGCCAGAT GGTAAGCCCT CCCGTATCGT
     5941 AGTTATCTAC ACGACGGGGA GTCAGGCAAC TATGGATGAA CGAAATAGAC AGATCGCTGA
     6001 GATAGGTGCC TCACTGATTA AGCATTGGTA ACTGTCAGAC CAAGTTTACT CATATATACT
     6061 TTAGATTGAT TTAAAACTTC ATTTTTAATT TAAAAGGATC TAGGTGAAGA TCCTTTTTGA
     6121 TAATCTCATG ACCAAAATCC CTTAACGTGA GTTTTCGTTC CACTGAGCGT CAGACCCCGT
     6181 AGAAAAGATC AAAGGATCTT CTTGAGATCC TTTTTTTCTG CGCGTAATCT GCTGCTTGCA
     6241 AACAAAAAAA CCACCGCTAC CAGCGGTGGT TTGTTTGCCG GATCAAGAGC TACCAACTCT
     6301 TTTTCCGAAG GTAACTGGCT TCAGCAGAGC GCAGATACCA AATACTGTCC TTCTAGTGTA
     6361 GCCGTAGTTA GGCCACCACT TCAAGAACTC TGTAGCACCG CCTACATACC TCGCTCTGCT
     6421 AATCCTGTTA CCAGTGGCTG CTGCCAGTGG CGATAAGTCG TGTCTTACCG GGTTGGACTC
     6481 AAGACGATAG TTACCGGATA AGGCGCAGCG GTCGGGCTGA ACGGGGGGTT CGTGCACACA
     6541 GCCCAGCTTG GAGCGAACGA CCTACACCGA ACTGAGATAC CTACAGCGTG AGCATTGAGA
     6601 AAGCGCCACG CTTCCCGAAG GGAGAAAGGC GGACAGGTAT CCGGTAAGCG GCAGGGTCGG
     6661 AACAGGAGAG CGCACGAGGG AGCTTCCAGG GGGAAACGCC TGGTATCTTT ATAGTCCTGT
     6721 CGGGTTTCGC CACCTCTGAC TTGAGCGTCG ATTTTTGTGA TGCTCGTCAG GGGGGCGGAG
     6781 CCTATGGAAA AACGCCAGCA ACGCGGCCTT TTTACGGTTC CTGGCCTTTT GCTGGCCTTT
     6841 TGCTCACATG TTCTTTCCTG CGTTATCCCC TGATTCTGTG GATAACCGTA TTACCGCCTT
     6901 TGAGTGAGCT GATACCGCTC GCCGCAGCCG AACGACCGAG CGCAGCGAGT CAGTGAGCGA
     6961 GGAAGCGGAA GAGCGCCCAA TACGCAAACC GCCTCTCCCC GCGCGTTGGC CGATTCATTA
     7021 ATGCAGCTGG CACGACAGGT TTCCCGACTG GAAAGCGGGC AGTGAGCGCA ACGCAATTAA
     7081 TGTGAGTTAC CTCACTCATT AGGCACCCCA GGCTTTACAC TTTATGCTTC CGGCTCGTAT
     7141 GTTGTGTGGA ATTGTGAGCG GATAACAATT TCACACAGGA AACAGCTATG ACCATGATTA
     7201 CGCCAAGCTC GGAATTAACC CTCACTAAAG GGAACAAAAG CTTGCATGCC TGCAGAATTA
     7261 AAAGTTAGTG AACAAGAAAA CAGTGAAGCA CCAGTTTCTG AACCTGATAA ACTGTCTAAC
     7321 AAAACCATTC TATTTATTGA AAAATTCATA ACTACTCCTT TTTTCTCTAA GTTTATTTTA
     7381 TATAAATAAG AGATTGTATT ATATTACTAT TTCTAATATT ATTTCTAAAT TATTATTAGT
     7441 ATGAAGTTAA TTTGTGGATA ACTTACAAAA ACCTAAATTA ATAAAGATTT TTTAttattt
     7501 tgttaaaatt ttattcttca aaatatcaac agtctttttt aattgtttgt ctttttttaa
     7561 catactttca atttttcttt cagcattaat aactgttgta tggtctctac caccttaagc
     7621 accaggtttt ctagtcatac accaagttct aggaccttca ggaacttcaa catcagcagt
     7681 aacagtaaaa cctaatcttt cataaaaagg taaatttcta ggagcactag tttctaaaaa
     7741 agcaggaaca ccagctcttt cagcagcttc aacaccaggt aaaacaacag cactacctaa
     7801 acctttacct tgatgatcag gactaacacc aacagtagct aaaaaccaag caggttcttt
     7861 aggtctatga ggagctaata aaccttccat ttgttgttga gcagctaatc tactaccact
     7921 taattcagcc attctaggac caatttcagc aaaaacagca ccagcttcaa cactttcagg
     7981 agtagtccaa acagcaacag cagcaccatc atcagcaacc caaactttac caatatctaa
     8041 accaactcta gttaaaaata attcttgtaa ttcagtaact ctttcaatat gtctatcagg
     8101 atcaacagta tgtctagtag caggataatc agcaaaagca gcagctaaag ttctaacagc
     8161 tctaggaaca tcatctctag tagctaatct aacagtaggt ttatattcag tcatTCAAAG
     8221 GATCTTATAT TTCCTTTCTC TATTAAGTAG TGTTTTTATT AAAAGCAAAT GTAATTAAAA
     8281 TTACATTGAA TATATAAGAG AAAAATAACA TTAATAATAA TTATTAATTG CTTCTAACCC
     8341 TACTTTATAC AATTTATATC TTTCTTTTTT TCTTTCCCTT ATAGTAGCAA TTGTACATAA
     8401 TTTTTTAAAA AAAACAATAA ATATTTCTTA AAAAAACAAA AAAAGATTTT CCAAATAAAT
     8461 TGCgattcat caatattttt gttaaccatt aaactaagtt taagttcttt taaaatatcg
     8521 tttacgttca tATTTATCTC CAAAAATATT ATAAATTAAA CACTTGTTAA AAATGTGGAA
     8581 AACGTGGAAA AAATCCATAT AATATAGTTA TATTAACACT TTCTAGAAAT TAAAAATCTT
     8641 AATTAAAAGG TGTTATTTAT AACTTATTCA CTTATCCACA ATTAGCTAAT ATTTTTGTTA
     8701 GTAATTTCTA GTTTTATCTA CATTTAATTG AGAAGCTAAA AATTAAGTTT ATAAGTGTAT
     8761 TTTTAAAGCA AAATATTATA TAATTAGGTG TGAATTATGT TATTTTTTTG TAAAGGAGGT
     8821 AAGTATTCGA ATTCGCCCTA TAGTGAGTCG TATTACAATT CACTGGCCGT CGTTTTACAA
     8881 CGTCGTGACT GGGAAAACCC TGGCGTTACC CAACTTAATC GCCTTGCAGC ACATCCCCCC
     8941 TTCGCCAGCT GGCGTAATAG CGAAGAGGCC CGCACCGATC GCCCTTCCCA ACAGTTGCGT
     9001 AGCCTGAATG GCGAATGGCG CGNNNNNNNN NNNNNNNNNN NNNNNNNNNN NNNNNNNNNN
     9061 NNNNNNNNNN NNNNNNNNNN NNNNNNNNNN NNNNNNNNNN NNNNNNNNNN NNNNNNNNNN
     9121 NNNNNNNNNN NNNNNNNNNN NNNNNNCNNN NNNNNNNNNN NNNNNNNNNN NNNNNNNNNN
     9181 NNNNNNNNNN NNNNNNNNNN NNNNNNNNNN NNNNNNNNNN NNNNNNNNNN NNNNNNNNAN
     9241 NNNNNNNNNN NNNNNNNNNN NNNNNNNNNN NNNNNNNNNN NNNNNNNNCC TTTGACGTTG
     9301 GAGTCCACGT TCTTTAATAG TGGACTCTTG TTCCAAACTG GAACAACACT CAACCCTATC
     9361 TCGGTCTATT CTTTTGATTT ATAAGGGATT TTGCCGATTT CGGCCTATTG GTTAAAAAAT
     9421 GAGCTGATTT AACAAAAATT TAACGCGAAT TTTAACAAAA TATTAACGTT TACAATTTCC
     9481 TGATGCGGTA TTTTCTCCTT ACGCATCTGT GCGGTATTTC ACACCGCATA TGGTGCACTC
     9541 TCAGTACAAT CTGCTCTGAT GCCGCATAGT TAAGCCAGCC CCGACACCCG CCAACACCCG
     9601 CTGACGCGCC CTGACGGGCT TGTCTGCTCC CGGCATCCGC TTACAGACAA GCTGTGACCG
     9661 TCTCCGGGAG CTGCATGTGT CAGAGGTTTT CACCGTCATC ACCGAAACGC GCGA
//
