# Supplementary material for: Functional surface expression of immunoglobulin cleavage systems in a candidate Mycoplasma vaccine chassis
Source: Commun Biol. 2024 Jun 28;7:779. doi: 10.1038/s42003-024-06497-8 (PMC11213901; doi:10.1038/s42003-024-06497-8)
Supplement: Supplementary file 5 — Supplementary Data 3 [file 42003_2024_6497_MOESM5_ESM.zip › Plasmids GB/pIVB09_MM1mhp.gb]

LOCUS       pIVB09_MM1mhp           9542 bp ds-DNA     circular     10-APR-2024
DEFINITION  .
FEATURES             Location/Qualifiers
     Promoter        1..231
                     /label="M/M1mhp Promoter"
     Promoter        182..187
                     /label="Putative -10"
     primer          complement(182..231)
                     /label="Temp_MHP-MIBMIP1-F"
                     /note="sequence: AAAAAATAAAAATTATCACATAAATTCAAAGACATTTTAATCTTATTAGAAATTTTCTCCTTTTTTTCTTAGTTAATTTGACTATAAAATCCTAATTATA"
     primer          185..214
                     /label="Verif.ΔMIBMIP1.MHP-R"
                     /note="sequence: aattaggattttatagtcaaattaactaag"
     RBS             221..225
                     /label="Putative SD"
     CDS             232..2319
                     /label="MIB1mhp"
     CDS             232..2319
                     /transl_table=4
                     /translation="MLFYLSKRKKIVLSGLTVAVIAAGMSFFANPQFSNFFRFNSQISYNSKAPSSVAKNDPNDLSFYSPVTNSEFKPLKKQVQKVELIKPPEEKKEQIKPIITITPKKVEPTPPPPAIIPKEKIEAPIISEIPKKTEEKKDDYGSLDYSLIEKALNRYKQGLQAEIKKYEESVSRLEAQVQEIERRYREDFDKDWVRGKIPNSPAGRQLWKEAYERHIDLPKYNLNREKQYLQQLKSRPEKTSFSPDELKWLRQGLLPSTESTNVWEYEDESKNPVINRMKKHNQSRTFNTPGYWGLSPYDISNGNFPGWTRTNKSSEFSSEIGSEYTNSIKVYEYSPNDENEEKSKKQPLKLIELDANDNKAFEKFKEIMAKISQKDSKVQALRIKNIGETHSLQNAEDIFKAIPEQIKTLSVFLNNTGATRSLRGLENKKLKELSIYTEKNSLDDDWQINPNALKNVDFISFDYNNQASYGSNQGKIGGSIVFDGLRWEKNDNIDKINEGLKIVFDSKIEQRVFQGAHGGKGGWPTTLDFSETDVNTFKGIKFDELDKSFNDKVRTWKDDPYAEENYTGFRQLKFKKLIIKGQNSGSKRLNFKFSDLNGAQFSERFASGFESPKVVVKVNGQSIYGYPVYISGSPEGDAILQLQKFIEVANGSGNGISQIYVESEEIKNKVGPTIGTAQVLVGKQVAESSNSGLVN*"
     primer          complement(306..325)
                     /label="SCRMM2mhp-R"
                     /note="sequence: GGGGATTAGCAAAAAAACTC"
     primer          complement(880..902)
                     /label="Inside-MIBMIP1-MHP-F"
                     /note="sequence: CGATTAAGATTATATTTTGGCAG"
     CDS             2363..4798
                     /label="MIP1mhp"
     CDS             2363..4798
                     /transl_table=4
                     /translation="MKNKQFFLLFGLVFTTFSLISWSCSKQTSKENLSTTNQKTSPKTDQKDIEKIRDELKARLNSEYQNFENLPSKQAYQNFGKKLDEIRADLEKLFKNPDLENKQRDWDNTKKSLDYQLEKQNYQIDHLTKLIIGSFNDILKPIEKKQDVPERPKQEIPADKVNQYYEKLKEITPKGQNWAIIKDGKRIVADQYKYDFPDHEYKYFIQKFGGGPARIIGLENPDGLVEYPYGKTKKLPENLKSQLNQEAKKAGQPLYDNAAYRTFVVPKFDSSGKITSIEIPEHQKGDTSPALHVDEATGQLLRGGPGRVGLPRILPNQEYKNLTKNSIGVEIVNGDFLKFRPDGGQGEPEYLDPKEIVHFSKGFHGTMNILDYKKEDGQKYPLTWYFITNAHVLNRLLVANDYHPDSIYGRDEEAYNSYNRQYNTWSLVLTRIKNDVDLNNIMSTTGESRRDAYYDTIRISVRTKSSNLHNAGKQLDQSNNYQIYSDKLNNNQEVPKNAELNVKTVVFGTNVFEKKPGDFTEQEKYKNMEEILDFAIMELTFDNEDQAKLITGDWYKEHQDAKNNQKQSTIISDTNLLNEQEYEKLAPNQFYGLGFPVSEGELNSTLNEYQNKQAWDTRKYSLSPHVNKDHELYFNRDLSNPKLKGGGDLSWSRSYRSFINKPGLTDLFISNAYVSSGFIKVTKYDQHSRTFKETPYLFWGLGTLLDNFTAGAGMSGTGVYKDDKLYSLVFANDRLASTALTLNLRSYGHDYNGYYGKYSLPKYDLIYGSKHQRKSYFQAMQQLYKGKNIKTYLFPNGFDDSNKVDVFGDWK*"
     CDS             5197..5859
                     /label="AmpR"
     CDS             5197..5859
                     /label="Translation 5197-5859"
                     /translation="MSTFKVLLCGAVLSRIDAGQEQLGRRIHYSQNDLVEYSPVTEKHLTDGMTVRELCSAAITMSDNTAANLLLTTIGGPKELTAFLHNMGDHVTRLDRWEPELNEAIPNDERDTTMPVAMATTLRKLLTGELLTLASRQQLIDWMEADKVAGPLLRSALPAGWFIADKSGAGERGSRGIIAALGPDGKPSRIVVIYTTGSQATMDERNRQIAEIGASLIKHW*"
     primer          complement(5834..5854)
                     /label="p414-R2"
                     /note="sequence: AATGCTTAATCAGTGAGGCAC"
     rep_origin      5954..6636
                     /label="ColE1 origin"
     misc_feature    6719..6738
                     /label="MT85.2"
     promoter        6942..6972
                     /label="lac promoter"
     misc_binding    6976..6998
                     /label="LacO"
     primer          6984..7005
                     /label="p414-F1"
                     /note="sequence: GAGCGGATAACAATTTCACACA"
     primer_bind     7004..7024
                     /label="M13-rev"
     promoter        7041..7059
                     /label="T3 promoter"
     primer_bind     7042..7061
                     /label="T3"
     misc_feature    complement(7133..7177)
                     /label="dnaN 5'"
     CDS             complement(7133..7177)
                     /label="Translation 7177-7133"
                     /translation="MNFSINRMVLLDSLS"
     misc_feature    7133..7322
                     /label="oriC_Mferi_Right"
     misc_feature    complement(7182..7187)
                     /label="Shine-Delgarno"
     misc_feature    complement(7182..7190)
                     /label="dnaA box"
     misc_feature    complement(7226..7231)
                     /label="Pribnow box (-10)"
     misc_feature    complement(7281..7289)
                     /label="dnaA_box"
     misc_feature    complement(7323..7442)
                     /label="dnaA_Mferi_3'"
     misc_feature    complement(7443..8042)
                     /label="pac"
                     /note="vntifkey: 21 note: Pac"
     CDS             complement(7443..8042)
                     /label="Translation 8042-7443"
                     /translation="MTEYKPTVRLATRDDVPRAVRTLAAAFADYPATRHTVDPDRHIERVTELQELFLTRVGLDIGKVWVADDGAAVAVWTTPESVEAGAVFAEIGPRMAELSGSRLAAQQQMEGLLAPHRPKEPAWFLATVGVSPDHQGKGLGSAVVLPGVEAAERAGVPAFLETSAPRNLPFYERLGFTVTADVEVPEGPRTWCMTRKPGA*"
     primer          7489..7511
                     /label="YCP.puro-R"
                     /note="sequence: GGAACTTCAACATCAGCAGTAAC"
     primer          complement(7792..7818)
                     /label="YCP.puro-F2"
                     /note="sequence: TTGGACTACTCCTGAAAGTGTTGAAGC"
     misc_feature    complement(8043..8291)
                     /label="PS'"
     misc_feature    complement(8292..8359)
                     /label="dnaA_Mferi_5'"
     misc_feature    8360..8656
                     /label="oriC_Mferi_Left"
     RBS             complement(8365..8370)
                     /label="Shine-Delgarno"
     -10_region      complement(8376..8381)
                     /label=-10
     misc_feature    complement(8402..8410)
                     /label="dnaA_box"
     misc_feature    8473..8481
                     /label="dnaA_box"
     misc_feature    8500..8508
                     /label="dnaA_box"
     misc_feature    8607..8612
                     /label="Pribnow box (-10)"
     misc_feature    8611..8619
                     /label="dnaA box"
     misc_feature    8642..8647
                     /label="Shine-Delgarno"
     primer_bind     complement(8664..8691)
                     /label="T7"
     primer_bind     complement(8690..8707)
                     /label="M13-fwd"
     rep_origin      8851..9306
                     /label="M13 origin"
     rep_origin      8868..9174
                     /label="F1 ori"
     primer          9503..9522
                     /label="SCRpIVBX-F"
                     /note="sequence: ATGTGTCAGAGGTTTTCACC"
ORIGIN
        1 GTTTTCTTAT AATACTAAAA ATTTGACTTT GCAATTATTA TAAGGTATTT TTTTTTTTTT
       61 TTTTTTACTT AATTTTCGGT TTTAAAGACC AAAAATCCTT TAATTCATAG TTTTTTTTGA
      121 AAAAATTTTT TAAATTTCTG CAAAAAAAAA AAAAAAAAAG GTGGTAAAAT ACTAAATTAA
      181 GTATAATTAG GATTTTATAG TCAAATTAAC TAAGAAAAAA AGGAGAAAAT TATGCTGTTT
      241 TATTTATCGA AAAGAAAGAA AATTGTTCTG AGTGGACTTA CAGTTGCTGT AATTGCAGCC
      301 GGAATGAGTT TTTTTGCTAA TCCCCAGTTT AGTAATTTTT TTCGCTTTAA TTCACAGATT
      361 AGTTATAATT CCAAGGCTCC CTCAAGTGTT GCTAAAAACG ATCCAAATGA TCTAAGTTTT
      421 TATTCTCCTG TAACAAATTC TGAGTTTAAA CCACTTAAAA AACAAGTACA AAAAGTCGAG
      481 CTAATCAAAC CTCCTGAAGA AAAAAAAGAG CAAATAAAAC CAATTATAAC CATAACACCT
      541 AAAAAAGTAG AACCAACTCC GCCTCCTCCG GCAATAATAC CTAAGGAGAA AATTGAGGCG
      601 CCAATTATAA GTGAAATTCC CAAAAAAACT GAAGAGAAAA AGGACGACTA TGGATCGCTC
      661 GATTATTCTT TAATCGAAAA AGCGTTAAAC CGTTATAAGC AAGGTCTTCA AGCGGAGATA
      721 AAAAAATATG AAGAAAGTGT TAGCCGTTTG GAAGCACAAG TTCAAGAAAT TGAACGCCGT
      781 TACCGTGAAG ATTTTGACAA AGACTGGGTA AGGGGGAAAA TTCCTAATTC ACCAGCAGGA
      841 AGACAACTAT GAAAAGAAGC TTACGAGCGC CATATTGACC TGCCAAAATA TAATCTTAAT
      901 CGCGAAAAAC AGTATCTTCA GCAGCTAAAA TCACGGCCAG AAAAAACATC CTTTAGTCCC
      961 GATGAATTAA AATGACTTCG TCAAGGACTT TTGCCATCAA CAGAATCCAC GAATGTCTGA
     1021 GAATATGAAG ATGAATCAAA AAATCCTGTA ATTAACAGGA TGAAAAAACA TAATCAAAGC
     1081 CGAACTTTTA ATACTCCCGG ATATTGAGGG CTTTCACCTT ATGATATCTC GAATGGAAAT
     1141 TTTCCAGGTT GGACAAGAAC TAATAAAAGC TCAGAATTTA GTTCTGAAAT TGGCAGTGAA
     1201 TATACAAATT CAATTAAGGT TTATGAATAT AGTCCAAATG ATGAAAATGA GGAAAAAAGT
     1261 AAAAAACAAC CTTTAAAATT AATTGAACTT GATGCAAATG ATAATAAGGC TTTTGAAAAA
     1321 TTTAAGGAAA TAATGGCAAA AATCTCCCAA AAAGATAGCA AAGTTCAAGC TTTAAGAATC
     1381 AAAAATATCG GTGAGACGCA TTCACTCCAG AATGCCGAAG ACATTTTCAA AGCAATCCCT
     1441 GAGCAAATAA AAACTTTATC AGTTTTTCTA AATAATACCG GCGCAACTCG ATCGCTTCGT
     1501 GGACTTGAGA ATAAAAAATT AAAAGAATTA TCAATTTATA CAGAAAAAAA TTCACTAGAT
     1561 GATGACTGGC AAATCAACCC AAATGCGCTG AAAAATGTTG ATTTTATTAG TTTTGACTAT
     1621 AATAATCAAG CATCTTATGG CTCAAATCAG GGCAAAATTG GCGGTTCAAT TGTTTTTGAT
     1681 GGGCTAAGAT GAGAAAAAAA TGATAATATT GACAAGATTA ATGAGGGTCT AAAAATAGTT
     1741 TTTGATTCAA AAATTGAACA AAGAGTTTTT CAAGGTGCCC ACGGTGGAAA AGGTGGATGG
     1801 CCTACTACAC TTGATTTTTC TGAAACTGAT GTAAATACTT TTAAAGGAAT TAAATTTGAT
     1861 GAACTTGATA AAAGTTTTAA TGATAAAGTT AGAACTTGAA AAGATGATCC ATATGCTGAA
     1921 GAAAATTATA CTGGATTTAG GCAGCTAAAA TTCAAGAAAC TGATTATAAA AGGGCAAAAT
     1981 TCTGGCTCTA AGCGTCTAAA TTTTAAATTT TCTGATCTAA ATGGTGCCCA ATTTAGCGAG
     2041 AGATTTGCCA GCGGCTTTGA GAGTCCAAAA GTCGTTGTAA AAGTAAATGG CCAATCAATT
     2101 TATGGCTATC CCGTTTATAT TTCTGGTAGT CCCGAAGGTG ATGCAATTTT GCAGCTGCAA
     2161 AAATTTATCG AAGTTGCTAA TGGTTCAGGG AATGGAATTT CCCAGATTTA TGTTGAAAGC
     2221 GAGGAAATTA AGAATAAAGT TGGCCCAACA ATTGGGACTG CTCAAGTTTT AGTAGGAAAA
     2281 CAAGTAGCAG AATCTTCAAA TTCAGGCCTT GTTAACTAGT TTAAATTTTT TGGGGTAAAT
     2341 TATGCAAAAA AAATACTTTT TTATGAAAAA CAAGCAGTTT TTCTTACTTT TTGGGCTTGT
     2401 TTTTACTACT TTTTCACTAA TATCTTGATC TTGTTCTAAA CAAACAAGCA AGGAAAATCT
     2461 ATCAACAACA AACCAGAAAA CAAGCCCAAA AACAGATCAA AAAGATATTG AAAAAATTAG
     2521 GGATGAACTA AAAGCGCGAC TAAATTCCGA ATACCAAAAT TTTGAAAACT TGCCTTCTAA
     2581 GCAAGCTTAT CAGAATTTTG GTAAAAAACT TGATGAAATT AGAGCTGATC TTGAAAAATT
     2641 ATTCAAAAAT CCTGATCTTG AAAACAAACA GAGAGACTGG GATAATACAA AAAAATCTTT
     2701 AGATTATCAA CTTGAAAAAC AAAATTATCA AATTGATCAT TTAACAAAGT TAATTATTGG
     2761 TTCTTTTAAT GATATTTTAA AACCTATTGA GAAAAAACAG GATGTACCTG AGCGACCAAA
     2821 ACAAGAAATT CCAGCTGATA AAGTTAATCA ATATTATGAA AAATTAAAGG AAATTACACC
     2881 TAAAGGCCAA AATTGAGCGA TTATCAAAGA CGGCAAACGA ATTGTTGCTG ATCAATATAA
     2941 ATATGATTTC CCCGATCATG AATATAAGTA TTTTATTCAA AAATTTGGCG GCGGTCCGGC
     3001 TAGAATCATC GGTCTTGAAA ACCCAGATGG CTTAGTTGAA TACCCTTATG GGAAGACAAA
     3061 AAAATTACCC GAAAATTTAA AATCACAACT TAATCAAGAA GCTAAAAAAG CCGGTCAACC
     3121 TTTATATGAT AATGCCGCTT ATCGAACTTT TGTTGTCCCA AAATTTGATT CTTCTGGTAA
     3181 AATTACTAGT ATCGAGATTC CAGAACATCA AAAAGGAGAT ACATCCCCGG CACTTCATGT
     3241 CGATGAGGCA ACTGGCCAAC TACTAAGAGG TGGACCTGGA AGAGTCGGCC TTCCTCGGAT
     3301 TTTACCAAAC CAAGAATATA AAAATTTAAC AAAAAATTCA ATTGGTGTTG AAATTGTCAA
     3361 TGGAGATTTT CTAAAATTTC GTCCTGATGG CGGCCAAGGT GAACCTGAAT ATTTAGATCC
     3421 AAAAGAAATT GTCCATTTTT CTAAAGGTTT CCATGGGACA ATGAATATTC TCGATTACAA
     3481 AAAAGAGGAT GGCCAAAAAT ATCCGCTTAC TTGATATTTT ATCACAAATG CTCATGTTTT
     3541 AAACCGACTT TTAGTCGCAA ATGACTATCA TCCTGATTCA ATTTATGGCC GTGATGAAGA
     3601 AGCTTATAAT TCTTATAATC GACAATATAA TACTTGATCG CTTGTGCTAA CCAGGATAAA
     3661 AAATGATGTT GACCTCAATA ATATAATGTC AACAACTGGT GAAAGTCGTC GCGATGCTTA
     3721 TTATGATACT ATAAGAATTT CGGTGCGAAC AAAATCAAGT AATCTTCATA ATGCTGGAAA
     3781 ACAATTAGAT CAAAGCAATA ACTACCAAAT CTATAGTGAT AAACTAAATA ATAATCAAGA
     3841 AGTACCAAAA AATGCTGAAC TTAACGTAAA AACAGTGGTT TTTGGGACTA ATGTATTCGA
     3901 AAAAAAACCT GGGGACTTCA CTGAGCAAGA AAAATATAAA AATATGGAAG AAATACTTGA
     3961 TTTTGCAATT ATGGAACTAA CTTTTGATAA TGAAGATCAA GCAAAACTGA TAACAGGGGA
     4021 TTGATATAAG GAGCACCAAG ATGCAAAAAA TAACCAAAAA CAAAGCACAA TTATCTCCGA
     4081 TACTAACCTT TTAAATGAAC AAGAATATGA AAAATTAGCT CCAAATCAGT TTTACGGTCT
     4141 CGGATTTCCA GTCTCAGAAG GCGAACTTAA TTCAACTTTA AACGAATATC AAAATAAACA
     4201 AGCCTGAGAT ACGCGAAAAT ATAGCCTTTC ACCCCATGTT AACAAGGATC ATGAACTTTA
     4261 TTTTAACAGG GATTTATCAA ATCCCAAACT TAAAGGTGGC GGTGATCTTT CTTGGTCAAG
     4321 ATCTTATCGA TCTTTTATAA ATAAGCCCGG ACTAACAGAT CTTTTTATCT CAAATGCTTA
     4381 TGTTTCTTCA GGTTTTATCA AGGTAACTAA ATACGATCAG CACTCGCGAA CTTTCAAGGA
     4441 AACCCCTTAT TTATTTTGAG GTTTAGGAAC CTTGCTGGAT AATTTTACCG CAGGAGCCGG
     4501 GATGTCAGGG ACTGGTGTTT ATAAAGATGA TAAACTTTAT TCACTTGTTT TTGCAAACGA
     4561 CAGACTTGCT TCAACTGCTT TAACTTTAAA TTTAAGATCA TATGGACATG ATTATAATGG
     4621 TTACTATGGT AAATATTCTT TACCAAAATA CGACCTAATT TATGGTTCAA AGCATCAAAG
     4681 AAAATCTTAT TTCCAAGCGA TGCAACAACT TTATAAAGGG AAAAATATAA AAACTTATTT
     4741 ATTTCCTAAT GGTTTTGATG ATAGCAACAA AGTTGATGTT TTTGGTGACT GAAAATAAGA
     4801 CGAAAGGGCC TCGTGATACG CCTATTTTTA TAGGTTAATG TCATGATAAT AATGGTTTCT
     4861 TAGACGTCAG GTGGCACTTT TCGGGGAAAT GTGCGCGGAA CCCCTATTTG TTTATTTTTC
     4921 TAAATACATT CAAATATGTA TCCGCTCATG AGACAATAAC CCTGATAAAT GCTTCAATAA
     4981 TATTGAAAAA GGAAGAGTAT GAGTATTCAA CATTTCCGTG TCGCCCTTAT TCCCTTTTTT
     5041 GCGGCATTTT GCCTTCCTGT TTTTGCTCAC CCAGAAACGC TGGTGAAAGT AAAAGATGCT
     5101 GAAGATCAGT TGGGTGCACG AGTGGGTTAC ATCGAACTGG ATCTCAACAG CGGTAAGATC
     5161 CTTGAGAGTT TTCGCCCCGA AGAACGTTTT CCAATGATGA GCACTTTTAA AGTTCTGCTA
     5221 TGTGGCGCGG TATTATCCCG TATTGACGCC GGGCAAGAGC AACTCGGTCG CCGCATACAC
     5281 TATTCTCAGA ATGACTTGGT TGAGTACTCA CCAGTCACAG AAAAGCATCT TACGGATGGC
     5341 ATGACAGTAA GAGAATTATG CAGTGCTGCC ATAACCATGA GTGATAACAC TGCGGCCAAC
     5401 TTACTTCTGA CAACGATCGG AGGACCGAAG GAGCTAACCG CTTTTTTGCA CAACATGGGG
     5461 GATCATGTAA CTCGCCTTGA TCGTTGGGAA CCGGAGCTGA ATGAAGCCAT ACCAAACGAC
     5521 GAGCGTGACA CCACGATGCC TGTAGCAATG GCAACAACGT TGCGCAAACT ATTAACTGGC
     5581 GAACTACTTA CTCTAGCTTC CCGGCAACAA TTAATAGACT GGATGGAGGC GGATAAAGTT
     5641 GCAGGACCAC TTCTGCGCTC GGCCCTTCCG GCTGGCTGGT TTATTGCTGA TAAATCTGGA
     5701 GCCGGTGAGC GTGGGTCTCG CGGTATCATT GCAGCACTGG GGCCAGATGG TAAGCCCTCC
     5761 CGTATCGTAG TTATCTACAC GACGGGGAGT CAGGCAACTA TGGATGAACG AAATAGACAG
     5821 ATCGCTGAGA TAGGTGCCTC ACTGATTAAG CATTGGTAAC TGTCAGACCA AGTTTACTCA
     5881 TATATACTTT AGATTGATTT AAAACTTCAT TTTTAATTTA AAAGGATCTA GGTGAAGATC
     5941 CTTTTTGATA ATCTCATGAC CAAAATCCCT TAACGTGAGT TTTCGTTCCA CTGAGCGTCA
     6001 GACCCCGTAG AAAAGATCAA AGGATCTTCT TGAGATCCTT TTTTTCTGCG CGTAATCTGC
     6061 TGCTTGCAAA CAAAAAAACC ACCGCTACCA GCGGTGGTTT GTTTGCCGGA TCAAGAGCTA
     6121 CCAACTCTTT TTCCGAAGGT AACTGGCTTC AGCAGAGCGC AGATACCAAA TACTGTCCTT
     6181 CTAGTGTAGC CGTAGTTAGG CCACCACTTC AAGAACTCTG TAGCACCGCC TACATACCTC
     6241 GCTCTGCTAA TCCTGTTACC AGTGGCTGCT GCCAGTGGCG ATAAGTCGTG TCTTACCGGG
     6301 TTGGACTCAA GACGATAGTT ACCGGATAAG GCGCAGCGGT CGGGCTGAAC GGGGGGTTCG
     6361 TGCACACAGC CCAGCTTGGA GCGAACGACC TACACCGAAC TGAGATACCT ACAGCGTGAG
     6421 CATTGAGAAA GCGCCACGCT TCCCGAAGGG AGAAAGGCGG ACAGGTATCC GGTAAGCGGC
     6481 AGGGTCGGAA CAGGAGAGCG CACGAGGGAG CTTCCAGGGG GAAACGCCTG GTATCTTTAT
     6541 AGTCCTGTCG GGTTTCGCCA CCTCTGACTT GAGCGTCGAT TTTTGTGATG CTCGTCAGGG
     6601 GGGCGGAGCC TATGGAAAAA CGCCAGCAAC GCGGCCTTTT TACGGTTCCT GGCCTTTTGC
     6661 TGGCCTTTTG CTCACATGTT CTTTCCTGCG TTATCCCCTG ATTCTGTGGA TAACCGTATT
     6721 ACCGCCTTTG AGTGAGCTGA TACCGCTCGC CGCAGCCGAA CGACCGAGCG CAGCGAGTCA
     6781 GTGAGCGAGG AAGCGGAAGA GCGCCCAATA CGCAAACCGC CTCTCCCCGC GCGTTGGCCG
     6841 ATTCATTAAT GCAGCTGGCA CGACAGGTTT CCCGACTGGA AAGCGGGCAG TGAGCGCAAC
     6901 GCAATTAATG TGAGTTACCT CACTCATTAG GCACCCCAGG CTTTACACTT TATGCTTCCG
     6961 GCTCGTATGT TGTGTGGAAT TGTGAGCGGA TAACAATTTC ACACAGGAAA CAGCTATGAC
     7021 CATGATTACG CCAAGCTCGG AATTAACCCT CACTAAAGGG AACAAAAGCT TGCATGCCTG
     7081 CAGAATTAAA AGTTAGTGAA CAAGAAAACA GTGAAGCACC AGTTTCTGAA CCTGATAAAC
     7141 TGTCTAACAA AACCATTCTA TTTATTGAAA AATTCATAAC TACTCCTTTT TTCTCTAAGT
     7201 TTATTTTATA TAAATAAGAG ATTGTATTAT ATTACTATTT CTAATATTAT TTCTAAATTA
     7261 TTATTAGTAT GAAGTTAATT TGTGGATAAC TTACAAAAAC CTAAATTAAT AAAGATTTTT
     7321 TAttattttg ttaaaatttt attcttcaaa atatcaacag tcttttttaa ttgtttgtct
     7381 ttttttaaca tactttcaat ttttctttca gcattaataa ctgttgtatg gtctctacca
     7441 ccttaagcac caggttttct agtcatacac caagttctag gaccttcagg aacttcaaca
     7501 tcagcagtaa cagtaaaacc taatctttca taaaaaggta aatttctagg agcactagtt
     7561 tctaaaaaag caggaacacc agctctttca gcagcttcaa caccaggtaa aacaacagca
     7621 ctacctaaac ctttaccttg atgatcagga ctaacaccaa cagtagctaa aaaccaagca
     7681 ggttctttag gtctatgagg agctaataaa ccttccattt gttgttgagc agctaatcta
     7741 ctaccactta attcagccat tctaggacca atttcagcaa aaacagcacc agcttcaaca
     7801 ctttcaggag tagtccaaac agcaacagca gcaccatcat cagcaaccca aactttacca
     7861 atatctaaac caactctagt taaaaataat tcttgtaatt cagtaactct ttcaatatgt
     7921 ctatcaggat caacagtatg tctagtagca ggataatcag caaaagcagc agctaaagtt
     7981 ctaacagctc taggaacatc atctctagta gctaatctaa cagtaggttt atattcagtc
     8041 atTCAAAGGA TCTTATATTT CCTTTCTCTA TTAAGTAGTG TTTTTATTAA AAGCAAATGT
     8101 AATTAAAATT ACATTGAATA TATAAGAGAA AAATAACATT AATAATAATT ATTAATTGCT
     8161 TCTAACCCTA CTTTATACAA TTTATATCTT TCTTTTTTTC TTTCCCTTAT AGTAGCAATT
     8221 GTACATAATT TTTTAAAAAA AACAATAAAT ATTTCTTAAA AAAACAAAAA AAGATTTTCC
     8281 AAATAAATTG Cgattcatca atatttttgt taaccattaa actaagttta agttctttta
     8341 aaatatcgtt tacgttcatA TTTATCTCCA AAAATATTAT AAATTAAACA CTTGTTAAAA
     8401 ATGTGGAAAA CGTGGAAAAA ATCCATATAA TATAGTTATA TTAACACTTT CTAGAAATTA
     8461 AAAATCTTAA TTAAAAGGTG TTATTTATAA CTTATTCACT TATCCACAAT TAGCTAATAT
     8521 TTTTGTTAGT AATTTCTAGT TTTATCTACA TTTAATTGAG AAGCTAAAAA TTAAGTTTAT
     8581 AAGTGTATTT TTAAAGCAAA ATATTATATA ATTAGGTGTG AATTATGTTA TTTTTTTGTA
     8641 AAGGAGGTAA GTATTCGAAT TCGCCCTATA GTGAGTCGTA TTACAATTCA CTGGCCGTCG
     8701 TTTTACAACG TCGTGACTGG GAAAACCCTG GCGTTACCCA ACTTAATCGC CTTGCAGCAC
     8761 ATCCCCCCTT CGCCAGCTGG CGTAATAGCG AAGAGGCCCG CACCGATCGC CCTTCCCAAC
     8821 AGTTGCGTAG CCTGAATGGC GAATGGCGCG NNNNNNNNNN NNNNNNNNNN NNNNNNNNNN
     8881 NNNNNNNNNN NNNNNNNNNN NNNNNNNNNN NNNNNNNNNN NNNNNNNNNN NNNNNNNNNN
     8941 NNNNNNNNNN NNNNNNNNNN NNNNNNNNNN NNNNCNNNNN NNNNNNNNNN NNNNNNNNNN
     9001 NNNNNNNNNN NNNNNNNNNN NNNNNNNNNN NNNNNNNNNN NNNNNNNNNN NNNNNNNNNN
     9061 NNNNNNANNN NNNNNNNNNN NNNNNNNNNN NNNNNNNNNN NNNNNNNNNN NNNNNNCCTT
     9121 TGACGTTGGA GTCCACGTTC TTTAATAGTG GACTCTTGTT CCAAACTGGA ACAACACTCA
     9181 ACCCTATCTC GGTCTATTCT TTTGATTTAT AAGGGATTTT GCCGATTTCG GCCTATTGGT
     9241 TAAAAAATGA GCTGATTTAA CAAAAATTTA ACGCGAATTT TAACAAAATA TTAACGTTTA
     9301 CAATTTCCTG ATGCGGTATT TTCTCCTTAC GCATCTGTGC GGTATTTCAC ACCGCATATG
     9361 GTGCACTCTC AGTACAATCT GCTCTGATGC CGCATAGTTA AGCCAGCCCC GACACCCGCC
     9421 AACACCCGCT GACGCGCCCT GACGGGCTTG TCTGCTCCCG GCATCCGCTT ACAGACAAGC
     9481 TGTGACCGTC TCCGGGAGCT GCATGTGTCA GAGGTTTTCA CCGTCATCAC CGAAACGCGC
     9541 GA
//
