# Supplementary material for: Functional surface expression of immunoglobulin cleavage systems in a candidate Mycoplasma vaccine chassis
Source: Commun Biol. 2024 Jun 28;7:779. doi: 10.1038/s42003-024-06497-8 (PMC11213901; doi:10.1038/s42003-024-06497-8)
Supplement: Supplementary file 5 — Supplementary Data 3 [file 42003_2024_6497_MOESM5_ESM.zip › Plasmids GB/pIVB09_MM2mfe.gb]

LOCUS       pIVB09_MM2mfe           9739 bp ds-DNA     circular     10-APR-2024
DEFINITION  .
FEATURES             Location/Qualifiers
     Promoter        1..148
                     /label="M/M2mfe Promoter"
     Promoter        43..48
                     /label="Pribnow box"
     primer          complement(115..148)
                     /label="bbk-Pivb20-MIBMIP2-R"
                     /note="sequence: tatttttctccttaaagatatagatattcttttg"
     primer          complement(115..178)
                     /label="bbk-Pivb20-MIBMIP1-R"
                     /note="sequence: tttgttctttttcttttttaaaaaatacactatttttctccttaaagatatagatattcttttg"
     primer          complement(115..178)
                     /label="bbk-Pivb20-MIBMIP4-R"
                     /note="sequence: tttattttttttctttcttaaaaaatacactatttttctccttaaagatatagatattcttttg"
     RBS             137..141
                     /label="Putative SD"
     CDS             149..2401
                     /label="MIB2mfe"
     CDS             149..2401
                     /transl_table=4
                     /translation="VYFLKKKKNKILIYALLASLATSLSFGSVIYYSFSDSNISFNTLSNGITDAELTPINNPIDDAIVSNRDNKLKPNPNNIIREADKKEPNVLVIPKKQEKEIKEVAKPEVKPEIIRPETTTPKQSTKRVKSQIVINGVTVNAEIEAPPGFTVHQQDKNRNIANPTRPYQNHIVEKILSIEVTQELRNSVIKDSLSGGEGYDKGAGLFQNTLTNVISREIEENKGDIHKALENLEAISKQNSGFFNSSIERYKRLLDSKNVIDYLKPEAKKQYPKLKGEFKTKTQEYLWLIHNLDQSKFTKIASTSEKYLKEGLTISPRSAFINENGEIDSHGWGPPDAYNTVTSRLQRDNSTYRVFDYDQYYNRSSDRIENGTYPGWTKTDATDEFTKKFGFKKGDGITISRLTRDNKTNAEGKINSGLVLELDVSNSTAYEKSKDLIEKFKNHSEKITSYRIKNMGEISSDQKFIDILSSLPEEIPQLELFFSDKATNTASLIALENKKIKELSLYTTGNSLRNSWSYNPLALRNTTWINTIDYNVSAEYPSNLKISTRITFNTLAFDQEDFKDGKYNRINDGLRMVYYARNNEPFFQGAYGPGLSPDQSLGDNSYPTGLDFSRVKGIKSLKGLRFDDEYNPSNKPRKIVELTLFNDNSHFEISANELNEANLEHLSTGENSPIKPKIKFSNGNATTKIRITGSSITDNARVNLEKYFDYSDSLKAGGKQIEVTDINSDLANKLKGWGYSVIQATNKQFT*"
     Primer          complement(395..416)
                     /label="Specific primer 2"
     Primer          complement(509..530)
                     /label="Specific primer 1"
     CDS             2422..4995
                     /label="MIP2mfe"
     CDS             2422..4995
                     /label="Translation 2422-4995"
                     /translation="MTRLNKLLMLISSSTLALPLTLLVSCTSVSKKIISKPIDDKEFLKLVQSIQSENDLLKYADIKFKNSLGTYVNKAEILPTQLEKSYIEITFKDKYENQIFSEVVNVIPSRSVGFSAISEAMVYAELKNSKTGKTKSINFKITGLNKNKTVDAFNQQINNGLEYFNGESGYVSYTQKNQKQRFDFDNKKYITALEHNVNNGSTIDLKKYRNLETKKEHIDKFDKQANNSNFDTYYNAAIKGFTLPVYDDKGEVTGLQINDNPEVNKGHSVVDSLGRDRFKTNGLARTIPNEVYKTAAIQTYQVTFN**KDYSEEIEQANEYIELFSS*TDDQVKSYVGTQLRQLELNFKDDTREIDKQLKETAKDRENIIKTLKEQKTKIDDKYKQDKEKFTKLNKDQLIALQRNEIEEYQKKKDQTTLRDSESGTM*IMDYIDENNPTKFYFGTNSHVAKAIRDNLVSFSLTRLNSDISVGQTFNLNGFDKNFTKFVFEKNENGNKLNEAVSAIFHATDFIKEASNPLNMLEEKQKDKYKDAGIFADFAVIEIDFAKLLNNSDYKHTI*SESHEISNKYKDKKDELISLITNDYVKTGKKIQFESESLLDDKKYKTFDRKLDFNPNIEKELQDYKYLNSLYILGYPIAVEDYYLDKYEDYKQLQSREYDYSL*VNSEYKYYKNLVKKEGTPPSFKEYETEKGNFFSYQIGYRSFIDKPGLTDAFLAAHRVGKKLYTLNENGKPKKYFNYGLEILPRFYAPSGGASGSSVRTKDNKLLAVFHAANNSAKTGLAAVFRSYGYDYKNLFGKYNLGQYDLIYGGGKDQETGKSYREVMNEKYKDKNFKSALFKEGFEKVPSEFEFKNKETI*"
     primer          3937..3954
                     /label="Mferi681k-F"
                     /note="sequence: gcacacgcaactgcttatgta"
     primer          4834..4860
                     /label="Verif-pIVB03-GmR-1-MIBMIP-F"
                     /note="sequence: gatttaatttatggtggtggaaaagac"
     primer          4925..4948
                     /label="MIBMIP3_Mferi_pIVB3-F3"
                     /note="sequence: GGCCGTCGTTTTACActgcactatttaaagaaggttttg"
     CDS             5394..6056
                     /label="AmpR"
     CDS             5394..6056
                     /label="Translation 5394-6056"
                     /translation="MSTFKVLLCGAVLSRIDAGQEQLGRRIHYSQNDLVEYSPVTEKHLTDGMTVRELCSAAITMSDNTAANLLLTTIGGPKELTAFLHNMGDHVTRLDRWEPELNEAIPNDERDTTMPVAMATTLRKLLTGELLTLASRQQLIDWMEADKVAGPLLRSALPAGWFIADKSGAGERGSRGIIAALGPDGKPSRIVVIYTTGSQATMDERNRQIAEIGASLIKHW*"
     primer          complement(6031..6051)
                     /label="p414-R2"
                     /note="sequence: AATGCTTAATCAGTGAGGCAC"
     rep_origin      6151..6833
                     /label="ColE1 origin"
     misc_feature    6916..6935
                     /label="MT85.2"
     promoter        7139..7169
                     /label="lac promoter"
     misc_binding    7173..7195
                     /label="LacO"
     primer          7181..7202
                     /label="p414-F1"
                     /note="sequence: GAGCGGATAACAATTTCACACA"
     primer_bind     7201..7221
                     /label="M13-rev"
     promoter        7238..7256
                     /label="T3 promoter"
     primer_bind     7239..7258
                     /label="T3"
     misc_feature    complement(7330..7374)
                     /label="dnaN 5'"
     CDS             complement(7330..7374)
                     /label="Translation 7374-7330"
                     /translation="MNFSINRMVLLDSLS"
     misc_feature    7330..7519
                     /label="oriC_Mferi_Right"
     misc_feature    complement(7379..7384)
                     /label="Shine-Delgarno"
     misc_feature    complement(7379..7387)
                     /label="dnaA box"
     misc_feature    complement(7423..7428)
                     /label="Pribnow box (-10)"
     misc_feature    complement(7478..7486)
                     /label="dnaA_box"
     misc_feature    complement(7520..7639)
                     /label="dnaA_Mferi_3'"
     misc_feature    complement(7640..8239)
                     /label="pac"
                     /note="vntifkey: 21 note: Pac"
     CDS             complement(7640..8239)
                     /label="Translation 8239-7640"
                     /translation="MTEYKPTVRLATRDDVPRAVRTLAAAFADYPATRHTVDPDRHIERVTELQELFLTRVGLDIGKVWVADDGAAVAVWTTPESVEAGAVFAEIGPRMAELSGSRLAAQQQMEGLLAPHRPKEPAWFLATVGVSPDHQGKGLGSAVVLPGVEAAERAGVPAFLETSAPRNLPFYERLGFTVTADVEVPEGPRTWCMTRKPGA*"
     primer          7686..7708
                     /label="YCP.puro-R"
                     /note="sequence: GGAACTTCAACATCAGCAGTAAC"
     primer          complement(7989..8015)
                     /label="YCP.puro-F2"
                     /note="sequence: TTGGACTACTCCTGAAAGTGTTGAAGC"
     misc_feature    complement(8240..8488)
                     /label="PS'"
     misc_feature    complement(8489..8556)
                     /label="dnaA_Mferi_5'"
     misc_feature    8557..8853
                     /label="oriC_Mferi_Left"
     RBS             complement(8562..8567)
                     /label="Shine-Delgarno"
     -10_region      complement(8573..8578)
                     /label=-10
     misc_feature    complement(8599..8607)
                     /label="dnaA_box"
     misc_feature    8670..8678
                     /label="dnaA_box"
     misc_feature    8697..8705
                     /label="dnaA_box"
     misc_feature    8804..8809
                     /label="Pribnow box (-10)"
     misc_feature    8808..8816
                     /label="dnaA box"
     misc_feature    8839..8844
                     /label="Shine-Delgarno"
     primer_bind     complement(8861..8888)
                     /label="T7"
     primer_bind     complement(8887..8904)
                     /label="M13-fwd"
     rep_origin      9048..9503
                     /label="M13 origin"
     rep_origin      9065..9371
                     /label="F1 ori"
ORIGIN
        1 TTTTAACTAA AATTTTAATA TTGAATATAT AAAAAAATAC TTTAAAATAT CTTAGGTTAG
       61 TTAATGTAAT AAATTTTTAT GTGTTTTTTA ATTTTTATAT TAATATAAAT TAAACAAAAG
      121 AATATCTATA TCTTTAAGGA GAAAAATAGT GTATTTTTTA AAAAAGAAGA AAAATAAAAT
      181 TTTAATATAT GCCTTATTAG CTAGTTTAGC TACATCTTTA TCATTTGGTT CAGTTATTTA
      241 TTATTCTTTT TCTGATTCTA ATATTTCTTT TAATACTTTA TCAAATGGAA TTACTGATGC
      301 TGAATTAACT CCAATTAATA ACCCAATTGA TGATGCCATT GTTTCAAATA GAGATAATAA
      361 ATTAAAACCT AATCCAAATA ATATTATTAG AGAAGCAGAT AAAAAAGAAC CTAATGTATT
      421 AGTTATTCCT AAAAAACAAG AAAAAGAAAT AAAAGAAGTA GCAAAACCAG AAGTAAAACC
      481 TGAAATTATA AGACCAGAAA CAACTACACC TAAACAAAGT ACAAAGAGAG TGAAATCTCA
      541 AATTGTTATT AATGGAGTTA CAGTTAATGC TGAAATTGAA GCGCCACCTG GATTTACAGT
      601 TCATCAACAA GATAAGAATA GAAACATAGC AAATCCCACT AGACCTTATC AAAACCATAT
      661 AGTTGAAAAA ATCTTAAGTA TTGAAGTAAC TCAAGAATTA AGAAATAGTG TTATTAAAGA
      721 TTCATTATCT GGTGGTGAAG GTTATGATAA AGGTGCTGGT CTATTTCAAA ATACACTAAC
      781 AAATGTTATT TCTCGAGAAA TAGAAGAAAA TAAAGGAGAT ATTCATAAAG CATTAGAAAA
      841 CCTTGAAGCT ATCTCAAAAC AAAACTCTGG ATTTTTTAAC TCAAGTATTG AAAGATATAA
      901 AAGATTATTA GATTCAAAAA ACGTAATAGA TTATTTAAAA CCTGAAGCTA AAAAACAATA
      961 TCCTAAATTA AAGGGTGAGT TTAAAACTAA AACTCAAGAA TATTTATGAT TAATTCACAA
     1021 TTTAGATCAG TCTAAATTTA CAAAAATTGC TTCAACTTCA GAAAAATATT TAAAAGAAGG
     1081 TTTAACAATT TCTCCAAGAA GTGCGTTTAT TAATGAAAAT GGAGAAATTG ATTCTCACGG
     1141 TTGAGGACCT CCTGATGCAT ATAATACAGT AACTTCAAGA TTACAAAGAG ACAACTCTAC
     1201 ATATAGAGTT TTTGATTATG ATCAATACTA TAACAGATCA TCAGATAGAA TTGAAAATGG
     1261 AACTTATCCT GGATGAACTA AAACTGATGC AACTGATGAA TTTACTAAAA AATTTGGATT
     1321 TAAAAAAGGT GATGGAATTA CTATTAGTAG ATTAACTAGA GACAATAAAA CTAATGCTGA
     1381 AGGAAAAATT AATTCAGGTT TAGTTTTAGA ATTAGATGTT TCAAATTCAA CAGCATATGA
     1441 GAAATCTAAA GATCTAATAG AAAAATTTAA AAATCATTCA GAAAAAATTA CTTCTTATAG
     1501 AATTAAAAAT ATGGGAGAAA TTAGTTCTGA TCAAAAATTT ATAGATATTC TATCTTCACT
     1561 TCCTGAAGAA ATTCCTCAAC TTGAGTTATT CTTTTCAGAT AAAGCAACAA ATACAGCTAG
     1621 TTTAATTGCT TTAGAAAATA AAAAAATTAA AGAATTATCA TTATACACTA CTGGAAATTC
     1681 ATTAAGAAAT TCTTGATCAT ATAACCCATT AGCTTTAAGA AATACTACTT GAATAAATAC
     1741 TATTGATTAT AATGTTAGTG CTGAATATCC AAGTAATTTA AAAATATCAA CAAGAATTAC
     1801 TTTTAATACA TTAGCATTTG ATCAAGAAGA TTTTAAAGAT GGTAAATACA ACAGAATCAA
     1861 TGATGGTTTA AGAATGGTAT ATTATGCTAG AAATAATGAA CCTTTCTTCC AAGGAGCATA
     1921 TGGTCCTGGG CTTAGTCCTG ATCAATCATT AGGTGATAAT AGTTATCCAA CTGGATTAGA
     1981 TTTTTCTAGA GTTAAAGGTA TTAAATCATT AAAAGGTTTA AGATTTGATG ATGAATATAA
     2041 TCCATCAAAT AAACCTAGAA AAATTGTCGA ATTAACATTG TTTAATGATA ATAGTCATTT
     2101 TGAAATTTCA GCTAATGAAT TAAATGAAGC TAACTTAGAA CATTTATCAA CAGGAGAAAA
     2161 TAGTCCTATT AAACCTAAAA TTAAATTTAG TAATGGTAAT GCTACAACAA AAATAAGAAT
     2221 TACTGGAAGT TCTATAACAG ATAACGCACG TGTAAATCTA GAAAAATACT TTGATTATAG
     2281 TGATAGTTTA AAAGCTGGTG GAAAACAAAT TGAAGTAACT GATATTAATA GTGATCTAGC
     2341 AAACAAACTA AAAGGTTGAG GTTATAGTGT TATTCAAGCA ACTAATAAAC AATTTACTTA
     2401 ATAAAGGAAA AGTTAAAAAT TATGACAAGA TTAAATAAAT TATTAATGTT AATATCATCA
     2461 TCGACTTTAG CTTTACCTTT AACTTTATTA GTTTCTTGTA CTTCAGTTAG TAAAAAAATA
     2521 ATTAGTAAAC CTATTGATGA TAAAGAGTTT TTAAAACTAG TTCAATCTAT TCAATCTGAA
     2581 AACGATCTTT TAAAATATGC AGATATTAAG TTTAAAAATT CTTTAGGAAC TTATGTTAAT
     2641 AAAGCTGAGA TATTACCCAC TCAATTAGAA AAAAGTTATA TAGAAATTAC ATTTAAAGAT
     2701 AAATATGAAA ATCAAATTTT TTCTGAAGTT GTAAATGTAA TTCCTAGTAG ATCTGTTGGT
     2761 TTTTCAGCTA TAAGTGAAGC AATGGTTTAT GCTGAGTTAA AAAATAGTAA AACAGGCAAA
     2821 ACTAAATCTA TTAATTTTAA AATTACTGGT TTAAATAAAA ATAAAACAGT TGATGCTTTT
     2881 AATCAACAAA TCAATAATGG ATTAGAGTAT TTTAATGGTG AATCTGGATA TGTTTCATAT
     2941 ACTCAAAAGA ATCAAAAACA AAGATTTGAT TTTGATAATA AAAAATATAT TACTGCTTTA
     3001 GAACATAATG TTAATAATGG TTCAACTATT GATTTAAAAA AATATAGAAA TTTAGAAACT
     3061 AAAAAAGAAC ATATAGATAA GTTTGATAAG CAAGCTAATA ATAGTAATTT TGATACTTAT
     3121 TATAATGCTG CTATTAAAGG ATTCACTTTA CCAGTTTATG ATGATAAAGG TGAAGTTACA
     3181 GGTTTACAAA TAAATGATAA TCCTGAAGTA AATAAAGGTC ATTCAGTAGT TGATTCACTA
     3241 GGAAGAGATC GATTTAAAAC TAATGGTTTA GCTAGAACCA TACCAAATGA AGTTTATAAA
     3301 ACAGCTGCTA TTCAAACTTA TCAAGTAACT TTTAATTGAT GAAAAGATTA TAGTGAAGAA
     3361 ATAGAACAAG CTAATGAATA TATTGAATTG TTTAGTTCTT GAACTGATGA TCAAGTTAAA
     3421 AGTTATGTTG GAACACAATT ACGTCAATTA GAATTGAATT TTAAAGATGA TACAAGAGAA
     3481 ATTGATAAGC AATTAAAAGA AACAGCAAAA GATAGAGAAA ATATAATAAA AACTCTTAAA
     3541 GAACAAAAAA CAAAAATAGA TGATAAATAT AAACAAGATA AAGAGAAATT TACTAAGTTA
     3601 AACAAAGACC AACTAATAGC TTTGCAAAGA AATGAAATAG AAGAATATCA AAAGAAGAAA
     3661 GATCAAACTA CTCTTAGAGA TTCTGAATCT GGAACTATGT GAATTATGGA TTATATTGAT
     3721 GAAAACAATC CAACAAAGTT CTATTTTGGT ACAAATTCTC ACGTTGCTAA AGCTATAAGA
     3781 GATAATTTAG TTTCATTTTC TTTAACAAGA CTTAATTCAG ATATAAGTGT AGGTCAAACA
     3841 TTTAATTTAA ACGGTTTTGA CAAAAACTTC ACTAAATTTG TTTTTGAAAA AAATGAAAAT
     3901 GGTAATAAAT TAAATGAAGC TGTTAGTGCT ATTTTTCACG CAACTGATTT TATAAAAGAA
     3961 GCTTCAAATC CACTTAATAT GCTTGAAGAA AAACAAAAAG ATAAATACAA AGATGCAGGA
     4021 ATTTTTGCTG ATTTTGCAGT TATTGAAATA GATTTTGCAA AGCTTTTAAA TAATTCAGAC
     4081 TATAAGCACA CTATTTGAAG CGAATCTCAT GAAATATCTA ATAAATATAA GGATAAAAAA
     4141 GATGAATTAA TCAGTCTTAT TACTAATGAT TATGTAAAGA CTGGTAAAAA AATCCAATTT
     4201 GAATCAGAAT CTCTATTAGA TGATAAAAAA TATAAAACAT TTGATAGAAA ACTAGATTTT
     4261 AATCCAAATA TAGAAAAAGA ACTACAAGAT TATAAATACT TAAATAGTCT TTATATACTA
     4321 GGATATCCAA TAGCAGTTGA AGATTATTAT TTAGATAAAT ATGAAGATTA TAAACAATTA
     4381 CAAAGTAGAG AATATGATTA TTCTTTATGA GTAAATAGTG AATATAAATA TTATAAAAAT
     4441 CTAGTTAAAA AAGAAGGAAC CCCTCCTTCA TTTAAAGAAT ATGAAACAGA AAAAGGTAAT
     4501 TTCTTTTCAT ATCAAATAGG ATATAGATCG TTTATAGATA AACCTGGATT AACTGATGCA
     4561 TTTTTAGCAG CTCATAGAGT TGGTAAAAAG TTATATACAT TAAATGAAAA TGGTAAACCT
     4621 AAAAAATACT TTAATTATGG TTTAGAGATT TTACCAAGAT TTTATGCACC AAGTGGAGGG
     4681 GCTTCTGGAT CTAGTGTTAG AACTAAAGAT AATAAATTAT TAGCAGTGTT TCATGCAGCT
     4741 AATAATTCGG CAAAAACCGG ATTAGCCGCA GTGTTTAGAT CATATGGTTA TGATTATAAA
     4801 AACTTATTTG GTAAATATAA CCTAGGTCAA TATGATTTAA TTTATGGTGG TGGAAAAGAC
     4861 CAAGAAACTG GTAAATCATA TAGAGAAGTT ATGAACGAAA AATATAAAGA TAAAAACTTC
     4921 AAATCTGCAC TATTTAAAGA AGGTTTTGAA AAAGTACCAA GTGAGTTTGA ATTTAAAAAT
     4981 AAAGAAACTA TATAAGACGA AAGGGCCTCG TGATACGCCT ATTTTTATAG GTTAATGTCA
     5041 TGATAATAAT GGTTTCTTAG ACGTCAGGTG GCACTTTTCG GGGAAATGTG CGCGGAACCC
     5101 CTATTTGTTT ATTTTTCTAA ATACATTCAA ATATGTATCC GCTCATGAGA CAATAACCCT
     5161 GATAAATGCT TCAATAATAT TGAAAAAGGA AGAGTATGAG TATTCAACAT TTCCGTGTCG
     5221 CCCTTATTCC CTTTTTTGCG GCATTTTGCC TTCCTGTTTT TGCTCACCCA GAAACGCTGG
     5281 TGAAAGTAAA AGATGCTGAA GATCAGTTGG GTGCACGAGT GGGTTACATC GAACTGGATC
     5341 TCAACAGCGG TAAGATCCTT GAGAGTTTTC GCCCCGAAGA ACGTTTTCCA ATGATGAGCA
     5401 CTTTTAAAGT TCTGCTATGT GGCGCGGTAT TATCCCGTAT TGACGCCGGG CAAGAGCAAC
     5461 TCGGTCGCCG CATACACTAT TCTCAGAATG ACTTGGTTGA GTACTCACCA GTCACAGAAA
     5521 AGCATCTTAC GGATGGCATG ACAGTAAGAG AATTATGCAG TGCTGCCATA ACCATGAGTG
     5581 ATAACACTGC GGCCAACTTA CTTCTGACAA CGATCGGAGG ACCGAAGGAG CTAACCGCTT
     5641 TTTTGCACAA CATGGGGGAT CATGTAACTC GCCTTGATCG TTGGGAACCG GAGCTGAATG
     5701 AAGCCATACC AAACGACGAG CGTGACACCA CGATGCCTGT AGCAATGGCA ACAACGTTGC
     5761 GCAAACTATT AACTGGCGAA CTACTTACTC TAGCTTCCCG GCAACAATTA ATAGACTGGA
     5821 TGGAGGCGGA TAAAGTTGCA GGACCACTTC TGCGCTCGGC CCTTCCGGCT GGCTGGTTTA
     5881 TTGCTGATAA ATCTGGAGCC GGTGAGCGTG GGTCTCGCGG TATCATTGCA GCACTGGGGC
     5941 CAGATGGTAA GCCCTCCCGT ATCGTAGTTA TCTACACGAC GGGGAGTCAG GCAACTATGG
     6001 ATGAACGAAA TAGACAGATC GCTGAGATAG GTGCCTCACT GATTAAGCAT TGGTAACTGT
     6061 CAGACCAAGT TTACTCATAT ATACTTTAGA TTGATTTAAA ACTTCATTTT TAATTTAAAA
     6121 GGATCTAGGT GAAGATCCTT TTTGATAATC TCATGACCAA AATCCCTTAA CGTGAGTTTT
     6181 CGTTCCACTG AGCGTCAGAC CCCGTAGAAA AGATCAAAGG ATCTTCTTGA GATCCTTTTT
     6241 TTCTGCGCGT AATCTGCTGC TTGCAAACAA AAAAACCACC GCTACCAGCG GTGGTTTGTT
     6301 TGCCGGATCA AGAGCTACCA ACTCTTTTTC CGAAGGTAAC TGGCTTCAGC AGAGCGCAGA
     6361 TACCAAATAC TGTCCTTCTA GTGTAGCCGT AGTTAGGCCA CCACTTCAAG AACTCTGTAG
     6421 CACCGCCTAC ATACCTCGCT CTGCTAATCC TGTTACCAGT GGCTGCTGCC AGTGGCGATA
     6481 AGTCGTGTCT TACCGGGTTG GACTCAAGAC GATAGTTACC GGATAAGGCG CAGCGGTCGG
     6541 GCTGAACGGG GGGTTCGTGC ACACAGCCCA GCTTGGAGCG AACGACCTAC ACCGAACTGA
     6601 GATACCTACA GCGTGAGCAT TGAGAAAGCG CCACGCTTCC CGAAGGGAGA AAGGCGGACA
     6661 GGTATCCGGT AAGCGGCAGG GTCGGAACAG GAGAGCGCAC GAGGGAGCTT CCAGGGGGAA
     6721 ACGCCTGGTA TCTTTATAGT CCTGTCGGGT TTCGCCACCT CTGACTTGAG CGTCGATTTT
     6781 TGTGATGCTC GTCAGGGGGG CGGAGCCTAT GGAAAAACGC CAGCAACGCG GCCTTTTTAC
     6841 GGTTCCTGGC CTTTTGCTGG CCTTTTGCTC ACATGTTCTT TCCTGCGTTA TCCCCTGATT
     6901 CTGTGGATAA CCGTATTACC GCCTTTGAGT GAGCTGATAC CGCTCGCCGC AGCCGAACGA
     6961 CCGAGCGCAG CGAGTCAGTG AGCGAGGAAG CGGAAGAGCG CCCAATACGC AAACCGCCTC
     7021 TCCCCGCGCG TTGGCCGATT CATTAATGCA GCTGGCACGA CAGGTTTCCC GACTGGAAAG
     7081 CGGGCAGTGA GCGCAACGCA ATTAATGTGA GTTACCTCAC TCATTAGGCA CCCCAGGCTT
     7141 TACACTTTAT GCTTCCGGCT CGTATGTTGT GTGGAATTGT GAGCGGATAA CAATTTCACA
     7201 CAGGAAACAG CTATGACCAT GATTACGCCA AGCTCGGAAT TAACCCTCAC TAAAGGGAAC
     7261 AAAAGCTTGC ATGCCTGCAG AATTAAAAGT TAGTGAACAA GAAAACAGTG AAGCACCAGT
     7321 TTCTGAACCT GATAAACTGT CTAACAAAAC CATTCTATTT ATTGAAAAAT TCATAACTAC
     7381 TCCTTTTTTC TCTAAGTTTA TTTTATATAA ATAAGAGATT GTATTATATT ACTATTTCTA
     7441 ATATTATTTC TAAATTATTA TTAGTATGAA GTTAATTTGT GGATAACTTA CAAAAACCTA
     7501 AATTAATAAA GATTTTTTAt tattttgtta aaattttatt cttcaaaata tcaacagtct
     7561 tttttaattg tttgtctttt tttaacatac tttcaatttt tctttcagca ttaataactg
     7621 ttgtatggtc tctaccacct taagcaccag gttttctagt catacaccaa gttctaggac
     7681 cttcaggaac ttcaacatca gcagtaacag taaaacctaa tctttcataa aaaggtaaat
     7741 ttctaggagc actagtttct aaaaaagcag gaacaccagc tctttcagca gcttcaacac
     7801 caggtaaaac aacagcacta cctaaacctt taccttgatg atcaggacta acaccaacag
     7861 tagctaaaaa ccaagcaggt tctttaggtc tatgaggagc taataaacct tccatttgtt
     7921 gttgagcagc taatctacta ccacttaatt cagccattct aggaccaatt tcagcaaaaa
     7981 cagcaccagc ttcaacactt tcaggagtag tccaaacagc aacagcagca ccatcatcag
     8041 caacccaaac tttaccaata tctaaaccaa ctctagttaa aaataattct tgtaattcag
     8101 taactctttc aatatgtcta tcaggatcaa cagtatgtct agtagcagga taatcagcaa
     8161 aagcagcagc taaagttcta acagctctag gaacatcatc tctagtagct aatctaacag
     8221 taggtttata ttcagtcatT CAAAGGATCT TATATTTCCT TTCTCTATTA AGTAGTGTTT
     8281 TTATTAAAAG CAAATGTAAT TAAAATTACA TTGAATATAT AAGAGAAAAA TAACATTAAT
     8341 AATAATTATT AATTGCTTCT AACCCTACTT TATACAATTT ATATCTTTCT TTTTTTCTTT
     8401 CCCTTATAGT AGCAATTGTA CATAATTTTT TAAAAAAAAC AATAAATATT TCTTAAAAAA
     8461 ACAAAAAAAG ATTTTCCAAA TAAATTGCga ttcatcaata tttttgttaa ccattaaact
     8521 aagtttaagt tcttttaaaa tatcgtttac gttcatATTT ATCTCCAAAA ATATTATAAA
     8581 TTAAACACTT GTTAAAAATG TGGAAAACGT GGAAAAAATC CATATAATAT AGTTATATTA
     8641 ACACTTTCTA GAAATTAAAA ATCTTAATTA AAAGGTGTTA TTTATAACTT ATTCACTTAT
     8701 CCACAATTAG CTAATATTTT TGTTAGTAAT TTCTAGTTTT ATCTACATTT AATTGAGAAG
     8761 CTAAAAATTA AGTTTATAAG TGTATTTTTA AAGCAAAATA TTATATAATT AGGTGTGAAT
     8821 TATGTTATTT TTTTGTAAAG GAGGTAAGTA TTCGAATTCG CCCTATAGTG AGTCGTATTA
     8881 CAATTCACTG GCCGTCGTTT TACAACGTCG TGACTGGGAA AACCCTGGCG TTACCCAACT
     8941 TAATCGCCTT GCAGCACATC CCCCCTTCGC CAGCTGGCGT AATAGCGAAG AGGCCCGCAC
     9001 CGATCGCCCT TCCCAACAGT TGCGTAGCCT GAATGGCGAA TGGCGCGNNN NNNNNNNNNN
     9061 NNNNNNNNNN NNNNNNNNNN NNNNNNNNNN NNNNNNNNNN NNNNNNNNNN NNNNNNNNNN
     9121 NNNNNNNNNN NNNNNNNNNN NNNNNNNNNN NNNNNNNNNN NNNNNNNNNN NCNNNNNNNN
     9181 NNNNNNNNNN NNNNNNNNNN NNNNNNNNNN NNNNNNNNNN NNNNNNNNNN NNNNNNNNNN
     9241 NNNNNNNNNN NNNNNNNNNN NNNANNNNNN NNNNNNNNNN NNNNNNNNNN NNNNNNNNNN
     9301 NNNNNNNNNN NNNCCTTTGA CGTTGGAGTC CACGTTCTTT AATAGTGGAC TCTTGTTCCA
     9361 AACTGGAACA ACACTCAACC CTATCTCGGT CTATTCTTTT GATTTATAAG GGATTTTGCC
     9421 GATTTCGGCC TATTGGTTAA AAAATGAGCT GATTTAACAA AAATTTAACG CGAATTTTAA
     9481 CAAAATATTA ACGTTTACAA TTTCCTGATG CGGTATTTTC TCCTTACGCA TCTGTGCGGT
     9541 ATTTCACACC GCATATGGTG CACTCTCAGT ACAATCTGCT CTGATGCCGC ATAGTTAAGC
     9601 CAGCCCCGAC ACCCGCCAAC ACCCGCTGAC GCGCCCTGAC GGGCTTGTCT GCTCCCGGCA
     9661 TCCGCTTACA GACAAGCTGT GACCGTCTCC GGGAGCTGCA TGTGTCAGAG GTTTTCACCG
     9721 TCATCACCGA AACGCGCGA
//
