# Supplementary material for: Functional surface expression of immunoglobulin cleavage systems in a candidate Mycoplasma vaccine chassis
Source: Commun Biol. 2024 Jun 28;7:779. doi: 10.1038/s42003-024-06497-8 (PMC11213901; doi:10.1038/s42003-024-06497-8)
Supplement: Supplementary file 5 — Supplementary Data 3 [file 42003_2024_6497_MOESM5_ESM.zip › Plasmids GB/pIVB09_MM2mhp.gb]

LOCUS       pIVB09_MM2mhp           9970 bp ds-DNA     circular     10-APR-2024
DEFINITION  .
FEATURES             Location/Qualifiers
     Promoter        1..245
                     /label="M/M2mhp Promoter"
     Pribnow box     194..199
                     /label="Putative -10"
     SD              235..240
                     /label="RBS"
     CDS             246..2744
                     /label="MIB2mhp"
     CDS             246..2744
                     /transl_table=4
                     /translation="MLFYLSKRKKIVLTGLTVAVIAAGMSFFANPQFSNFFRFNSQISYNSKAPSSVAKNDPNDLSFYSPVTNSEFDPLKKSQPKADLIKPLEEKKEDIKPQQIQKEEIKPEAEKESFDLITTPKTQTSQNPEQTQTETPKRVDAEYGYVTLDWSGLKVKAYVKKKPNRQYSTYDLQNDLANRKPYQAQVVDEVLSIEVTPEIREANRKNAAQALKNSVQGSAFSIYADTIAQGDDKVAAVVAQNYENYYKNMFLKWRELFENGDKVRDFLTQEGYNKYPDIKSKYESDLAKAEIEIRKAEAEVQKIYSERPPRTGFDGSGKETFTEENKIKLRDWQVKYNEAIKKQEAAKQLKEDAKNTKYAKLIYYLDYSKFVKNSKENDDYLSKGFTINPDNSNISVDAEGTLRSNSWSPLINQVTSVYKKDNETRRAFGYGSYWWRSGGQILDGTYEGWTKKDITSSQEYAKYSVSKSDGIEIAELTKNTDNTAQTARDKGVVITIDFSNESGYKKTKRLIEDLKKDGKQITSYRFFHIGKNDANQKFKDILETLPENLPQLELLFDNTNTSALLALENKKIDELTIYTEGNSLSDDWAINPWALKNTAWYNTNDYNVSFDYAPGTKVATRITFNSLAFDDSDYKGNGDYKRINDGLRMAYWTRNNEKVFQGSWGPGLSPDIKESENSYPTGLDLTRVKKMKSLKGLIFSDQQKSTNSKPRRLTRIGLYNDSENFEIPVDELNHAQFDVLDTHPMMRPKPKIFFANNSATKRIKVTGNGTLTSQGATNLRILLENGRQKHDDTKIFTDQRIIVDPSNSALAASLSSAGFQVDQSATSQIKFN*"
     primer          complement(320..339)
                     /label="SCRMM2mhp-R"
                     /note="sequence: GGGGATTAGCAAAAAAACTC"
     CDS             2758..5226
                     /label="MIP2mhp"
     CDS             2758..5226
                     /transl_table=4
                     /translation="MKKKSNFKLLLTKNWIIPSIFSFPFLISAACSNQKQQENKDSLDQNGQDLDKKEQKPAPSILKDQEITKENLDKLPIILKKIDGSTNFENLTIESVGNDFSRLEFETPNEDDQKLIDIKVLNKKYLNSDFETSLNEGALIFNLKISSKKNPEIVLEKDVPISGFRKSRSSEINFNYGKRFAPDSDNEWSQYFAKNNYQRYTYDAKKYMETLEKQLAYISGLPYFDIKSWRPEVKRNQEQINKYNEKAKELKLDSYEDALKKGFTMPVYDANGNVEGLKLLDRDEIPKGPAWWDLINRNENQASGLARYIPNEKYKKAALQTYSVYFAWPATIDDVGAEYIKPFLEGQRIGANPMQQTSRGTMWILDFVPPTDSSQQPTKWYFGTNNHVVESYKKNASHFSMTILKPEVGIRTKLKTAKGASDESYLTASFSRENLEQNAKTDNPQNKTAEYISPDDYGIPGIRIIYRATDFMTTSPKDFLSEADKKNEKYKDIEEFADFAVLEVDFSKFKVPDQYSSRNEFIKAITNDYYNKKEDHIKFLKTSYLKNYEKADTKLATTDNSKKENTDQLFIVGYPQATGDFFLDKYQDSYDYNHSKIGYSLWMNSESSFYNNLASDENNPESKSQDNANKGNYLSLNIGYRSFADKPGLADGFITVPKVGKELSKSTIMADPVHKKQVKKEVIENGKKIIKDLGELDVLNQKAYLGYGLYYIPRHFAPYGGASGSSIRNQNNELVGIYFVSNQTAKTGLAVAFRSEGFDYKGLYGKYNLPQYDLIYGGGKEQKTSFRQALETIYGSEFKTNLFKNGVKEIPADYKFNNSNSN*"
     primer          complement(5283..5301)
                     /label="SCRpIVBX-R"
                     /note="sequence: CACCTGACGTCTAAGAAAC"
     CDS             5625..6287
                     /label="AmpR"
     CDS             5625..6287
                     /label="Translation 5625-6287"
                     /translation="MSTFKVLLCGAVLSRIDAGQEQLGRRIHYSQNDLVEYSPVTEKHLTDGMTVRELCSAAITMSDNTAANLLLTTIGGPKELTAFLHNMGDHVTRLDRWEPELNEAIPNDERDTTMPVAMATTLRKLLTGELLTLASRQQLIDWMEADKVAGPLLRSALPAGWFIADKSGAGERGSRGIIAALGPDGKPSRIVVIYTTGSQATMDERNRQIAEIGASLIKHW*"
     rep_origin      6382..7064
                     /label="ColE1 origin"
     misc_feature    7147..7166
                     /label="MT85.2"
     promoter        7370..7400
                     /label="lac promoter"
     misc_binding    7404..7426
                     /label="LacO"
     primer_bind     7432..7452
                     /label="M13-rev"
     promoter        7469..7487
                     /label="T3 promoter"
     primer_bind     7470..7489
                     /label="T3"
     misc_feature    complement(7561..7605)
                     /label="dnaN 5'"
     CDS             complement(7561..7605)
                     /label="Translation 7605-7561"
                     /translation="MNFSINRMVLLDSLS"
     misc_feature    7561..7750
                     /label="oriC_Mferi_Right"
     misc_feature    complement(7610..7615)
                     /label="Shine-Delgarno"
     misc_feature    complement(7610..7618)
                     /label="dnaA box"
     misc_feature    complement(7654..7659)
                     /label="Pribnow box (-10)"
     misc_feature    complement(7709..7717)
                     /label="dnaA_box"
     misc_feature    complement(7751..7870)
                     /label="dnaA_Mferi_3'"
     misc_feature    complement(7871..8470)
                     /label="pac"
                     /note="vntifkey: 21 note: Pac"
     CDS             complement(7871..8470)
                     /label="Translation 8470-7871"
                     /translation="MTEYKPTVRLATRDDVPRAVRTLAAAFADYPATRHTVDPDRHIERVTELQELFLTRVGLDIGKVWVADDGAAVAVWTTPESVEAGAVFAEIGPRMAELSGSRLAAQQQMEGLLAPHRPKEPAWFLATVGVSPDHQGKGLGSAVVLPGVEAAERAGVPAFLETSAPRNLPFYERLGFTVTADVEVPEGPRTWCMTRKPGA*"
     misc_feature    complement(8471..8719)
                     /label="PS'"
     misc_feature    complement(8720..8787)
                     /label="dnaA_Mferi_5'"
     misc_feature    8788..9084
                     /label="oriC_Mferi_Left"
     RBS             complement(8793..8798)
                     /label="Shine-Delgarno"
     -10_region      complement(8804..8809)
                     /label=-10
     misc_feature    complement(8830..8838)
                     /label="dnaA_box"
     misc_feature    8901..8909
                     /label="dnaA_box"
     misc_feature    8928..8936
                     /label="dnaA_box"
     misc_feature    9035..9040
                     /label="Pribnow box (-10)"
     misc_feature    9039..9047
                     /label="dnaA box"
     misc_feature    9070..9075
                     /label="Shine-Delgarno"
     primer_bind     complement(9092..9119)
                     /label="T7"
     primer_bind     complement(9118..9135)
                     /label="M13-fwd"
     rep_origin      9279..9734
                     /label="M13 origin"
     rep_origin      9296..9602
                     /label="F1 ori"
     primer          9931..9950
                     /label="SCRpIVBX-F"
                     /note="sequence: ATGTGTCAGAGGTTTTCACC"
ORIGIN
        1 ACAGGTAAAA TTTATTTATT CTTTTAAAGT AGAAATTTTT TTATTTATAT TATATAATAA
       61 GGAGTTTAAA AGCAACTTAT CCAAATAGCA AAAATTTTTG TTTCTGGCTA AGTTAAAAAA
      121 TCTTAATTAT ACCATAAAAA ATTTAAAAAT TAAAAAAATT TTTATGAATC TGTGGTAGAA
      181 TTATATCTCA ATATATAATA TAAATAAGGA AAATTAAGCG GCTGACAGAA AAAAAGGAGA
      241 AAATTATGCT GTTTTATTTA TCGAAAAGAA AAAAAATTGT TTTGACCGGA CTTACAGTTG
      301 CTGTAATTGC AGCCGGAATG AGTTTTTTTG CTAATCCCCA GTTTAGTAAT TTTTTTCGCT
      361 TTAATTCACA GATTAGTTAT AATTCCAAAG CTCCCTCAAG TGTTGCTAAA AACGATCCAA
      421 ATGATCTAAG TTTTTATTCT CCTGTAACAA ATTCAGAATT TGACCCGCTT AAAAAAAGTC
      481 AGCCAAAAGC GGATCTAATC AAACCTCTTG AAGAAAAAAA AGAGGACATA AAACCTCAAC
      541 AAATCCAAAA AGAAGAAATA AAACCAGAAG CTGAAAAAGA AAGTTTTGAT CTAATTACTA
      601 CCCCAAAAAC GCAAACAAGC CAAAATCCAG AACAGACCCA AACTGAGACA CCAAAACGCG
      661 TTGATGCCGA ATATGGATAT GTCACCCTTG ATTGATCAGG CCTAAAAGTT AAAGCTTATG
      721 TCAAGAAAAA ACCAAATCGC CAGTATTCAA CTTATGATCT CCAAAATGAT TTAGCTAATC
      781 GCAAACCTTA CCAGGCCCAA GTTGTTGATG AAGTTCTAAG TATTGAAGTT ACCCCTGAAA
      841 TTCGGGAAGC AAACAGAAAA AATGCAGCCC AGGCTCTTAA AAATTCCGTT CAAGGCTCAG
      901 CTTTTAGTAT TTATGCTGAT ACAATCGCTC AAGGCGATGA TAAAGTTGCG GCAGTTGTTG
      961 CCCAAAATTA TGAAAATTAT TATAAAAATA TGTTTTTAAA ATGGCGGGAA TTATTTGAAA
     1021 ATGGCGATAA AGTAAGAGAT TTTCTAACCC AAGAAGGTTA TAATAAATAT CCGGATATCA
     1081 AAAGCAAATA TGAATCTGAT CTTGCCAAAG CCGAAATTGA AATCCGTAAA GCTGAAGCAG
     1141 AAGTCCAAAA AATCTACAGT GAAAGACCCC CAAGAACTGG ATTTGATGGC TCAGGAAAAG
     1201 AAACTTTTAC CGAAGAAAAT AAAATAAAAC TACGTGATTG ACAAGTAAAA TATAATGAAG
     1261 CAATCAAAAA ACAAGAAGCA GCAAAACAAT TAAAAGAAGA TGCAAAAAAT ACTAAATATG
     1321 CCAAGTTAAT TTATTATCTT GATTATTCTA AATTTGTTAA AAATTCAAAA GAAAATGATG
     1381 ACTATCTTTC AAAAGGATTT ACAATCAATC CGGATAATTC CAATATTTCC GTTGATGCTG
     1441 AAGGTACACT AAGGTCAAAT TCTTGATCAC CTTTGATTAA TCAAGTAACT TCAGTCTATA
     1501 AAAAAGATAA TGAAACCAGA CGAGCTTTTG GTTATGGAAG TTATTGATGA AGATCTGGGG
     1561 GCCAAATTCT TGATGGAACT TATGAAGGAT GAACTAAAAA AGATATTACT TCTTCGCAAG
     1621 AATATGCAAA ATATTCTGTA TCTAAATCAG ATGGAATCGA AATTGCCGAG CTGACCAAAA
     1681 ATACAGATAA TACTGCCCAA ACTGCTCGCG ATAAAGGGGT AGTAATCACA ATTGACTTTT
     1741 CAAATGAATC AGGGTATAAA AAAACAAAAA GACTAATCGA AGATCTTAAA AAAGATGGAA
     1801 AACAAATCAC CTCTTATCGT TTTTTTCATA TTGGAAAAAA CGATGCAAAC CAGAAATTCA
     1861 AGGATATTCT AGAAACTCTC CCAGAAAATT TACCCCAACT TGAACTTTTA TTTGATAATA
     1921 CAAATACTTC CGCCCTTTTA GCTTTAGAAA ATAAAAAAAT TGATGAACTT ACAATTTATA
     1981 CCGAAGGAAA TTCACTTTCT GATGACTGAG CAATTAACCC TTGAGCTCTA AAAAACACGG
     2041 CCTGATATAA TACAAACGAT TATAATGTTA GTTTTGATTA TGCTCCAGGA ACTAAAGTTG
     2101 CAACTAGAAT TACTTTTAAT TCTTTAGCTT TTGATGATAG TGACTATAAA GGAAATGGGG
     2161 ATTATAAAAG GATAAATGAT GGTCTAAGAA TGGCTTATTG AACTAGAAAT AATGAAAAAG
     2221 TTTTCCAAGG TAGCTGAGGT CCTGGCCTAA GTCCGGATAT TAAAGAATCC GAGAATTCTT
     2281 ATCCAACCGG ACTTGATCTT ACAAGGGTCA AAAAAATGAA ATCACTTAAA GGTCTAATTT
     2341 TCTCTGATCA ACAAAAATCT ACAAATTCAA AACCAAGAAG ACTAACTCGA ATTGGCCTTT
     2401 ATAATGACTC AGAAAATTTT GAAATTCCAG TTGATGAACT AAATCATGCC CAGTTTGATG
     2461 TCCTTGATAC CCATCCGATG ATGCGACCAA AACCAAAAAT TTTCTTTGCA AATAATTCAG
     2521 CAACAAAACG GATTAAAGTT ACAGGAAATG GGACTCTAAC TTCTCAGGGG GCAACTAATC
     2581 TCCGCATTCT TTTAGAAAAT GGTCGACAAA AACATGATGA TACAAAAATT TTTACTGATC
     2641 AAAGAATAAT TGTCGATCCT AGTAATTCTG CGCTTGCTGC TTCGCTTAGT TCAGCCGGAT
     2701 TTCAAGTTGA TCAGTCAGCA ACTTCGCAAA TTAAGTTTAA TTAATTAGGT AATAATTATG
     2761 AAAAAAAAGT CAAATTTTAA ACTTTTACTA ACAAAAAACT GGATAATTCC TAGTATTTTT
     2821 TCATTCCCTT TTTTGATCTC AGCTGCTTGT TCTAACCAAA AACAACAAGA AAATAAGGAT
     2881 TCTTTAGATC AAAACGGTCA AGATTTAGAC AAAAAAGAGC AAAAACCTGC ACCTTCAATT
     2941 CTAAAAGATC AAGAAATCAC CAAGGAAAAT TTAGACAAAC TACCAATTAT TCTAAAAAAA
     3001 ATTGACGGAT CTACTAATTT TGAAAATTTG ACCATTGAAT CAGTTGGTAA TGATTTTTCC
     3061 AGACTCGAAT TTGAAACTCC AAATGAAGAT GATCAAAAAT TAATTGATAT TAAAGTTTTA
     3121 AATAAAAAAT ATCTTAATAG TGATTTTGAA ACTAGTCTAA ATGAAGGGGC CCTAATTTTT
     3181 AATCTAAAAA TTTCTTCAAA GAAAAATCCT GAAATTGTCC TTGAAAAGGA TGTGCCAATT
     3241 TCAGGATTTC GAAAATCACG AAGTAGTGAA ATTAACTTTA ATTATGGCAA ACGCTTTGCC
     3301 CCTGATTCTG ATAATGAATG AAGTCAGTAT TTTGCCAAAA ATAATTATCA AAGATATACA
     3361 TATGATGCAA AAAAATACAT GGAAACTCTT GAAAAACAAC TTGCATATAT CTCTGGATTA
     3421 CCTTATTTTG ATATTAAATC TTGGCGCCCT GAAGTAAAAC GAAATCAAGA ACAAATTAAT
     3481 AAATATAATG AAAAGGCAAA AGAACTTAAA CTTGATAGCT ACGAAGATGC CCTAAAAAAA
     3541 GGCTTTACAA TGCCAGTCTA TGATGCTAAT GGTAATGTTG AAGGCCTTAA ACTTTTAGAT
     3601 CGCGATGAAA TTCCTAAAGG GCCGGCCTGA TGAGATCTAA TCAACCGAAA TGAGAATCAA
     3661 GCAAGCGGAC TTGCTCGCTA TATCCCAAAT GAAAAATATA AAAAAGCAGC CCTACAAACT
     3721 TATTCAGTTT ATTTTGCTTG GCCAGCAACA ATTGATGATG TTGGAGCTGA ATATATAAAA
     3781 CCTTTTCTTG AAGGTCAAAG AATTGGGGCT AACCCGATGC AGCAAACAAG CCGGGGAACA
     3841 ATGTGAATTC TTGATTTTGT CCCTCCAACT GATTCAAGTC AGCAACCAAC TAAATGATAT
     3901 TTTGGAACAA ATAATCACGT AGTTGAATCT TATAAAAAAA ATGCAAGTCA TTTTAGCATG
     3961 ACTATTTTAA AACCGGAAGT TGGAATTAGA ACCAAACTAA AAACTGCAAA AGGGGCAAGT
     4021 GATGAATCTT ATTTAACTGC TAGTTTTTCC CGAGAAAATT TAGAGCAAAA TGCTAAAACT
     4081 GATAATCCTC AAAATAAAAC CGCTGAGTAT ATCTCCCCTG ATGATTATGG AATTCCTGGA
     4141 ATTAGAATCA TCTATCGGGC AACCGATTTT ATGACAACTT CGCCAAAAGA TTTTTTATCA
     4201 GAAGCTGATA AAAAAAATGA AAAATATAAG GATATTGAAG AATTTGCTGA TTTTGCTGTC
     4261 CTTGAAGTTG ATTTTTCCAA ATTCAAAGTT CCCGATCAAT ATTCTTCCCG TAATGAATTT
     4321 ATCAAAGCAA TTACCAATGA CTATTATAAT AAAAAAGAGG ATCATATCAA ATTCTTAAAA
     4381 ACATCCTATC TTAAAAATTA TGAAAAAGCG GATACGAAAT TAGCAACAAC TGATAATTCC
     4441 AAAAAAGAGA ATACTGACCA ACTTTTTATT GTCGGATACC CGCAGGCAAC TGGTGATTTT
     4501 TTCCTTGATA AATATCAGGA TTCCTATGAT TATAATCACT CAAAAATCGG ATATTCTCTC
     4561 TGAATGAATT CTGAGTCTTC TTTTTATAAT AATTTAGCCA GCGATGAAAA TAATCCTGAA
     4621 TCAAAATCGC AAGATAATGC AAATAAAGGA AATTATCTTT CTTTAAATAT TGGTTATCGT
     4681 AGTTTTGCTG ATAAACCAGG ACTTGCCGAT GGTTTTATTA CAGTTCCAAA AGTTGGCAAA
     4741 GAACTTAGTA AATCAACAAT TATGGCTGAT CCTGTCCATA AAAAACAGGT AAAAAAAGAA
     4801 GTAATCGAAA ACGGGAAAAA AATAATCAAA GACCTTGGTG AACTCGATGT TTTAAATCAA
     4861 AAAGCTTATC TTGGTTATGG ACTTTATTAT ATTCCTAGAC ATTTTGCGCC ATATGGGGGG
     4921 GCCTCAGGAT CATCTATTCG GAATCAAAAT AATGAACTTG TCGGTATTTA TTTTGTTTCA
     4981 AATCAGACGG CAAAAACAGG GCTTGCGGTT GCTTTTAGAT CGGAAGGATT TGACTATAAG
     5041 GGTTTATATG GAAAATATAA TCTTCCCCAA TATGATTTAA TTTATGGCGG AGGTAAGGAG
     5101 CAAAAGACTT CGTTTCGACA AGCTCTTGAA ACTATTTATG GTAGCGAATT TAAAACAAAT
     5161 TTATTTAAAA ACGGGGTAAA AGAAATTCCG GCCGATTATA AATTTAATAA TTCAAATTCA
     5221 AATTAAGACG AAAGGGCCTC GTGATACGCC TATTTTTATA GGTTAATGTC ATGATAATAA
     5281 TGGTTTCTTA GACGTCAGGT GGCACTTTTC GGGGAAATGT GCGCGGAACC CCTATTTGTT
     5341 TATTTTTCTA AATACATTCA AATATGTATC CGCTCATGAG ACAATAACCC TGATAAATGC
     5401 TTCAATAATA TTGAAAAAGG AAGAGTATGA GTATTCAACA TTTCCGTGTC GCCCTTATTC
     5461 CCTTTTTTGC GGCATTTTGC CTTCCTGTTT TTGCTCACCC AGAAACGCTG GTGAAAGTAA
     5521 AAGATGCTGA AGATCAGTTG GGTGCACGAG TGGGTTACAT CGAACTGGAT CTCAACAGCG
     5581 GTAAGATCCT TGAGAGTTTT CGCCCCGAAG AACGTTTTCC AATGATGAGC ACTTTTAAAG
     5641 TTCTGCTATG TGGCGCGGTA TTATCCCGTA TTGACGCCGG GCAAGAGCAA CTCGGTCGCC
     5701 GCATACACTA TTCTCAGAAT GACTTGGTTG AGTACTCACC AGTCACAGAA AAGCATCTTA
     5761 CGGATGGCAT GACAGTAAGA GAATTATGCA GTGCTGCCAT AACCATGAGT GATAACACTG
     5821 CGGCCAACTT ACTTCTGACA ACGATCGGAG GACCGAAGGA GCTAACCGCT TTTTTGCACA
     5881 ACATGGGGGA TCATGTAACT CGCCTTGATC GTTGGGAACC GGAGCTGAAT GAAGCCATAC
     5941 CAAACGACGA GCGTGACACC ACGATGCCTG TAGCAATGGC AACAACGTTG CGCAAACTAT
     6001 TAACTGGCGA ACTACTTACT CTAGCTTCCC GGCAACAATT AATAGACTGG ATGGAGGCGG
     6061 ATAAAGTTGC AGGACCACTT CTGCGCTCGG CCCTTCCGGC TGGCTGGTTT ATTGCTGATA
     6121 AATCTGGAGC CGGTGAGCGT GGGTCTCGCG GTATCATTGC AGCACTGGGG CCAGATGGTA
     6181 AGCCCTCCCG TATCGTAGTT ATCTACACGA CGGGGAGTCA GGCAACTATG GATGAACGAA
     6241 ATAGACAGAT CGCTGAGATA GGTGCCTCAC TGATTAAGCA TTGGTAACTG TCAGACCAAG
     6301 TTTACTCATA TATACTTTAG ATTGATTTAA AACTTCATTT TTAATTTAAA AGGATCTAGG
     6361 TGAAGATCCT TTTTGATAAT CTCATGACCA AAATCCCTTA ACGTGAGTTT TCGTTCCACT
     6421 GAGCGTCAGA CCCCGTAGAA AAGATCAAAG GATCTTCTTG AGATCCTTTT TTTCTGCGCG
     6481 TAATCTGCTG CTTGCAAACA AAAAAACCAC CGCTACCAGC GGTGGTTTGT TTGCCGGATC
     6541 AAGAGCTACC AACTCTTTTT CCGAAGGTAA CTGGCTTCAG CAGAGCGCAG ATACCAAATA
     6601 CTGTCCTTCT AGTGTAGCCG TAGTTAGGCC ACCACTTCAA GAACTCTGTA GCACCGCCTA
     6661 CATACCTCGC TCTGCTAATC CTGTTACCAG TGGCTGCTGC CAGTGGCGAT AAGTCGTGTC
     6721 TTACCGGGTT GGACTCAAGA CGATAGTTAC CGGATAAGGC GCAGCGGTCG GGCTGAACGG
     6781 GGGGTTCGTG CACACAGCCC AGCTTGGAGC GAACGACCTA CACCGAACTG AGATACCTAC
     6841 AGCGTGAGCA TTGAGAAAGC GCCACGCTTC CCGAAGGGAG AAAGGCGGAC AGGTATCCGG
     6901 TAAGCGGCAG GGTCGGAACA GGAGAGCGCA CGAGGGAGCT TCCAGGGGGA AACGCCTGGT
     6961 ATCTTTATAG TCCTGTCGGG TTTCGCCACC TCTGACTTGA GCGTCGATTT TTGTGATGCT
     7021 CGTCAGGGGG GCGGAGCCTA TGGAAAAACG CCAGCAACGC GGCCTTTTTA CGGTTCCTGG
     7081 CCTTTTGCTG GCCTTTTGCT CACATGTTCT TTCCTGCGTT ATCCCCTGAT TCTGTGGATA
     7141 ACCGTATTAC CGCCTTTGAG TGAGCTGATA CCGCTCGCCG CAGCCGAACG ACCGAGCGCA
     7201 GCGAGTCAGT GAGCGAGGAA GCGGAAGAGC GCCCAATACG CAAACCGCCT CTCCCCGCGC
     7261 GTTGGCCGAT TCATTAATGC AGCTGGCACG ACAGGTTTCC CGACTGGAAA GCGGGCAGTG
     7321 AGCGCAACGC AATTAATGTG AGTTACCTCA CTCATTAGGC ACCCCAGGCT TTACACTTTA
     7381 TGCTTCCGGC TCGTATGTTG TGTGGAATTG TGAGCGGATA ACAATTTCAC ACAGGAAACA
     7441 GCTATGACCA TGATTACGCC AAGCTCGGAA TTAACCCTCA CTAAAGGGAA CAAAAGCTTG
     7501 CATGCCTGCA GAATTAAAAG TTAGTGAACA AGAAAACAGT GAAGCACCAG TTTCTGAACC
     7561 TGATAAACTG TCTAACAAAA CCATTCTATT TATTGAAAAA TTCATAACTA CTCCTTTTTT
     7621 CTCTAAGTTT ATTTTATATA AATAAGAGAT TGTATTATAT TACTATTTCT AATATTATTT
     7681 CTAAATTATT ATTAGTATGA AGTTAATTTG TGGATAACTT ACAAAAACCT AAATTAATAA
     7741 AGATTTTTTA ttattttgtt aaaattttat tcttcaaaat atcaacagtc ttttttaatt
     7801 gtttgtcttt ttttaacata ctttcaattt ttctttcagc attaataact gttgtatggt
     7861 ctctaccacc ttaagcacca ggttttctag tcatacacca agttctagga ccttcaggaa
     7921 cttcaacatc agcagtaaca gtaaaaccta atctttcata aaaaggtaaa tttctaggag
     7981 cactagtttc taaaaaagca ggaacaccag ctctttcagc agcttcaaca ccaggtaaaa
     8041 caacagcact acctaaacct ttaccttgat gatcaggact aacaccaaca gtagctaaaa
     8101 accaagcagg ttctttaggt ctatgaggag ctaataaacc ttccatttgt tgttgagcag
     8161 ctaatctact accacttaat tcagccattc taggaccaat ttcagcaaaa acagcaccag
     8221 cttcaacact ttcaggagta gtccaaacag caacagcagc accatcatca gcaacccaaa
     8281 ctttaccaat atctaaacca actctagtta aaaataattc ttgtaattca gtaactcttt
     8341 caatatgtct atcaggatca acagtatgtc tagtagcagg ataatcagca aaagcagcag
     8401 ctaaagttct aacagctcta ggaacatcat ctctagtagc taatctaaca gtaggtttat
     8461 attcagtcat TCAAAGGATC TTATATTTCC TTTCTCTATT AAGTAGTGTT TTTATTAAAA
     8521 GCAAATGTAA TTAAAATTAC ATTGAATATA TAAGAGAAAA ATAACATTAA TAATAATTAT
     8581 TAATTGCTTC TAACCCTACT TTATACAATT TATATCTTTC TTTTTTTCTT TCCCTTATAG
     8641 TAGCAATTGT ACATAATTTT TTAAAAAAAA CAATAAATAT TTCTTAAAAA AACAAAAAAA
     8701 GATTTTCCAA ATAAATTGCg attcatcaat atttttgtta accattaaac taagtttaag
     8761 ttcttttaaa atatcgttta cgttcatATT TATCTCCAAA AATATTATAA ATTAAACACT
     8821 TGTTAAAAAT GTGGAAAACG TGGAAAAAAT CCATATAATA TAGTTATATT AACACTTTCT
     8881 AGAAATTAAA AATCTTAATT AAAAGGTGTT ATTTATAACT TATTCACTTA TCCACAATTA
     8941 GCTAATATTT TTGTTAGTAA TTTCTAGTTT TATCTACATT TAATTGAGAA GCTAAAAATT
     9001 AAGTTTATAA GTGTATTTTT AAAGCAAAAT ATTATATAAT TAGGTGTGAA TTATGTTATT
     9061 TTTTTGTAAA GGAGGTAAGT ATTCGAATTC GCCCTATAGT GAGTCGTATT ACAATTCACT
     9121 GGCCGTCGTT TTACAACGTC GTGACTGGGA AAACCCTGGC GTTACCCAAC TTAATCGCCT
     9181 TGCAGCACAT CCCCCCTTCG CCAGCTGGCG TAATAGCGAA GAGGCCCGCA CCGATCGCCC
     9241 TTCCCAACAG TTGCGTAGCC TGAATGGCGA ATGGCGCGNN NNNNNNNNNN NNNNNNNNNN
     9301 NNNNNNNNNN NNNNNNNNNN NNNNNNNNNN NNNNNNNNNN NNNNNNNNNN NNNNNNNNNN
     9361 NNNNNNNNNN NNNNNNNNNN NNNNNNNNNN NNNNNNNNNN NNCNNNNNNN NNNNNNNNNN
     9421 NNNNNNNNNN NNNNNNNNNN NNNNNNNNNN NNNNNNNNNN NNNNNNNNNN NNNNNNNNNN
     9481 NNNNNNNNNN NNNNANNNNN NNNNNNNNNN NNNNNNNNNN NNNNNNNNNN NNNNNNNNNN
     9541 NNNNCCTTTG ACGTTGGAGT CCACGTTCTT TAATAGTGGA CTCTTGTTCC AAACTGGAAC
     9601 AACACTCAAC CCTATCTCGG TCTATTCTTT TGATTTATAA GGGATTTTGC CGATTTCGGC
     9661 CTATTGGTTA AAAAATGAGC TGATTTAACA AAAATTTAAC GCGAATTTTA ACAAAATATT
     9721 AACGTTTACA ATTTCCTGAT GCGGTATTTT CTCCTTACGC ATCTGTGCGG TATTTCACAC
     9781 CGCATATGGT GCACTCTCAG TACAATCTGC TCTGATGCCG CATAGTTAAG CCAGCCCCGA
     9841 CACCCGCCAA CACCCGCTGA CGCGCCCTGA CGGGCTTGTC TGCTCCCGGC ATCCGCTTAC
     9901 AGACAAGCTG TGACCGTCTC CGGGAGCTGC ATGTGTCAGA GGTTTTCACC GTCATCACCG
     9961 AAACGCGCGA
//
