# Supplementary material for: Functional surface expression of immunoglobulin cleavage systems in a candidate Mycoplasma vaccine chassis
Source: Commun Biol. 2024 Jun 28;7:779. doi: 10.1038/s42003-024-06497-8 (PMC11213901; doi:10.1038/s42003-024-06497-8)
Supplement: Supplementary file 5 — Supplementary Data 3 [file 42003_2024_6497_MOESM5_ESM.zip › Plasmids GB/pIVB09_MM3mfe.gb]

LOCUS       pIVB09_MM3mfe           9710 bp ds-DNA     circular     10-APR-2024
DEFINITION  .
FEATURES             Location/Qualifiers
     Promoter        1..119
                     /label="M/M3mfe Promoter"
     Promoter        66..71
                     /label="Pribnow Box"
     RBS             107..111
                     /label="Putative SD"
     CDS             120..2366
                     /label="MIB3mfe"
     CDS             120..2366
                     /transl_table=4
                     /translation="MHIWKKKKNKILIMALVASLATSVSFGSVIYYSFSDANISFDTSSNGITDAELAPINNATNDAVVSNRDNKLKPSTERIIRETDSTERLVIPTVKKDEKNEAAKPELKPEIRRPDSNIVKPSVSRSTRTIVISGVEVEAEVEGPPGFHVHEEDKKRGIANPKRPYQNQSVGKILKVTVTEALRKGVISESLTGGEGYDSGAALFNNSIFNVFDKDLKNSDNVEKTLEELEAVANQNAGSYQNTLERYKRLLDSPNVVNFLKDDAKEKYKELNPKFKTNTQRYIWLIANLDKNKFTKIASTSEKYLEQGLTISPRSAFINEKGEIDSNGWGTPDEFNSVTSRIQKDNSSYRTFSYDSPYNRPSNLVESGNYPGWTKTDVTGTFAKDYGFDEGKGITISKLTRDKPSTAKDKINEGLVLEIDASKDYAYGKTKELIKKFKEKNQKITSYRIKNMGELNSAQNFIEILSELPDEIPQLELFFSDKATNTASLIALENKKIDDLSLYTDGNSLKRAWSYNPLALKNTAWINTIDYNVSAEYARGTKISTRITFNTLAFDEKDYKDGDYSRINDGLRMVYYARNNEPFFQGGHGPGLTPDKELGENSYPTGLDFTRIPKIRSLRGLIFEDQYNSSNRSRKITELTLHNTGSSFDISADELNNANLKHLSTGEGNPEKPKIYFSNGNETSSIKITGTTKLTDEGRENLNKYFEYGESFKGKPRTVQVESGSTDLEKQLREWGFNVSVSNGREFT*"
     Primer          complement(502..522)
                     /label="Specific Primer 1"
     CDS             2384..4966
                     /label="MIP3mfe"
     CDS             2384..4966
                     /label="Translation 2384-4966"
                     /translation="MRSLNKLLVLLSSSTLALPLTLIVACKPTKITSKPIDDKEFLEIVESIKTENDLLKYADIKFKDSRGSYISKDDVVPSRLEKNQIEITFKDKYKNQIFAQVVNINTEPNNDGLSGINDVKLSVQFKNTKTDTPKSISFIVTGLNKKGIVEPFRNSSINTMKYFDDAGGFDSYSRKTQKERFEYDNKKYIDELERQISPDKKPINLKTYRGLETSQDNINKFDQKAKDSNFDTYYNAALKGFTLPVYDEKGSVKGLQINDAPEVNKGPSTVDSLGRDRFKTNGLARTIPNESYKTVAIQTFQVSFTGHKDYAAEIEEAEDNIKLFKSWDDKQIQNYINIQLNQLRINFEDESEQIDKQIKATDSENTTILKNLNDQKDKLKTEYEKSKGDLSKLGKEGLVK*QEEQIEEYNRKKELKQFQTAEAGTL*IMDYLIEGNGKTPTKFYFGTNSHVAKALKDDVLSFSLTRLNSNISVGQTFNLNGYDKNFTKFVFTPKNSKKITDAVTTIFHATDFIKQENSPLQFLEPTQKKKYEKAGIFADFAVIEVDFEKLLKDNDYTHTV*SESKDITTSYEKDHNKLISNITNDYGGNGSKKVQFVSESLLDDSNYKKYDRKLDFDTKNSNEIDAYRKLESLYILGYPTANEDYYLDQYEDENQLKTKRYDFSL*VNSESKYYKKLGNKEGYTSSFKDYELEKGNFLSYQIGYRSFIDKPGLTDAFLAAHRVGKKLYKLNDKNNKEQPKEYFNYGLEILPRFYAPAGGASGSSVRTKDNKLLAVYHAANGVAKTGLAATFRSNGYNYKGLFGDYNLGQYDLIYGGGKDQETGKSYREAMKSKYSNAKSALFDKGFDHTPEEFKFRTPAK*"
     CDS             5365..6027
                     /label="AmpR"
     CDS             5365..6027
                     /label="Translation 5365-6027"
                     /translation="MSTFKVLLCGAVLSRIDAGQEQLGRRIHYSQNDLVEYSPVTEKHLTDGMTVRELCSAAITMSDNTAANLLLTTIGGPKELTAFLHNMGDHVTRLDRWEPELNEAIPNDERDTTMPVAMATTLRKLLTGELLTLASRQQLIDWMEADKVAGPLLRSALPAGWFIADKSGAGERGSRGIIAALGPDGKPSRIVVIYTTGSQATMDERNRQIAEIGASLIKHW*"
     rep_origin      6122..6804
                     /label="ColE1 origin"
     misc_feature    6887..6906
                     /label="MT85.2"
     promoter        7110..7140
                     /label="lac promoter"
     misc_binding    7144..7166
                     /label="LacO"
     primer_bind     7172..7192
                     /label="M13-rev"
     promoter        7209..7227
                     /label="T3 promoter"
     primer_bind     7210..7229
                     /label="T3"
     misc_feature    complement(7301..7345)
                     /label="dnaN 5'"
     CDS             complement(7301..7345)
                     /label="Translation 7345-7301"
                     /translation="MNFSINRMVLLDSLS"
     misc_feature    7301..7490
                     /label="oriC_Mferi_Right"
     misc_feature    complement(7350..7355)
                     /label="Shine-Delgarno"
     misc_feature    complement(7350..7358)
                     /label="dnaA box"
     misc_feature    complement(7394..7399)
                     /label="Pribnow box (-10)"
     misc_feature    complement(7449..7457)
                     /label="dnaA_box"
     misc_feature    complement(7491..7610)
                     /label="dnaA_Mferi_3'"
     misc_feature    complement(7611..8210)
                     /label="pac"
                     /note="vntifkey: 21 note: Pac"
     CDS             complement(7611..8210)
                     /label="Translation 8210-7611"
                     /translation="MTEYKPTVRLATRDDVPRAVRTLAAAFADYPATRHTVDPDRHIERVTELQELFLTRVGLDIGKVWVADDGAAVAVWTTPESVEAGAVFAEIGPRMAELSGSRLAAQQQMEGLLAPHRPKEPAWFLATVGVSPDHQGKGLGSAVVLPGVEAAERAGVPAFLETSAPRNLPFYERLGFTVTADVEVPEGPRTWCMTRKPGA*"
     misc_feature    complement(8211..8459)
                     /label="PS'"
     misc_feature    complement(8460..8527)
                     /label="dnaA_Mferi_5'"
     misc_feature    8528..8824
                     /label="oriC_Mferi_Left"
     RBS             complement(8533..8538)
                     /label="Shine-Delgarno"
     -10_region      complement(8544..8549)
                     /label=-10
     misc_feature    complement(8570..8578)
                     /label="dnaA_box"
     misc_feature    8641..8649
                     /label="dnaA_box"
     misc_feature    8668..8676
                     /label="dnaA_box"
     misc_feature    8775..8780
                     /label="Pribnow box (-10)"
     misc_feature    8779..8787
                     /label="dnaA box"
     misc_feature    8810..8815
                     /label="Shine-Delgarno"
     primer_bind     complement(8832..8859)
                     /label="T7"
     primer_bind     complement(8858..8875)
                     /label="M13-fwd"
     rep_origin      9019..9474
                     /label="M13 origin"
     rep_origin      9036..9342
                     /label="F1 ori"
ORIGIN
        1 GTAATTTATA TTTTTTAGAC AAAATGTGTT AAACCTGTAA CTTTTTGGTA ATCTTTTTAT
       61 AATGATATAA TCATTAATGA TTAGTATAAG TTATTTTGAT ATTTAAAGGA GTTGAAACTA
      121 TGCATATATG AAAGAAGAAG AAAAATAAAA TTCTAATAAT GGCTCTAGTT GCTAGTTTAG
      181 CTACTTCAGT TTCATTTGGT TCAGTTATTT ATTATTCATT TTCTGATGCA AATATTTCTT
      241 TTGATACATC ATCAAATGGA ATAACTGATG CTGAATTAGC TCCAATTAAT AATGCAACAA
      301 ATGATGCCGT AGTTTCAAAT AGAGATAATA AATTAAAACC AAGTACTGAA AGAATAATTA
      361 GAGAAACTGA TAGTACTGAA AGATTAGTAA TACCAACAGT TAAAAAAGAT GAAAAAAATG
      421 AAGCTGCAAA ACCTGAATTA AAACCTGAAA TTAGAAGACC AGATAGTAAT ATAGTAAAAC
      481 CAAGTGTAAG TAGATCTACA AGAACAATTG TTATAAGTGG AGTTGAGGTT GAAGCAGAAG
      541 TAGAAGGACC TCCAGGGTTT CATGTTCATG AAGAAGATAA AAAAAGAGGA ATAGCTAACC
      601 CTAAAAGACC ATATCAAAAC CAATCTGTTG GTAAAATTCT TAAAGTTACA GTAACTGAGG
      661 CATTAAGAAA AGGAGTTATT AGTGAATCAT TAACTGGTGG AGAAGGTTAT GATAGTGGTG
      721 CTGCTTTATT TAACAACAGT ATATTTAATG TATTTGATAA AGATTTAAAA AATAGTGATA
      781 ATGTAGAAAA AACTCTAGAA GAATTAGAAG CTGTTGCAAA TCAAAATGCT GGTTCTTATC
      841 AAAATACTTT AGAACGTTAT AAAAGATTAT TAGATTCGCC TAATGTTGTT AACTTTTTAA
      901 AAGATGATGC TAAAGAAAAA TACAAAGAAT TAAATCCAAA ATTTAAAACT AATACACAAA
      961 GATATATTTG ATTAATTGCT AATTTAGATA AAAATAAATT CACTAAAATT GCTTCGACTT
     1021 CTGAAAAATA TTTAGAACAA GGCTTAACAA TTTCACCAAG AAGTGCATTT ATTAATGAAA
     1081 AAGGTGAAAT TGATTCTAAT GGATGAGGAA CACCAGACGA ATTTAATAGT GTAACTTCAA
     1141 GAATTCAAAA AGATAATTCT AGTTATAGAA CATTTAGTTA TGATAGTCCA TATAATAGAC
     1201 CATCAAATTT AGTTGAAAGT GGAAATTATC CGGGTTGAAC AAAAACTGAT GTAACAGGCA
     1261 CATTTGCTAA GGATTATGGT TTTGATGAAG GCAAAGGAAT TACTATTAGT AAATTAACAA
     1321 GAGATAAACC ATCAACTGCT AAAGATAAAA TTAATGAAGG TTTAGTTTTA GAAATAGATG
     1381 CTTCAAAAGA TTATGCATAT GGTAAAACTA AAGAATTAAT CAAGAAATTT AAAGAAAAGA
     1441 ATCAAAAAAT CACTTCTTAT AGAATTAAAA ATATGGGTGA GCTAAATTCT GCTCAAAACT
     1501 TTATTGAAAT TCTTTCTGAA CTTCCAGATG AAATTCCACA ATTAGAGTTA TTCTTCTCTG
     1561 ATAAAGCAAC AAATACAGCT AGTTTGATTG CTTTAGAAAA CAAAAAAATT GATGACTTAT
     1621 CTTTATATAC AGATGGGAAC TCATTAAAAA GAGCTTGATC ATATAATCCA TTAGCTTTAA
     1681 AAAATACAGC TTGAATTAAT ACAATTGATT ATAATGTTAG TGCTGAATAT GCTAGAGGTA
     1741 CAAAAATAAG TACTAGAATC ACTTTTAATA CTTTAGCATT TGATGAAAAA GATTATAAAG
     1801 ATGGGGATTA TTCAAGAATT AATGATGGAT TAAGAATGGT GTATTATGCA AGAAATAATG
     1861 AACCATTCTT CCAAGGAGGA CACGGTCCAG GACTTACTCC TGATAAAGAG CTAGGTGAAA
     1921 ATAGTTATCC AACTGGATTA GACTTTACAA GAATACCTAA AATTAGATCG CTAAGAGGAT
     1981 TAATATTTGA AGATCAATAT AATTCATCTA ATAGATCAAG AAAAATTACA GAATTAACTT
     2041 TACATAATAC AGGTTCATCA TTTGACATAT CTGCTGATGA ATTAAATAAT GCTAATTTAA
     2101 AACATCTATC AACTGGAGAA GGAAACCCAG AAAAACCAAA AATTTACTTT AGTAATGGTA
     2161 ATGAAACTTC AAGTATTAAA ATAACTGGAA CTACTAAGCT AACTGATGAG GGAAGAGAAA
     2221 ATCTTAACAA GTACTTTGAA TATGGTGAAA GCTTTAAGGG AAAACCTAGA ACAGTACAAG
     2281 TCGAATCGGG ATCTACTGAT TTAGAAAAAC AACTAAGAGA ATGAGGATTT AATGTAAGCG
     2341 TATCTAATGG AAGAGAATTT ACATAATAAA GGAAGTAATA TTTATGAGAA GTCTTAACAA
     2401 ATTATTAGTT TTATTATCTT CTTCAACTTT AGCTTTACCA CTAACTTTAA TAGTTGCTTG
     2461 TAAACCTACA AAAATAACAT CAAAACCTAT TGATGATAAA GAATTTTTAG AAATTGTAGA
     2521 ATCTATTAAA ACTGAAAACG ATCTTTTAAA GTATGCTGAT ATTAAATTTA AAGATTCTAG
     2581 AGGTTCTTAT ATTAGTAAAG ATGATGTAGT ACCTAGTCGA TTAGAAAAAA ATCAAATTGA
     2641 AATAACTTTC AAAGATAAAT ATAAAAATCA AATTTTTGCA CAAGTTGTAA ATATAAATAC
     2701 TGAACCAAAT AATGATGGAT TATCAGGTAT AAATGATGTA AAACTTTCTG TTCAATTTAA
     2761 AAACACTAAA ACAGATACAC CTAAATCTAT AAGTTTTATA GTTACTGGTT TAAATAAAAA
     2821 AGGAATTGTT GAACCTTTTA GAAATAGTTC TATTAATACT ATGAAATATT TTGATGATGC
     2881 TGGTGGGTTT GATTCATATT CTAGAAAGAC ACAAAAAGAA AGATTTGAAT ATGATAACAA
     2941 AAAATATATA GACGAATTAG AACGTCAAAT TAGTCCTGAC AAAAAACCTA TTAATTTGAA
     3001 AACATATAGA GGTTTAGAAA CAAGCCAAGA TAATATTAAT AAGTTTGATC AAAAAGCAAA
     3061 AGATAGTAAT TTTGATACCT ATTATAATGC TGCCTTAAAA GGATTTACCT TACCAGTTTA
     3121 TGACGAAAAA GGTTCTGTTA AAGGCCTTCA AATTAACGAT GCTCCTGAAG TGAATAAAGG
     3181 GCCTTCTACA GTTGATTCAT TAGGAAGAGA TCGATTTAAA ACTAATGGAT TAGCTAGAAC
     3241 TATTCCAAAT GAATCCTACA AAACTGTTGC CATTCAAACC TTTCAAGTAA GTTTTACAGG
     3301 ACATAAAGAC TATGCTGCTG AAATTGAAGA AGCTGAAGAT AATATTAAGT TATTTAAATC
     3361 TTGGGATGAC AAGCAAATTC AAAATTACAT TAATATTCAA TTAAATCAAT TAAGAATAAA
     3421 TTTTGAGGAT GAATCTGAAC AAATAGATAA ACAAATAAAG GCAACAGATA GTGAAAATAC
     3481 AACTATATTA AAAAATCTTA ACGATCAAAA AGATAAATTA AAAACAGAAT ATGAAAAAAG
     3541 TAAAGGTGAT TTATCTAAAC TAGGTAAAGA AGGTTTAGTT AAATGACAAG AAGAACAAAT
     3601 AGAAGAATAT AATAGAAAAA AAGAATTAAA GCAATTTCAA ACAGCTGAAG CTGGGACATT
     3661 GTGAATAATG GATTATCTAA TAGAAGGCAA CGGAAAGACT CCAACAAAGT TTTATTTTGG
     3721 AACAAACTCT CACGTTGCAA AAGCGCTTAA AGACGACGTG TTATCATTTT CATTAACTAG
     3781 ATTAAATTCA AATATTAGTG TTGGACAAAC ATTTAATTTG AATGGTTATG ATAAAAACTT
     3841 TACTAAATTT GTATTTACAC CAAAAAATAG TAAAAAAATA ACTGATGCTG TTACAACTAT
     3901 TTTTCATGCT ACCGATTTTA TAAAACAAGA AAATAGTCCT TTACAATTCC TAGAACCTAC
     3961 TCAAAAGAAA AAATATGAAA AAGCTGGAAT ATTTGCTGAC TTTGCTGTTA TTGAAGTAGA
     4021 TTTTGAAAAA TTATTAAAGG ATAATGATTA TACTCATACA GTTTGAAGTG AATCAAAAGA
     4081 TATTACAACT AGTTATGAAA AAGATCATAA TAAATTAATC TCTAATATTA CTAATGATTA
     4141 TGGAGGCAAT GGTTCTAAAA AGGTTCAATT TGTTTCTGAA TCATTACTAG ATGATAGTAA
     4201 TTATAAAAAG TATGATAGAA AATTAGATTT CGATACAAAA AATTCAAATG AAATAGACGC
     4261 ATATAGAAAG TTAGAAAGTC TATATATATT AGGTTATCCA ACAGCAAATG AAGATTATTA
     4321 TTTAGACCAA TACGAAGATG AGAATCAATT AAAAACTAAA AGATATGATT TTTCATTATG
     4381 AGTAAATAGC GAGTCTAAAT ACTATAAAAA ACTTGGTAAT AAAGAAGGTT ATACAAGTTC
     4441 ATTCAAAGAC TATGAACTAG AAAAAGGAAA CTTTTTATCA TATCAAATTG GATATAGATC
     4501 ATTTATAGAT AAGCCTGGAT TAACCGATGC ATTTTTAGCA GCTCATAGAG TGGGTAAAAA
     4561 ATTATATAAA CTAAATGATA AAAATAATAA AGAACAACCA AAAGAATACT TTAACTATGG
     4621 TTTAGAAATA CTCCCTAGAT TTTATGCACC AGCCGGAGGA GCGTCTGGTT CTAGTGTTAG
     4681 AACTAAGGAT AATAAATTAT TAGCAGTATA TCACGCTGCT AATGGTGTAG CCAAAACTGG
     4741 TTTAGCTGCT ACATTTAGAT CAAATGGTTA TAACTATAAA GGTCTATTTG GCGATTATAA
     4801 TTTAGGCCAA TACGATCTAA TTTATGGTGG TGGAAAAGAT CAAGAAACTG GAAAATCATA
     4861 TAGGGAAGCA ATGAAATCTA AATATAGTAA TGCAAAGAGT GCATTATTTG ATAAAGGTTT
     4921 TGATCACACC CCTGAAGAAT TCAAATTTAG AACCCCTGCC AAATAAGACG AAAGGGCCTC
     4981 GTGATACGCC TATTTTTATA GGTTAATGTC ATGATAATAA TGGTTTCTTA GACGTCAGGT
     5041 GGCACTTTTC GGGGAAATGT GCGCGGAACC CCTATTTGTT TATTTTTCTA AATACATTCA
     5101 AATATGTATC CGCTCATGAG ACAATAACCC TGATAAATGC TTCAATAATA TTGAAAAAGG
     5161 AAGAGTATGA GTATTCAACA TTTCCGTGTC GCCCTTATTC CCTTTTTTGC GGCATTTTGC
     5221 CTTCCTGTTT TTGCTCACCC AGAAACGCTG GTGAAAGTAA AAGATGCTGA AGATCAGTTG
     5281 GGTGCACGAG TGGGTTACAT CGAACTGGAT CTCAACAGCG GTAAGATCCT TGAGAGTTTT
     5341 CGCCCCGAAG AACGTTTTCC AATGATGAGC ACTTTTAAAG TTCTGCTATG TGGCGCGGTA
     5401 TTATCCCGTA TTGACGCCGG GCAAGAGCAA CTCGGTCGCC GCATACACTA TTCTCAGAAT
     5461 GACTTGGTTG AGTACTCACC AGTCACAGAA AAGCATCTTA CGGATGGCAT GACAGTAAGA
     5521 GAATTATGCA GTGCTGCCAT AACCATGAGT GATAACACTG CGGCCAACTT ACTTCTGACA
     5581 ACGATCGGAG GACCGAAGGA GCTAACCGCT TTTTTGCACA ACATGGGGGA TCATGTAACT
     5641 CGCCTTGATC GTTGGGAACC GGAGCTGAAT GAAGCCATAC CAAACGACGA GCGTGACACC
     5701 ACGATGCCTG TAGCAATGGC AACAACGTTG CGCAAACTAT TAACTGGCGA ACTACTTACT
     5761 CTAGCTTCCC GGCAACAATT AATAGACTGG ATGGAGGCGG ATAAAGTTGC AGGACCACTT
     5821 CTGCGCTCGG CCCTTCCGGC TGGCTGGTTT ATTGCTGATA AATCTGGAGC CGGTGAGCGT
     5881 GGGTCTCGCG GTATCATTGC AGCACTGGGG CCAGATGGTA AGCCCTCCCG TATCGTAGTT
     5941 ATCTACACGA CGGGGAGTCA GGCAACTATG GATGAACGAA ATAGACAGAT CGCTGAGATA
     6001 GGTGCCTCAC TGATTAAGCA TTGGTAACTG TCAGACCAAG TTTACTCATA TATACTTTAG
     6061 ATTGATTTAA AACTTCATTT TTAATTTAAA AGGATCTAGG TGAAGATCCT TTTTGATAAT
     6121 CTCATGACCA AAATCCCTTA ACGTGAGTTT TCGTTCCACT GAGCGTCAGA CCCCGTAGAA
     6181 AAGATCAAAG GATCTTCTTG AGATCCTTTT TTTCTGCGCG TAATCTGCTG CTTGCAAACA
     6241 AAAAAACCAC CGCTACCAGC GGTGGTTTGT TTGCCGGATC AAGAGCTACC AACTCTTTTT
     6301 CCGAAGGTAA CTGGCTTCAG CAGAGCGCAG ATACCAAATA CTGTCCTTCT AGTGTAGCCG
     6361 TAGTTAGGCC ACCACTTCAA GAACTCTGTA GCACCGCCTA CATACCTCGC TCTGCTAATC
     6421 CTGTTACCAG TGGCTGCTGC CAGTGGCGAT AAGTCGTGTC TTACCGGGTT GGACTCAAGA
     6481 CGATAGTTAC CGGATAAGGC GCAGCGGTCG GGCTGAACGG GGGGTTCGTG CACACAGCCC
     6541 AGCTTGGAGC GAACGACCTA CACCGAACTG AGATACCTAC AGCGTGAGCA TTGAGAAAGC
     6601 GCCACGCTTC CCGAAGGGAG AAAGGCGGAC AGGTATCCGG TAAGCGGCAG GGTCGGAACA
     6661 GGAGAGCGCA CGAGGGAGCT TCCAGGGGGA AACGCCTGGT ATCTTTATAG TCCTGTCGGG
     6721 TTTCGCCACC TCTGACTTGA GCGTCGATTT TTGTGATGCT CGTCAGGGGG GCGGAGCCTA
     6781 TGGAAAAACG CCAGCAACGC GGCCTTTTTA CGGTTCCTGG CCTTTTGCTG GCCTTTTGCT
     6841 CACATGTTCT TTCCTGCGTT ATCCCCTGAT TCTGTGGATA ACCGTATTAC CGCCTTTGAG
     6901 TGAGCTGATA CCGCTCGCCG CAGCCGAACG ACCGAGCGCA GCGAGTCAGT GAGCGAGGAA
     6961 GCGGAAGAGC GCCCAATACG CAAACCGCCT CTCCCCGCGC GTTGGCCGAT TCATTAATGC
     7021 AGCTGGCACG ACAGGTTTCC CGACTGGAAA GCGGGCAGTG AGCGCAACGC AATTAATGTG
     7081 AGTTACCTCA CTCATTAGGC ACCCCAGGCT TTACACTTTA TGCTTCCGGC TCGTATGTTG
     7141 TGTGGAATTG TGAGCGGATA ACAATTTCAC ACAGGAAACA GCTATGACCA TGATTACGCC
     7201 AAGCTCGGAA TTAACCCTCA CTAAAGGGAA CAAAAGCTTG CATGCCTGCA GAATTAAAAG
     7261 TTAGTGAACA AGAAAACAGT GAAGCACCAG TTTCTGAACC TGATAAACTG TCTAACAAAA
     7321 CCATTCTATT TATTGAAAAA TTCATAACTA CTCCTTTTTT CTCTAAGTTT ATTTTATATA
     7381 AATAAGAGAT TGTATTATAT TACTATTTCT AATATTATTT CTAAATTATT ATTAGTATGA
     7441 AGTTAATTTG TGGATAACTT ACAAAAACCT AAATTAATAA AGATTTTTTA ttattttgtt
     7501 aaaattttat tcttcaaaat atcaacagtc ttttttaatt gtttgtcttt ttttaacata
     7561 ctttcaattt ttctttcagc attaataact gttgtatggt ctctaccacc ttaagcacca
     7621 ggttttctag tcatacacca agttctagga ccttcaggaa cttcaacatc agcagtaaca
     7681 gtaaaaccta atctttcata aaaaggtaaa tttctaggag cactagtttc taaaaaagca
     7741 ggaacaccag ctctttcagc agcttcaaca ccaggtaaaa caacagcact acctaaacct
     7801 ttaccttgat gatcaggact aacaccaaca gtagctaaaa accaagcagg ttctttaggt
     7861 ctatgaggag ctaataaacc ttccatttgt tgttgagcag ctaatctact accacttaat
     7921 tcagccattc taggaccaat ttcagcaaaa acagcaccag cttcaacact ttcaggagta
     7981 gtccaaacag caacagcagc accatcatca gcaacccaaa ctttaccaat atctaaacca
     8041 actctagtta aaaataattc ttgtaattca gtaactcttt caatatgtct atcaggatca
     8101 acagtatgtc tagtagcagg ataatcagca aaagcagcag ctaaagttct aacagctcta
     8161 ggaacatcat ctctagtagc taatctaaca gtaggtttat attcagtcat TCAAAGGATC
     8221 TTATATTTCC TTTCTCTATT AAGTAGTGTT TTTATTAAAA GCAAATGTAA TTAAAATTAC
     8281 ATTGAATATA TAAGAGAAAA ATAACATTAA TAATAATTAT TAATTGCTTC TAACCCTACT
     8341 TTATACAATT TATATCTTTC TTTTTTTCTT TCCCTTATAG TAGCAATTGT ACATAATTTT
     8401 TTAAAAAAAA CAATAAATAT TTCTTAAAAA AACAAAAAAA GATTTTCCAA ATAAATTGCg
     8461 attcatcaat atttttgtta accattaaac taagtttaag ttcttttaaa atatcgttta
     8521 cgttcatATT TATCTCCAAA AATATTATAA ATTAAACACT TGTTAAAAAT GTGGAAAACG
     8581 TGGAAAAAAT CCATATAATA TAGTTATATT AACACTTTCT AGAAATTAAA AATCTTAATT
     8641 AAAAGGTGTT ATTTATAACT TATTCACTTA TCCACAATTA GCTAATATTT TTGTTAGTAA
     8701 TTTCTAGTTT TATCTACATT TAATTGAGAA GCTAAAAATT AAGTTTATAA GTGTATTTTT
     8761 AAAGCAAAAT ATTATATAAT TAGGTGTGAA TTATGTTATT TTTTTGTAAA GGAGGTAAGT
     8821 ATTCGAATTC GCCCTATAGT GAGTCGTATT ACAATTCACT GGCCGTCGTT TTACAACGTC
     8881 GTGACTGGGA AAACCCTGGC GTTACCCAAC TTAATCGCCT TGCAGCACAT CCCCCCTTCG
     8941 CCAGCTGGCG TAATAGCGAA GAGGCCCGCA CCGATCGCCC TTCCCAACAG TTGCGTAGCC
     9001 TGAATGGCGA ATGGCGCGNN NNNNNNNNNN NNNNNNNNNN NNNNNNNNNN NNNNNNNNNN
     9061 NNNNNNNNNN NNNNNNNNNN NNNNNNNNNN NNNNNNNNNN NNNNNNNNNN NNNNNNNNNN
     9121 NNNNNNNNNN NNNNNNNNNN NNCNNNNNNN NNNNNNNNNN NNNNNNNNNN NNNNNNNNNN
     9181 NNNNNNNNNN NNNNNNNNNN NNNNNNNNNN NNNNNNNNNN NNNNNNNNNN NNNNANNNNN
     9241 NNNNNNNNNN NNNNNNNNNN NNNNNNNNNN NNNNNNNNNN NNNNCCTTTG ACGTTGGAGT
     9301 CCACGTTCTT TAATAGTGGA CTCTTGTTCC AAACTGGAAC AACACTCAAC CCTATCTCGG
     9361 TCTATTCTTT TGATTTATAA GGGATTTTGC CGATTTCGGC CTATTGGTTA AAAAATGAGC
     9421 TGATTTAACA AAAATTTAAC GCGAATTTTA ACAAAATATT AACGTTTACA ATTTCCTGAT
     9481 GCGGTATTTT CTCCTTACGC ATCTGTGCGG TATTTCACAC CGCATATGGT GCACTCTCAG
     9541 TACAATCTGC TCTGATGCCG CATAGTTAAG CCAGCCCCGA CACCCGCCAA CACCCGCTGA
     9601 CGCGCCCTGA CGGGCTTGTC TGCTCCCGGC ATCCGCTTAC AGACAAGCTG TGACCGTCTC
     9661 CGGGAGCTGC ATGTGTCAGA GGTTTTCACC GTCATCACCG AAACGCGCGA
//
