# Supplementary material for: Functional surface expression of immunoglobulin cleavage systems in a candidate Mycoplasma vaccine chassis
Source: Commun Biol. 2024 Jun 28;7:779. doi: 10.1038/s42003-024-06497-8 (PMC11213901; doi:10.1038/s42003-024-06497-8)
Supplement: Supplementary file 5 — Supplementary Data 3 [file 42003_2024_6497_MOESM5_ESM.zip › Plasmids GB/pIVB09_MM4mfe.gb]

LOCUS       pIVB09_MM4mfe           9803 bp ds-DNA     circular     10-APR-2024
DEFINITION  .
FEATURES             Location/Qualifiers
     Promoter        1..211
                     /label="M/M4mfe Promoter"
     Promoter        60..65
                     /label="Pribnow box"
     misc_feature    199..205
                     /label="SD"
     primer          212..248
                     /label="MIBMIP4- Pivb20-F"
                     /note="sequence: gtgtattttttaagaaagaaaaaaaataaaattttag"
     CDS             212..2464
                     /label="MIB4mfe"
     CDS             212..2464
                     /transl_table=4
                     /translation="VYFLRKKKNKILVLALVSSLATSASFGSVIYYSFSDANISFDTSSNGITDAELAPINNAADDAIVSNRDNKLKPSPERIIKEAEKKIEEKIIIPPAKKEEKIEAAKPIPKPVVKKPDAPLSSPKITRRRQKITISGIEVEAEIEGPPSFVVHKRDKDRGIANPTRPYQNHTVNKILNVTVTKELKEKVAQDALTGGTGYDEGAGLFNNSLFNVFKAEFDSSKKLDDILSSLEAVAHQNSGTFQNTLERYKKLLDSGNVTKFLTKKGQEEYPKLKSKFQTKNQEYIWLIANLDQSKFTKIASTSEKYLEKGLTISPRSAFINENGEIDSNGWGPPDEYNTVTSRLRKDNSEYRVFDYDEYYNRSSDRIENGTYPGWVKEDVSDKYASKYDFKPGDGIRFSQLERINPNPAEGKINSGLVLDLDVSNDVAYKKSKDLIEKLHKDNVKVTSYRIKNMGAKNSDQAFKDILAALPNNIQQLELFFSDKATNTASLIALENKSIKELSLYTNGNSLKKGWSYNPLALRNTTWINTIDYNVSAEYPTYPPITTRITFNTLAFDQEDFKNGSYERINDGLRMVYYARNNEPFFQGGHGPGLSPDDKLGQNSYPTGLDFSRVTGIKSLKGLRFDDDLNTSNEPRKITELTLYNNNDYFEISSEELNVANLEHLSTGEGNPEKPKIYFSNGTTTTKIRISGKTKLNDEGKRNLDKYLDYNETIKNSGKQIQVSSDATELKEQLSSWGYNVITASDRAFT*"
     CDS             2486..5059
                     /label="MIP4mfe"
     CDS             2486..5059
                     /label="Translation 2486-5059"
                     /translation="MKRLNKLLMYASSSTLLLPITLLVACTPSKVVSRPIDDNVFNKLINSIKTEEDLLKYADIKFKDQRGSETSKGNILPSQLKKEDVTITFKGKYSGQIFTEVLNVNVINQDSSSRNKVNIFVQFTNKKTGTKIPISFVVSGLNENGDFDFSGTRIINDLDYFGGLSGFNDYSSKTQEQRFDYDNLRYTTGLKNHLSSGTGTVDLRKLRGLDTKEEQIRTFDKLAKEVKFDSYYNAALKGFTLPVYDSSGKFKGLSVNDGPEIGKIASHVDSLGRTEKAKTNGLARTIPNDTYRTAAIQTYQVNFTIYKDYAKEIEEAEDNIQLFSK*DETQIQSYISAQLNQLRLNFEEEVSQIEREFSQPLDGRTTIIENLNKRKSEITAQYEKNIKEISTLNKDNLVE*QKKEIEKYKKKKEEKIFQTSESGTM*IMDYIDINNPTKFYFGTNSHVAKGIRDDMVSFSLTRLNSDIKVGQTFGLNSADKNFTKFTFAPAKKEKKLNEAVKAIFHATDFIKKESSPLSLLKDDQKTKYGEAGLFADFAVVEIDFEKLLDTNNFSRTV*TDSSDISSKYQDNKNELIKTITNNYAMSDKKINFVSESLLDDINYKKFDRKLDFNPENADELKAYRDLNSLYIVGYPTSNEDYYLDQYEDEKQLKNKKYDFSL*INNEYKYYKKIVNGEGVSSSFKDYELEKGNFFSYQIGYRSFINKPGLTDAFLAANKVGKKLYSLDEENKGKTKKYFNYGLEILPRFYAPAGGASGSSVRTKDNKLLAVYHAANGSAKTGLAAVFRSNGYDYKDLFGSYKLGQYDLIYGGGKDQEKGKSYREALLKKYNNSMKSALFPKGFDEKEIPSEFKFDNKK*"
     primer          4830..4854
                     /label="Mf0535jctFg7-F"
                     /note="sequence: TAGCAGCTGTATTTAGATCTAATGG"
     primer          4901..4927
                     /label="Verif-pIVB03-GmR-1-MIBMIP-F"
                     /note="sequence: gatttaatttatggtggtggaaaagac"
     primer          complement(5027..5051)
                     /label="Mf0535jctFg8-R"
                     /note="sequence: TGTTATCGAATTTAAACTCACTAGG"
     primer          complement(5031..5059)
                     /label="MIBMIP4- Pivb20-R"
                     /note="sequence: AGATGCGTAAGGAGAAAATACCGCATCAGGttattttttgttatcgaatttaaactcac"
     primer          complement(5116..5134)
                     /label="SCRpIVBX-R"
                     /note="sequence: CACCTGACGTCTAAGAAAC"
     CDS             5458..6120
                     /label="AmpR"
     CDS             5458..6120
                     /label="Translation 5458-6120"
                     /translation="MSTFKVLLCGAVLSRIDAGQEQLGRRIHYSQNDLVEYSPVTEKHLTDGMTVRELCSAAITMSDNTAANLLLTTIGGPKELTAFLHNMGDHVTRLDRWEPELNEAIPNDERDTTMPVAMATTLRKLLTGELLTLASRQQLIDWMEADKVAGPLLRSALPAGWFIADKSGAGERGSRGIIAALGPDGKPSRIVVIYTTGSQATMDERNRQIAEIGASLIKHW*"
     primer          complement(6095..6115)
                     /label="p414-R2"
                     /note="sequence: AATGCTTAATCAGTGAGGCAC"
     rep_origin      6215..6897
                     /label="ColE1 origin"
     misc_feature    6980..6999
                     /label="MT85.2"
     promoter        7203..7233
                     /label="lac promoter"
     misc_binding    7237..7259
                     /label="LacO"
     primer          7245..7266
                     /label="p414-F1"
                     /note="sequence: GAGCGGATAACAATTTCACACA"
     primer_bind     7265..7285
                     /label="M13-rev"
     promoter        7302..7320
                     /label="T3 promoter"
     primer_bind     7303..7322
                     /label="T3"
     misc_feature    complement(7394..7438)
                     /label="dnaN 5'"
     CDS             complement(7394..7438)
                     /label="Translation 7438-7394"
                     /translation="MNFSINRMVLLDSLS"
     misc_feature    7394..7583
                     /label="oriC_Mferi_Right"
     misc_feature    complement(7443..7448)
                     /label="Shine-Delgarno"
     misc_feature    complement(7443..7451)
                     /label="dnaA box"
     misc_feature    complement(7487..7492)
                     /label="Pribnow box (-10)"
     misc_feature    complement(7542..7550)
                     /label="dnaA_box"
     misc_feature    complement(7584..7703)
                     /label="dnaA_Mferi_3'"
     misc_feature    complement(7704..8303)
                     /label="pac"
                     /note="vntifkey: 21 note: Pac"
     CDS             complement(7704..8303)
                     /label="Translation 8303-7704"
                     /translation="MTEYKPTVRLATRDDVPRAVRTLAAAFADYPATRHTVDPDRHIERVTELQELFLTRVGLDIGKVWVADDGAAVAVWTTPESVEAGAVFAEIGPRMAELSGSRLAAQQQMEGLLAPHRPKEPAWFLATVGVSPDHQGKGLGSAVVLPGVEAAERAGVPAFLETSAPRNLPFYERLGFTVTADVEVPEGPRTWCMTRKPGA*"
     primer          7750..7772
                     /label="YCP.puro-R"
                     /note="sequence: GGAACTTCAACATCAGCAGTAAC"
     primer          complement(8053..8079)
                     /label="YCP.puro-F2"
                     /note="sequence: TTGGACTACTCCTGAAAGTGTTGAAGC"
     misc_feature    complement(8304..8552)
                     /label="PS'"
     misc_feature    complement(8553..8620)
                     /label="dnaA_Mferi_5'"
     misc_feature    8621..8917
                     /label="oriC_Mferi_Left"
     RBS             complement(8626..8631)
                     /label="Shine-Delgarno"
     -10_region      complement(8637..8642)
                     /label=-10
     misc_feature    complement(8663..8671)
                     /label="dnaA_box"
     misc_feature    8734..8742
                     /label="dnaA_box"
     misc_feature    8761..8769
                     /label="dnaA_box"
     misc_feature    8868..8873
                     /label="Pribnow box (-10)"
     misc_feature    8872..8880
                     /label="dnaA box"
     misc_feature    8903..8908
                     /label="Shine-Delgarno"
     primer_bind     complement(8925..8952)
                     /label="T7"
     primer_bind     complement(8951..8968)
                     /label="M13-fwd"
     rep_origin      9112..9567
                     /label="M13 origin"
     rep_origin      9129..9435
                     /label="F1 ori"
     primer          9764..9783
                     /label="SCRpIVBX-F"
                     /note="sequence: ATGTGTCAGAGGTTTTCACC"
ORIGIN
        1 CTAAATTTGT GGTTTACTTG TAATTTTAAA ATTATTTGTT TAAAAATAAT AAAATAAATT
       61 ATAATATAAT AGTTAAATAA AGTTTTTTTG CTAATTTTGT GTATAAAATA CTAAAATTAA
      121 GCAAAAATTG CTCATATAAC AATGTTTTTG AATGACTTTA TAAAGTTGAA CTATCTATAA
      181 TATTACAATT CTATTTCCAG GGAGAAAAAT AGTGTATTTT TTAAGAAAGA AAAAAAATAA
      241 AATTTTAGTA TTAGCACTAG TTTCTAGTCT AGCTACTTCA GCTTCATTTG GTTCAGTTAT
      301 TTATTATTCA TTTTCTGATG CAAATATTTC TTTTGATACA TCATCAAATG GAATCACTGA
      361 TGCTGAATTA GCTCCAATTA ATAATGCAGC AGATGATGCT ATAGTTTCAA ATAGAGATAA
      421 TAAATTAAAA CCAAGTCCCG AAAGAATAAT TAAAGAAGCA GAAAAAAAGA TTGAAGAAAA
      481 AATAATAATT CCACCAGCCA AAAAAGAAGA AAAAATTGAA GCTGCAAAGC CAATTCCAAA
      541 ACCAGTTGTT AAAAAACCAG ATGCTCCTTT AAGCTCACCT AAGATAACAA GAAGAAGGCA
      601 AAAAATTACT ATTAGTGGTA TCGAAGTAGA AGCGGAGATT GAAGGACCAC CATCTTTTGT
      661 TGTCCACAAA AGAGATAAAG ATAGAGGCAT AGCAAATCCT ACAAGACCTT ATCAGAATCA
      721 TACAGTTAAT AAAATACTTA ACGTTACAGT AACAAAAGAA CTAAAGGAAA AAGTTGCTCA
      781 AGATGCCTTA ACTGGTGGTA CTGGTTATGA TGAAGGAGCA GGGCTATTTA ACAATAGTTT
      841 GTTTAATGTT TTTAAAGCAG AGTTTGATTC TTCAAAAAAA CTAGATGATA TTTTAAGTAG
      901 TCTTGAAGCT GTAGCTCATC AAAATTCTGG TACTTTTCAA AATACTTTAG AACGTTATAA
      961 AAAATTATTA GATTCAGGAA ATGTTACAAA ATTCTTAACA AAAAAAGGCC AAGAAGAATA
     1021 TCCAAAACTA AAATCTAAAT TTCAAACTAA AAATCAAGAA TATATTTGAT TAATCGCTAA
     1081 TTTGGATCAA TCTAAATTTA CAAAAATAGC TTCTACTTCA GAAAAATACT TAGAAAAAGG
     1141 TTTAACAATT TCTCCAAGAA GTGCTTTTAT TAATGAGAAT GGAGAGATTG ATTCTAATGG
     1201 TTGAGGACCA CCAGATGAAT ATAATACAGT AACTTCAAGA TTGCGAAAAG ACAATTCTGA
     1261 ATATAGAGTT TTTGATTATG ATGAATATTA CAATAGATCA TCAGATAGAA TCGAAAATGG
     1321 AACTTATCCA GGTTGAGTAA AAGAAGATGT AAGTGACAAA TATGCTAGCA AATATGATTT
     1381 TAAACCAGGT GATGGGATTA GATTTAGTCA ATTAGAAAGA ATAAATCCTA ACCCAGCTGA
     1441 AGGCAAAATT AATTCAGGAC TAGTACTAGA TTTAGATGTA TCTAATGATG TTGCTTATAA
     1501 AAAATCTAAG GACTTAATAG AAAAACTACA TAAAGATAAT GTAAAAGTGA CCTCATACAG
     1561 AATTAAAAAT ATGGGCGCAA AAAATTCGGA TCAAGCATTT AAAGATATTT TAGCAGCACT
     1621 TCCTAATAAT ATTCAACAAT TAGAATTGTT CTTTTCAGAC AAAGCAACAA ATACAGCTAG
     1681 TTTAATTGCG TTAGAAAACA AAAGTATTAA GGAATTATCA TTATACACTA ATGGAAACTC
     1741 ATTAAAAAAA GGTTGATCAT ATAATCCTTT AGCTTTAAGA AACACTACTT GAATTAATAC
     1801 TATCGATTAT AATGTAAGTG CTGAATACCC AACTTATCCA CCAATTACAA CAAGAATTAC
     1861 TTTTAATACC TTAGCATTTG ATCAAGAAGA TTTTAAAAAT GGTAGTTATG AAAGAATTAA
     1921 TGATGGTTTA AGAATGGTGT ATTATGCAAG AAATAATGAG CCATTCTTCC AAGGTGGCCA
     1981 TGGACCAGGA CTAAGTCCTG ATGATAAGTT AGGACAAAAT AGTTACCCAA CAGGCTTAGA
     2041 TTTTTCTAGA GTTACAGGTA TTAAATCATT AAAAGGATTG AGATTTGATG ATGATTTAAA
     2101 CACTTCAAAT GAACCAAGAA AAATTACTGA ATTAACCCTA TATAATAACA ACGATTATTT
     2161 TGAAATATCA TCTGAAGAGT TGAATGTTGC TAACTTAGAA CATTTATCAA CCGGAGAAGG
     2221 AAACCCAGAA AAACCAAAAA TTTACTTTAG TAATGGAACT ACTACAACAA AGATAAGAAT
     2281 TTCTGGAAAA ACAAAATTAA ATGATGAAGG AAAACGAAAT CTAGATAAAT ATCTAGACTA
     2341 TAATGAAACA ATTAAAAATT CAGGAAAGCA AATTCAAGTA TCAAGTGATG CTACTGAATT
     2401 AAAAGAACAA TTATCTAGTT GGGGTTATAA CGTTATAACT GCAAGTGATA GAGCATTTAC
     2461 ATAATCAAAA AAGGAATAAA AACCTATGAA AAGATTGAAT AAATTATTGA TGTATGCATC
     2521 ATCTTCAACA CTTCTACTTC CGATTACTTT ATTAGTTGCT TGTACTCCTT CTAAAGTGGT
     2581 TTCTAGACCT ATTGATGACA ATGTATTTAA TAAACTTATT AACTCTATAA AAACAGAAGA
     2641 AGATCTTTTA AAATATGCTG ATATTAAATT TAAAGACCAA AGAGGTTCTG AAACAAGTAA
     2701 GGGTAATATA TTGCCATCAC AATTAAAAAA AGAAGATGTA ACTATAACTT TTAAAGGCAA
     2761 ATATAGTGGA CAAATTTTTA CAGAAGTCTT AAACGTAAAT GTTATTAACC AGGATTCTTC
     2821 TTCAAGAAAT AAAGTCAATA TTTTTGTTCA ATTTACTAAT AAAAAAACCG GAACCAAAAT
     2881 ACCTATAAGT TTTGTTGTTA GTGGTCTAAA TGAAAATGGT GACTTTGATT TTTCAGGGAC
     2941 TAGAATTATT AATGACTTGG ATTATTTTGG TGGTCTTAGC GGTTTTAACG ATTATAGTAG
     3001 TAAAACTCAA GAGCAAAGAT TTGATTATGA TAATTTAAGA TATACAACAG GATTAAAGAA
     3061 TCATTTATCA AGTGGAACAG GAACTGTTGA TTTAAGAAAA CTTAGAGGTT TAGATACAAA
     3121 AGAAGAACAA ATTAGAACAT TCGACAAACT AGCAAAAGAA GTTAAATTCG ATAGTTATTA
     3181 TAATGCTGCT TTAAAAGGTT TTACTTTACC AGTCTATGAT AGCTCTGGTA AATTTAAAGG
     3241 TTTAAGTGTA AATGATGGCC CTGAAATAGG AAAAATTGCT TCTCATGTCG ATTCACTTGG
     3301 AAGAACTGAA AAAGCTAAGA CTAATGGTTT AGCTAGAACT ATTCCAAATG ATACTTACAG
     3361 AACAGCTGCT ATTCAAACAT ATCAAGTAAA TTTTACAATT TATAAAGATT ATGCTAAAGA
     3421 AATCGAAGAA GCAGAAGATA ATATTCAATT ATTTAGCAAA TGAGATGAGA CACAAATTCA
     3481 AAGCTATATT TCTGCACAGT TAAATCAGTT AAGATTAAAC TTTGAAGAAG AAGTATCTCA
     3541 AATAGAAAGA GAATTTTCTC AACCTTTAGA TGGCAGAACA ACTATAATAG AAAATCTTAA
     3601 TAAAAGAAAA TCTGAAATAA CTGCTCAATA TGAAAAAAAT ATAAAAGAAA TATCAACACT
     3661 AAATAAAGAT AATCTTGTAG AATGACAAAA AAAAGAAATT GAAAAATATA AAAAGAAAAA
     3721 AGAAGAGAAA ATTTTTCAAA CTTCTGAATC AGGAACAATG TGAATAATGG ACTATATTGA
     3781 TATTAATAAT CCAACTAAAT TTTATTTTGG GACAAATTCA CATGTTGCTA AAGGTATAAG
     3841 AGATGATATG GTTTCATTTT CTTTAACTAG ATTAAATTCA GATATAAAAG TAGGTCAAAC
     3901 ATTTGGATTA AATAGTGCTG ATAAAAATTT TACAAAATTT ACTTTTGCGC CTGCTAAAAA
     3961 AGAAAAGAAG CTTAATGAAG CAGTAAAAGC CATTTTTCAT GCCACAGACT TTATAAAAAA
     4021 AGAAAGTAGT CCACTTTCGT TACTTAAAGA TGATCAAAAA ACTAAATATG GTGAAGCTGG
     4081 TTTATTTGCA GATTTTGCAG TTGTTGAAAT AGACTTTGAA AAACTTCTAG ATACAAATAA
     4141 TTTTTCGCGT ACAGTTTGAA CCGATTCTAG TGATATTTCA AGTAAATATC AAGATAATAA
     4201 AAATGAATTA ATAAAGACAA TAACTAACAA TTATGCAATG AGTGATAAAA AGATTAATTT
     4261 TGTCTCAGAA TCTTTATTAG ATGATATAAA TTATAAGAAA TTTGACAGAA AACTTGATTT
     4321 TAATCCTGAA AATGCAGATG AATTAAAAGC ATATAGAGAT TTAAATAGTT TATACATTGT
     4381 AGGTTATCCA ACTTCAAATG AAGATTACTA CTTAGATCAG TATGAAGATG AAAAACAATT
     4441 AAAAAATAAA AAATATGATT TTTCATTATG AATTAATAAC GAATATAAAT ATTATAAAAA
     4501 AATAGTTAAT GGAGAAGGAG TTTCTAGTTC ATTCAAAGAT TATGAATTAG AAAAGGGAAA
     4561 CTTTTTCTCA TATCAAATAG GATATCGTTC TTTTATAAAT AAACCTGGTT TAACTGATGC
     4621 ATTTTTAGCA GCTAATAAAG TTGGCAAAAA ATTATATTCA TTAGATGAGG AAAACAAAGG
     4681 TAAAACTAAA AAATATTTTA ATTATGGTTT AGAAATATTA CCTAGATTTT ATGCACCTGC
     4741 TGGTGGAGCT AGTGGGTCTA GTGTTAGAAC AAAAGATAAT AAATTATTAG CTGTGTATCA
     4801 TGCAGCTAAT GGGTCAGCTA AAACTGGTTT AGCAGCTGTA TTTAGATCTA ATGGTTATGA
     4861 TTACAAAGAT TTATTTGGTT CATATAAATT AGGTCAATAT GACTTAATTT ATGGTGGTGG
     4921 AAAAGACCAA GAAAAAGGTA AATCCTATAG AGAAGCCTTA TTAAAAAAAT ATAATAATAG
     4981 TATGAAAAGT GCATTATTCC CTAAAGGTTT TGATGAAAAA GAAATTCCTA GTGAGTTTAA
     5041 ATTCGATAAC AAAAAATAAG ACGAAAGGGC CTCGTGATAC GCCTATTTTT ATAGGTTAAT
     5101 GTCATGATAA TAATGGTTTC TTAGACGTCA GGTGGCACTT TTCGGGGAAA TGTGCGCGGA
     5161 ACCCCTATTT GTTTATTTTT CTAAATACAT TCAAATATGT ATCCGCTCAT GAGACAATAA
     5221 CCCTGATAAA TGCTTCAATA ATATTGAAAA AGGAAGAGTA TGAGTATTCA ACATTTCCGT
     5281 GTCGCCCTTA TTCCCTTTTT TGCGGCATTT TGCCTTCCTG TTTTTGCTCA CCCAGAAACG
     5341 CTGGTGAAAG TAAAAGATGC TGAAGATCAG TTGGGTGCAC GAGTGGGTTA CATCGAACTG
     5401 GATCTCAACA GCGGTAAGAT CCTTGAGAGT TTTCGCCCCG AAGAACGTTT TCCAATGATG
     5461 AGCACTTTTA AAGTTCTGCT ATGTGGCGCG GTATTATCCC GTATTGACGC CGGGCAAGAG
     5521 CAACTCGGTC GCCGCATACA CTATTCTCAG AATGACTTGG TTGAGTACTC ACCAGTCACA
     5581 GAAAAGCATC TTACGGATGG CATGACAGTA AGAGAATTAT GCAGTGCTGC CATAACCATG
     5641 AGTGATAACA CTGCGGCCAA CTTACTTCTG ACAACGATCG GAGGACCGAA GGAGCTAACC
     5701 GCTTTTTTGC ACAACATGGG GGATCATGTA ACTCGCCTTG ATCGTTGGGA ACCGGAGCTG
     5761 AATGAAGCCA TACCAAACGA CGAGCGTGAC ACCACGATGC CTGTAGCAAT GGCAACAACG
     5821 TTGCGCAAAC TATTAACTGG CGAACTACTT ACTCTAGCTT CCCGGCAACA ATTAATAGAC
     5881 TGGATGGAGG CGGATAAAGT TGCAGGACCA CTTCTGCGCT CGGCCCTTCC GGCTGGCTGG
     5941 TTTATTGCTG ATAAATCTGG AGCCGGTGAG CGTGGGTCTC GCGGTATCAT TGCAGCACTG
     6001 GGGCCAGATG GTAAGCCCTC CCGTATCGTA GTTATCTACA CGACGGGGAG TCAGGCAACT
     6061 ATGGATGAAC GAAATAGACA GATCGCTGAG ATAGGTGCCT CACTGATTAA GCATTGGTAA
     6121 CTGTCAGACC AAGTTTACTC ATATATACTT TAGATTGATT TAAAACTTCA TTTTTAATTT
     6181 AAAAGGATCT AGGTGAAGAT CCTTTTTGAT AATCTCATGA CCAAAATCCC TTAACGTGAG
     6241 TTTTCGTTCC ACTGAGCGTC AGACCCCGTA GAAAAGATCA AAGGATCTTC TTGAGATCCT
     6301 TTTTTTCTGC GCGTAATCTG CTGCTTGCAA ACAAAAAAAC CACCGCTACC AGCGGTGGTT
     6361 TGTTTGCCGG ATCAAGAGCT ACCAACTCTT TTTCCGAAGG TAACTGGCTT CAGCAGAGCG
     6421 CAGATACCAA ATACTGTCCT TCTAGTGTAG CCGTAGTTAG GCCACCACTT CAAGAACTCT
     6481 GTAGCACCGC CTACATACCT CGCTCTGCTA ATCCTGTTAC CAGTGGCTGC TGCCAGTGGC
     6541 GATAAGTCGT GTCTTACCGG GTTGGACTCA AGACGATAGT TACCGGATAA GGCGCAGCGG
     6601 TCGGGCTGAA CGGGGGGTTC GTGCACACAG CCCAGCTTGG AGCGAACGAC CTACACCGAA
     6661 CTGAGATACC TACAGCGTGA GCATTGAGAA AGCGCCACGC TTCCCGAAGG GAGAAAGGCG
     6721 GACAGGTATC CGGTAAGCGG CAGGGTCGGA ACAGGAGAGC GCACGAGGGA GCTTCCAGGG
     6781 GGAAACGCCT GGTATCTTTA TAGTCCTGTC GGGTTTCGCC ACCTCTGACT TGAGCGTCGA
     6841 TTTTTGTGAT GCTCGTCAGG GGGGCGGAGC CTATGGAAAA ACGCCAGCAA CGCGGCCTTT
     6901 TTACGGTTCC TGGCCTTTTG CTGGCCTTTT GCTCACATGT TCTTTCCTGC GTTATCCCCT
     6961 GATTCTGTGG ATAACCGTAT TACCGCCTTT GAGTGAGCTG ATACCGCTCG CCGCAGCCGA
     7021 ACGACCGAGC GCAGCGAGTC AGTGAGCGAG GAAGCGGAAG AGCGCCCAAT ACGCAAACCG
     7081 CCTCTCCCCG CGCGTTGGCC GATTCATTAA TGCAGCTGGC ACGACAGGTT TCCCGACTGG
     7141 AAAGCGGGCA GTGAGCGCAA CGCAATTAAT GTGAGTTACC TCACTCATTA GGCACCCCAG
     7201 GCTTTACACT TTATGCTTCC GGCTCGTATG TTGTGTGGAA TTGTGAGCGG ATAACAATTT
     7261 CACACAGGAA ACAGCTATGA CCATGATTAC GCCAAGCTCG GAATTAACCC TCACTAAAGG
     7321 GAACAAAAGC TTGCATGCCT GCAGAATTAA AAGTTAGTGA ACAAGAAAAC AGTGAAGCAC
     7381 CAGTTTCTGA ACCTGATAAA CTGTCTAACA AAACCATTCT ATTTATTGAA AAATTCATAA
     7441 CTACTCCTTT TTTCTCTAAG TTTATTTTAT ATAAATAAGA GATTGTATTA TATTACTATT
     7501 TCTAATATTA TTTCTAAATT ATTATTAGTA TGAAGTTAAT TTGTGGATAA CTTACAAAAA
     7561 CCTAAATTAA TAAAGATTTT TTAttatttt gttaaaattt tattcttcaa aatatcaaca
     7621 gtctttttta attgtttgtc tttttttaac atactttcaa tttttctttc agcattaata
     7681 actgttgtat ggtctctacc accttaagca ccaggttttc tagtcataca ccaagttcta
     7741 ggaccttcag gaacttcaac atcagcagta acagtaaaac ctaatctttc ataaaaaggt
     7801 aaatttctag gagcactagt ttctaaaaaa gcaggaacac cagctctttc agcagcttca
     7861 acaccaggta aaacaacagc actacctaaa cctttacctt gatgatcagg actaacacca
     7921 acagtagcta aaaaccaagc aggttcttta ggtctatgag gagctaataa accttccatt
     7981 tgttgttgag cagctaatct actaccactt aattcagcca ttctaggacc aatttcagca
     8041 aaaacagcac cagcttcaac actttcagga gtagtccaaa cagcaacagc agcaccatca
     8101 tcagcaaccc aaactttacc aatatctaaa ccaactctag ttaaaaataa ttcttgtaat
     8161 tcagtaactc tttcaatatg tctatcagga tcaacagtat gtctagtagc aggataatca
     8221 gcaaaagcag cagctaaagt tctaacagct ctaggaacat catctctagt agctaatcta
     8281 acagtaggtt tatattcagt catTCAAAGG ATCTTATATT TCCTTTCTCT ATTAAGTAGT
     8341 GTTTTTATTA AAAGCAAATG TAATTAAAAT TACATTGAAT ATATAAGAGA AAAATAACAT
     8401 TAATAATAAT TATTAATTGC TTCTAACCCT ACTTTATACA ATTTATATCT TTCTTTTTTT
     8461 CTTTCCCTTA TAGTAGCAAT TGTACATAAT TTTTTAAAAA AAACAATAAA TATTTCTTAA
     8521 AAAAACAAAA AAAGATTTTC CAAATAAATT GCgattcatc aatatttttg ttaaccatta
     8581 aactaagttt aagttctttt aaaatatcgt ttacgttcat ATTTATCTCC AAAAATATTA
     8641 TAAATTAAAC ACTTGTTAAA AATGTGGAAA ACGTGGAAAA AATCCATATA ATATAGTTAT
     8701 ATTAACACTT TCTAGAAATT AAAAATCTTA ATTAAAAGGT GTTATTTATA ACTTATTCAC
     8761 TTATCCACAA TTAGCTAATA TTTTTGTTAG TAATTTCTAG TTTTATCTAC ATTTAATTGA
     8821 GAAGCTAAAA ATTAAGTTTA TAAGTGTATT TTTAAAGCAA AATATTATAT AATTAGGTGT
     8881 GAATTATGTT ATTTTTTTGT AAAGGAGGTA AGTATTCGAA TTCGCCCTAT AGTGAGTCGT
     8941 ATTACAATTC ACTGGCCGTC GTTTTACAAC GTCGTGACTG GGAAAACCCT GGCGTTACCC
     9001 AACTTAATCG CCTTGCAGCA CATCCCCCCT TCGCCAGCTG GCGTAATAGC GAAGAGGCCC
     9061 GCACCGATCG CCCTTCCCAA CAGTTGCGTA GCCTGAATGG CGAATGGCGC GNNNNNNNNN
     9121 NNNNNNNNNN NNNNNNNNNN NNNNNNNNNN NNNNNNNNNN NNNNNNNNNN NNNNNNNNNN
     9181 NNNNNNNNNN NNNNNNNNNN NNNNNNNNNN NNNNNNNNNN NNNNNNNNNN NNNNNCNNNN
     9241 NNNNNNNNNN NNNNNNNNNN NNNNNNNNNN NNNNNNNNNN NNNNNNNNNN NNNNNNNNNN
     9301 NNNNNNNNNN NNNNNNNNNN NNNNNNNANN NNNNNNNNNN NNNNNNNNNN NNNNNNNNNN
     9361 NNNNNNNNNN NNNNNNNCCT TTGACGTTGG AGTCCACGTT CTTTAATAGT GGACTCTTGT
     9421 TCCAAACTGG AACAACACTC AACCCTATCT CGGTCTATTC TTTTGATTTA TAAGGGATTT
     9481 TGCCGATTTC GGCCTATTGG TTAAAAAATG AGCTGATTTA ACAAAAATTT AACGCGAATT
     9541 TTAACAAAAT ATTAACGTTT ACAATTTCCT GATGCGGTAT TTTCTCCTTA CGCATCTGTG
     9601 CGGTATTTCA CACCGCATAT GGTGCACTCT CAGTACAATC TGCTCTGATG CCGCATAGTT
     9661 AAGCCAGCCC CGACACCCGC CAACACCCGC TGACGCGCCC TGACGGGCTT GTCTGCTCCC
     9721 GGCATCCGCT TACAGACAAG CTGTGACCGT CTCCGGGAGC TGCATGTGTC AGAGGTTTTC
     9781 ACCGTCATCA CCGAAACGCG CGA
//
