# Supplementary material for: Functional surface expression of immunoglobulin cleavage systems in a candidate Mycoplasma vaccine chassis
Source: Commun Biol. 2024 Jun 28;7:779. doi: 10.1038/s42003-024-06497-8 (PMC11213901; doi:10.1038/s42003-024-06497-8)
Supplement: Supplementary file 5 — Supplementary Data 3 [file 42003_2024_6497_MOESM5_ESM.zip › Plasmids GB/pIVB09_MMmhr.gb]

LOCUS       pIVB09_MMmhr            9966 bp ds-DNA     circular     10-APR-2024
DEFINITION  .
FEATURES             Location/Qualifiers
     Promoter        1..155
                     /label="M/Mmhyor Promoter"
     Pribnow box     126..131
                     /label="Putative -10"
     RBS             145..149
                     /label="Putative SD"
     primer          complement(151..202)
                     /label="Template without MIBMIP"
                     /note="sequence: TGGAAAGTATCATTTTAATCTTTCTTGTTTTTGTTTGTTTTATGCTAATTTTTAGATTTTTTGAGAAATTTTTTTGTTTTCTTTAAAAAATTCATTGCAA"
     CDS             156..2675
                     /label="MIBmhyor"
     CDS             156..2675
                     /transl_table=4
                     /translation="MNFLKKTKKFLKKSKNQQVLFSFVTVLSVPSVVGIIYYVASKNTDSKEDVKILDKLNANSVTLQSIENADTNKALDALNDKNLKPNPKPEEKKPDPVPTPPVVVNPPKTPPKTPKPEPAPEPETPPVVEPAPSIQQTFKDDETGYVTLKWEGHDVRALVRKKPNRQYSTYDNQNGLANRIPYQSQVIDEIINIEVTPEIQAQNLKNTATALKNSVQGSAFSIYADTISQGDKAVAAVVAQNYENYYKNMFSKWQQLFDNGDKVREFLTKEGYDLYPTIKQTYENDLKKAKEAIEKANQEMEQLQRERPPRNGFDSNGRETFTDENKLKLEKWQVKYNEQSDKVKAAKQLEQDAKNVKYAKLIYYLDYSKLVKGSKENEEYLKKGFTINPDNTNITVDADGTLHSYSWSPILNQVTSLLQRDNEERRAFGYSSYYGRSGGDILNGTYEGWTKTDVTNGEEYKKYNVSKSDGINISKLTKNADNKAKTSRNEGIVVTVDFSNPSGYERVRKLIKELTADHKEITSYRFFHIGKNDANQKFKDILAELPTKLPQLELLMDSTNTSALLALENKQIDELSIYTEGNSLSDDWAINPWALKNVAWYNTNDYNVSFDYAPGAKVATRVTFNSLAFDDSDYTGGHEPKDYKRINDGLRMAYWTRNNEKVFQGGWGPGLQPDVNESENSYPTGLDLTRVTKMKSLRGLNFTDTQKSSNSKPRKLTRIGLYNNSNTFEIDVDELNNAHFDVLDTSVPMAQPKPKIFFSNDGATKRIKVVAKGSVHTLTSTGASNLNILLENGRQKHDDTKLFTNRSIIVDKSDSQLINSLKNQGFNVDESGTSSFHFN*"
     CDS             2685..5222
                     /label="MIPmhyor"
     CDS             2685..5222
                     /label="Translation 2685-5222"
                     /translation="MKKNRKSRNLLLKNLLISSAFIMPILVVSCSDTSNNPAKSETSSQSSDKTNPDTSDPNTTTPSILFNADKTPKEITTINLEKLPIILKRVDHFSNYSNLSTNSINTSLADLNKQLEFATTNKDDNDQIQIQVENKKYLNNNPETSLEQGKLIFSLKISSKKNPNISITKDVEVGGFRQSRSSEINLN*ANRFAPGSEDEFKQYFAENNYQRYETDAKKYFQALNGQLSLIEGKSPFDINS*RPDVKRTPEEVKKYDELAKQLKLDTYDDALKKGFTMPVYDDKGNVEGLKLYDPAEIPKGPA**DVIGRNENQTNGLARYIPNEKYKQAALQTYSIQLSHPARIDEINPDELKAFLESQKEGNNRLQKTARGTM*ILDYAIPTDGHQPTK*YFGTNNHVVEEYKKDATGFSMSVLKPNVAIRTKLRTTKGATDESYITASFSRDDLVSGAKNDHADKTADYISPADYGIPGIRIVYRATDYLNTSPKDYLSKVDQENEKYKNAEEFLDFAVLEIDFSKFKVPDGYSSRDEFIKTITNDYYHNTSQHIKFLKTSYLKDYSRADTQLAKEDTSKKSNTDQFFIVGYPQATGDYFLDQYQDAYDYKNNKIGYSL*MNSESSFYNNLSNDENNANSPENQRANKGNYFSLNIGYRSFADKPGLTDAFIATPKVGKKLHKSTVMSDPIHTKKVTKEVEENGKKVTKELGELQVANTKNYIAFGLEYLPRHYAPVGGASGSSIRNQNNELVGVYFASNETAKTGLAVAFRSEGFDYKGLYGKYNLPQYDLIYGGGKEQKTSFRQALETIYGTNFKTSLFKNGVNQIPDDYKFKNTDITTNTNPSTQKKVVN*"
     CDS             5621..6283
                     /label="AmpR"
     CDS             5621..6283
                     /label="Translation 5621-6283"
                     /translation="MSTFKVLLCGAVLSRIDAGQEQLGRRIHYSQNDLVEYSPVTEKHLTDGMTVRELCSAAITMSDNTAANLLLTTIGGPKELTAFLHNMGDHVTRLDRWEPELNEAIPNDERDTTMPVAMATTLRKLLTGELLTLASRQQLIDWMEADKVAGPLLRSALPAGWFIADKSGAGERGSRGIIAALGPDGKPSRIVVIYTTGSQATMDERNRQIAEIGASLIKHW*"
     primer          complement(6258..6278)
                     /label="p414-R2"
                     /note="sequence: AATGCTTAATCAGTGAGGCAC"
     rep_origin      6378..7060
                     /label="ColE1 origin"
     misc_feature    7143..7162
                     /label="MT85.2"
     promoter        7366..7396
                     /label="lac promoter"
     misc_binding    7400..7422
                     /label="LacO"
     primer          7408..7429
                     /label="p414-F1"
                     /note="sequence: GAGCGGATAACAATTTCACACA"
     primer_bind     7428..7448
                     /label="M13-rev"
     promoter        7465..7483
                     /label="T3 promoter"
     primer_bind     7466..7485
                     /label="T3"
     misc_feature    complement(7557..7601)
                     /label="dnaN 5'"
     CDS             complement(7557..7601)
                     /label="Translation 7601-7557"
                     /translation="MNFSINRMVLLDSLS"
     misc_feature    7557..7746
                     /label="oriC_Mferi_Right"
     misc_feature    complement(7606..7611)
                     /label="Shine-Delgarno"
     misc_feature    complement(7606..7614)
                     /label="dnaA box"
     misc_feature    complement(7650..7655)
                     /label="Pribnow box (-10)"
     misc_feature    complement(7705..7713)
                     /label="dnaA_box"
     misc_feature    complement(7747..7866)
                     /label="dnaA_Mferi_3'"
     misc_feature    complement(7867..8466)
                     /label="pac"
                     /note="vntifkey: 21 note: Pac"
     CDS             complement(7867..8466)
                     /label="Translation 8466-7867"
                     /translation="MTEYKPTVRLATRDDVPRAVRTLAAAFADYPATRHTVDPDRHIERVTELQELFLTRVGLDIGKVWVADDGAAVAVWTTPESVEAGAVFAEIGPRMAELSGSRLAAQQQMEGLLAPHRPKEPAWFLATVGVSPDHQGKGLGSAVVLPGVEAAERAGVPAFLETSAPRNLPFYERLGFTVTADVEVPEGPRTWCMTRKPGA*"
     primer          7913..7935
                     /label="YCP.puro-R"
                     /note="sequence: GGAACTTCAACATCAGCAGTAAC"
     primer          complement(8216..8242)
                     /label="YCP.puro-F2"
                     /note="sequence: TTGGACTACTCCTGAAAGTGTTGAAGC"
     misc_feature    complement(8467..8715)
                     /label="PS'"
     misc_feature    complement(8716..8783)
                     /label="dnaA_Mferi_5'"
     misc_feature    8784..9080
                     /label="oriC_Mferi_Left"
     RBS             complement(8789..8794)
                     /label="Shine-Delgarno"
     -10_region      complement(8800..8805)
                     /label=-10
     misc_feature    complement(8826..8834)
                     /label="dnaA_box"
     misc_feature    8897..8905
                     /label="dnaA_box"
     misc_feature    8924..8932
                     /label="dnaA_box"
     misc_feature    9031..9036
                     /label="Pribnow box (-10)"
     misc_feature    9035..9043
                     /label="dnaA box"
     misc_feature    9066..9071
                     /label="Shine-Delgarno"
     primer_bind     complement(9088..9115)
                     /label="T7"
     primer_bind     complement(9114..9131)
                     /label="M13-fwd"
     rep_origin      9275..9730
                     /label="M13 origin"
     rep_origin      9292..9598
                     /label="F1 ori"
ORIGIN
        1 AAGCTTTTAT CTTTCTTTAG TTAAAACAAG AATTTTTGAG CTTTAATTAG AATAATTAAA
       61 GTTGTATTTC ATTTGTGCTC TTTGTAGAGT TCTTCTAAAA AAAAAAAAAA AAAGCGAAAT
      121 AGTAGTAAAA TATTGAAGAA TTCAAGGGGG TTGCAATGAA TTTTTTAAAG AAAACAAAAA
      181 AATTTCTCAA AAAATCTAAA AACCAACAAG TATTATTTTC TTTTGTAACT GTCTTAAGTG
      241 TTCCATCTGT TGTTGGAATC ATTTATTATG TTGCATCAAA AAACACAGAT TCTAAAGAAG
      301 ATGTAAAAAT TTTAGATAAG CTCAATGCTA ACAGTGTAAC CTTACAATCC ATAGAAAATG
      361 CCGATACTAA TAAGGCATTG GATGCTTTAA ACGACAAAAA TTTAAAACCT AATCCTAAAC
      421 CTGAAGAGAA AAAACCTGAT CCAGTGCCAA CTCCTCCGGT TGTAGTTAAT CCGCCAAAAA
      481 CCCCGCCAAA AACTCCAAAA CCAGAACCTG CTCCTGAACC TGAAACACCT CCAGTAGTAG
      541 AACCAGCTCC TTCAATACAA CAAACTTTTA AAGATGATGA AACAGGTTAT GTTACTTTAA
      601 AATGAGAAGG ACACGATGTA AGAGCTTTAG TTCGTAAAAA ACCAAATAGA CAATATTCAA
      661 CCTATGATAA CCAAAATGGT CTAGCTAACA GAATTCCATA TCAATCACAA GTAATAGATG
      721 AAATTATTAA TATTGAAGTA ACTCCAGAGA TACAAGCACA AAACCTTAAA AATACAGCAA
      781 CTGCATTAAA AAACTCAGTT CAAGGTTCTG CTTTTAGTAT CTATGCAGAT ACAATTTCAC
      841 AAGGTGATAA AGCAGTGGCT GCTGTAGTGG CTCAAAATTA TGAAAATTAC TACAAAAATA
      901 TGTTTTCTAA ATGACAGCAA TTATTTGATA ATGGAGATAA AGTTAGAGAG TTTTTAACAA
      961 AAGAGGGGTA TGATTTATAT CCAACTATCA AACAAACATA TGAAAATGAT CTTAAAAAAG
     1021 CAAAAGAAGC AATAGAAAAA GCAAATCAAG AGATGGAACA ATTGCAACGA GAACGTCCAC
     1081 CAAGAAATGG TTTTGATTCA AATGGTCGAG AAACTTTCAC AGATGAAAAT AAACTTAAAT
     1141 TAGAGAAATG ACAAGTCAAA TATAATGAGC AAAGTGATAA AGTAAAAGCA GCTAAACAAT
     1201 TAGAACAAGA TGCTAAAAAT GTTAAATATG CAAAACTTAT TTATTACCTT GATTATAGTA
     1261 AATTAGTTAA AGGTTCAAAG GAAAACGAAG AATATCTGAA AAAAGGATTC ACAATAAATC
     1321 CAGATAATAC TAATATTACT GTTGATGCTG ATGGAACATT ACATTCTTAT TCTTGAAGCC
     1381 CTATTTTAAA TCAAGTAACA TCTTTACTTC AAAGAGACAA TGAAGAACGC CGTGCCTTTG
     1441 GTTATTCTAG TTATTATGGA AGATCAGGGG GTGACATTTT AAACGGAACA TATGAAGGTT
     1501 GAACTAAAAC AGATGTTACA AATGGAGAAG AATATAAAAA ATATAATGTT TCTAAATCAG
     1561 ATGGAATTAA TATTTCAAAA CTAACTAAAA ATGCAGATAA CAAAGCAAAA ACAAGCAGAA
     1621 ATGAAGGAAT AGTTGTAACT GTAGATTTTT CAAATCCTTC TGGTTATGAA AGAGTTAGAA
     1681 AATTAATTAA AGAATTAACA GCAGATCATA AAGAAATAAC TTCATATAGA TTTTTCCACA
     1741 TTGGTAAAAA TGATGCTAAT CAGAAATTTA AAGACATTTT AGCTGAGTTA CCAACAAAAC
     1801 TTCCACAACT AGAACTCTTG ATGGATTCTA CTAACACCTC AGCTCTACTA GCTTTAGAAA
     1861 ATAAACAAAT TGATGAGCTC TCTATTTATA CAGAAGGTAA CTCACTTTCT GATGATTGAG
     1921 CAATAAATCC ATGAGCTTTA AAAAATGTAG CTTGATATAA TACGAATGAT TACAATGTAA
     1981 GTTTTGATTA CGCGCCAGGA GCTAAAGTAG CTACAAGAGT AACCTTTAAT TCACTTGCTT
     2041 TTGATGATTC CGATTACACA GGAGGTCACG AACCAAAAGA TTATAAAAGA ATTAATGATG
     2101 GTCTTCGTAT GGCTTACTGA ACAAGAAATA ATGAAAAAGT ATTTCAAGGT GGATGAGGAC
     2161 CTGGACTTCA ACCAGATGTT AATGAATCAG AAAATTCATA TCCAACTGGT TTAGATTTAA
     2221 CAAGAGTTAC TAAAATGAAA TCATTAAGAG GATTAAACTT TACTGATACT CAAAAATCCT
     2281 CTAACTCAAA ACCAAGAAAA TTAACAAGAA TTGGACTATA TAACAATAGT AATACATTTG
     2341 AAATCGATGT TGATGAATTA AATAATGCAC ATTTTGATGT TTTAGACACT TCAGTTCCAA
     2401 TGGCTCAGCC AAAACCAAAA ATATTCTTTT CAAATGATGG TGCAACCAAA AGAATTAAAG
     2461 TAGTGGCTAA AGGTTCAGTT CATACTCTAA CATCAACAGG TGCCTCTAAT TTAAATATTC
     2521 TTTTAGAAAA TGGAAGACAA AAACACGATG ATACTAAATT GTTTACAAAT AGATCTATTA
     2581 TTGTTGATAA ATCAGATTCA CAATTAATAA ATTCATTAAA AAATCAAGGA TTTAATGTTG
     2641 ATGAGTCAGG AACATCAAGT TTCCATTTCA ACTAGGAGGT TATTATGAAA AAAAATCGCA
     2701 AATCAAGAAA TTTACTGTTA AAAAATTTAC TAATATCATC AGCTTTTATT ATGCCAATAT
     2761 TGGTAGTGTC TTGTAGTGAT ACAAGTAATA ATCCAGCTAA ATCAGAAACA AGTTCACAAT
     2821 CATCAGACAA AACAAATCCA GATACTTCTG ATCCAAATAC AACAACTCCT TCAATTTTGT
     2881 TTAATGCAGA TAAAACACCA AAAGAAATCA CAACTATTAA TTTAGAAAAA TTACCTATTA
     2941 TTTTAAAAAG AGTCGATCAT TTTTCAAATT ATTCTAATTT ATCTACAAAC TCTATAAATA
     3001 CAAGTTTAGC TGATTTAAAT AAACAATTAG AATTTGCTAC AACAAACAAA GATGATAATG
     3061 ATCAAATTCA AATCCAAGTA GAAAATAAGA AATATTTAAA CAATAATCCT GAAACTTCGC
     3121 TTGAACAAGG TAAATTAATT TTTTCATTAA AAATATCATC TAAAAAAAAT CCAAATATTT
     3181 CAATTACAAA AGATGTTGAA GTTGGAGGAT TTAGACAATC TAGAAGCTCA GAAATTAATT
     3241 TGAACTGAGC AAATAGATTT GCTCCAGGCT CAGAAGATGA GTTCAAACAA TATTTTGCAG
     3301 AAAATAATTA TCAAAGATAC GAAACTGATG CAAAAAAATA TTTCCAAGCT TTAAATGGTC
     3361 AACTTTCACT AATTGAAGGA AAAAGTCCTT TTGATATTAA TTCTTGAAGA CCTGACGTAA
     3421 AAAGAACTCC AGAAGAAGTT AAAAAATATG ACGAACTAGC AAAACAACTT AAACTAGATA
     3481 CATATGATGA TGCTCTAAAA AAAGGCTTTA CAATGCCAGT TTATGATGAT AAAGGAAATG
     3541 TAGAAGGACT CAAACTTTAT GATCCAGCTG AAATTCCTAA AGGTCCTGCT TGATGAGATG
     3601 TAATTGGTAG AAATGAAAAC CAAACAAATG GACTTGCTAG ATATATTCCA AATGAAAAAT
     3661 ATAAACAAGC TGCCTTACAA ACTTATTCAA TTCAATTAAG TCATCCAGCA AGAATAGATG
     3721 AAATTAATCC TGATGAATTA AAAGCCTTTT TAGAAAGCCA AAAAGAAGGC AATAATCGAC
     3781 TGCAAAAAAC TGCTCGTGGA ACTATGTGAA TTTTAGATTA TGCAATTCCA ACTGATGGTC
     3841 ACCAGCCAAC AAAATGATAT TTTGGAACAA ATAATCACGT AGTTGAAGAG TATAAAAAAG
     3901 ATGCTACTGG TTTTAGCATG TCAGTACTTA AACCTAATGT TGCTATTAGA ACAAAACTAA
     3961 GAACAACAAA AGGTGCAACC GATGAATCTT ATATCACAGC AAGTTTTTCT CGTGATGATT
     4021 TAGTATCTGG TGCAAAAAAT GATCACGCTG ACAAAACAGC AGATTACATA TCACCTGCAG
     4081 ATTATGGAAT TCCAGGTATT AGAATAGTTT ATCGGGCAAC AGATTATTTA AATACCTCTC
     4141 CTAAAGATTA CCTTTCTAAA GTAGATCAAG AAAATGAAAA ATACAAAAAT GCAGAAGAAT
     4201 TTTTAGATTT TGCTGTTCTT GAAATAGATT TTAGTAAATT TAAAGTACCT GATGGGTACA
     4261 GTTCAAGAGA TGAGTTTATT AAAACGATAA CAAATGATTA TTATCATAAT ACTTCCCAAC
     4321 ACATTAAATT CTTAAAAACC TCATATTTAA AAGATTATTC TAGAGCTGAT ACTCAATTAG
     4381 CAAAAGAAGA TACAAGTAAA AAATCAAATA CTGATCAATT CTTTATTGTT GGTTATCCAC
     4441 AAGCAACTGG GGATTATTTC CTAGATCAAT ATCAAGATGC ATATGACTAT AAAAACAATA
     4501 AAATAGGATA TTCTCTTTGA ATGAATTCAG AATCTTCTTT TTACAATAAT TTAAGCAATG
     4561 ATGAAAACAA TGCAAATAGT CCTGAAAACC AAAGAGCTAA CAAAGGAAAT TATTTTTCTT
     4621 TAAACATTGG ATATAGAAGT TTTGCTGACA AACCAGGATT AACAGATGCT TTTATTGCTA
     4681 CACCAAAAGT AGGAAAAAAG CTTCATAAAT CAACAGTTAT GTCTGATCCT ATTCATACTA
     4741 AAAAAGTCAC AAAAGAAGTA GAAGAAAACG GTAAAAAAGT CACAAAAGAA TTAGGTGAAC
     4801 TTCAAGTTGC CAATACAAAA AATTACATAG CTTTTGGACT TGAATACTTA CCAAGACATT
     4861 ATGCACCTGT TGGAGGCGCT TCAGGATCAT CTATACGTAA TCAAAACAAT GAATTAGTTG
     4921 GTGTTTACTT TGCTTCTAAT GAAACAGCCA AAACAGGTTT AGCTGTTGCC TTTAGATCTG
     4981 AAGGTTTTGA TTACAAAGGT TTATATGGTA AATATAATTT ACCTCAATAT GACTTAATTT
     5041 ACGGTGGTGG AAAAGAGCAA AAAACTTCAT TTAGACAAGC ATTAGAAACC ATTTATGGTA
     5101 CTAATTTCAA AACCTCATTG TTTAAAAATG GAGTAAATCA AATTCCTGAC GATTATAAAT
     5161 TTAAAAACAC CGACATAACA ACAAACACAA ATCCTTCTAC ACAAAAAAAA GTAGTAAATT
     5221 AGGACGAAAG GGCCTCGTGA TACGCCTATT TTTATAGGTT AATGTCATGA TAATAATGGT
     5281 TTCTTAGACG TCAGGTGGCA CTTTTCGGGG AAATGTGCGC GGAACCCCTA TTTGTTTATT
     5341 TTTCTAAATA CATTCAAATA TGTATCCGCT CATGAGACAA TAACCCTGAT AAATGCTTCA
     5401 ATAATATTGA AAAAGGAAGA GTATGAGTAT TCAACATTTC CGTGTCGCCC TTATTCCCTT
     5461 TTTTGCGGCA TTTTGCCTTC CTGTTTTTGC TCACCCAGAA ACGCTGGTGA AAGTAAAAGA
     5521 TGCTGAAGAT CAGTTGGGTG CACGAGTGGG TTACATCGAA CTGGATCTCA ACAGCGGTAA
     5581 GATCCTTGAG AGTTTTCGCC CCGAAGAACG TTTTCCAATG ATGAGCACTT TTAAAGTTCT
     5641 GCTATGTGGC GCGGTATTAT CCCGTATTGA CGCCGGGCAA GAGCAACTCG GTCGCCGCAT
     5701 ACACTATTCT CAGAATGACT TGGTTGAGTA CTCACCAGTC ACAGAAAAGC ATCTTACGGA
     5761 TGGCATGACA GTAAGAGAAT TATGCAGTGC TGCCATAACC ATGAGTGATA ACACTGCGGC
     5821 CAACTTACTT CTGACAACGA TCGGAGGACC GAAGGAGCTA ACCGCTTTTT TGCACAACAT
     5881 GGGGGATCAT GTAACTCGCC TTGATCGTTG GGAACCGGAG CTGAATGAAG CCATACCAAA
     5941 CGACGAGCGT GACACCACGA TGCCTGTAGC AATGGCAACA ACGTTGCGCA AACTATTAAC
     6001 TGGCGAACTA CTTACTCTAG CTTCCCGGCA ACAATTAATA GACTGGATGG AGGCGGATAA
     6061 AGTTGCAGGA CCACTTCTGC GCTCGGCCCT TCCGGCTGGC TGGTTTATTG CTGATAAATC
     6121 TGGAGCCGGT GAGCGTGGGT CTCGCGGTAT CATTGCAGCA CTGGGGCCAG ATGGTAAGCC
     6181 CTCCCGTATC GTAGTTATCT ACACGACGGG GAGTCAGGCA ACTATGGATG AACGAAATAG
     6241 ACAGATCGCT GAGATAGGTG CCTCACTGAT TAAGCATTGG TAACTGTCAG ACCAAGTTTA
     6301 CTCATATATA CTTTAGATTG ATTTAAAACT TCATTTTTAA TTTAAAAGGA TCTAGGTGAA
     6361 GATCCTTTTT GATAATCTCA TGACCAAAAT CCCTTAACGT GAGTTTTCGT TCCACTGAGC
     6421 GTCAGACCCC GTAGAAAAGA TCAAAGGATC TTCTTGAGAT CCTTTTTTTC TGCGCGTAAT
     6481 CTGCTGCTTG CAAACAAAAA AACCACCGCT ACCAGCGGTG GTTTGTTTGC CGGATCAAGA
     6541 GCTACCAACT CTTTTTCCGA AGGTAACTGG CTTCAGCAGA GCGCAGATAC CAAATACTGT
     6601 CCTTCTAGTG TAGCCGTAGT TAGGCCACCA CTTCAAGAAC TCTGTAGCAC CGCCTACATA
     6661 CCTCGCTCTG CTAATCCTGT TACCAGTGGC TGCTGCCAGT GGCGATAAGT CGTGTCTTAC
     6721 CGGGTTGGAC TCAAGACGAT AGTTACCGGA TAAGGCGCAG CGGTCGGGCT GAACGGGGGG
     6781 TTCGTGCACA CAGCCCAGCT TGGAGCGAAC GACCTACACC GAACTGAGAT ACCTACAGCG
     6841 TGAGCATTGA GAAAGCGCCA CGCTTCCCGA AGGGAGAAAG GCGGACAGGT ATCCGGTAAG
     6901 CGGCAGGGTC GGAACAGGAG AGCGCACGAG GGAGCTTCCA GGGGGAAACG CCTGGTATCT
     6961 TTATAGTCCT GTCGGGTTTC GCCACCTCTG ACTTGAGCGT CGATTTTTGT GATGCTCGTC
     7021 AGGGGGGCGG AGCCTATGGA AAAACGCCAG CAACGCGGCC TTTTTACGGT TCCTGGCCTT
     7081 TTGCTGGCCT TTTGCTCACA TGTTCTTTCC TGCGTTATCC CCTGATTCTG TGGATAACCG
     7141 TATTACCGCC TTTGAGTGAG CTGATACCGC TCGCCGCAGC CGAACGACCG AGCGCAGCGA
     7201 GTCAGTGAGC GAGGAAGCGG AAGAGCGCCC AATACGCAAA CCGCCTCTCC CCGCGCGTTG
     7261 GCCGATTCAT TAATGCAGCT GGCACGACAG GTTTCCCGAC TGGAAAGCGG GCAGTGAGCG
     7321 CAACGCAATT AATGTGAGTT ACCTCACTCA TTAGGCACCC CAGGCTTTAC ACTTTATGCT
     7381 TCCGGCTCGT ATGTTGTGTG GAATTGTGAG CGGATAACAA TTTCACACAG GAAACAGCTA
     7441 TGACCATGAT TACGCCAAGC TCGGAATTAA CCCTCACTAA AGGGAACAAA AGCTTGCATG
     7501 CCTGCAGAAT TAAAAGTTAG TGAACAAGAA AACAGTGAAG CACCAGTTTC TGAACCTGAT
     7561 AAACTGTCTA ACAAAACCAT TCTATTTATT GAAAAATTCA TAACTACTCC TTTTTTCTCT
     7621 AAGTTTATTT TATATAAATA AGAGATTGTA TTATATTACT ATTTCTAATA TTATTTCTAA
     7681 ATTATTATTA GTATGAAGTT AATTTGTGGA TAACTTACAA AAACCTAAAT TAATAAAGAT
     7741 TTTTTAttat tttgttaaaa ttttattctt caaaatatca acagtctttt ttaattgttt
     7801 gtcttttttt aacatacttt caatttttct ttcagcatta ataactgttg tatggtctct
     7861 accaccttaa gcaccaggtt ttctagtcat acaccaagtt ctaggacctt caggaacttc
     7921 aacatcagca gtaacagtaa aacctaatct ttcataaaaa ggtaaatttc taggagcact
     7981 agtttctaaa aaagcaggaa caccagctct ttcagcagct tcaacaccag gtaaaacaac
     8041 agcactacct aaacctttac cttgatgatc aggactaaca ccaacagtag ctaaaaacca
     8101 agcaggttct ttaggtctat gaggagctaa taaaccttcc atttgttgtt gagcagctaa
     8161 tctactacca cttaattcag ccattctagg accaatttca gcaaaaacag caccagcttc
     8221 aacactttca ggagtagtcc aaacagcaac agcagcacca tcatcagcaa cccaaacttt
     8281 accaatatct aaaccaactc tagttaaaaa taattcttgt aattcagtaa ctctttcaat
     8341 atgtctatca ggatcaacag tatgtctagt agcaggataa tcagcaaaag cagcagctaa
     8401 agttctaaca gctctaggaa catcatctct agtagctaat ctaacagtag gtttatattc
     8461 agtcatTCAA AGGATCTTAT ATTTCCTTTC TCTATTAAGT AGTGTTTTTA TTAAAAGCAA
     8521 ATGTAATTAA AATTACATTG AATATATAAG AGAAAAATAA CATTAATAAT AATTATTAAT
     8581 TGCTTCTAAC CCTACTTTAT ACAATTTATA TCTTTCTTTT TTTCTTTCCC TTATAGTAGC
     8641 AATTGTACAT AATTTTTTAA AAAAAACAAT AAATATTTCT TAAAAAAACA AAAAAAGATT
     8701 TTCCAAATAA ATTGCgattc atcaatattt ttgttaacca ttaaactaag tttaagttct
     8761 tttaaaatat cgtttacgtt catATTTATC TCCAAAAATA TTATAAATTA AACACTTGTT
     8821 AAAAATGTGG AAAACGTGGA AAAAATCCAT ATAATATAGT TATATTAACA CTTTCTAGAA
     8881 ATTAAAAATC TTAATTAAAA GGTGTTATTT ATAACTTATT CACTTATCCA CAATTAGCTA
     8941 ATATTTTTGT TAGTAATTTC TAGTTTTATC TACATTTAAT TGAGAAGCTA AAAATTAAGT
     9001 TTATAAGTGT ATTTTTAAAG CAAAATATTA TATAATTAGG TGTGAATTAT GTTATTTTTT
     9061 TGTAAAGGAG GTAAGTATTC GAATTCGCCC TATAGTGAGT CGTATTACAA TTCACTGGCC
     9121 GTCGTTTTAC AACGTCGTGA CTGGGAAAAC CCTGGCGTTA CCCAACTTAA TCGCCTTGCA
     9181 GCACATCCCC CCTTCGCCAG CTGGCGTAAT AGCGAAGAGG CCCGCACCGA TCGCCCTTCC
     9241 CAACAGTTGC GTAGCCTGAA TGGCGAATGG CGCGNNNNNN NNNNNNNNNN NNNNNNNNNN
     9301 NNNNNNNNNN NNNNNNNNNN NNNNNNNNNN NNNNNNNNNN NNNNNNNNNN NNNNNNNNNN
     9361 NNNNNNNNNN NNNNNNNNNN NNNNNNNNNN NNNNNNNNCN NNNNNNNNNN NNNNNNNNNN
     9421 NNNNNNNNNN NNNNNNNNNN NNNNNNNNNN NNNNNNNNNN NNNNNNNNNN NNNNNNNNNN
     9481 NNNNNNNNNN ANNNNNNNNN NNNNNNNNNN NNNNNNNNNN NNNNNNNNNN NNNNNNNNNN
     9541 CCTTTGACGT TGGAGTCCAC GTTCTTTAAT AGTGGACTCT TGTTCCAAAC TGGAACAACA
     9601 CTCAACCCTA TCTCGGTCTA TTCTTTTGAT TTATAAGGGA TTTTGCCGAT TTCGGCCTAT
     9661 TGGTTAAAAA ATGAGCTGAT TTAACAAAAA TTTAACGCGA ATTTTAACAA AATATTAACG
     9721 TTTACAATTT CCTGATGCGG TATTTTCTCC TTACGCATCT GTGCGGTATT TCACACCGCA
     9781 TATGGTGCAC TCTCAGTACA ATCTGCTCTG ATGCCGCATA GTTAAGCCAG CCCCGACACC
     9841 CGCCAACACC CGCTGACGCG CCCTGACGGG CTTGTCTGCT CCCGGCATCC GCTTACAGAC
     9901 AAGCTGTGAC CGTCTCCGGG AGCTGCATGT GTCAGAGGTT TTCACCGTCA TCACCGAAAC
     9961 GCGCGA
//
