# Supplementary material for: Functional surface expression of immunoglobulin cleavage systems in a candidate Mycoplasma vaccine chassis
Source: Commun Biol. 2024 Jun 28;7:779. doi: 10.1038/s42003-024-06497-8 (PMC11213901; doi:10.1038/s42003-024-06497-8)
Supplement: Supplementary file 5 — Supplementary Data 3 [file 42003_2024_6497_MOESM5_ESM.zip › Plasmids GB/pIVB09_NoPrommko2.gb]

LOCUS       pIVB09_NoProm:mKO2      5401 bp ds-DNA     circular     12-APR-2024
DEFINITION  .
FEATURES             Location/Qualifiers
     misc_feature    1..657
                     /label="mKO2"
     CDS             1..657
                     /transl_table=4
                     /translation="MVSVIKPEMKMRYYMDGSVNGHEFTIEGEGTGRPYEGHQEMTLRVTMAEGGPMPFAFDLVSHVFCYGHRVFTKYPEEIPDYFKQAFPEGLSWERSLEFEDGGSASVSAHISLRGNTFYHKSKFTGVNFPADGPIMQNQSVDWEPSTEKITASDGVLKGDVTMYLKLEGGGNHKCQMKTTYKAAKEILEMPGDHYIGHRLVRKTEGNITEQVEDAVAHS*"
     CDS             1056..1718
                     /label="AmpR"
     CDS             1056..1718
                     /label="Translation 1056-1718"
                     /translation="MSTFKVLLCGAVLSRIDAGQEQLGRRIHYSQNDLVEYSPVTEKHLTDGMTVRELCSAAITMSDNTAANLLLTTIGGPKELTAFLHNMGDHVTRLDRWEPELNEAIPNDERDTTMPVAMATTLRKLLTGELLTLASRQQLIDWMEADKVAGPLLRSALPAGWFIADKSGAGERGSRGIIAALGPDGKPSRIVVIYTTGSQATMDERNRQIAEIGASLIKHW*"
     rep_origin      1813..2495
                     /label="ColE1 origin"
     misc_feature    2578..2597
                     /label="MT85.2"
     promoter        2801..2831
                     /label="lac promoter"
     misc_binding    2835..2857
                     /label="LacO"
     primer_bind     2863..2883
                     /label="M13-rev"
     promoter        2900..2918
                     /label="T3 promoter"
     primer_bind     2901..2920
                     /label="T3"
     misc_feature    complement(2992..3036)
                     /label="dnaN 5'"
     CDS             complement(2992..3036)
                     /label="Translation 3036-2992"
                     /translation="MNFSINRMVLLDSLS"
     misc_feature    2992..3181
                     /label="oriC_Mferi_Right"
     misc_feature    complement(3041..3046)
                     /label="Shine-Delgarno"
     misc_feature    complement(3041..3049)
                     /label="dnaA box"
     misc_feature    complement(3085..3090)
                     /label="Pribnow box (-10)"
     misc_feature    complement(3140..3148)
                     /label="dnaA_box"
     misc_feature    complement(3182..3301)
                     /label="dnaA_Mferi_3'"
     misc_feature    complement(3302..3901)
                     /label="pac"
                     /note="vntifkey: 21 note: Pac"
     CDS             complement(3302..3901)
                     /label="Translation 3901-3302"
                     /translation="MTEYKPTVRLATRDDVPRAVRTLAAAFADYPATRHTVDPDRHIERVTELQELFLTRVGLDIGKVWVADDGAAVAVWTTPESVEAGAVFAEIGPRMAELSGSRLAAQQQMEGLLAPHRPKEPAWFLATVGVSPDHQGKGLGSAVVLPGVEAAERAGVPAFLETSAPRNLPFYERLGFTVTADVEVPEGPRTWCMTRKPGA*"
     misc_feature    complement(3902..4150)
                     /label="PS'"
     misc_feature    complement(4151..4218)
                     /label="dnaA_Mferi_5'"
     misc_feature    4219..4515
                     /label="oriC_Mferi_Left"
     RBS             complement(4224..4229)
                     /label="Shine-Delgarno"
     -10_region      complement(4235..4240)
                     /label=-10
     misc_feature    complement(4261..4269)
                     /label="dnaA_box"
     misc_feature    4332..4340
                     /label="dnaA_box"
     misc_feature    4359..4367
                     /label="dnaA_box"
     misc_feature    4466..4471
                     /label="Pribnow box (-10)"
     misc_feature    4470..4478
                     /label="dnaA box"
     misc_feature    4501..4506
                     /label="Shine-Delgarno"
     primer_bind     complement(4523..4550)
                     /label="T7"
     primer_bind     complement(4549..4566)
                     /label="M13-fwd"
     rep_origin      4710..5165
                     /label="M13 origin"
     rep_origin      4727..5033
                     /label="F1 ori"
ORIGIN
        1 atggtttcag ttattaaacc agaaatgaaa atgagatatt atatggatgg atcagttaat
       61 ggacatgaat ttactattga aggagaagga actggaagac catatgaagg acatcaagaa
      121 atgactttaa gagttactat ggctgaagga ggaccaatgc catttgcttt tgatttagtt
      181 tcacatgttt tttgttatgg acatagagtt tttactaaat atccagaaga aattccagat
      241 tattttaaac aagcttttcc agaaggatta tcatgagaaa gatcattaga atttgaagat
      301 ggaggatcag cttcagtttc agctcatatt tcattaagag gaaatacttt ttatcataaa
      361 tcaaaattta ctggagttaa ttttccagct gatggaccaa ttatgcaaaa tcaatcagtt
      421 gattgagaac catcaactga aaaaattact gcttcagatg gagttttaaa aggagatgtt
      481 actatgtatt taaaattaga aggaggagga aatcataaat gtcaaatgaa aactacttat
      541 aaagctgcta aagaaatttt agaaatgcca ggagatcatt atattggaca tagattagtt
      601 agaaaaactg aaggaaatat tactgaacaa gttgaagatg ctgttgctca ttcataaGAC
      661 GAAAGGGCCT CGTGATACGC CTATTTTTAT AGGTTAATGT CATGATAATA ATGGTTTCTT
      721 AGACGTCAGG TGGCACTTTT CGGGGAAATG TGCGCGGAAC CCCTATTTGT TTATTTTTCT
      781 AAATACATTC AAATATGTAT CCGCTCATGA GACAATAACC CTGATAAATG CTTCAATAAT
      841 ATTGAAAAAG GAAGAGTATG AGTATTCAAC ATTTCCGTGT CGCCCTTATT CCCTTTTTTG
      901 CGGCATTTTG CCTTCCTGTT TTTGCTCACC CAGAAACGCT GGTGAAAGTA AAAGATGCTG
      961 AAGATCAGTT GGGTGCACGA GTGGGTTACA TCGAACTGGA TCTCAACAGC GGTAAGATCC
     1021 TTGAGAGTTT TCGCCCCGAA GAACGTTTTC CAATGATGAG CACTTTTAAA GTTCTGCTAT
     1081 GTGGCGCGGT ATTATCCCGT ATTGACGCCG GGCAAGAGCA ACTCGGTCGC CGCATACACT
     1141 ATTCTCAGAA TGACTTGGTT GAGTACTCAC CAGTCACAGA AAAGCATCTT ACGGATGGCA
     1201 TGACAGTAAG AGAATTATGC AGTGCTGCCA TAACCATGAG TGATAACACT GCGGCCAACT
     1261 TACTTCTGAC AACGATCGGA GGACCGAAGG AGCTAACCGC TTTTTTGCAC AACATGGGGG
     1321 ATCATGTAAC TCGCCTTGAT CGTTGGGAAC CGGAGCTGAA TGAAGCCATA CCAAACGACG
     1381 AGCGTGACAC CACGATGCCT GTAGCAATGG CAACAACGTT GCGCAAACTA TTAACTGGCG
     1441 AACTACTTAC TCTAGCTTCC CGGCAACAAT TAATAGACTG GATGGAGGCG GATAAAGTTG
     1501 CAGGACCACT TCTGCGCTCG GCCCTTCCGG CTGGCTGGTT TATTGCTGAT AAATCTGGAG
     1561 CCGGTGAGCG TGGGTCTCGC GGTATCATTG CAGCACTGGG GCCAGATGGT AAGCCCTCCC
     1621 GTATCGTAGT TATCTACACG ACGGGGAGTC AGGCAACTAT GGATGAACGA AATAGACAGA
     1681 TCGCTGAGAT AGGTGCCTCA CTGATTAAGC ATTGGTAACT GTCAGACCAA GTTTACTCAT
     1741 ATATACTTTA GATTGATTTA AAACTTCATT TTTAATTTAA AAGGATCTAG GTGAAGATCC
     1801 TTTTTGATAA TCTCATGACC AAAATCCCTT AACGTGAGTT TTCGTTCCAC TGAGCGTCAG
     1861 ACCCCGTAGA AAAGATCAAA GGATCTTCTT GAGATCCTTT TTTTCTGCGC GTAATCTGCT
     1921 GCTTGCAAAC AAAAAAACCA CCGCTACCAG CGGTGGTTTG TTTGCCGGAT CAAGAGCTAC
     1981 CAACTCTTTT TCCGAAGGTA ACTGGCTTCA GCAGAGCGCA GATACCAAAT ACTGTCCTTC
     2041 TAGTGTAGCC GTAGTTAGGC CACCACTTCA AGAACTCTGT AGCACCGCCT ACATACCTCG
     2101 CTCTGCTAAT CCTGTTACCA GTGGCTGCTG CCAGTGGCGA TAAGTCGTGT CTTACCGGGT
     2161 TGGACTCAAG ACGATAGTTA CCGGATAAGG CGCAGCGGTC GGGCTGAACG GGGGGTTCGT
     2221 GCACACAGCC CAGCTTGGAG CGAACGACCT ACACCGAACT GAGATACCTA CAGCGTGAGC
     2281 ATTGAGAAAG CGCCACGCTT CCCGAAGGGA GAAAGGCGGA CAGGTATCCG GTAAGCGGCA
     2341 GGGTCGGAAC AGGAGAGCGC ACGAGGGAGC TTCCAGGGGG AAACGCCTGG TATCTTTATA
     2401 GTCCTGTCGG GTTTCGCCAC CTCTGACTTG AGCGTCGATT TTTGTGATGC TCGTCAGGGG
     2461 GGCGGAGCCT ATGGAAAAAC GCCAGCAACG CGGCCTTTTT ACGGTTCCTG GCCTTTTGCT
     2521 GGCCTTTTGC TCACATGTTC TTTCCTGCGT TATCCCCTGA TTCTGTGGAT AACCGTATTA
     2581 CCGCCTTTGA GTGAGCTGAT ACCGCTCGCC GCAGCCGAAC GACCGAGCGC AGCGAGTCAG
     2641 TGAGCGAGGA AGCGGAAGAG CGCCCAATAC GCAAACCGCC TCTCCCCGCG CGTTGGCCGA
     2701 TTCATTAATG CAGCTGGCAC GACAGGTTTC CCGACTGGAA AGCGGGCAGT GAGCGCAACG
     2761 CAATTAATGT GAGTTACCTC ACTCATTAGG CACCCCAGGC TTTACACTTT ATGCTTCCGG
     2821 CTCGTATGTT GTGTGGAATT GTGAGCGGAT AACAATTTCA CACAGGAAAC AGCTATGACC
     2881 ATGATTACGC CAAGCTCGGA ATTAACCCTC ACTAAAGGGA ACAAAAGCTT GCATGCCTGC
     2941 AGAATTAAAA GTTAGTGAAC AAGAAAACAG TGAAGCACCA GTTTCTGAAC CTGATAAACT
     3001 GTCTAACAAA ACCATTCTAT TTATTGAAAA ATTCATAACT ACTCCTTTTT TCTCTAAGTT
     3061 TATTTTATAT AAATAAGAGA TTGTATTATA TTACTATTTC TAATATTATT TCTAAATTAT
     3121 TATTAGTATG AAGTTAATTT GTGGATAACT TACAAAAACC TAAATTAATA AAGATTTTTT
     3181 Attattttgt taaaatttta ttcttcaaaa tatcaacagt cttttttaat tgtttgtctt
     3241 tttttaacat actttcaatt tttctttcag cattaataac tgttgtatgg tctctaccac
     3301 cttaagcacc aggttttcta gtcatacacc aagttctagg accttcagga acttcaacat
     3361 cagcagtaac agtaaaacct aatctttcat aaaaaggtaa atttctagga gcactagttt
     3421 ctaaaaaagc aggaacacca gctctttcag cagcttcaac accaggtaaa acaacagcac
     3481 tacctaaacc tttaccttga tgatcaggac taacaccaac agtagctaaa aaccaagcag
     3541 gttctttagg tctatgagga gctaataaac cttccatttg ttgttgagca gctaatctac
     3601 taccacttaa ttcagccatt ctaggaccaa tttcagcaaa aacagcacca gcttcaacac
     3661 tttcaggagt agtccaaaca gcaacagcag caccatcatc agcaacccaa actttaccaa
     3721 tatctaaacc aactctagtt aaaaataatt cttgtaattc agtaactctt tcaatatgtc
     3781 tatcaggatc aacagtatgt ctagtagcag gataatcagc aaaagcagca gctaaagttc
     3841 taacagctct aggaacatca tctctagtag ctaatctaac agtaggttta tattcagtca
     3901 tTCAAAGGAT CTTATATTTC CTTTCTCTAT TAAGTAGTGT TTTTATTAAA AGCAAATGTA
     3961 ATTAAAATTA CATTGAATAT ATAAGAGAAA AATAACATTA ATAATAATTA TTAATTGCTT
     4021 CTAACCCTAC TTTATACAAT TTATATCTTT CTTTTTTTCT TTCCCTTATA GTAGCAATTG
     4081 TACATAATTT TTTAAAAAAA ACAATAAATA TTTCTTAAAA AAACAAAAAA AGATTTTCCA
     4141 AATAAATTGC gattcatcaa tatttttgtt aaccattaaa ctaagtttaa gttcttttaa
     4201 aatatcgttt acgttcatAT TTATCTCCAA AAATATTATA AATTAAACAC TTGTTAAAAA
     4261 TGTGGAAAAC GTGGAAAAAA TCCATATAAT ATAGTTATAT TAACACTTTC TAGAAATTAA
     4321 AAATCTTAAT TAAAAGGTGT TATTTATAAC TTATTCACTT ATCCACAATT AGCTAATATT
     4381 TTTGTTAGTA ATTTCTAGTT TTATCTACAT TTAATTGAGA AGCTAAAAAT TAAGTTTATA
     4441 AGTGTATTTT TAAAGCAAAA TATTATATAA TTAGGTGTGA ATTATGTTAT TTTTTTGTAA
     4501 AGGAGGTAAG TATTCGAATT CGCCCTATAG TGAGTCGTAT TACAATTCAC TGGCCGTCGT
     4561 TTTACAACGT CGTGACTGGG AAAACCCTGG CGTTACCCAA CTTAATCGCC TTGCAGCACA
     4621 TCCCCCCTTC GCCAGCTGGC GTAATAGCGA AGAGGCCCGC ACCGATCGCC CTTCCCAACA
     4681 GTTGCGTAGC CTGAATGGCG AATGGCGCGN NNNNNNNNNN NNNNNNNNNN NNNNNNNNNN
     4741 NNNNNNNNNN NNNNNNNNNN NNNNNNNNNN NNNNNNNNNN NNNNNNNNNN NNNNNNNNNN
     4801 NNNNNNNNNN NNNNNNNNNN NNNNNNNNNN NNNCNNNNNN NNNNNNNNNN NNNNNNNNNN
     4861 NNNNNNNNNN NNNNNNNNNN NNNNNNNNNN NNNNNNNNNN NNNNNNNNNN NNNNNNNNNN
     4921 NNNNNANNNN NNNNNNNNNN NNNNNNNNNN NNNNNNNNNN NNNNNNNNNN NNNNNCCTTT
     4981 GACGTTGGAG TCCACGTTCT TTAATAGTGG ACTCTTGTTC CAAACTGGAA CAACACTCAA
     5041 CCCTATCTCG GTCTATTCTT TTGATTTATA AGGGATTTTG CCGATTTCGG CCTATTGGTT
     5101 AAAAAATGAG CTGATTTAAC AAAAATTTAA CGCGAATTTT AACAAAATAT TAACGTTTAC
     5161 AATTTCCTGA TGCGGTATTT TCTCCTTACG CATCTGTGCG GTATTTCACA CCGCATATGG
     5221 TGCACTCTCA GTACAATCTG CTCTGATGCC GCATAGTTAA GCCAGCCCCG ACACCCGCCA
     5281 ACACCCGCTG ACGCGCCCTG ACGGGCTTGT CTGCTCCCGG CATCCGCTTA CAGACAAGCT
     5341 GTGACCGTCT CCGGGAGCTG CATGTGTCAG AGGTTTTCAC CGTCATCACC GAAACGCGCG
     5401 A
//
