# Supplementary material for: Functional surface expression of immunoglobulin cleavage systems in a candidate Mycoplasma vaccine chassis
Source: Commun Biol. 2024 Jun 28;7:779. doi: 10.1038/s42003-024-06497-8 (PMC11213901; doi:10.1038/s42003-024-06497-8)
Supplement: Supplementary file 5 — Supplementary Data 3 [file 42003_2024_6497_MOESM5_ESM.zip › Plasmids GB/pIVB09_Pmm1dsMMmhrHF.gb]

LOCUS       pIVB09_pMM1mfe:MF1dsp_M 9931 bp ds-DNA     circular     11-APR-2024
DEFINITION  .
FEATURES             Location/Qualifiers
     Promoter        1..108
                     /label="M/M1mfe promoter"
     Promoter        60..65
                     /label="Putative -10"
     RBS             97..101
                     /label="Putative SD"
     signal peptide  109..207
                     /label="MF1sp"
     CDS             109..207
                     /transl_table=4
                     /translation="VYFLKKKKNKILIYVLIASLATSLSFGSVVYYS"
     CDS             208..2628
                     /label="MIBmhr"
                     /note="Optimized for Mmc"
     CDS             208..2628
                     /transl_table=4
                     /translation="ASKNTDSKEDVKILDKLNANSVTLQSIENADTNKALDALNDKNLKPNPKPEEKKPDPVPTPPVVVNPPKTPPKTPKPEPAPEPETPPVVEPAPSIQQTFKDDETGYVTLKWEGHDVRALVRKKPNRQYSTYDNQNGLANRIPYQSQVIDEIINIEVTPEIQAQNLKNTATALKNSVQGSAFSIYADTISQGDKAVAAVVAQNYENYYKNMFSKWQQLFDNGDKVREFLTKEGYDLYPTIKQTYENDLKKAKEAIEKANQEMEQLQRERPPRNGFDSNGRETFTDENKLKLEKWQVKYNEQSDKVKAAKQLEQDAKNVKYAKLIYYLDYSKLVKGSKENEEYLKKGFTINPDNTNITVDADGTLHSYSWSPILNQVTSLLQRDNEERRAFGYSSYYGRSGGDILNGTYEGWTKTDVTNGEEYKKYNVSKSDGINISKLTKNADNKAKTSRNEGIVVTVDFSNPSGYERVRKLIKELTADHKEITSYRFFHIGKNDANQKFKDILAELPTKLPQLELLMDSTNTSALLALENKQIDELSIYTEGNSLSDDWAINPWALKNVAWYNTNDYNVSFDYAPGAKVATRVTFNSLAFDDSDYTGGHEPKDYKRINDGLRMAYWTRNNEKVFQGGWGPGLQPDVNESENSYPTGLDLTRVTKMKSLRGLNFTDTQKSSNSKPRKLTRIGLYNNSNTFEIDVDELNNAHFDVLDTSVPMAQPKPKIFFSNDGATKRIKVVAKGSVHTLTSTGASNLNILLENGRQKHDDTKLFTNRSIIVDKSDSQLINSLKNQGFNVDESGTSSFHFNHHHHHH*"
     misc_feature    2608..2625
                     /label="His Tag"
     misc_feature    2638..2715
                     /label="MF1sp"
     CDS             2638..5187
                     /transl_table=4
                     /translation="MRKINKLLMLISCSTLLVPLTLLVSCSDTSNNPAKSETSSQSSDKTNPDTSDPNTTTPSILFNADKTPKEITTINLEKLPIILKRVDHFSNYSNLSTNSINTSLADLNKQLEFATTNKDDNDQIQIQVENKKYLNNNPETSLEQGKLIFSLKISSKKNPNISITKDVEVGGFRQSRSSEINLNWANRFAPGSEDEFKQYFAENNYQRYETDAKKYFQALNGQLSLIEGKSPFDINSWRPDVKRTPEEVKKYDELAKQLKLDTYDDALKKGFTMPVYDDKGNVEGLKLYDPAEIPKGPAWWDVIGRNENQTNGLARYIPNEKYKQAALQTYSIQLSHPARIDEINPDELKAFLESQKEGNNRLQKTARGTMWILDYAIPTDGHQPTKWYFGTNNHVVEEYKKDATGFSMSVLKPNVAIRTKLRTTKGATDESYITASFSRDDLVSGAKNDHADKTADYISPADYGIPGIRIVYRATDYLNTSPKDYLSKVDQENEKYKNAEEFLDFAVLEIDFSKFKVPDGYSSRDEFIKTITNDYYHNTSQHIKFLKTSYLKDYSRADTQLAKEDTSKKSNTDQFFIVGYPQATGDYFLDQYQDAYDYKNNKIGYSLWMNSESSFYNNLSNDENNANSPENQRANKGNYFSLNIGYRSFADKPGLTDAFIATPKVGKKLHKSTVMSDPIHTKKVTKEVEENGKKVTKELGELQVANTKNYIAFGLEYLPRHYAPVGGASGSSIRNQNNELVGVYFASNETAKTGLAVAFRSEGFDYKGLYGKYNLPQYDLIYGGGKEQKTSFRQALETIYGTNFKTSLFKNGVNQIPDDYKFKNTDITTNTNPSTQKKVVNDYKDDDDK*"
     CDS             2716..5187
                     /label="MIPmhr"
                     /note="Optimized for Mmc"
     misc_feature    5161..5184
                     /label="FLAG tag"
     CDS             5586..6248
                     /label="AmpR"
     CDS             5586..6248
                     /label="Translation 5586-6248"
                     /translation="MSTFKVLLCGAVLSRIDAGQEQLGRRIHYSQNDLVEYSPVTEKHLTDGMTVRELCSAAITMSDNTAANLLLTTIGGPKELTAFLHNMGDHVTRLDRWEPELNEAIPNDERDTTMPVAMATTLRKLLTGELLTLASRQQLIDWMEADKVAGPLLRSALPAGWFIADKSGAGERGSRGIIAALGPDGKPSRIVVIYTTGSQATMDERNRQIAEIGASLIKHW*"
     rep_origin      6343..7025
                     /label="ColE1 origin"
     misc_feature    7108..7127
                     /label="MT85.2"
     promoter        7331..7361
                     /label="lac promoter"
     misc_binding    7365..7387
                     /label="LacO"
     primer_bind     7393..7413
                     /label="M13-rev"
     promoter        7430..7448
                     /label="T3 promoter"
     primer_bind     7431..7450
                     /label="T3"
     misc_feature    complement(7522..7566)
                     /label="dnaN 5'"
     CDS             complement(7522..7566)
                     /label="Translation 7566-7522"
                     /translation="MNFSINRMVLLDSLS"
     misc_feature    7522..7711
                     /label="oriC_Mferi_Right"
     misc_feature    complement(7571..7576)
                     /label="Shine-Delgarno"
     misc_feature    complement(7571..7579)
                     /label="dnaA box"
     misc_feature    complement(7615..7620)
                     /label="Pribnow box (-10)"
     misc_feature    complement(7670..7678)
                     /label="dnaA_box"
     misc_feature    complement(7712..7831)
                     /label="dnaA_Mferi_3'"
     misc_feature    complement(7832..8431)
                     /label="pac"
                     /note="vntifkey: 21 note: Pac"
     CDS             complement(7832..8431)
                     /label="Translation 8431-7832"
                     /translation="MTEYKPTVRLATRDDVPRAVRTLAAAFADYPATRHTVDPDRHIERVTELQELFLTRVGLDIGKVWVADDGAAVAVWTTPESVEAGAVFAEIGPRMAELSGSRLAAQQQMEGLLAPHRPKEPAWFLATVGVSPDHQGKGLGSAVVLPGVEAAERAGVPAFLETSAPRNLPFYERLGFTVTADVEVPEGPRTWCMTRKPGA*"
     misc_feature    complement(8432..8680)
                     /label="PS'"
     misc_feature    complement(8681..8748)
                     /label="dnaA_Mferi_5'"
     misc_feature    8749..9045
                     /label="oriC_Mferi_Left"
     RBS             complement(8754..8759)
                     /label="Shine-Delgarno"
     -10_region      complement(8765..8770)
                     /label=-10
     misc_feature    complement(8791..8799)
                     /label="dnaA_box"
     misc_feature    8862..8870
                     /label="dnaA_box"
     misc_feature    8889..8897
                     /label="dnaA_box"
     misc_feature    8996..9001
                     /label="Pribnow box (-10)"
     misc_feature    9000..9008
                     /label="dnaA box"
     misc_feature    9031..9036
                     /label="Shine-Delgarno"
     primer_bind     complement(9053..9080)
                     /label="T7"
     primer_bind     complement(9079..9096)
                     /label="M13-fwd"
     rep_origin      9240..9695
                     /label="M13 origin"
     rep_origin      9257..9563
                     /label="F1 ori"
ORIGIN
        1 AAGTAGAAAA ATTTTAATTA ACATAAAATT TAGTTTGTTG TATATAATAA AAAATATTTT
       61 AAAATATATA AGATATAAGT GCATAAAATT CTATTTAGGA GCAATACAGT GTATTTTTTA
      121 AAAAAGAAAA AGAACAAAAT TTTAATATAT GTTTTAATAG CTAGTTTAGC TACTTCTCTT
      181 TCATTTGGAT CAGTTGTATA TTATTCAGCA TCAAAAAATA CAGATTCTAA AGAAGATGTT
      241 AAAATTTTAG ATAAATTAAA TGCTAACAGT GTTACTTTGC AATCTATTGA AAATGCTGAT
      301 ACTAATAAAG CTTTAGATGC ATTAAACGAC AAAAATTTAA AACCTAACCC TAAACCTGAA
      361 GAAAAAAAAC CAGATCCAGT ACCTACTCCT CCAGTTGTAG TTAACCCTCC AAAAACGCCA
      421 CCGAAGACAC CAAAACCTGA ACCTGCACCA GAACCAGAAA CTCCTCCTGT AGTTGAACCT
      481 GCTCCTAGTA TACAACAAAC TTTCAAAGAT GATGAAACAG GTTATGTAAC GCTTAAGTGA
      541 GAAGGACACG ATGTACGGGC TCTTGTTAGA AAAAAACCAA ACCGGCAATA TTCAACATAT
      601 GATAATCAAA ACGGATTAGC AAATAGAATA CCATATCAAT CACAAGTTAT AGATGAGATA
      661 ATTAATATTG AAGTTACTCC AGAAATACAA GCACAAAACC TTAAAAATAC AGCCACAGCA
      721 TTAAAAAACA GTGTTCAAGG TTCTGCTTTT AGCATTTATG CTGACACTAT CTCACAGGGT
      781 GATAAGGCTG TTGCAGCTGT AGTCGCACAA AATTATGAAA ATTATTATAA AAATATGTTT
      841 AGTAAATGAC AACAACTTTT TGATAATGGT GATAAAGTTA GAGAATTTTT AACAAAAGAA
      901 GGTTATGACC TTTATCCAAC TATTAAACAA ACATATGAAA ATGATTTAAA AAAAGCTAAG
      961 GAAGCTATAG AAAAAGCAAA TCAAGAAATG GAACAATTAC AGAGAGAAAG ACCACCTAGA
     1021 AATGGATTTG ATTCAAATGG GCGGGAAACT TTTACGGATG AAAACAAATT AAAATTAGAA
     1081 AAATGACAAG TTAAGTATAA TGAACAATCT GATAAAGTTA AGGCAGCAAA ACAACTAGAA
     1141 CAAGATGCTA AAAATGTTAA ATATGCAAAA TTAATTTATT ACTTAGATTA CTCAAAACTT
     1201 GTAAAAGGTA GTAAAGAAAA TGAGGAATAT CTGAAAAAAG GTTTCACCAT CAACCCTGAT
     1261 AATACCAATA TTACGGTTGA TGCCGACGGT ACTTTACATA GTTATTCTTG AAGTCCTATT
     1321 TTAAACCAAG TAACTTCATT ACTTCAAAGA GATAACGAAG AACGTAGAGC TTTTGGTTAT
     1381 TCTAGTTACT ATGGCCGATC AGGAGGTGAT ATATTAAATG GTACTTATGA AGGATGAACA
     1441 AAAACTGATG TGACTAATGG GGAAGAATAC AAAAAATATA ATGTATCTAA ATCTGACGGT
     1501 ATAAATATTA GCAAATTAAC GAAAAATGCA GATAATAAAG CAAAGACGTC AAGAAATGAA
     1561 GGTATAGTTG TTACCGTTGA TTTTTCAAAT CCATCTGGTT ATGAGAGAGT CAGAAAACTT
     1621 ATTAAAGAAT TAACAGCTGA TCATAAAGAA ATTACTTCAT ATAGATTTTT TCACATAGGT
     1681 AAAAATGATG CTAATCAAAA GTTTAAGGAT ATATTAGCTG AATTACCTAC TAAATTACCT
     1741 CAATTAGAAT TATTGATGGA TAGTACTAAC ACTTCGGCTT TATTAGCACT AGAAAATAAA
     1801 CAAATCGATG AATTATCAAT CTATACAGAA GGCAATAGTT TATCAGATGA TTGAGCAATA
     1861 AATCCATGGG CTTTAAAAAA TGTTGCATGA TACAATACTA ATGACTATAA TGTTAGCTTT
     1921 GATTATGCAC CTGGAGCAAA AGTTGCTACA CGGGTTACTT TTAATTCATT AGCTTTTGAT
     1981 GATTCAGATT ATACAGGTGG TCATGAACCC AAAGATTACA AAAGAATAAA TGATGGTTTA
     2041 AGAATGGCCT ATTGAACAAG AAACAACGAA AAAGTTTTTC AAGGTGGTTG AGGACCAGGA
     2101 TTGCAGCCAG ACGTTAATGA AAGCGAAAAC TCTTATCCTA CAGGTTTAGA TTTAACTAGA
     2161 GTTACTAAAA TGAAATCATT ACGTGGATTA AATTTTACGG ATACTCAAAA AAGTAGTAAT
     2221 TCAAAACCTA GAAAACTTAC TAGGATTGGA CTATATAATA ATTCAAATAC TTTTGAAATT
     2281 GATGTAGATG AATTAAATAA TGCTCATTTT GATGTATTAG ATACGTCTGT TCCAATGGCT
     2341 CAACCAAAAC CCAAAATATT TTTCTCTAAT GATGGCGCTA CGAAAAGAAT TAAAGTAGTT
     2401 GCTAAAGGTT CAGTTCATAC ATTAACGTCA ACTGGTGCTT CAAATTTAAA TATATTATTA
     2461 GAAAATGGTA GACAAAAACA TGATGATACT AAATTATTCA CAAATAGATC AATAATTGTT
     2521 GATAAATCGG ATAGTCAATT AATTAATTCA TTAAAAAATC AAGGATTTAA TGTTGATGAA
     2581 TCTGGAACAA GCTCATTCCA TTTTAACCAT CATCACCATC ATCATTAGGA GGTTATTATG
     2641 AGAAAAATTA ACAAATTACT AATGCTAATT TCTTGTTCAA CCCTACTTGT TCCCTTAACT
     2701 TTATTAGTTT CTTGTTCAGA TACTTCTAAT AATCCAGCAA AATCTGAGAC TTCAAGTCAA
     2761 AGTTCTGATA AAACTAATCC AGATACGAGT GATCCTAATA CTACAACACC TAGTATATTA
     2821 TTCAATGCAG ATAAAACTCC AAAGGAAATA ACGACGATAA ATCTTGAAAA ACTTCCTATA
     2881 ATTCTTAAAC GGGTTGACCA TTTTAGTAAT TATTCAAATT TATCAACTAA TTCTATTAAT
     2941 ACAAGTCTTG CAGACTTAAA TAAACAACTA GAATTTGCAA CTACTAATAA AGATGATAAT
     3001 GATCAAATTC AAATACAAGT TGAAAATAAA AAATATTTAA ATAATAATCC AGAAACTTCT
     3061 TTAGAACAAG GTAAATTGAT TTTTTCGTTA AAAATATCAA GTAAAAAAAA TCCAAATATT
     3121 TCTATTACAA AAGATGTTGA AGTTGGAGGA TTTAGACAAT CAAGAAGTTC AGAAATTAAT
     3181 TTAAATTGAG CTAATCGGTT TGCTCCAGGT TCAGAAGATG AATTTAAACA ATATTTTGCT
     3241 GAAAATAACT ATCAAAGATA TGAAACTGAT GCAAAAAAAT ATTTTCAAGC ATTAAACGGT
     3301 CAATTATCAT TAATAGAAGG TAAAAGTCCA TTTGATATTA ATAGTTGGAG ACCAGATGTT
     3361 AAACGGACTC CAGAAGAAGT GAAAAAATAT GATGAACTTG CTAAACAATT AAAATTAGAT
     3421 ACGTATGACG ACGCACTTAA AAAGGGATTT ACGATGCCAG TCTACGATGA TAAAGGTAAC
     3481 GTAGAAGGAC TTAAATTATA TGATCCAGCA GAAATTCCTA AAGGTCCAGC TTGATGAGAC
     3541 GTTATTGGTA GAAATGAAAA CCAAACTAAT GGTTTAGCTC GGTATATTCC AAATGAAAAA
     3601 TATAAACAAG CTGCATTACA GACATATAGT ATACAATTAA GTCACCCTGC AAGAATCGAT
     3661 GAAATAAATC CGGACGAATT AAAAGCTTTT CTAGAATCAC AAAAGGAGGG AAATAACAGA
     3721 CTACAAAAAA CTGCACGGGG GACTATGTGG ATATTAGATT ATGCCATACC TACTGATGGT
     3781 CATCAGCCTA CAAAATGATA CTTTGGTACA AATAATCATG TTGTTGAGGA ATACAAAAAA
     3841 GACGCTACAG GATTTTCAAT GTCAGTCTTA AAACCTAATG TTGCAATCCG GACAAAATTA
     3901 AGAACGACCA AAGGTGCTAC AGATGAGTCA TATATAACTG CTAGTTTTAG TCGGGATGAT
     3961 CTTGTTTCAG GGGCTAAAAA TGATCATGCT GATAAAACAG CTGATTACAT ATCACCAGCA
     4021 GACTATGGAA TTCCAGGTAT TAGAATCGTT TATAGAGCCA CAGACTATTT AAACACTTCA
     4081 CCTAAAGATT ATTTAAGTAA GGTTGATCAA GAAAATGAGA AATATAAAAA TGCAGAAGAA
     4141 TTTTTAGATT TTGCTGTTTT AGAAATTGAT TTTTCAAAAT TTAAAGTTCC TGACGGTTAT
     4201 TCAAGTAGAG ATGAATTTAT TAAGACCATA ACTAACGATT ACTATCACAA TACTTCACAA
     4261 CATATAAAAT TTCTAAAAAC ATCTTATCTA AAAGATTACT CAAGAGCTGA TACACAATTG
     4321 GCAAAAGAAG ATACTAGTAA AAAATCTAAT ACTGATCAAT TTTTTATTGT AGGATATCCA
     4381 CAAGCTACCG GGGACTATTT TTTAGACCAA TATCAAGATG CTTATGATTA CAAAAATAAT
     4441 AAAATAGGTT ATAGTCTATG AATGAATTCT GAATCTTCAT TTTATAATAA TTTATCAAAT
     4501 GATGAAAATA ATGCTAATTC ACCAGAAAAC CAGCGGGCAA ATAAAGGAAA TTATTTTTCA
     4561 TTAAATATAG GATATAGAAG TTTCGCTGAT AAACCCGGTT TAACTGATGC TTTTATTGCA
     4621 ACGCCTAAAG TTGGTAAAAA ATTACATAAA TCTACAGTAA TGTCAGATCC AATTCATACG
     4681 AAAAAAGTAA CTAAAGAAGT TGAAGAAAAT GGAAAAAAAG TAACAAAAGA ACTAGGTGAG
     4741 TTACAAGTAG CTAATACTAA AAATTACATT GCTTTTGGAT TAGAATATTT ACCTAGACAC
     4801 TATGCACCTG TAGGAGGTGC ATCTGGTTCT TCTATCAGAA ACCAAAATAA TGAATTAGTT
     4861 GGAGTGTATT TTGCAAGTAA CGAGACAGCC AAGACTGGTT TAGCTGTAGC TTTTAGATCA
     4921 GAAGGATTTG ATTATAAAGG TTTATACGGT AAATATAATT TACCACAATA TGACCTGATC
     4981 TATGGAGGAG GAAAAGAACA AAAAACTTCT TTTAGGCAGG CTCTCGAAAC TATATACGGT
     5041 ACTAATTTTA AAACTTCATT ATTTAAAAAT GGTGTAAACC AGATTCCTGA TGATTACAAA
     5101 TTCAAAAATA CAGATATCAC AACTAATACA AATCCATCTA CACAAAAAAA AGTGGTTAAT
     5161 GATTATAAAG ATGATGATGA TAAATAGGAC GAAAGGGCCT CGTGATACGC CTATTTTTAT
     5221 AGGTTAATGT CATGATAATA ATGGTTTCTT AGACGTCAGG TGGCACTTTT CGGGGAAATG
     5281 TGCGCGGAAC CCCTATTTGT TTATTTTTCT AAATACATTC AAATATGTAT CCGCTCATGA
     5341 GACAATAACC CTGATAAATG CTTCAATAAT ATTGAAAAAG GAAGAGTATG AGTATTCAAC
     5401 ATTTCCGTGT CGCCCTTATT CCCTTTTTTG CGGCATTTTG CCTTCCTGTT TTTGCTCACC
     5461 CAGAAACGCT GGTGAAAGTA AAAGATGCTG AAGATCAGTT GGGTGCACGA GTGGGTTACA
     5521 TCGAACTGGA TCTCAACAGC GGTAAGATCC TTGAGAGTTT TCGCCCCGAA GAACGTTTTC
     5581 CAATGATGAG CACTTTTAAA GTTCTGCTAT GTGGCGCGGT ATTATCCCGT ATTGACGCCG
     5641 GGCAAGAGCA ACTCGGTCGC CGCATACACT ATTCTCAGAA TGACTTGGTT GAGTACTCAC
     5701 CAGTCACAGA AAAGCATCTT ACGGATGGCA TGACAGTAAG AGAATTATGC AGTGCTGCCA
     5761 TAACCATGAG TGATAACACT GCGGCCAACT TACTTCTGAC AACGATCGGA GGACCGAAGG
     5821 AGCTAACCGC TTTTTTGCAC AACATGGGGG ATCATGTAAC TCGCCTTGAT CGTTGGGAAC
     5881 CGGAGCTGAA TGAAGCCATA CCAAACGACG AGCGTGACAC CACGATGCCT GTAGCAATGG
     5941 CAACAACGTT GCGCAAACTA TTAACTGGCG AACTACTTAC TCTAGCTTCC CGGCAACAAT
     6001 TAATAGACTG GATGGAGGCG GATAAAGTTG CAGGACCACT TCTGCGCTCG GCCCTTCCGG
     6061 CTGGCTGGTT TATTGCTGAT AAATCTGGAG CCGGTGAGCG TGGGTCTCGC GGTATCATTG
     6121 CAGCACTGGG GCCAGATGGT AAGCCCTCCC GTATCGTAGT TATCTACACG ACGGGGAGTC
     6181 AGGCAACTAT GGATGAACGA AATAGACAGA TCGCTGAGAT AGGTGCCTCA CTGATTAAGC
     6241 ATTGGTAACT GTCAGACCAA GTTTACTCAT ATATACTTTA GATTGATTTA AAACTTCATT
     6301 TTTAATTTAA AAGGATCTAG GTGAAGATCC TTTTTGATAA TCTCATGACC AAAATCCCTT
     6361 AACGTGAGTT TTCGTTCCAC TGAGCGTCAG ACCCCGTAGA AAAGATCAAA GGATCTTCTT
     6421 GAGATCCTTT TTTTCTGCGC GTAATCTGCT GCTTGCAAAC AAAAAAACCA CCGCTACCAG
     6481 CGGTGGTTTG TTTGCCGGAT CAAGAGCTAC CAACTCTTTT TCCGAAGGTA ACTGGCTTCA
     6541 GCAGAGCGCA GATACCAAAT ACTGTCCTTC TAGTGTAGCC GTAGTTAGGC CACCACTTCA
     6601 AGAACTCTGT AGCACCGCCT ACATACCTCG CTCTGCTAAT CCTGTTACCA GTGGCTGCTG
     6661 CCAGTGGCGA TAAGTCGTGT CTTACCGGGT TGGACTCAAG ACGATAGTTA CCGGATAAGG
     6721 CGCAGCGGTC GGGCTGAACG GGGGGTTCGT GCACACAGCC CAGCTTGGAG CGAACGACCT
     6781 ACACCGAACT GAGATACCTA CAGCGTGAGC ATTGAGAAAG CGCCACGCTT CCCGAAGGGA
     6841 GAAAGGCGGA CAGGTATCCG GTAAGCGGCA GGGTCGGAAC AGGAGAGCGC ACGAGGGAGC
     6901 TTCCAGGGGG AAACGCCTGG TATCTTTATA GTCCTGTCGG GTTTCGCCAC CTCTGACTTG
     6961 AGCGTCGATT TTTGTGATGC TCGTCAGGGG GGCGGAGCCT ATGGAAAAAC GCCAGCAACG
     7021 CGGCCTTTTT ACGGTTCCTG GCCTTTTGCT GGCCTTTTGC TCACATGTTC TTTCCTGCGT
     7081 TATCCCCTGA TTCTGTGGAT AACCGTATTA CCGCCTTTGA GTGAGCTGAT ACCGCTCGCC
     7141 GCAGCCGAAC GACCGAGCGC AGCGAGTCAG TGAGCGAGGA AGCGGAAGAG CGCCCAATAC
     7201 GCAAACCGCC TCTCCCCGCG CGTTGGCCGA TTCATTAATG CAGCTGGCAC GACAGGTTTC
     7261 CCGACTGGAA AGCGGGCAGT GAGCGCAACG CAATTAATGT GAGTTACCTC ACTCATTAGG
     7321 CACCCCAGGC TTTACACTTT ATGCTTCCGG CTCGTATGTT GTGTGGAATT GTGAGCGGAT
     7381 AACAATTTCA CACAGGAAAC AGCTATGACC ATGATTACGC CAAGCTCGGA ATTAACCCTC
     7441 ACTAAAGGGA ACAAAAGCTT GCATGCCTGC AGAATTAAAA GTTAGTGAAC AAGAAAACAG
     7501 TGAAGCACCA GTTTCTGAAC CTGATAAACT GTCTAACAAA ACCATTCTAT TTATTGAAAA
     7561 ATTCATAACT ACTCCTTTTT TCTCTAAGTT TATTTTATAT AAATAAGAGA TTGTATTATA
     7621 TTACTATTTC TAATATTATT TCTAAATTAT TATTAGTATG AAGTTAATTT GTGGATAACT
     7681 TACAAAAACC TAAATTAATA AAGATTTTTT Attattttgt taaaatttta ttcttcaaaa
     7741 tatcaacagt cttttttaat tgtttgtctt tttttaacat actttcaatt tttctttcag
     7801 cattaataac tgttgtatgg tctctaccac cttaagcacc aggttttcta gtcatacacc
     7861 aagttctagg accttcagga acttcaacat cagcagtaac agtaaaacct aatctttcat
     7921 aaaaaggtaa atttctagga gcactagttt ctaaaaaagc aggaacacca gctctttcag
     7981 cagcttcaac accaggtaaa acaacagcac tacctaaacc tttaccttga tgatcaggac
     8041 taacaccaac agtagctaaa aaccaagcag gttctttagg tctatgagga gctaataaac
     8101 cttccatttg ttgttgagca gctaatctac taccacttaa ttcagccatt ctaggaccaa
     8161 tttcagcaaa aacagcacca gcttcaacac tttcaggagt agtccaaaca gcaacagcag
     8221 caccatcatc agcaacccaa actttaccaa tatctaaacc aactctagtt aaaaataatt
     8281 cttgtaattc agtaactctt tcaatatgtc tatcaggatc aacagtatgt ctagtagcag
     8341 gataatcagc aaaagcagca gctaaagttc taacagctct aggaacatca tctctagtag
     8401 ctaatctaac agtaggttta tattcagtca tTCAAAGGAT CTTATATTTC CTTTCTCTAT
     8461 TAAGTAGTGT TTTTATTAAA AGCAAATGTA ATTAAAATTA CATTGAATAT ATAAGAGAAA
     8521 AATAACATTA ATAATAATTA TTAATTGCTT CTAACCCTAC TTTATACAAT TTATATCTTT
     8581 CTTTTTTTCT TTCCCTTATA GTAGCAATTG TACATAATTT TTTAAAAAAA ACAATAAATA
     8641 TTTCTTAAAA AAACAAAAAA AGATTTTCCA AATAAATTGC gattcatcaa tatttttgtt
     8701 aaccattaaa ctaagtttaa gttcttttaa aatatcgttt acgttcatAT TTATCTCCAA
     8761 AAATATTATA AATTAAACAC TTGTTAAAAA TGTGGAAAAC GTGGAAAAAA TCCATATAAT
     8821 ATAGTTATAT TAACACTTTC TAGAAATTAA AAATCTTAAT TAAAAGGTGT TATTTATAAC
     8881 TTATTCACTT ATCCACAATT AGCTAATATT TTTGTTAGTA ATTTCTAGTT TTATCTACAT
     8941 TTAATTGAGA AGCTAAAAAT TAAGTTTATA AGTGTATTTT TAAAGCAAAA TATTATATAA
     9001 TTAGGTGTGA ATTATGTTAT TTTTTTGTAA AGGAGGTAAG TATTCGAATT CGCCCTATAG
     9061 TGAGTCGTAT TACAATTCAC TGGCCGTCGT TTTACAACGT CGTGACTGGG AAAACCCTGG
     9121 CGTTACCCAA CTTAATCGCC TTGCAGCACA TCCCCCCTTC GCCAGCTGGC GTAATAGCGA
     9181 AGAGGCCCGC ACCGATCGCC CTTCCCAACA GTTGCGTAGC CTGAATGGCG AATGGCGCGN
     9241 NNNNNNNNNN NNNNNNNNNN NNNNNNNNNN NNNNNNNNNN NNNNNNNNNN NNNNNNNNNN
     9301 NNNNNNNNNN NNNNNNNNNN NNNNNNNNNN NNNNNNNNNN NNNNNNNNNN NNNNNNNNNN
     9361 NNNCNNNNNN NNNNNNNNNN NNNNNNNNNN NNNNNNNNNN NNNNNNNNNN NNNNNNNNNN
     9421 NNNNNNNNNN NNNNNNNNNN NNNNNNNNNN NNNNNANNNN NNNNNNNNNN NNNNNNNNNN
     9481 NNNNNNNNNN NNNNNNNNNN NNNNNCCTTT GACGTTGGAG TCCACGTTCT TTAATAGTGG
     9541 ACTCTTGTTC CAAACTGGAA CAACACTCAA CCCTATCTCG GTCTATTCTT TTGATTTATA
     9601 AGGGATTTTG CCGATTTCGG CCTATTGGTT AAAAAATGAG CTGATTTAAC AAAAATTTAA
     9661 CGCGAATTTT AACAAAATAT TAACGTTTAC AATTTCCTGA TGCGGTATTT TCTCCTTACG
     9721 CATCTGTGCG GTATTTCACA CCGCATATGG TGCACTCTCA GTACAATCTG CTCTGATGCC
     9781 GCATAGTTAA GCCAGCCCCG ACACCCGCCA ACACCCGCTG ACGCGCCCTG ACGGGCTTGT
     9841 CTGCTCCCGG CATCCGCTTA CAGACAAGCT GTGACCGTCT CCGGGAGCTG CATGTGTCAG
     9901 AGGTTTTCAC CGTCATCACC GAAACGCGCG A
//
