# Supplementary material for: Functional surface expression of immunoglobulin cleavage systems in a candidate Mycoplasma vaccine chassis
Source: Commun Biol. 2024 Jun 28;7:779. doi: 10.1038/s42003-024-06497-8 (PMC11213901; doi:10.1038/s42003-024-06497-8)
Supplement: Supplementary file 5 — Supplementary Data 3 [file 42003_2024_6497_MOESM5_ESM.zip › Plasmids GB/pIVB09_Pmm1MM1mhp.gb]

LOCUS       pIVB09_pMM1mfe:MM1mhp   9419 bp ds-DNA     circular     10-APR-2024
DEFINITION  .
FEATURES             Location/Qualifiers
     Promoter        1..108
                     /label="M/M1mfe promoter"
     Promoter        60..65
                     /label="Putative -10"
     RBS             97..101
                     /label="Putative SD"
     CDS             109..2196
                     /label="MIB1mhp"
     CDS             109..2196
                     /transl_table=4
                     /translation="MLFYLSKRKKIVLSGLTVAVIAAGMSFFANPQFSNFFRFNSQISYNSKAPSSVAKNDPNDLSFYSPVTNSEFKPLKKQVQKVELIKPPEEKKEQIKPIITITPKKVEPTPPPPAIIPKEKIEAPIISEIPKKTEEKKDDYGSLDYSLIEKALNRYKQGLQAEIKKYEESVSRLEAQVQEIERRYREDFDKDWVRGKIPNSPAGRQLWKEAYERHIDLPKYNLNREKQYLQQLKSRPEKTSFSPDELKWLRQGLLPSTESTNVWEYEDESKNPVINRMKKHNQSRTFNTPGYWGLSPYDISNGNFPGWTRTNKSSEFSSEIGSEYTNSIKVYEYSPNDENEEKSKKQPLKLIELDANDNKAFEKFKEIMAKISQKDSKVQALRIKNIGETHSLQNAEDIFKAIPEQIKTLSVFLNNTGATRSLRGLENKKLKELSIYTEKNSLDDDWQINPNALKNVDFISFDYNNQASYGSNQGKIGGSIVFDGLRWEKNDNIDKINEGLKIVFDSKIEQRVFQGAHGGKGGWPTTLDFSETDVNTFKGIKFDELDKSFNDKVRTWKDDPYAEENYTGFRQLKFKKLIIKGQNSGSKRLNFKFSDLNGAQFSERFASGFESPKVVVKVNGQSIYGYPVYISGSPEGDAILQLQKFIEVANGSGNGISQIYVESEEIKNKVGPTIGTAQVLVGKQVAESSNSGLVN*"
     CDS             2240..4675
                     /label="MIP1mhp"
     CDS             2240..4675
                     /transl_table=4
                     /translation="MKNKQFFLLFGLVFTTFSLISWSCSKQTSKENLSTTNQKTSPKTDQKDIEKIRDELKARLNSEYQNFENLPSKQAYQNFGKKLDEIRADLEKLFKNPDLENKQRDWDNTKKSLDYQLEKQNYQIDHLTKLIIGSFNDILKPIEKKQDVPERPKQEIPADKVNQYYEKLKEITPKGQNWAIIKDGKRIVADQYKYDFPDHEYKYFIQKFGGGPARIIGLENPDGLVEYPYGKTKKLPENLKSQLNQEAKKAGQPLYDNAAYRTFVVPKFDSSGKITSIEIPEHQKGDTSPALHVDEATGQLLRGGPGRVGLPRILPNQEYKNLTKNSIGVEIVNGDFLKFRPDGGQGEPEYLDPKEIVHFSKGFHGTMNILDYKKEDGQKYPLTWYFITNAHVLNRLLVANDYHPDSIYGRDEEAYNSYNRQYNTWSLVLTRIKNDVDLNNIMSTTGESRRDAYYDTIRISVRTKSSNLHNAGKQLDQSNNYQIYSDKLNNNQEVPKNAELNVKTVVFGTNVFEKKPGDFTEQEKYKNMEEILDFAIMELTFDNEDQAKLITGDWYKEHQDAKNNQKQSTIISDTNLLNEQEYEKLAPNQFYGLGFPVSEGELNSTLNEYQNKQAWDTRKYSLSPHVNKDHELYFNRDLSNPKLKGGGDLSWSRSYRSFINKPGLTDLFISNAYVSSGFIKVTKYDQHSRTFKETPYLFWGLGTLLDNFTAGAGMSGTGVYKDDKLYSLVFANDRLASTALTLNLRSYGHDYNGYYGKYSLPKYDLIYGSKHQRKSYFQAMQQLYKGKNIKTYLFPNGFDDSNKVDVFGDWK*"
     misc_feature    4633..4652
                     /label="SCRMM1mhp-F"
     misc_feature    complement(4732..4750)
                     /label="SCRpIVB0X-R"
     CDS             5074..5736
                     /label="AmpR"
     CDS             5074..5736
                     /label="Translation 5074-5736"
                     /translation="MSTFKVLLCGAVLSRIDAGQEQLGRRIHYSQNDLVEYSPVTEKHLTDGMTVRELCSAAITMSDNTAANLLLTTIGGPKELTAFLHNMGDHVTRLDRWEPELNEAIPNDERDTTMPVAMATTLRKLLTGELLTLASRQQLIDWMEADKVAGPLLRSALPAGWFIADKSGAGERGSRGIIAALGPDGKPSRIVVIYTTGSQATMDERNRQIAEIGASLIKHW*"
     rep_origin      5831..6513
                     /label="ColE1 origin"
     misc_feature    6596..6615
                     /label="MT85.2"
     promoter        6819..6849
                     /label="lac promoter"
     misc_binding    6853..6875
                     /label="LacO"
     primer_bind     6881..6901
                     /label="M13-rev"
     promoter        6918..6936
                     /label="T3 promoter"
     primer_bind     6919..6938
                     /label="T3"
     misc_feature    complement(7010..7054)
                     /label="dnaN 5'"
     CDS             complement(7010..7054)
                     /label="Translation 7054-7010"
                     /translation="MNFSINRMVLLDSLS"
     misc_feature    7010..7199
                     /label="oriC_Mferi_Right"
     misc_feature    complement(7059..7064)
                     /label="Shine-Delgarno"
     misc_feature    complement(7059..7067)
                     /label="dnaA box"
     misc_feature    complement(7103..7108)
                     /label="Pribnow box (-10)"
     misc_feature    complement(7158..7166)
                     /label="dnaA_box"
     misc_feature    complement(7200..7319)
                     /label="dnaA_Mferi_3'"
     misc_feature    complement(7320..7919)
                     /label="pac"
                     /note="vntifkey: 21 note: Pac"
     CDS             complement(7320..7919)
                     /label="Translation 7919-7320"
                     /translation="MTEYKPTVRLATRDDVPRAVRTLAAAFADYPATRHTVDPDRHIERVTELQELFLTRVGLDIGKVWVADDGAAVAVWTTPESVEAGAVFAEIGPRMAELSGSRLAAQQQMEGLLAPHRPKEPAWFLATVGVSPDHQGKGLGSAVVLPGVEAAERAGVPAFLETSAPRNLPFYERLGFTVTADVEVPEGPRTWCMTRKPGA*"
     misc_feature    complement(7920..8168)
                     /label="PS'"
     misc_feature    complement(8169..8236)
                     /label="dnaA_Mferi_5'"
     misc_feature    8237..8533
                     /label="oriC_Mferi_Left"
     RBS             complement(8242..8247)
                     /label="Shine-Delgarno"
     -10_region      complement(8253..8258)
                     /label=-10
     misc_feature    complement(8279..8287)
                     /label="dnaA_box"
     misc_feature    8350..8358
                     /label="dnaA_box"
     misc_feature    8377..8385
                     /label="dnaA_box"
     misc_feature    8484..8489
                     /label="Pribnow box (-10)"
     misc_feature    8488..8496
                     /label="dnaA box"
     misc_feature    8519..8524
                     /label="Shine-Delgarno"
     primer_bind     complement(8541..8568)
                     /label="T7"
     primer_bind     complement(8567..8584)
                     /label="M13-fwd"
     rep_origin      8728..9183
                     /label="M13 origin"
     rep_origin      8745..9051
                     /label="F1 ori"
ORIGIN
        1 AAGTAGAAAA ATTTTAATTA ACATAAAATT TAGTTTGTTG TATATAATAA AAAATATTTT
       61 AAAATATATA AGATATAAGT GCATAAAATT CTATTTAGGA GCAATACAAT GCTGTTTTAT
      121 TTATCGAAAA GAAAGAAAAT TGTTCTGAGT GGACTTACAG TTGCTGTAAT TGCAGCCGGA
      181 ATGAGTTTTT TTGCTAATCC CCAGTTTAGT AATTTTTTTC GCTTTAATTC ACAGATTAGT
      241 TATAATTCCA AGGCTCCCTC AAGTGTTGCT AAAAACGATC CAAATGATCT AAGTTTTTAT
      301 TCTCCTGTAA CAAATTCTGA GTTTAAACCA CTTAAAAAAC AAGTACAAAA AGTCGAGCTA
      361 ATCAAACCTC CTGAAGAAAA AAAAGAGCAA ATAAAACCAA TTATAACCAT AACACCTAAA
      421 AAAGTAGAAC CAACTCCGCC TCCTCCGGCA ATAATACCTA AGGAGAAAAT TGAGGCGCCA
      481 ATTATAAGTG AAATTCCCAA AAAAACTGAA GAGAAAAAGG ACGACTATGG ATCGCTCGAT
      541 TATTCTTTAA TCGAAAAAGC GTTAAACCGT TATAAGCAAG GTCTTCAAGC GGAGATAAAA
      601 AAATATGAAG AAAGTGTTAG CCGTTTGGAA GCACAAGTTC AAGAAATTGA ACGCCGTTAC
      661 CGTGAAGATT TTGACAAAGA CTGGGTAAGG GGGAAAATTC CTAATTCACC AGCAGGAAGA
      721 CAACTATGAA AAGAAGCTTA CGAGCGCCAT ATTGACCTGC CAAAATATAA TCTTAATCGC
      781 GAAAAACAGT ATCTTCAGCA GCTAAAATCA CGGCCAGAAA AAACATCCTT TAGTCCCGAT
      841 GAATTAAAAT GACTTCGTCA AGGACTTTTG CCATCAACAG AATCCACGAA TGTCTGAGAA
      901 TATGAAGATG AATCAAAAAA TCCTGTAATT AACAGGATGA AAAAACATAA TCAAAGCCGA
      961 ACTTTTAATA CTCCCGGATA TTGAGGGCTT TCACCTTATG ATATCTCGAA TGGAAATTTT
     1021 CCAGGTTGGA CAAGAACTAA TAAAAGCTCA GAATTTAGTT CTGAAATTGG CAGTGAATAT
     1081 ACAAATTCAA TTAAGGTTTA TGAATATAGT CCAAATGATG AAAATGAGGA AAAAAGTAAA
     1141 AAACAACCTT TAAAATTAAT TGAACTTGAT GCAAATGATA ATAAGGCTTT TGAAAAATTT
     1201 AAGGAAATAA TGGCAAAAAT CTCCCAAAAA GATAGCAAAG TTCAAGCTTT AAGAATCAAA
     1261 AATATCGGTG AGACGCATTC ACTCCAGAAT GCCGAAGACA TTTTCAAAGC AATCCCTGAG
     1321 CAAATAAAAA CTTTATCAGT TTTTCTAAAT AATACCGGCG CAACTCGATC GCTTCGTGGA
     1381 CTTGAGAATA AAAAATTAAA AGAATTATCA ATTTATACAG AAAAAAATTC ACTAGATGAT
     1441 GACTGGCAAA TCAACCCAAA TGCGCTGAAA AATGTTGATT TTATTAGTTT TGACTATAAT
     1501 AATCAAGCAT CTTATGGCTC AAATCAGGGC AAAATTGGCG GTTCAATTGT TTTTGATGGG
     1561 CTAAGATGAG AAAAAAATGA TAATATTGAC AAGATTAATG AGGGTCTAAA AATAGTTTTT
     1621 GATTCAAAAA TTGAACAAAG AGTTTTTCAA GGTGCCCACG GTGGAAAAGG TGGATGGCCT
     1681 ACTACACTTG ATTTTTCTGA AACTGATGTA AATACTTTTA AAGGAATTAA ATTTGATGAA
     1741 CTTGATAAAA GTTTTAATGA TAAAGTTAGA ACTTGAAAAG ATGATCCATA TGCTGAAGAA
     1801 AATTATACTG GATTTAGGCA GCTAAAATTC AAGAAACTGA TTATAAAAGG GCAAAATTCT
     1861 GGCTCTAAGC GTCTAAATTT TAAATTTTCT GATCTAAATG GTGCCCAATT TAGCGAGAGA
     1921 TTTGCCAGCG GCTTTGAGAG TCCAAAAGTC GTTGTAAAAG TAAATGGCCA ATCAATTTAT
     1981 GGCTATCCCG TTTATATTTC TGGTAGTCCC GAAGGTGATG CAATTTTGCA GCTGCAAAAA
     2041 TTTATCGAAG TTGCTAATGG TTCAGGGAAT GGAATTTCCC AGATTTATGT TGAAAGCGAG
     2101 GAAATTAAGA ATAAAGTTGG CCCAACAATT GGGACTGCTC AAGTTTTAGT AGGAAAACAA
     2161 GTAGCAGAAT CTTCAAATTC AGGCCTTGTT AACTAGTTTA AATTTTTTGG GGTAAATTAT
     2221 GCAAAAAAAA TACTTTTTTA TGAAAAACAA GCAGTTTTTC TTACTTTTTG GGCTTGTTTT
     2281 TACTACTTTT TCACTAATAT CTTGATCTTG TTCTAAACAA ACAAGCAAGG AAAATCTATC
     2341 AACAACAAAC CAGAAAACAA GCCCAAAAAC AGATCAAAAA GATATTGAAA AAATTAGGGA
     2401 TGAACTAAAA GCGCGACTAA ATTCCGAATA CCAAAATTTT GAAAACTTGC CTTCTAAGCA
     2461 AGCTTATCAG AATTTTGGTA AAAAACTTGA TGAAATTAGA GCTGATCTTG AAAAATTATT
     2521 CAAAAATCCT GATCTTGAAA ACAAACAGAG AGACTGGGAT AATACAAAAA AATCTTTAGA
     2581 TTATCAACTT GAAAAACAAA ATTATCAAAT TGATCATTTA ACAAAGTTAA TTATTGGTTC
     2641 TTTTAATGAT ATTTTAAAAC CTATTGAGAA AAAACAGGAT GTACCTGAGC GACCAAAACA
     2701 AGAAATTCCA GCTGATAAAG TTAATCAATA TTATGAAAAA TTAAAGGAAA TTACACCTAA
     2761 AGGCCAAAAT TGAGCGATTA TCAAAGACGG CAAACGAATT GTTGCTGATC AATATAAATA
     2821 TGATTTCCCC GATCATGAAT ATAAGTATTT TATTCAAAAA TTTGGCGGCG GTCCGGCTAG
     2881 AATCATCGGT CTTGAAAACC CAGATGGCTT AGTTGAATAC CCTTATGGGA AGACAAAAAA
     2941 ATTACCCGAA AATTTAAAAT CACAACTTAA TCAAGAAGCT AAAAAAGCCG GTCAACCTTT
     3001 ATATGATAAT GCCGCTTATC GAACTTTTGT TGTCCCAAAA TTTGATTCTT CTGGTAAAAT
     3061 TACTAGTATC GAGATTCCAG AACATCAAAA AGGAGATACA TCCCCGGCAC TTCATGTCGA
     3121 TGAGGCAACT GGCCAACTAC TAAGAGGTGG ACCTGGAAGA GTCGGCCTTC CTCGGATTTT
     3181 ACCAAACCAA GAATATAAAA ATTTAACAAA AAATTCAATT GGTGTTGAAA TTGTCAATGG
     3241 AGATTTTCTA AAATTTCGTC CTGATGGCGG CCAAGGTGAA CCTGAATATT TAGATCCAAA
     3301 AGAAATTGTC CATTTTTCTA AAGGTTTCCA TGGGACAATG AATATTCTCG ATTACAAAAA
     3361 AGAGGATGGC CAAAAATATC CGCTTACTTG ATATTTTATC ACAAATGCTC ATGTTTTAAA
     3421 CCGACTTTTA GTCGCAAATG ACTATCATCC TGATTCAATT TATGGCCGTG ATGAAGAAGC
     3481 TTATAATTCT TATAATCGAC AATATAATAC TTGATCGCTT GTGCTAACCA GGATAAAAAA
     3541 TGATGTTGAC CTCAATAATA TAATGTCAAC AACTGGTGAA AGTCGTCGCG ATGCTTATTA
     3601 TGATACTATA AGAATTTCGG TGCGAACAAA ATCAAGTAAT CTTCATAATG CTGGAAAACA
     3661 ATTAGATCAA AGCAATAACT ACCAAATCTA TAGTGATAAA CTAAATAATA ATCAAGAAGT
     3721 ACCAAAAAAT GCTGAACTTA ACGTAAAAAC AGTGGTTTTT GGGACTAATG TATTCGAAAA
     3781 AAAACCTGGG GACTTCACTG AGCAAGAAAA ATATAAAAAT ATGGAAGAAA TACTTGATTT
     3841 TGCAATTATG GAACTAACTT TTGATAATGA AGATCAAGCA AAACTGATAA CAGGGGATTG
     3901 ATATAAGGAG CACCAAGATG CAAAAAATAA CCAAAAACAA AGCACAATTA TCTCCGATAC
     3961 TAACCTTTTA AATGAACAAG AATATGAAAA ATTAGCTCCA AATCAGTTTT ACGGTCTCGG
     4021 ATTTCCAGTC TCAGAAGGCG AACTTAATTC AACTTTAAAC GAATATCAAA ATAAACAAGC
     4081 CTGAGATACG CGAAAATATA GCCTTTCACC CCATGTTAAC AAGGATCATG AACTTTATTT
     4141 TAACAGGGAT TTATCAAATC CCAAACTTAA AGGTGGCGGT GATCTTTCTT GGTCAAGATC
     4201 TTATCGATCT TTTATAAATA AGCCCGGACT AACAGATCTT TTTATCTCAA ATGCTTATGT
     4261 TTCTTCAGGT TTTATCAAGG TAACTAAATA CGATCAGCAC TCGCGAACTT TCAAGGAAAC
     4321 CCCTTATTTA TTTTGAGGTT TAGGAACCTT GCTGGATAAT TTTACCGCAG GAGCCGGGAT
     4381 GTCAGGGACT GGTGTTTATA AAGATGATAA ACTTTATTCA CTTGTTTTTG CAAACGACAG
     4441 ACTTGCTTCA ACTGCTTTAA CTTTAAATTT AAGATCATAT GGACATGATT ATAATGGTTA
     4501 CTATGGTAAA TATTCTTTAC CAAAATACGA CCTAATTTAT GGTTCAAAGC ATCAAAGAAA
     4561 ATCTTATTTC CAAGCGATGC AACAACTTTA TAAAGGGAAA AATATAAAAA CTTATTTATT
     4621 TCCTAATGGT TTTGATGATA GCAACAAAGT TGATGTTTTT GGTGACTGAA AATAAGACGA
     4681 AAGGGCCTCG TGATACGCCT ATTTTTATAG GTTAATGTCA TGATAATAAT GGTTTCTTAG
     4741 ACGTCAGGTG GCACTTTTCG GGGAAATGTG CGCGGAACCC CTATTTGTTT ATTTTTCTAA
     4801 ATACATTCAA ATATGTATCC GCTCATGAGA CAATAACCCT GATAAATGCT TCAATAATAT
     4861 TGAAAAAGGA AGAGTATGAG TATTCAACAT TTCCGTGTCG CCCTTATTCC CTTTTTTGCG
     4921 GCATTTTGCC TTCCTGTTTT TGCTCACCCA GAAACGCTGG TGAAAGTAAA AGATGCTGAA
     4981 GATCAGTTGG GTGCACGAGT GGGTTACATC GAACTGGATC TCAACAGCGG TAAGATCCTT
     5041 GAGAGTTTTC GCCCCGAAGA ACGTTTTCCA ATGATGAGCA CTTTTAAAGT TCTGCTATGT
     5101 GGCGCGGTAT TATCCCGTAT TGACGCCGGG CAAGAGCAAC TCGGTCGCCG CATACACTAT
     5161 TCTCAGAATG ACTTGGTTGA GTACTCACCA GTCACAGAAA AGCATCTTAC GGATGGCATG
     5221 ACAGTAAGAG AATTATGCAG TGCTGCCATA ACCATGAGTG ATAACACTGC GGCCAACTTA
     5281 CTTCTGACAA CGATCGGAGG ACCGAAGGAG CTAACCGCTT TTTTGCACAA CATGGGGGAT
     5341 CATGTAACTC GCCTTGATCG TTGGGAACCG GAGCTGAATG AAGCCATACC AAACGACGAG
     5401 CGTGACACCA CGATGCCTGT AGCAATGGCA ACAACGTTGC GCAAACTATT AACTGGCGAA
     5461 CTACTTACTC TAGCTTCCCG GCAACAATTA ATAGACTGGA TGGAGGCGGA TAAAGTTGCA
     5521 GGACCACTTC TGCGCTCGGC CCTTCCGGCT GGCTGGTTTA TTGCTGATAA ATCTGGAGCC
     5581 GGTGAGCGTG GGTCTCGCGG TATCATTGCA GCACTGGGGC CAGATGGTAA GCCCTCCCGT
     5641 ATCGTAGTTA TCTACACGAC GGGGAGTCAG GCAACTATGG ATGAACGAAA TAGACAGATC
     5701 GCTGAGATAG GTGCCTCACT GATTAAGCAT TGGTAACTGT CAGACCAAGT TTACTCATAT
     5761 ATACTTTAGA TTGATTTAAA ACTTCATTTT TAATTTAAAA GGATCTAGGT GAAGATCCTT
     5821 TTTGATAATC TCATGACCAA AATCCCTTAA CGTGAGTTTT CGTTCCACTG AGCGTCAGAC
     5881 CCCGTAGAAA AGATCAAAGG ATCTTCTTGA GATCCTTTTT TTCTGCGCGT AATCTGCTGC
     5941 TTGCAAACAA AAAAACCACC GCTACCAGCG GTGGTTTGTT TGCCGGATCA AGAGCTACCA
     6001 ACTCTTTTTC CGAAGGTAAC TGGCTTCAGC AGAGCGCAGA TACCAAATAC TGTCCTTCTA
     6061 GTGTAGCCGT AGTTAGGCCA CCACTTCAAG AACTCTGTAG CACCGCCTAC ATACCTCGCT
     6121 CTGCTAATCC TGTTACCAGT GGCTGCTGCC AGTGGCGATA AGTCGTGTCT TACCGGGTTG
     6181 GACTCAAGAC GATAGTTACC GGATAAGGCG CAGCGGTCGG GCTGAACGGG GGGTTCGTGC
     6241 ACACAGCCCA GCTTGGAGCG AACGACCTAC ACCGAACTGA GATACCTACA GCGTGAGCAT
     6301 TGAGAAAGCG CCACGCTTCC CGAAGGGAGA AAGGCGGACA GGTATCCGGT AAGCGGCAGG
     6361 GTCGGAACAG GAGAGCGCAC GAGGGAGCTT CCAGGGGGAA ACGCCTGGTA TCTTTATAGT
     6421 CCTGTCGGGT TTCGCCACCT CTGACTTGAG CGTCGATTTT TGTGATGCTC GTCAGGGGGG
     6481 CGGAGCCTAT GGAAAAACGC CAGCAACGCG GCCTTTTTAC GGTTCCTGGC CTTTTGCTGG
     6541 CCTTTTGCTC ACATGTTCTT TCCTGCGTTA TCCCCTGATT CTGTGGATAA CCGTATTACC
     6601 GCCTTTGAGT GAGCTGATAC CGCTCGCCGC AGCCGAACGA CCGAGCGCAG CGAGTCAGTG
     6661 AGCGAGGAAG CGGAAGAGCG CCCAATACGC AAACCGCCTC TCCCCGCGCG TTGGCCGATT
     6721 CATTAATGCA GCTGGCACGA CAGGTTTCCC GACTGGAAAG CGGGCAGTGA GCGCAACGCA
     6781 ATTAATGTGA GTTACCTCAC TCATTAGGCA CCCCAGGCTT TACACTTTAT GCTTCCGGCT
     6841 CGTATGTTGT GTGGAATTGT GAGCGGATAA CAATTTCACA CAGGAAACAG CTATGACCAT
     6901 GATTACGCCA AGCTCGGAAT TAACCCTCAC TAAAGGGAAC AAAAGCTTGC ATGCCTGCAG
     6961 AATTAAAAGT TAGTGAACAA GAAAACAGTG AAGCACCAGT TTCTGAACCT GATAAACTGT
     7021 CTAACAAAAC CATTCTATTT ATTGAAAAAT TCATAACTAC TCCTTTTTTC TCTAAGTTTA
     7081 TTTTATATAA ATAAGAGATT GTATTATATT ACTATTTCTA ATATTATTTC TAAATTATTA
     7141 TTAGTATGAA GTTAATTTGT GGATAACTTA CAAAAACCTA AATTAATAAA GATTTTTTAt
     7201 tattttgtta aaattttatt cttcaaaata tcaacagtct tttttaattg tttgtctttt
     7261 tttaacatac tttcaatttt tctttcagca ttaataactg ttgtatggtc tctaccacct
     7321 taagcaccag gttttctagt catacaccaa gttctaggac cttcaggaac ttcaacatca
     7381 gcagtaacag taaaacctaa tctttcataa aaaggtaaat ttctaggagc actagtttct
     7441 aaaaaagcag gaacaccagc tctttcagca gcttcaacac caggtaaaac aacagcacta
     7501 cctaaacctt taccttgatg atcaggacta acaccaacag tagctaaaaa ccaagcaggt
     7561 tctttaggtc tatgaggagc taataaacct tccatttgtt gttgagcagc taatctacta
     7621 ccacttaatt cagccattct aggaccaatt tcagcaaaaa cagcaccagc ttcaacactt
     7681 tcaggagtag tccaaacagc aacagcagca ccatcatcag caacccaaac tttaccaata
     7741 tctaaaccaa ctctagttaa aaataattct tgtaattcag taactctttc aatatgtcta
     7801 tcaggatcaa cagtatgtct agtagcagga taatcagcaa aagcagcagc taaagttcta
     7861 acagctctag gaacatcatc tctagtagct aatctaacag taggtttata ttcagtcatT
     7921 CAAAGGATCT TATATTTCCT TTCTCTATTA AGTAGTGTTT TTATTAAAAG CAAATGTAAT
     7981 TAAAATTACA TTGAATATAT AAGAGAAAAA TAACATTAAT AATAATTATT AATTGCTTCT
     8041 AACCCTACTT TATACAATTT ATATCTTTCT TTTTTTCTTT CCCTTATAGT AGCAATTGTA
     8101 CATAATTTTT TAAAAAAAAC AATAAATATT TCTTAAAAAA ACAAAAAAAG ATTTTCCAAA
     8161 TAAATTGCga ttcatcaata tttttgttaa ccattaaact aagtttaagt tcttttaaaa
     8221 tatcgtttac gttcatATTT ATCTCCAAAA ATATTATAAA TTAAACACTT GTTAAAAATG
     8281 TGGAAAACGT GGAAAAAATC CATATAATAT AGTTATATTA ACACTTTCTA GAAATTAAAA
     8341 ATCTTAATTA AAAGGTGTTA TTTATAACTT ATTCACTTAT CCACAATTAG CTAATATTTT
     8401 TGTTAGTAAT TTCTAGTTTT ATCTACATTT AATTGAGAAG CTAAAAATTA AGTTTATAAG
     8461 TGTATTTTTA AAGCAAAATA TTATATAATT AGGTGTGAAT TATGTTATTT TTTTGTAAAG
     8521 GAGGTAAGTA TTCGAATTCG CCCTATAGTG AGTCGTATTA CAATTCACTG GCCGTCGTTT
     8581 TACAACGTCG TGACTGGGAA AACCCTGGCG TTACCCAACT TAATCGCCTT GCAGCACATC
     8641 CCCCCTTCGC CAGCTGGCGT AATAGCGAAG AGGCCCGCAC CGATCGCCCT TCCCAACAGT
     8701 TGCGTAGCCT GAATGGCGAA TGGCGCGNNN NNNNNNNNNN NNNNNNNNNN NNNNNNNNNN
     8761 NNNNNNNNNN NNNNNNNNNN NNNNNNNNNN NNNNNNNNNN NNNNNNNNNN NNNNNNNNNN
     8821 NNNNNNNNNN NNNNNNNNNN NNNNNNNNNN NCNNNNNNNN NNNNNNNNNN NNNNNNNNNN
     8881 NNNNNNNNNN NNNNNNNNNN NNNNNNNNNN NNNNNNNNNN NNNNNNNNNN NNNNNNNNNN
     8941 NNNANNNNNN NNNNNNNNNN NNNNNNNNNN NNNNNNNNNN NNNNNNNNNN NNNCCTTTGA
     9001 CGTTGGAGTC CACGTTCTTT AATAGTGGAC TCTTGTTCCA AACTGGAACA ACACTCAACC
     9061 CTATCTCGGT CTATTCTTTT GATTTATAAG GGATTTTGCC GATTTCGGCC TATTGGTTAA
     9121 AAAATGAGCT GATTTAACAA AAATTTAACG CGAATTTTAA CAAAATATTA ACGTTTACAA
     9181 TTTCCTGATG CGGTATTTTC TCCTTACGCA TCTGTGCGGT ATTTCACACC GCATATGGTG
     9241 CACTCTCAGT ACAATCTGCT CTGATGCCGC ATAGTTAAGC CAGCCCCGAC ACCCGCCAAC
     9301 ACCCGCTGAC GCGCCCTGAC GGGCTTGTCT GCTCCCGGCA TCCGCTTACA GACAAGCTGT
     9361 GACCGTCTCC GGGAGCTGCA TGTGTCAGAG GTTTTCACCG TCATCACCGA AACGCGCGA
//
