# Supplementary material for: Functional surface expression of immunoglobulin cleavage systems in a candidate Mycoplasma vaccine chassis
Source: Commun Biol. 2024 Jun 28;7:779. doi: 10.1038/s42003-024-06497-8 (PMC11213901; doi:10.1038/s42003-024-06497-8)
Supplement: Supplementary file 5 — Supplementary Data 3 [file 42003_2024_6497_MOESM5_ESM.zip › Plasmids GB/pIVB09_Pmm1MM2mfe.gb]

LOCUS       pIVB09_pMM1mfe:MM2mfe   9699 bp ds-DNA     circular     10-APR-2024
DEFINITION  .
FEATURES             Location/Qualifiers
     Promoter        1..108
                     /label="M/M1mfe promoter"
     Promoter        60..65
                     /label="Putative -10"
     RBS             97..101
                     /label="Putative SD"
     CDS             109..2361
                     /label="MIB2mfe"
     CDS             109..2361
                     /label="Translation 109-2361"
                     /translation="VYFLKKKKNKILIYALLASLATSLSFGSVIYYSFSDSNISFNTLSNGITDAELTPINNPIDDAIVSNRDNKLKPNPNNIIREADKKEPNVLVIPKKQEKEIKEVAKPEVKPEIIRPETTTPKQSTKRVKSQIVINGVTVNAEIEAPPGFTVHQQDKNRNIANPTRPYQNHIVEKILSIEVTQELRNSVIKDSLSGGEGYDKGAGLFQNTLTNVISREIEENKGDIHKALENLEAISKQNSGFFNSSIERYKRLLDSKNVIDYLKPEAKKQYPKLKGEFKTKTQEYL*LIHNLDQSKFTKIASTSEKYLKEGLTISPRSAFINENGEIDSHG*GPPDAYNTVTSRLQRDNSTYRVFDYDQYYNRSSDRIENGTYPG*TKTDATDEFTKKFGFKKGDGITISRLTRDNKTNAEGKINSGLVLELDVSNSTAYEKSKDLIEKFKNHSEKITSYRIKNMGEISSDQKFIDILSSLPEEIPQLELFFSDKATNTASLIALENKKIKELSLYTTGNSLRNS*SYNPLALRNTT*INTIDYNVSAEYPSNLKISTRITFNTLAFDQEDFKDGKYNRINDGLRMVYYARNNEPFFQGAYGPGLSPDQSLGDNSYPTGLDFSRVKGIKSLKGLRFDDEYNPSNKPRKIVELTLFNDNSHFEISANELNEANLEHLSTGENSPIKPKIKFSNGNATTKIRITGSSITDNARVNLEKYFDYSDSLKAGGKQIEVTDINSDLANKLKG*GYSVIQATNKQFT*"
     CDS             2382..4955
                     /label="MIP2mfe"
     CDS             2382..4955
                     /label="Translation 2382-4955"
                     /translation="MTRLNKLLMLISSSTLALPLTLLVSCTSVSKKIISKPIDDKEFLKLVQSIQSENDLLKYADIKFKNSLGTYVNKAEILPTQLEKSYIEITFKDKYENQIFSEVVNVIPSRSVGFSAISEAMVYAELKNSKTGKTKSINFKITGLNKNKTVDAFNQQINNGLEYFNGESGYVSYTQKNQKQRFDFDNKKYITALEHNVNNGSTIDLKKYRNLETKKEHIDKFDKQANNSNFDTYYNAAIKGFTLPVYDDKGEVTGLQINDNPEVNKGHSVVDSLGRDRFKTNGLARTIPNEVYKTAAIQTYQVTFN**KDYSEEIEQANEYIELFSS*TDDQVKSYVGTQLRQLELNFKDDTREIDKQLKETAKDRENIIKTLKEQKTKIDDKYKQDKEKFTKLNKDQLIALQRNEIEEYQKKKDQTTLRDSESGTM*IMDYIDENNPTKFYFGTNSHVAKAIRDNLVSFSLTRLNSDISVGQTFNLNGFDKNFTKFVFEKNENGNKLNEAVSAIFHATDFIKEASNPLNMLEEKQKDKYKDAGIFADFAVIEIDFAKLLNNSDYKHTI*SESHEISNKYKDKKDELISLITNDYVKTGKKIQFESESLLDDKKYKTFDRKLDFNPNIEKELQDYKYLNSLYILGYPIAVEDYYLDKYEDYKQLQSREYDYSL*VNSEYKYYKNLVKKEGTPPSFKEYETEKGNFFSYQIGYRSFIDKPGLTDAFLAAHRVGKKLYTLNENGKPKKYFNYGLEILPRFYAPSGGASGSSVRTKDNKLLAVFHAANNSAKTGLAAVFRSYGYDYKNLFGKYNLGQYDLIYGGGKDQETGKSYREVMNEKYKDKNFKSALFKEGFEKVPSEFEFKNKETI*"
     primer          complement(5012..5030)
                     /label="SCRpIVBX-R"
                     /note="sequence: CACCTGACGTCTAAGAAAC"
     CDS             5354..6016
                     /label="AmpR"
     CDS             5354..6016
                     /label="Translation 5354-6016"
                     /translation="MSTFKVLLCGAVLSRIDAGQEQLGRRIHYSQNDLVEYSPVTEKHLTDGMTVRELCSAAITMSDNTAANLLLTTIGGPKELTAFLHNMGDHVTRLDRWEPELNEAIPNDERDTTMPVAMATTLRKLLTGELLTLASRQQLIDWMEADKVAGPLLRSALPAGWFIADKSGAGERGSRGIIAALGPDGKPSRIVVIYTTGSQATMDERNRQIAEIGASLIKHW*"
     rep_origin      6111..6793
                     /label="ColE1 origin"
     misc_feature    6876..6895
                     /label="MT85.2"
     promoter        7099..7129
                     /label="lac promoter"
     misc_binding    7133..7155
                     /label="LacO"
     primer_bind     7161..7181
                     /label="M13-rev"
     promoter        7198..7216
                     /label="T3 promoter"
     primer_bind     7199..7218
                     /label="T3"
     misc_feature    complement(7290..7334)
                     /label="dnaN 5'"
     CDS             complement(7290..7334)
                     /label="Translation 7334-7290"
                     /translation="MNFSINRMVLLDSLS"
     misc_feature    7290..7479
                     /label="oriC_Mferi_Right"
     misc_feature    complement(7339..7344)
                     /label="Shine-Delgarno"
     misc_feature    complement(7339..7347)
                     /label="dnaA box"
     misc_feature    complement(7383..7388)
                     /label="Pribnow box (-10)"
     misc_feature    complement(7438..7446)
                     /label="dnaA_box"
     misc_feature    complement(7480..7599)
                     /label="dnaA_Mferi_3'"
     misc_feature    complement(7600..8199)
                     /label="pac"
                     /note="vntifkey: 21 note: Pac"
     CDS             complement(7600..8199)
                     /label="Translation 8199-7600"
                     /translation="MTEYKPTVRLATRDDVPRAVRTLAAAFADYPATRHTVDPDRHIERVTELQELFLTRVGLDIGKVWVADDGAAVAVWTTPESVEAGAVFAEIGPRMAELSGSRLAAQQQMEGLLAPHRPKEPAWFLATVGVSPDHQGKGLGSAVVLPGVEAAERAGVPAFLETSAPRNLPFYERLGFTVTADVEVPEGPRTWCMTRKPGA*"
     primer          7803..7823
                     /label="puroRverif-R1"
                     /note="sequence: CAGGACTAACACCAACAGTAG"
     primer          complement(7991..8010)
                     /label="puroRverif-F1"
                     /note="sequence: GTTTGGGTTGCTGATGATGG"
     misc_feature    complement(8200..8448)
                     /label="PS'"
     misc_feature    complement(8449..8516)
                     /label="dnaA_Mferi_5'"
     misc_feature    8517..8813
                     /label="oriC_Mferi_Left"
     RBS             complement(8522..8527)
                     /label="Shine-Delgarno"
     -10_region      complement(8533..8538)
                     /label=-10
     misc_feature    complement(8559..8567)
                     /label="dnaA_box"
     misc_feature    8630..8638
                     /label="dnaA_box"
     misc_feature    8657..8665
                     /label="dnaA_box"
     misc_feature    8764..8769
                     /label="Pribnow box (-10)"
     misc_feature    8768..8776
                     /label="dnaA box"
     misc_feature    8799..8804
                     /label="Shine-Delgarno"
     primer_bind     complement(8821..8848)
                     /label="T7"
     primer_bind     complement(8847..8864)
                     /label="M13-fwd"
     rep_origin      9008..9463
                     /label="M13 origin"
     rep_origin      9025..9331
                     /label="F1 ori"
ORIGIN
        1 AAGTAGAAAA ATTTTAATTA ACATAAAATT TAGTTTGTTG TATATAATAA AAAATATTTT
       61 AAAATATATA AGATATAAGT GCATAAAATT CTATTTAGGA GCAATACAGT GTATTTTTTA
      121 AAAAAGAAGA AAAATAAAAT TTTAATATAT GCCTTATTAG CTAGTTTAGC TACATCTTTA
      181 TCATTTGGTT CAGTTATTTA TTATTCTTTT TCTGATTCTA ATATTTCTTT TAATACTTTA
      241 TCAAATGGAA TTACTGATGC TGAATTAACT CCAATTAATA ACCCAATTGA TGATGCCATT
      301 GTTTCAAATA GAGATAATAA ATTAAAACCT AATCCAAATA ATATTATTAG AGAAGCAGAT
      361 AAAAAAGAAC CTAATGTATT AGTTATTCCT AAAAAACAAG AAAAAGAAAT AAAAGAAGTA
      421 GCAAAACCAG AAGTAAAACC TGAAATTATA AGACCAGAAA CAACTACACC TAAACAAAGT
      481 ACAAAGAGAG TGAAATCTCA AATTGTTATT AATGGAGTTA CAGTTAATGC TGAAATTGAA
      541 GCGCCACCTG GATTTACAGT TCATCAACAA GATAAGAATA GAAACATAGC AAATCCCACT
      601 AGACCTTATC AAAACCATAT AGTTGAAAAA ATCTTAAGTA TTGAAGTAAC TCAAGAATTA
      661 AGAAATAGTG TTATTAAAGA TTCATTATCT GGTGGTGAAG GTTATGATAA AGGTGCTGGT
      721 CTATTTCAAA ATACACTAAC AAATGTTATT TCTCGAGAAA TAGAAGAAAA TAAAGGAGAT
      781 ATTCATAAAG CATTAGAAAA CCTTGAAGCT ATCTCAAAAC AAAACTCTGG ATTTTTTAAC
      841 TCAAGTATTG AAAGATATAA AAGATTATTA GATTCAAAAA ACGTAATAGA TTATTTAAAA
      901 CCTGAAGCTA AAAAACAATA TCCTAAATTA AAGGGTGAGT TTAAAACTAA AACTCAAGAA
      961 TATTTATGAT TAATTCACAA TTTAGATCAG TCTAAATTTA CAAAAATTGC TTCAACTTCA
     1021 GAAAAATATT TAAAAGAAGG TTTAACAATT TCTCCAAGAA GTGCGTTTAT TAATGAAAAT
     1081 GGAGAAATTG ATTCTCACGG TTGAGGACCT CCTGATGCAT ATAATACAGT AACTTCAAGA
     1141 TTACAAAGAG ACAACTCTAC ATATAGAGTT TTTGATTATG ATCAATACTA TAACAGATCA
     1201 TCAGATAGAA TTGAAAATGG AACTTATCCT GGATGAACTA AAACTGATGC AACTGATGAA
     1261 TTTACTAAAA AATTTGGATT TAAAAAAGGT GATGGAATTA CTATTAGTAG ATTAACTAGA
     1321 GACAATAAAA CTAATGCTGA AGGAAAAATT AATTCAGGTT TAGTTTTAGA ATTAGATGTT
     1381 TCAAATTCAA CAGCATATGA GAAATCTAAA GATCTAATAG AAAAATTTAA AAATCATTCA
     1441 GAAAAAATTA CTTCTTATAG AATTAAAAAT ATGGGAGAAA TTAGTTCTGA TCAAAAATTT
     1501 ATAGATATTC TATCTTCACT TCCTGAAGAA ATTCCTCAAC TTGAGTTATT CTTTTCAGAT
     1561 AAAGCAACAA ATACAGCTAG TTTAATTGCT TTAGAAAATA AAAAAATTAA AGAATTATCA
     1621 TTATACACTA CTGGAAATTC ATTAAGAAAT TCTTGATCAT ATAACCCATT AGCTTTAAGA
     1681 AATACTACTT GAATAAATAC TATTGATTAT AATGTTAGTG CTGAATATCC AAGTAATTTA
     1741 AAAATATCAA CAAGAATTAC TTTTAATACA TTAGCATTTG ATCAAGAAGA TTTTAAAGAT
     1801 GGTAAATACA ACAGAATCAA TGATGGTTTA AGAATGGTAT ATTATGCTAG AAATAATGAA
     1861 CCTTTCTTCC AAGGAGCATA TGGTCCTGGG CTTAGTCCTG ATCAATCATT AGGTGATAAT
     1921 AGTTATCCAA CTGGATTAGA TTTTTCTAGA GTTAAAGGTA TTAAATCATT AAAAGGTTTA
     1981 AGATTTGATG ATGAATATAA TCCATCAAAT AAACCTAGAA AAATTGTCGA ATTAACATTG
     2041 TTTAATGATA ATAGTCATTT TGAAATTTCA GCTAATGAAT TAAATGAAGC TAACTTAGAA
     2101 CATTTATCAA CAGGAGAAAA TAGTCCTATT AAACCTAAAA TTAAATTTAG TAATGGTAAT
     2161 GCTACAACAA AAATAAGAAT TACTGGAAGT TCTATAACAG ATAACGCACG TGTAAATCTA
     2221 GAAAAATACT TTGATTATAG TGATAGTTTA AAAGCTGGTG GAAAACAAAT TGAAGTAACT
     2281 GATATTAATA GTGATCTAGC AAACAAACTA AAAGGTTGAG GTTATAGTGT TATTCAAGCA
     2341 ACTAATAAAC AATTTACTTA ATAAAGGAAA AGTTAAAAAT TATGACAAGA TTAAATAAAT
     2401 TATTAATGTT AATATCATCA TCGACTTTAG CTTTACCTTT AACTTTATTA GTTTCTTGTA
     2461 CTTCAGTTAG TAAAAAAATA ATTAGTAAAC CTATTGATGA TAAAGAGTTT TTAAAACTAG
     2521 TTCAATCTAT TCAATCTGAA AACGATCTTT TAAAATATGC AGATATTAAG TTTAAAAATT
     2581 CTTTAGGAAC TTATGTTAAT AAAGCTGAGA TATTACCCAC TCAATTAGAA AAAAGTTATA
     2641 TAGAAATTAC ATTTAAAGAT AAATATGAAA ATCAAATTTT TTCTGAAGTT GTAAATGTAA
     2701 TTCCTAGTAG ATCTGTTGGT TTTTCAGCTA TAAGTGAAGC AATGGTTTAT GCTGAGTTAA
     2761 AAAATAGTAA AACAGGCAAA ACTAAATCTA TTAATTTTAA AATTACTGGT TTAAATAAAA
     2821 ATAAAACAGT TGATGCTTTT AATCAACAAA TCAATAATGG ATTAGAGTAT TTTAATGGTG
     2881 AATCTGGATA TGTTTCATAT ACTCAAAAGA ATCAAAAACA AAGATTTGAT TTTGATAATA
     2941 AAAAATATAT TACTGCTTTA GAACATAATG TTAATAATGG TTCAACTATT GATTTAAAAA
     3001 AATATAGAAA TTTAGAAACT AAAAAAGAAC ATATAGATAA GTTTGATAAG CAAGCTAATA
     3061 ATAGTAATTT TGATACTTAT TATAATGCTG CTATTAAAGG ATTCACTTTA CCAGTTTATG
     3121 ATGATAAAGG TGAAGTTACA GGTTTACAAA TAAATGATAA TCCTGAAGTA AATAAAGGTC
     3181 ATTCAGTAGT TGATTCACTA GGAAGAGATC GATTTAAAAC TAATGGTTTA GCTAGAACCA
     3241 TACCAAATGA AGTTTATAAA ACAGCTGCTA TTCAAACTTA TCAAGTAACT TTTAATTGAT
     3301 GAAAAGATTA TAGTGAAGAA ATAGAACAAG CTAATGAATA TATTGAATTG TTTAGTTCTT
     3361 GAACTGATGA TCAAGTTAAA AGTTATGTTG GAACACAATT ACGTCAATTA GAATTGAATT
     3421 TTAAAGATGA TACAAGAGAA ATTGATAAGC AATTAAAAGA AACAGCAAAA GATAGAGAAA
     3481 ATATAATAAA AACTCTTAAA GAACAAAAAA CAAAAATAGA TGATAAATAT AAACAAGATA
     3541 AAGAGAAATT TACTAAGTTA AACAAAGACC AACTAATAGC TTTGCAAAGA AATGAAATAG
     3601 AAGAATATCA AAAGAAGAAA GATCAAACTA CTCTTAGAGA TTCTGAATCT GGAACTATGT
     3661 GAATTATGGA TTATATTGAT GAAAACAATC CAACAAAGTT CTATTTTGGT ACAAATTCTC
     3721 ACGTTGCTAA AGCTATAAGA GATAATTTAG TTTCATTTTC TTTAACAAGA CTTAATTCAG
     3781 ATATAAGTGT AGGTCAAACA TTTAATTTAA ACGGTTTTGA CAAAAACTTC ACTAAATTTG
     3841 TTTTTGAAAA AAATGAAAAT GGTAATAAAT TAAATGAAGC TGTTAGTGCT ATTTTTCACG
     3901 CAACTGATTT TATAAAAGAA GCTTCAAATC CACTTAATAT GCTTGAAGAA AAACAAAAAG
     3961 ATAAATACAA AGATGCAGGA ATTTTTGCTG ATTTTGCAGT TATTGAAATA GATTTTGCAA
     4021 AGCTTTTAAA TAATTCAGAC TATAAGCACA CTATTTGAAG CGAATCTCAT GAAATATCTA
     4081 ATAAATATAA GGATAAAAAA GATGAATTAA TCAGTCTTAT TACTAATGAT TATGTAAAGA
     4141 CTGGTAAAAA AATCCAATTT GAATCAGAAT CTCTATTAGA TGATAAAAAA TATAAAACAT
     4201 TTGATAGAAA ACTAGATTTT AATCCAAATA TAGAAAAAGA ACTACAAGAT TATAAATACT
     4261 TAAATAGTCT TTATATACTA GGATATCCAA TAGCAGTTGA AGATTATTAT TTAGATAAAT
     4321 ATGAAGATTA TAAACAATTA CAAAGTAGAG AATATGATTA TTCTTTATGA GTAAATAGTG
     4381 AATATAAATA TTATAAAAAT CTAGTTAAAA AAGAAGGAAC CCCTCCTTCA TTTAAAGAAT
     4441 ATGAAACAGA AAAAGGTAAT TTCTTTTCAT ATCAAATAGG ATATAGATCG TTTATAGATA
     4501 AACCTGGATT AACTGATGCA TTTTTAGCAG CTCATAGAGT TGGTAAAAAG TTATATACAT
     4561 TAAATGAAAA TGGTAAACCT AAAAAATACT TTAATTATGG TTTAGAGATT TTACCAAGAT
     4621 TTTATGCACC AAGTGGAGGG GCTTCTGGAT CTAGTGTTAG AACTAAAGAT AATAAATTAT
     4681 TAGCAGTGTT TCATGCAGCT AATAATTCGG CAAAAACCGG ATTAGCCGCA GTGTTTAGAT
     4741 CATATGGTTA TGATTATAAA AACTTATTTG GTAAATATAA CCTAGGTCAA TATGATTTAA
     4801 TTTATGGTGG TGGAAAAGAC CAAGAAACTG GTAAATCATA TAGAGAAGTT ATGAACGAAA
     4861 AATATAAAGA TAAAAACTTC AAATCTGCAC TATTTAAAGA AGGTTTTGAA AAAGTACCAA
     4921 GTGAGTTTGA ATTTAAAAAT AAAGAAACTA TATAAGACGA AAGGGCCTCG TGATACGCCT
     4981 ATTTTTATAG GTTAATGTCA TGATAATAAT GGTTTCTTAG ACGTCAGGTG GCACTTTTCG
     5041 GGGAAATGTG CGCGGAACCC CTATTTGTTT ATTTTTCTAA ATACATTCAA ATATGTATCC
     5101 GCTCATGAGA CAATAACCCT GATAAATGCT TCAATAATAT TGAAAAAGGA AGAGTATGAG
     5161 TATTCAACAT TTCCGTGTCG CCCTTATTCC CTTTTTTGCG GCATTTTGCC TTCCTGTTTT
     5221 TGCTCACCCA GAAACGCTGG TGAAAGTAAA AGATGCTGAA GATCAGTTGG GTGCACGAGT
     5281 GGGTTACATC GAACTGGATC TCAACAGCGG TAAGATCCTT GAGAGTTTTC GCCCCGAAGA
     5341 ACGTTTTCCA ATGATGAGCA CTTTTAAAGT TCTGCTATGT GGCGCGGTAT TATCCCGTAT
     5401 TGACGCCGGG CAAGAGCAAC TCGGTCGCCG CATACACTAT TCTCAGAATG ACTTGGTTGA
     5461 GTACTCACCA GTCACAGAAA AGCATCTTAC GGATGGCATG ACAGTAAGAG AATTATGCAG
     5521 TGCTGCCATA ACCATGAGTG ATAACACTGC GGCCAACTTA CTTCTGACAA CGATCGGAGG
     5581 ACCGAAGGAG CTAACCGCTT TTTTGCACAA CATGGGGGAT CATGTAACTC GCCTTGATCG
     5641 TTGGGAACCG GAGCTGAATG AAGCCATACC AAACGACGAG CGTGACACCA CGATGCCTGT
     5701 AGCAATGGCA ACAACGTTGC GCAAACTATT AACTGGCGAA CTACTTACTC TAGCTTCCCG
     5761 GCAACAATTA ATAGACTGGA TGGAGGCGGA TAAAGTTGCA GGACCACTTC TGCGCTCGGC
     5821 CCTTCCGGCT GGCTGGTTTA TTGCTGATAA ATCTGGAGCC GGTGAGCGTG GGTCTCGCGG
     5881 TATCATTGCA GCACTGGGGC CAGATGGTAA GCCCTCCCGT ATCGTAGTTA TCTACACGAC
     5941 GGGGAGTCAG GCAACTATGG ATGAACGAAA TAGACAGATC GCTGAGATAG GTGCCTCACT
     6001 GATTAAGCAT TGGTAACTGT CAGACCAAGT TTACTCATAT ATACTTTAGA TTGATTTAAA
     6061 ACTTCATTTT TAATTTAAAA GGATCTAGGT GAAGATCCTT TTTGATAATC TCATGACCAA
     6121 AATCCCTTAA CGTGAGTTTT CGTTCCACTG AGCGTCAGAC CCCGTAGAAA AGATCAAAGG
     6181 ATCTTCTTGA GATCCTTTTT TTCTGCGCGT AATCTGCTGC TTGCAAACAA AAAAACCACC
     6241 GCTACCAGCG GTGGTTTGTT TGCCGGATCA AGAGCTACCA ACTCTTTTTC CGAAGGTAAC
     6301 TGGCTTCAGC AGAGCGCAGA TACCAAATAC TGTCCTTCTA GTGTAGCCGT AGTTAGGCCA
     6361 CCACTTCAAG AACTCTGTAG CACCGCCTAC ATACCTCGCT CTGCTAATCC TGTTACCAGT
     6421 GGCTGCTGCC AGTGGCGATA AGTCGTGTCT TACCGGGTTG GACTCAAGAC GATAGTTACC
     6481 GGATAAGGCG CAGCGGTCGG GCTGAACGGG GGGTTCGTGC ACACAGCCCA GCTTGGAGCG
     6541 AACGACCTAC ACCGAACTGA GATACCTACA GCGTGAGCAT TGAGAAAGCG CCACGCTTCC
     6601 CGAAGGGAGA AAGGCGGACA GGTATCCGGT AAGCGGCAGG GTCGGAACAG GAGAGCGCAC
     6661 GAGGGAGCTT CCAGGGGGAA ACGCCTGGTA TCTTTATAGT CCTGTCGGGT TTCGCCACCT
     6721 CTGACTTGAG CGTCGATTTT TGTGATGCTC GTCAGGGGGG CGGAGCCTAT GGAAAAACGC
     6781 CAGCAACGCG GCCTTTTTAC GGTTCCTGGC CTTTTGCTGG CCTTTTGCTC ACATGTTCTT
     6841 TCCTGCGTTA TCCCCTGATT CTGTGGATAA CCGTATTACC GCCTTTGAGT GAGCTGATAC
     6901 CGCTCGCCGC AGCCGAACGA CCGAGCGCAG CGAGTCAGTG AGCGAGGAAG CGGAAGAGCG
     6961 CCCAATACGC AAACCGCCTC TCCCCGCGCG TTGGCCGATT CATTAATGCA GCTGGCACGA
     7021 CAGGTTTCCC GACTGGAAAG CGGGCAGTGA GCGCAACGCA ATTAATGTGA GTTACCTCAC
     7081 TCATTAGGCA CCCCAGGCTT TACACTTTAT GCTTCCGGCT CGTATGTTGT GTGGAATTGT
     7141 GAGCGGATAA CAATTTCACA CAGGAAACAG CTATGACCAT GATTACGCCA AGCTCGGAAT
     7201 TAACCCTCAC TAAAGGGAAC AAAAGCTTGC ATGCCTGCAG AATTAAAAGT TAGTGAACAA
     7261 GAAAACAGTG AAGCACCAGT TTCTGAACCT GATAAACTGT CTAACAAAAC CATTCTATTT
     7321 ATTGAAAAAT TCATAACTAC TCCTTTTTTC TCTAAGTTTA TTTTATATAA ATAAGAGATT
     7381 GTATTATATT ACTATTTCTA ATATTATTTC TAAATTATTA TTAGTATGAA GTTAATTTGT
     7441 GGATAACTTA CAAAAACCTA AATTAATAAA GATTTTTTAt tattttgtta aaattttatt
     7501 cttcaaaata tcaacagtct tttttaattg tttgtctttt tttaacatac tttcaatttt
     7561 tctttcagca ttaataactg ttgtatggtc tctaccacct taagcaccag gttttctagt
     7621 catacaccaa gttctaggac cttcaggaac ttcaacatca gcagtaacag taaaacctaa
     7681 tctttcataa aaaggtaaat ttctaggagc actagtttct aaaaaagcag gaacaccagc
     7741 tctttcagca gcttcaacac caggtaaaac aacagcacta cctaaacctt taccttgatg
     7801 atcaggacta acaccaacag tagctaaaaa ccaagcaggt tctttaggtc tatgaggagc
     7861 taataaacct tccatttgtt gttgagcagc taatctacta ccacttaatt cagccattct
     7921 aggaccaatt tcagcaaaaa cagcaccagc ttcaacactt tcaggagtag tccaaacagc
     7981 aacagcagca ccatcatcag caacccaaac tttaccaata tctaaaccaa ctctagttaa
     8041 aaataattct tgtaattcag taactctttc aatatgtcta tcaggatcaa cagtatgtct
     8101 agtagcagga taatcagcaa aagcagcagc taaagttcta acagctctag gaacatcatc
     8161 tctagtagct aatctaacag taggtttata ttcagtcatT CAAAGGATCT TATATTTCCT
     8221 TTCTCTATTA AGTAGTGTTT TTATTAAAAG CAAATGTAAT TAAAATTACA TTGAATATAT
     8281 AAGAGAAAAA TAACATTAAT AATAATTATT AATTGCTTCT AACCCTACTT TATACAATTT
     8341 ATATCTTTCT TTTTTTCTTT CCCTTATAGT AGCAATTGTA CATAATTTTT TAAAAAAAAC
     8401 AATAAATATT TCTTAAAAAA ACAAAAAAAG ATTTTCCAAA TAAATTGCga ttcatcaata
     8461 tttttgttaa ccattaaact aagtttaagt tcttttaaaa tatcgtttac gttcatATTT
     8521 ATCTCCAAAA ATATTATAAA TTAAACACTT GTTAAAAATG TGGAAAACGT GGAAAAAATC
     8581 CATATAATAT AGTTATATTA ACACTTTCTA GAAATTAAAA ATCTTAATTA AAAGGTGTTA
     8641 TTTATAACTT ATTCACTTAT CCACAATTAG CTAATATTTT TGTTAGTAAT TTCTAGTTTT
     8701 ATCTACATTT AATTGAGAAG CTAAAAATTA AGTTTATAAG TGTATTTTTA AAGCAAAATA
     8761 TTATATAATT AGGTGTGAAT TATGTTATTT TTTTGTAAAG GAGGTAAGTA TTCGAATTCG
     8821 CCCTATAGTG AGTCGTATTA CAATTCACTG GCCGTCGTTT TACAACGTCG TGACTGGGAA
     8881 AACCCTGGCG TTACCCAACT TAATCGCCTT GCAGCACATC CCCCCTTCGC CAGCTGGCGT
     8941 AATAGCGAAG AGGCCCGCAC CGATCGCCCT TCCCAACAGT TGCGTAGCCT GAATGGCGAA
     9001 TGGCGCGNNN NNNNNNNNNN NNNNNNNNNN NNNNNNNNNN NNNNNNNNNN NNNNNNNNNN
     9061 NNNNNNNNNN NNNNNNNNNN NNNNNNNNNN NNNNNNNNNN NNNNNNNNNN NNNNNNNNNN
     9121 NNNNNNNNNN NCNNNNNNNN NNNNNNNNNN NNNNNNNNNN NNNNNNNNNN NNNNNNNNNN
     9181 NNNNNNNNNN NNNNNNNNNN NNNNNNNNNN NNNNNNNNNN NNNANNNNNN NNNNNNNNNN
     9241 NNNNNNNNNN NNNNNNNNNN NNNNNNNNNN NNNCCTTTGA CGTTGGAGTC CACGTTCTTT
     9301 AATAGTGGAC TCTTGTTCCA AACTGGAACA ACACTCAACC CTATCTCGGT CTATTCTTTT
     9361 GATTTATAAG GGATTTTGCC GATTTCGGCC TATTGGTTAA AAAATGAGCT GATTTAACAA
     9421 AAATTTAACG CGAATTTTAA CAAAATATTA ACGTTTACAA TTTCCTGATG CGGTATTTTC
     9481 TCCTTACGCA TCTGTGCGGT ATTTCACACC GCATATGGTG CACTCTCAGT ACAATCTGCT
     9541 CTGATGCCGC ATAGTTAAGC CAGCCCCGAC ACCCGCCAAC ACCCGCTGAC GCGCCCTGAC
     9601 GGGCTTGTCT GCTCCCGGCA TCCGCTTACA GACAAGCTGT GACCGTCTCC GGGAGCTGCA
     9661 TGTGTCAGAG GTTTTCACCG TCATCACCGA AACGCGCGA
//
