# Supplementary material for: Functional surface expression of immunoglobulin cleavage systems in a candidate Mycoplasma vaccine chassis
Source: Commun Biol. 2024 Jun 28;7:779. doi: 10.1038/s42003-024-06497-8 (PMC11213901; doi:10.1038/s42003-024-06497-8)
Supplement: Supplementary file 5 — Supplementary Data 3 [file 42003_2024_6497_MOESM5_ESM.zip › Plasmids GB/pIVB09_Pmm1MM2mhp.gb]

LOCUS       pIVB09_pMM1mfe:MM2mhp   9833 bp ds-DNA     circular     10-APR-2024
DEFINITION  .
FEATURES             Location/Qualifiers
     Promoter        1..108
                     /label="M/M1mfe promoter"
     Promoter        60..65
                     /label="Putative -10"
     RBS             97..101
                     /label="Putative SD"
     CDS             109..2607
                     /label="MIB2mhp"
     CDS             109..2607
                     /transl_table=4
                     /translation="MLFYLSKRKKIVLTGLTVAVIAAGMSFFANPQFSNFFRFNSQISYNSKAPSSVAKNDPNDLSFYSPVTNSEFDPLKKSQPKADLIKPLEEKKEDIKPQQIQKEEIKPEAEKESFDLITTPKTQTSQNPEQTQTETPKRVDAEYGYVTLDWSGLKVKAYVKKKPNRQYSTYDLQNDLANRKPYQAQVVDEVLSIEVTPEIREANRKNAAQALKNSVQGSAFSIYADTIAQGDDKVAAVVAQNYENYYKNMFLKWRELFENGDKVRDFLTQEGYNKYPDIKSKYESDLAKAEIEIRKAEAEVQKIYSERPPRTGFDGSGKETFTEENKIKLRDWQVKYNEAIKKQEAAKQLKEDAKNTKYAKLIYYLDYSKFVKNSKENDDYLSKGFTINPDNSNISVDAEGTLRSNSWSPLINQVTSVYKKDNETRRAFGYGSYWWRSGGQILDGTYEGWTKKDITSSQEYAKYSVSKSDGIEIAELTKNTDNTAQTARDKGVVITIDFSNESGYKKTKRLIEDLKKDGKQITSYRFFHIGKNDANQKFKDILETLPENLPQLELLFDNTNTSALLALENKKIDELTIYTEGNSLSDDWAINPWALKNTAWYNTNDYNVSFDYAPGTKVATRITFNSLAFDDSDYKGNGDYKRINDGLRMAYWTRNNEKVFQGSWGPGLSPDIKESENSYPTGLDLTRVKKMKSLKGLIFSDQQKSTNSKPRRLTRIGLYNDSENFEIPVDELNHAQFDVLDTHPMMRPKPKIFFANNSATKRIKVTGNGTLTSQGATNLRILLENGRQKHDDTKIFTDQRIIVDPSNSALAASLSSAGFQVDQSATSQIKFN*"
     CDS             2621..5089
                     /label="MIP2mhp"
     CDS             2621..5089
                     /transl_table=4
                     /translation="MKKKSNFKLLLTKNWIIPSIFSFPFLISAACSNQKQQENKDSLDQNGQDLDKKEQKPAPSILKDQEITKENLDKLPIILKKIDGSTNFENLTIESVGNDFSRLEFETPNEDDQKLIDIKVLNKKYLNSDFETSLNEGALIFNLKISSKKNPEIVLEKDVPISGFRKSRSSEINFNYGKRFAPDSDNEWSQYFAKNNYQRYTYDAKKYMETLEKQLAYISGLPYFDIKSWRPEVKRNQEQINKYNEKAKELKLDSYEDALKKGFTMPVYDANGNVEGLKLLDRDEIPKGPAWWDLINRNENQASGLARYIPNEKYKKAALQTYSVYFAWPATIDDVGAEYIKPFLEGQRIGANPMQQTSRGTMWILDFVPPTDSSQQPTKWYFGTNNHVVESYKKNASHFSMTILKPEVGIRTKLKTAKGASDESYLTASFSRENLEQNAKTDNPQNKTAEYISPDDYGIPGIRIIYRATDFMTTSPKDFLSEADKKNEKYKDIEEFADFAVLEVDFSKFKVPDQYSSRNEFIKAITNDYYNKKEDHIKFLKTSYLKNYEKADTKLATTDNSKKENTDQLFIVGYPQATGDFFLDKYQDSYDYNHSKIGYSLWMNSESSFYNNLASDENNPESKSQDNANKGNYLSLNIGYRSFADKPGLADGFITVPKVGKELSKSTIMADPVHKKQVKKEVIENGKKIIKDLGELDVLNQKAYLGYGLYYIPRHFAPYGGASGSSIRNQNNELVGIYFVSNQTAKTGLAVAFRSEGFDYKGLYGKYNLPQYDLIYGGGKEQKTSFRQALETIYGSEFKTNLFKNGVKEIPADYKFNNSNSN*"
     CDS             5488..6150
                     /label="AmpR"
     CDS             5488..6150
                     /label="Translation 5488-6150"
                     /translation="MSTFKVLLCGAVLSRIDAGQEQLGRRIHYSQNDLVEYSPVTEKHLTDGMTVRELCSAAITMSDNTAANLLLTTIGGPKELTAFLHNMGDHVTRLDRWEPELNEAIPNDERDTTMPVAMATTLRKLLTGELLTLASRQQLIDWMEADKVAGPLLRSALPAGWFIADKSGAGERGSRGIIAALGPDGKPSRIVVIYTTGSQATMDERNRQIAEIGASLIKHW*"
     rep_origin      6245..6927
                     /label="ColE1 origin"
     misc_feature    7010..7029
                     /label="MT85.2"
     promoter        7233..7263
                     /label="lac promoter"
     misc_binding    7267..7289
                     /label="LacO"
     primer_bind     7295..7315
                     /label="M13-rev"
     promoter        7332..7350
                     /label="T3 promoter"
     primer_bind     7333..7352
                     /label="T3"
     misc_feature    complement(7424..7468)
                     /label="dnaN 5'"
     CDS             complement(7424..7468)
                     /label="Translation 7468-7424"
                     /translation="MNFSINRMVLLDSLS"
     misc_feature    7424..7613
                     /label="oriC_Mferi_Right"
     misc_feature    complement(7473..7478)
                     /label="Shine-Delgarno"
     misc_feature    complement(7473..7481)
                     /label="dnaA box"
     misc_feature    complement(7517..7522)
                     /label="Pribnow box (-10)"
     misc_feature    complement(7572..7580)
                     /label="dnaA_box"
     misc_feature    complement(7614..7733)
                     /label="dnaA_Mferi_3'"
     misc_feature    complement(7734..8333)
                     /label="pac"
                     /note="vntifkey: 21 note: Pac"
     CDS             complement(7734..8333)
                     /label="Translation 8333-7734"
                     /translation="MTEYKPTVRLATRDDVPRAVRTLAAAFADYPATRHTVDPDRHIERVTELQELFLTRVGLDIGKVWVADDGAAVAVWTTPESVEAGAVFAEIGPRMAELSGSRLAAQQQMEGLLAPHRPKEPAWFLATVGVSPDHQGKGLGSAVVLPGVEAAERAGVPAFLETSAPRNLPFYERLGFTVTADVEVPEGPRTWCMTRKPGA*"
     misc_feature    complement(8334..8582)
                     /label="PS'"
     misc_feature    complement(8583..8650)
                     /label="dnaA_Mferi_5'"
     misc_feature    8651..8947
                     /label="oriC_Mferi_Left"
     RBS             complement(8656..8661)
                     /label="Shine-Delgarno"
     -10_region      complement(8667..8672)
                     /label=-10
     misc_feature    complement(8693..8701)
                     /label="dnaA_box"
     misc_feature    8764..8772
                     /label="dnaA_box"
     misc_feature    8791..8799
                     /label="dnaA_box"
     misc_feature    8898..8903
                     /label="Pribnow box (-10)"
     misc_feature    8902..8910
                     /label="dnaA box"
     misc_feature    8933..8938
                     /label="Shine-Delgarno"
     primer_bind     complement(8955..8982)
                     /label="T7"
     primer_bind     complement(8981..8998)
                     /label="M13-fwd"
     rep_origin      9142..9597
                     /label="M13 origin"
     rep_origin      9159..9465
                     /label="F1 ori"
ORIGIN
        1 AAGTAGAAAA ATTTTAATTA ACATAAAATT TAGTTTGTTG TATATAATAA AAAATATTTT
       61 AAAATATATA AGATATAAGT GCATAAAATT CTATTTAGGA GCAATACAAT GCTGTTTTAT
      121 TTATCGAAAA GAAAAAAAAT TGTTTTGACC GGACTTACAG TTGCTGTAAT TGCAGCCGGA
      181 ATGAGTTTTT TTGCTAATCC CCAGTTTAGT AATTTTTTTC GCTTTAATTC ACAGATTAGT
      241 TATAATTCCA AAGCTCCCTC AAGTGTTGCT AAAAACGATC CAAATGATCT AAGTTTTTAT
      301 TCTCCTGTAA CAAATTCAGA ATTTGACCCG CTTAAAAAAA GTCAGCCAAA AGCGGATCTA
      361 ATCAAACCTC TTGAAGAAAA AAAAGAGGAC ATAAAACCTC AACAAATCCA AAAAGAAGAA
      421 ATAAAACCAG AAGCTGAAAA AGAAAGTTTT GATCTAATTA CTACCCCAAA AACGCAAACA
      481 AGCCAAAATC CAGAACAGAC CCAAACTGAG ACACCAAAAC GCGTTGATGC CGAATATGGA
      541 TATGTCACCC TTGATTGATC AGGCCTAAAA GTTAAAGCTT ATGTCAAGAA AAAACCAAAT
      601 CGCCAGTATT CAACTTATGA TCTCCAAAAT GATTTAGCTA ATCGCAAACC TTACCAGGCC
      661 CAAGTTGTTG ATGAAGTTCT AAGTATTGAA GTTACCCCTG AAATTCGGGA AGCAAACAGA
      721 AAAAATGCAG CCCAGGCTCT TAAAAATTCC GTTCAAGGCT CAGCTTTTAG TATTTATGCT
      781 GATACAATCG CTCAAGGCGA TGATAAAGTT GCGGCAGTTG TTGCCCAAAA TTATGAAAAT
      841 TATTATAAAA ATATGTTTTT AAAATGGCGG GAATTATTTG AAAATGGCGA TAAAGTAAGA
      901 GATTTTCTAA CCCAAGAAGG TTATAATAAA TATCCGGATA TCAAAAGCAA ATATGAATCT
      961 GATCTTGCCA AAGCCGAAAT TGAAATCCGT AAAGCTGAAG CAGAAGTCCA AAAAATCTAC
     1021 AGTGAAAGAC CCCCAAGAAC TGGATTTGAT GGCTCAGGAA AAGAAACTTT TACCGAAGAA
     1081 AATAAAATAA AACTACGTGA TTGACAAGTA AAATATAATG AAGCAATCAA AAAACAAGAA
     1141 GCAGCAAAAC AATTAAAAGA AGATGCAAAA AATACTAAAT ATGCCAAGTT AATTTATTAT
     1201 CTTGATTATT CTAAATTTGT TAAAAATTCA AAAGAAAATG ATGACTATCT TTCAAAAGGA
     1261 TTTACAATCA ATCCGGATAA TTCCAATATT TCCGTTGATG CTGAAGGTAC ACTAAGGTCA
     1321 AATTCTTGAT CACCTTTGAT TAATCAAGTA ACTTCAGTCT ATAAAAAAGA TAATGAAACC
     1381 AGACGAGCTT TTGGTTATGG AAGTTATTGA TGAAGATCTG GGGGCCAAAT TCTTGATGGA
     1441 ACTTATGAAG GATGAACTAA AAAAGATATT ACTTCTTCGC AAGAATATGC AAAATATTCT
     1501 GTATCTAAAT CAGATGGAAT CGAAATTGCC GAGCTGACCA AAAATACAGA TAATACTGCC
     1561 CAAACTGCTC GCGATAAAGG GGTAGTAATC ACAATTGACT TTTCAAATGA ATCAGGGTAT
     1621 AAAAAAACAA AAAGACTAAT CGAAGATCTT AAAAAAGATG GAAAACAAAT CACCTCTTAT
     1681 CGTTTTTTTC ATATTGGAAA AAACGATGCA AACCAGAAAT TCAAGGATAT TCTAGAAACT
     1741 CTCCCAGAAA ATTTACCCCA ACTTGAACTT TTATTTGATA ATACAAATAC TTCCGCCCTT
     1801 TTAGCTTTAG AAAATAAAAA AATTGATGAA CTTACAATTT ATACCGAAGG AAATTCACTT
     1861 TCTGATGACT GAGCAATTAA CCCTTGAGCT CTAAAAAACA CGGCCTGATA TAATACAAAC
     1921 GATTATAATG TTAGTTTTGA TTATGCTCCA GGAACTAAAG TTGCAACTAG AATTACTTTT
     1981 AATTCTTTAG CTTTTGATGA TAGTGACTAT AAAGGAAATG GGGATTATAA AAGGATAAAT
     2041 GATGGTCTAA GAATGGCTTA TTGAACTAGA AATAATGAAA AAGTTTTCCA AGGTAGCTGA
     2101 GGTCCTGGCC TAAGTCCGGA TATTAAAGAA TCCGAGAATT CTTATCCAAC CGGACTTGAT
     2161 CTTACAAGGG TCAAAAAAAT GAAATCACTT AAAGGTCTAA TTTTCTCTGA TCAACAAAAA
     2221 TCTACAAATT CAAAACCAAG AAGACTAACT CGAATTGGCC TTTATAATGA CTCAGAAAAT
     2281 TTTGAAATTC CAGTTGATGA ACTAAATCAT GCCCAGTTTG ATGTCCTTGA TACCCATCCG
     2341 ATGATGCGAC CAAAACCAAA AATTTTCTTT GCAAATAATT CAGCAACAAA ACGGATTAAA
     2401 GTTACAGGAA ATGGGACTCT AACTTCTCAG GGGGCAACTA ATCTCCGCAT TCTTTTAGAA
     2461 AATGGTCGAC AAAAACATGA TGATACAAAA ATTTTTACTG ATCAAAGAAT AATTGTCGAT
     2521 CCTAGTAATT CTGCGCTTGC TGCTTCGCTT AGTTCAGCCG GATTTCAAGT TGATCAGTCA
     2581 GCAACTTCGC AAATTAAGTT TAATTAATTA GGTAATAATT ATGAAAAAAA AGTCAAATTT
     2641 TAAACTTTTA CTAACAAAAA ACTGGATAAT TCCTAGTATT TTTTCATTCC CTTTTTTGAT
     2701 CTCAGCTGCT TGTTCTAACC AAAAACAACA AGAAAATAAG GATTCTTTAG ATCAAAACGG
     2761 TCAAGATTTA GACAAAAAAG AGCAAAAACC TGCACCTTCA ATTCTAAAAG ATCAAGAAAT
     2821 CACCAAGGAA AATTTAGACA AACTACCAAT TATTCTAAAA AAAATTGACG GATCTACTAA
     2881 TTTTGAAAAT TTGACCATTG AATCAGTTGG TAATGATTTT TCCAGACTCG AATTTGAAAC
     2941 TCCAAATGAA GATGATCAAA AATTAATTGA TATTAAAGTT TTAAATAAAA AATATCTTAA
     3001 TAGTGATTTT GAAACTAGTC TAAATGAAGG GGCCCTAATT TTTAATCTAA AAATTTCTTC
     3061 AAAGAAAAAT CCTGAAATTG TCCTTGAAAA GGATGTGCCA ATTTCAGGAT TTCGAAAATC
     3121 ACGAAGTAGT GAAATTAACT TTAATTATGG CAAACGCTTT GCCCCTGATT CTGATAATGA
     3181 ATGAAGTCAG TATTTTGCCA AAAATAATTA TCAAAGATAT ACATATGATG CAAAAAAATA
     3241 CATGGAAACT CTTGAAAAAC AACTTGCATA TATCTCTGGA TTACCTTATT TTGATATTAA
     3301 ATCTTGGCGC CCTGAAGTAA AACGAAATCA AGAACAAATT AATAAATATA ATGAAAAGGC
     3361 AAAAGAACTT AAACTTGATA GCTACGAAGA TGCCCTAAAA AAAGGCTTTA CAATGCCAGT
     3421 CTATGATGCT AATGGTAATG TTGAAGGCCT TAAACTTTTA GATCGCGATG AAATTCCTAA
     3481 AGGGCCGGCC TGATGAGATC TAATCAACCG AAATGAGAAT CAAGCAAGCG GACTTGCTCG
     3541 CTATATCCCA AATGAAAAAT ATAAAAAAGC AGCCCTACAA ACTTATTCAG TTTATTTTGC
     3601 TTGGCCAGCA ACAATTGATG ATGTTGGAGC TGAATATATA AAACCTTTTC TTGAAGGTCA
     3661 AAGAATTGGG GCTAACCCGA TGCAGCAAAC AAGCCGGGGA ACAATGTGAA TTCTTGATTT
     3721 TGTCCCTCCA ACTGATTCAA GTCAGCAACC AACTAAATGA TATTTTGGAA CAAATAATCA
     3781 CGTAGTTGAA TCTTATAAAA AAAATGCAAG TCATTTTAGC ATGACTATTT TAAAACCGGA
     3841 AGTTGGAATT AGAACCAAAC TAAAAACTGC AAAAGGGGCA AGTGATGAAT CTTATTTAAC
     3901 TGCTAGTTTT TCCCGAGAAA ATTTAGAGCA AAATGCTAAA ACTGATAATC CTCAAAATAA
     3961 AACCGCTGAG TATATCTCCC CTGATGATTA TGGAATTCCT GGAATTAGAA TCATCTATCG
     4021 GGCAACCGAT TTTATGACAA CTTCGCCAAA AGATTTTTTA TCAGAAGCTG ATAAAAAAAA
     4081 TGAAAAATAT AAGGATATTG AAGAATTTGC TGATTTTGCT GTCCTTGAAG TTGATTTTTC
     4141 CAAATTCAAA GTTCCCGATC AATATTCTTC CCGTAATGAA TTTATCAAAG CAATTACCAA
     4201 TGACTATTAT AATAAAAAAG AGGATCATAT CAAATTCTTA AAAACATCCT ATCTTAAAAA
     4261 TTATGAAAAA GCGGATACGA AATTAGCAAC AACTGATAAT TCCAAAAAAG AGAATACTGA
     4321 CCAACTTTTT ATTGTCGGAT ACCCGCAGGC AACTGGTGAT TTTTTCCTTG ATAAATATCA
     4381 GGATTCCTAT GATTATAATC ACTCAAAAAT CGGATATTCT CTCTGAATGA ATTCTGAGTC
     4441 TTCTTTTTAT AATAATTTAG CCAGCGATGA AAATAATCCT GAATCAAAAT CGCAAGATAA
     4501 TGCAAATAAA GGAAATTATC TTTCTTTAAA TATTGGTTAT CGTAGTTTTG CTGATAAACC
     4561 AGGACTTGCC GATGGTTTTA TTACAGTTCC AAAAGTTGGC AAAGAACTTA GTAAATCAAC
     4621 AATTATGGCT GATCCTGTCC ATAAAAAACA GGTAAAAAAA GAAGTAATCG AAAACGGGAA
     4681 AAAAATAATC AAAGACCTTG GTGAACTCGA TGTTTTAAAT CAAAAAGCTT ATCTTGGTTA
     4741 TGGACTTTAT TATATTCCTA GACATTTTGC GCCATATGGG GGGGCCTCAG GATCATCTAT
     4801 TCGGAATCAA AATAATGAAC TTGTCGGTAT TTATTTTGTT TCAAATCAGA CGGCAAAAAC
     4861 AGGGCTTGCG GTTGCTTTTA GATCGGAAGG ATTTGACTAT AAGGGTTTAT ATGGAAAATA
     4921 TAATCTTCCC CAATATGATT TAATTTATGG CGGAGGTAAG GAGCAAAAGA CTTCGTTTCG
     4981 ACAAGCTCTT GAAACTATTT ATGGTAGCGA ATTTAAAACA AATTTATTTA AAAACGGGGT
     5041 AAAAGAAATT CCGGCCGATT ATAAATTTAA TAATTCAAAT TCAAATTAAG ACGAAAGGGC
     5101 CTCGTGATAC GCCTATTTTT ATAGGTTAAT GTCATGATAA TAATGGTTTC TTAGACGTCA
     5161 GGTGGCACTT TTCGGGGAAA TGTGCGCGGA ACCCCTATTT GTTTATTTTT CTAAATACAT
     5221 TCAAATATGT ATCCGCTCAT GAGACAATAA CCCTGATAAA TGCTTCAATA ATATTGAAAA
     5281 AGGAAGAGTA TGAGTATTCA ACATTTCCGT GTCGCCCTTA TTCCCTTTTT TGCGGCATTT
     5341 TGCCTTCCTG TTTTTGCTCA CCCAGAAACG CTGGTGAAAG TAAAAGATGC TGAAGATCAG
     5401 TTGGGTGCAC GAGTGGGTTA CATCGAACTG GATCTCAACA GCGGTAAGAT CCTTGAGAGT
     5461 TTTCGCCCCG AAGAACGTTT TCCAATGATG AGCACTTTTA AAGTTCTGCT ATGTGGCGCG
     5521 GTATTATCCC GTATTGACGC CGGGCAAGAG CAACTCGGTC GCCGCATACA CTATTCTCAG
     5581 AATGACTTGG TTGAGTACTC ACCAGTCACA GAAAAGCATC TTACGGATGG CATGACAGTA
     5641 AGAGAATTAT GCAGTGCTGC CATAACCATG AGTGATAACA CTGCGGCCAA CTTACTTCTG
     5701 ACAACGATCG GAGGACCGAA GGAGCTAACC GCTTTTTTGC ACAACATGGG GGATCATGTA
     5761 ACTCGCCTTG ATCGTTGGGA ACCGGAGCTG AATGAAGCCA TACCAAACGA CGAGCGTGAC
     5821 ACCACGATGC CTGTAGCAAT GGCAACAACG TTGCGCAAAC TATTAACTGG CGAACTACTT
     5881 ACTCTAGCTT CCCGGCAACA ATTAATAGAC TGGATGGAGG CGGATAAAGT TGCAGGACCA
     5941 CTTCTGCGCT CGGCCCTTCC GGCTGGCTGG TTTATTGCTG ATAAATCTGG AGCCGGTGAG
     6001 CGTGGGTCTC GCGGTATCAT TGCAGCACTG GGGCCAGATG GTAAGCCCTC CCGTATCGTA
     6061 GTTATCTACA CGACGGGGAG TCAGGCAACT ATGGATGAAC GAAATAGACA GATCGCTGAG
     6121 ATAGGTGCCT CACTGATTAA GCATTGGTAA CTGTCAGACC AAGTTTACTC ATATATACTT
     6181 TAGATTGATT TAAAACTTCA TTTTTAATTT AAAAGGATCT AGGTGAAGAT CCTTTTTGAT
     6241 AATCTCATGA CCAAAATCCC TTAACGTGAG TTTTCGTTCC ACTGAGCGTC AGACCCCGTA
     6301 GAAAAGATCA AAGGATCTTC TTGAGATCCT TTTTTTCTGC GCGTAATCTG CTGCTTGCAA
     6361 ACAAAAAAAC CACCGCTACC AGCGGTGGTT TGTTTGCCGG ATCAAGAGCT ACCAACTCTT
     6421 TTTCCGAAGG TAACTGGCTT CAGCAGAGCG CAGATACCAA ATACTGTCCT TCTAGTGTAG
     6481 CCGTAGTTAG GCCACCACTT CAAGAACTCT GTAGCACCGC CTACATACCT CGCTCTGCTA
     6541 ATCCTGTTAC CAGTGGCTGC TGCCAGTGGC GATAAGTCGT GTCTTACCGG GTTGGACTCA
     6601 AGACGATAGT TACCGGATAA GGCGCAGCGG TCGGGCTGAA CGGGGGGTTC GTGCACACAG
     6661 CCCAGCTTGG AGCGAACGAC CTACACCGAA CTGAGATACC TACAGCGTGA GCATTGAGAA
     6721 AGCGCCACGC TTCCCGAAGG GAGAAAGGCG GACAGGTATC CGGTAAGCGG CAGGGTCGGA
     6781 ACAGGAGAGC GCACGAGGGA GCTTCCAGGG GGAAACGCCT GGTATCTTTA TAGTCCTGTC
     6841 GGGTTTCGCC ACCTCTGACT TGAGCGTCGA TTTTTGTGAT GCTCGTCAGG GGGGCGGAGC
     6901 CTATGGAAAA ACGCCAGCAA CGCGGCCTTT TTACGGTTCC TGGCCTTTTG CTGGCCTTTT
     6961 GCTCACATGT TCTTTCCTGC GTTATCCCCT GATTCTGTGG ATAACCGTAT TACCGCCTTT
     7021 GAGTGAGCTG ATACCGCTCG CCGCAGCCGA ACGACCGAGC GCAGCGAGTC AGTGAGCGAG
     7081 GAAGCGGAAG AGCGCCCAAT ACGCAAACCG CCTCTCCCCG CGCGTTGGCC GATTCATTAA
     7141 TGCAGCTGGC ACGACAGGTT TCCCGACTGG AAAGCGGGCA GTGAGCGCAA CGCAATTAAT
     7201 GTGAGTTACC TCACTCATTA GGCACCCCAG GCTTTACACT TTATGCTTCC GGCTCGTATG
     7261 TTGTGTGGAA TTGTGAGCGG ATAACAATTT CACACAGGAA ACAGCTATGA CCATGATTAC
     7321 GCCAAGCTCG GAATTAACCC TCACTAAAGG GAACAAAAGC TTGCATGCCT GCAGAATTAA
     7381 AAGTTAGTGA ACAAGAAAAC AGTGAAGCAC CAGTTTCTGA ACCTGATAAA CTGTCTAACA
     7441 AAACCATTCT ATTTATTGAA AAATTCATAA CTACTCCTTT TTTCTCTAAG TTTATTTTAT
     7501 ATAAATAAGA GATTGTATTA TATTACTATT TCTAATATTA TTTCTAAATT ATTATTAGTA
     7561 TGAAGTTAAT TTGTGGATAA CTTACAAAAA CCTAAATTAA TAAAGATTTT TTAttatttt
     7621 gttaaaattt tattcttcaa aatatcaaca gtctttttta attgtttgtc tttttttaac
     7681 atactttcaa tttttctttc agcattaata actgttgtat ggtctctacc accttaagca
     7741 ccaggttttc tagtcataca ccaagttcta ggaccttcag gaacttcaac atcagcagta
     7801 acagtaaaac ctaatctttc ataaaaaggt aaatttctag gagcactagt ttctaaaaaa
     7861 gcaggaacac cagctctttc agcagcttca acaccaggta aaacaacagc actacctaaa
     7921 cctttacctt gatgatcagg actaacacca acagtagcta aaaaccaagc aggttcttta
     7981 ggtctatgag gagctaataa accttccatt tgttgttgag cagctaatct actaccactt
     8041 aattcagcca ttctaggacc aatttcagca aaaacagcac cagcttcaac actttcagga
     8101 gtagtccaaa cagcaacagc agcaccatca tcagcaaccc aaactttacc aatatctaaa
     8161 ccaactctag ttaaaaataa ttcttgtaat tcagtaactc tttcaatatg tctatcagga
     8221 tcaacagtat gtctagtagc aggataatca gcaaaagcag cagctaaagt tctaacagct
     8281 ctaggaacat catctctagt agctaatcta acagtaggtt tatattcagt catTCAAAGG
     8341 ATCTTATATT TCCTTTCTCT ATTAAGTAGT GTTTTTATTA AAAGCAAATG TAATTAAAAT
     8401 TACATTGAAT ATATAAGAGA AAAATAACAT TAATAATAAT TATTAATTGC TTCTAACCCT
     8461 ACTTTATACA ATTTATATCT TTCTTTTTTT CTTTCCCTTA TAGTAGCAAT TGTACATAAT
     8521 TTTTTAAAAA AAACAATAAA TATTTCTTAA AAAAACAAAA AAAGATTTTC CAAATAAATT
     8581 GCgattcatc aatatttttg ttaaccatta aactaagttt aagttctttt aaaatatcgt
     8641 ttacgttcat ATTTATCTCC AAAAATATTA TAAATTAAAC ACTTGTTAAA AATGTGGAAA
     8701 ACGTGGAAAA AATCCATATA ATATAGTTAT ATTAACACTT TCTAGAAATT AAAAATCTTA
     8761 ATTAAAAGGT GTTATTTATA ACTTATTCAC TTATCCACAA TTAGCTAATA TTTTTGTTAG
     8821 TAATTTCTAG TTTTATCTAC ATTTAATTGA GAAGCTAAAA ATTAAGTTTA TAAGTGTATT
     8881 TTTAAAGCAA AATATTATAT AATTAGGTGT GAATTATGTT ATTTTTTTGT AAAGGAGGTA
     8941 AGTATTCGAA TTCGCCCTAT AGTGAGTCGT ATTACAATTC ACTGGCCGTC GTTTTACAAC
     9001 GTCGTGACTG GGAAAACCCT GGCGTTACCC AACTTAATCG CCTTGCAGCA CATCCCCCCT
     9061 TCGCCAGCTG GCGTAATAGC GAAGAGGCCC GCACCGATCG CCCTTCCCAA CAGTTGCGTA
     9121 GCCTGAATGG CGAATGGCGC GNNNNNNNNN NNNNNNNNNN NNNNNNNNNN NNNNNNNNNN
     9181 NNNNNNNNNN NNNNNNNNNN NNNNNNNNNN NNNNNNNNNN NNNNNNNNNN NNNNNNNNNN
     9241 NNNNNNNNNN NNNNNNNNNN NNNNNCNNNN NNNNNNNNNN NNNNNNNNNN NNNNNNNNNN
     9301 NNNNNNNNNN NNNNNNNNNN NNNNNNNNNN NNNNNNNNNN NNNNNNNNNN NNNNNNNANN
     9361 NNNNNNNNNN NNNNNNNNNN NNNNNNNNNN NNNNNNNNNN NNNNNNNCCT TTGACGTTGG
     9421 AGTCCACGTT CTTTAATAGT GGACTCTTGT TCCAAACTGG AACAACACTC AACCCTATCT
     9481 CGGTCTATTC TTTTGATTTA TAAGGGATTT TGCCGATTTC GGCCTATTGG TTAAAAAATG
     9541 AGCTGATTTA ACAAAAATTT AACGCGAATT TTAACAAAAT ATTAACGTTT ACAATTTCCT
     9601 GATGCGGTAT TTTCTCCTTA CGCATCTGTG CGGTATTTCA CACCGCATAT GGTGCACTCT
     9661 CAGTACAATC TGCTCTGATG CCGCATAGTT AAGCCAGCCC CGACACCCGC CAACACCCGC
     9721 TGACGCGCCC TGACGGGCTT GTCTGCTCCC GGCATCCGCT TACAGACAAG CTGTGACCGT
     9781 CTCCGGGAGC TGCATGTGTC AGAGGTTTTC ACCGTCATCA CCGAAACGCG CGA
//
