# Supplementary material for: Functional surface expression of immunoglobulin cleavage systems in a candidate Mycoplasma vaccine chassis
Source: Commun Biol. 2024 Jun 28;7:779. doi: 10.1038/s42003-024-06497-8 (PMC11213901; doi:10.1038/s42003-024-06497-8)
Supplement: Supplementary file 5 — Supplementary Data 3 [file 42003_2024_6497_MOESM5_ESM.zip › Plasmids GB/pIVB09_Pmm1MM3mfe.gb]

LOCUS       pIVB09_pMM1mfe:MM3mfe   9699 bp ds-DNA     circular     10-APR-2024
DEFINITION  .
FEATURES             Location/Qualifiers
     Promoter        1..108
                     /label="M/M1mfe promoter"
     Promoter        60..65
                     /label="Putative -10"
     RBS             97..101
                     /label="Putative SD"
     CDS             109..2355
                     /label="MIB3mfe"
     CDS             109..2355
                     /transl_table=4
                     /translation="MHIWKKKKNKILIMALVASLATSVSFGSVIYYSFSDANISFDTSSNGITDAELAPINNATNDAVVSNRDNKLKPSTERIIRETDSTERLVIPTVKKDEKNEAAKPELKPEIRRPDSNIVKPSVSRSTRTIVISGVEVEAEVEGPPGFHVHEEDKKRGIANPKRPYQNQSVGKILKVTVTEALRKGVISESLTGGEGYDSGAALFNNSIFNVFDKDLKNSDNVEKTLEELEAVANQNAGSYQNTLERYKRLLDSPNVVNFLKDDAKEKYKELNPKFKTNTQRYIWLIANLDKNKFTKIASTSEKYLEQGLTISPRSAFINEKGEIDSNGWGTPDEFNSVTSRIQKDNSSYRTFSYDSPYNRPSNLVESGNYPGWTKTDVTGTFAKDYGFDEGKGITISKLTRDKPSTAKDKINEGLVLEIDASKDYAYGKTKELIKKFKEKNQKITSYRIKNMGELNSAQNFIEILSELPDEIPQLELFFSDKATNTASLIALENKKIDDLSLYTDGNSLKRAWSYNPLALKNTAWINTIDYNVSAEYARGTKISTRITFNTLAFDEKDYKDGDYSRINDGLRMVYYARNNEPFFQGGHGPGLTPDKELGENSYPTGLDFTRIPKIRSLRGLIFEDQYNSSNRSRKITELTLHNTGSSFDISADELNNANLKHLSTGEGNPEKPKIYFSNGNETSSIKITGTTKLTDEGRENLNKYFEYGESFKGKPRTVQVESGSTDLEKQLREWGFNVSVSNGREFT*"
     CDS             2373..4955
                     /label="MIP3mfe"
     CDS             2373..4955
                     /transl_table=4
                     /translation="MRSLNKLLVLLSSSTLALPLTLIVACKPTKITSKPIDDKEFLEIVESIKTENDLLKYADIKFKDSRGSYISKDDVVPSRLEKNQIEITFKDKYKNQIFAQVVNINTEPNNDGLSGINDVKLSVQFKNTKTDTPKSISFIVTGLNKKGIVEPFRNSSINTMKYFDDAGGFDSYSRKTQKERFEYDNKKYIDELERQISPDKKPINLKTYRGLETSQDNINKFDQKAKDSNFDTYYNAALKGFTLPVYDEKGSVKGLQINDAPEVNKGPSTVDSLGRDRFKTNGLARTIPNESYKTVAIQTFQVSFTGHKDYAAEIEEAEDNIKLFKSWDDKQIQNYINIQLNQLRINFEDESEQIDKQIKATDSENTTILKNLNDQKDKLKTEYEKSKGDLSKLGKEGLVKWQEEQIEEYNRKKELKQFQTAEAGTLWIMDYLIEGNGKTPTKFYFGTNSHVAKALKDDVLSFSLTRLNSNISVGQTFNLNGYDKNFTKFVFTPKNSKKITDAVTTIFHATDFIKQENSPLQFLEPTQKKKYEKAGIFADFAVIEVDFEKLLKDNDYTHTVWSESKDITTSYEKDHNKLISNITNDYGGNGSKKVQFVSESLLDDSNYKKYDRKLDFDTKNSNEIDAYRKLESLYILGYPTANEDYYLDQYEDENQLKTKRYDFSLWVNSESKYYKKLGNKEGYTSSFKDYELEKGNFLSYQIGYRSFIDKPGLTDAFLAAHRVGKKLYKLNDKNNKEQPKEYFNYGLEILPRFYAPAGGASGSSVRTKDNKLLAVYHAANGVAKTGLAATFRSNGYNYKGLFGDYNLGQYDLIYGGGKDQETGKSYREAMKSKYSNAKSALFDKGFDHTPEEFKFRTPAK*"
     CDS             5354..6016
                     /label="AmpR"
     CDS             5354..6016
                     /label="Translation 5354-6016"
                     /translation="MSTFKVLLCGAVLSRIDAGQEQLGRRIHYSQNDLVEYSPVTEKHLTDGMTVRELCSAAITMSDNTAANLLLTTIGGPKELTAFLHNMGDHVTRLDRWEPELNEAIPNDERDTTMPVAMATTLRKLLTGELLTLASRQQLIDWMEADKVAGPLLRSALPAGWFIADKSGAGERGSRGIIAALGPDGKPSRIVVIYTTGSQATMDERNRQIAEIGASLIKHW*"
     rep_origin      6111..6793
                     /label="ColE1 origin"
     misc_feature    6876..6895
                     /label="MT85.2"
     promoter        7099..7129
                     /label="lac promoter"
     misc_binding    7133..7155
                     /label="LacO"
     primer_bind     7161..7181
                     /label="M13-rev"
     promoter        7198..7216
                     /label="T3 promoter"
     primer_bind     7199..7218
                     /label="T3"
     misc_feature    complement(7290..7334)
                     /label="dnaN 5'"
     CDS             complement(7290..7334)
                     /label="Translation 7334-7290"
                     /translation="MNFSINRMVLLDSLS"
     misc_feature    7290..7479
                     /label="oriC_Mferi_Right"
     misc_feature    complement(7339..7344)
                     /label="Shine-Delgarno"
     misc_feature    complement(7339..7347)
                     /label="dnaA box"
     misc_feature    complement(7383..7388)
                     /label="Pribnow box (-10)"
     misc_feature    complement(7438..7446)
                     /label="dnaA_box"
     misc_feature    complement(7480..7599)
                     /label="dnaA_Mferi_3'"
     misc_feature    complement(7600..8199)
                     /label="pac"
                     /note="vntifkey: 21 note: Pac"
     CDS             complement(7600..8199)
                     /label="Translation 8199-7600"
                     /translation="MTEYKPTVRLATRDDVPRAVRTLAAAFADYPATRHTVDPDRHIERVTELQELFLTRVGLDIGKVWVADDGAAVAVWTTPESVEAGAVFAEIGPRMAELSGSRLAAQQQMEGLLAPHRPKEPAWFLATVGVSPDHQGKGLGSAVVLPGVEAAERAGVPAFLETSAPRNLPFYERLGFTVTADVEVPEGPRTWCMTRKPGA*"
     misc_feature    complement(8200..8448)
                     /label="PS'"
     misc_feature    complement(8449..8516)
                     /label="dnaA_Mferi_5'"
     misc_feature    8517..8813
                     /label="oriC_Mferi_Left"
     RBS             complement(8522..8527)
                     /label="Shine-Delgarno"
     -10_region      complement(8533..8538)
                     /label=-10
     misc_feature    complement(8559..8567)
                     /label="dnaA_box"
     misc_feature    8630..8638
                     /label="dnaA_box"
     misc_feature    8657..8665
                     /label="dnaA_box"
     misc_feature    8764..8769
                     /label="Pribnow box (-10)"
     misc_feature    8768..8776
                     /label="dnaA box"
     misc_feature    8799..8804
                     /label="Shine-Delgarno"
     primer_bind     complement(8821..8848)
                     /label="T7"
     primer_bind     complement(8847..8864)
                     /label="M13-fwd"
     rep_origin      9008..9463
                     /label="M13 origin"
     rep_origin      9025..9331
                     /label="F1 ori"
ORIGIN
        1 AAGTAGAAAA ATTTTAATTA ACATAAAATT TAGTTTGTTG TATATAATAA AAAATATTTT
       61 AAAATATATA AGATATAAGT GCATAAAATT CTATTTAGGA GCAATACAAT GCATATATGA
      121 AAGAAGAAGA AAAATAAAAT TCTAATAATG GCTCTAGTTG CTAGTTTAGC TACTTCAGTT
      181 TCATTTGGTT CAGTTATTTA TTATTCATTT TCTGATGCAA ATATTTCTTT TGATACATCA
      241 TCAAATGGAA TAACTGATGC TGAATTAGCT CCAATTAATA ATGCAACAAA TGATGCCGTA
      301 GTTTCAAATA GAGATAATAA ATTAAAACCA AGTACTGAAA GAATAATTAG AGAAACTGAT
      361 AGTACTGAAA GATTAGTAAT ACCAACAGTT AAAAAAGATG AAAAAAATGA AGCTGCAAAA
      421 CCTGAATTAA AACCTGAAAT TAGAAGACCA GATAGTAATA TAGTAAAACC AAGTGTAAGT
      481 AGATCTACAA GAACAATTGT TATAAGTGGA GTTGAGGTTG AAGCAGAAGT AGAAGGACCT
      541 CCAGGGTTTC ATGTTCATGA AGAAGATAAA AAAAGAGGAA TAGCTAACCC TAAAAGACCA
      601 TATCAAAACC AATCTGTTGG TAAAATTCTT AAAGTTACAG TAACTGAGGC ATTAAGAAAA
      661 GGAGTTATTA GTGAATCATT AACTGGTGGA GAAGGTTATG ATAGTGGTGC TGCTTTATTT
      721 AACAACAGTA TATTTAATGT ATTTGATAAA GATTTAAAAA ATAGTGATAA TGTAGAAAAA
      781 ACTCTAGAAG AATTAGAAGC TGTTGCAAAT CAAAATGCTG GTTCTTATCA AAATACTTTA
      841 GAACGTTATA AAAGATTATT AGATTCGCCT AATGTTGTTA ACTTTTTAAA AGATGATGCT
      901 AAAGAAAAAT ACAAAGAATT AAATCCAAAA TTTAAAACTA ATACACAAAG ATATATTTGA
      961 TTAATTGCTA ATTTAGATAA AAATAAATTC ACTAAAATTG CTTCGACTTC TGAAAAATAT
     1021 TTAGAACAAG GCTTAACAAT TTCACCAAGA AGTGCATTTA TTAATGAAAA AGGTGAAATT
     1081 GATTCTAATG GATGAGGAAC ACCAGACGAA TTTAATAGTG TAACTTCAAG AATTCAAAAA
     1141 GATAATTCTA GTTATAGAAC ATTTAGTTAT GATAGTCCAT ATAATAGACC ATCAAATTTA
     1201 GTTGAAAGTG GAAATTATCC GGGTTGAACA AAAACTGATG TAACAGGCAC ATTTGCTAAG
     1261 GATTATGGTT TTGATGAAGG CAAAGGAATT ACTATTAGTA AATTAACAAG AGATAAACCA
     1321 TCAACTGCTA AAGATAAAAT TAATGAAGGT TTAGTTTTAG AAATAGATGC TTCAAAAGAT
     1381 TATGCATATG GTAAAACTAA AGAATTAATC AAGAAATTTA AAGAAAAGAA TCAAAAAATC
     1441 ACTTCTTATA GAATTAAAAA TATGGGTGAG CTAAATTCTG CTCAAAACTT TATTGAAATT
     1501 CTTTCTGAAC TTCCAGATGA AATTCCACAA TTAGAGTTAT TCTTCTCTGA TAAAGCAACA
     1561 AATACAGCTA GTTTGATTGC TTTAGAAAAC AAAAAAATTG ATGACTTATC TTTATATACA
     1621 GATGGGAACT CATTAAAAAG AGCTTGATCA TATAATCCAT TAGCTTTAAA AAATACAGCT
     1681 TGAATTAATA CAATTGATTA TAATGTTAGT GCTGAATATG CTAGAGGTAC AAAAATAAGT
     1741 ACTAGAATCA CTTTTAATAC TTTAGCATTT GATGAAAAAG ATTATAAAGA TGGGGATTAT
     1801 TCAAGAATTA ATGATGGATT AAGAATGGTG TATTATGCAA GAAATAATGA ACCATTCTTC
     1861 CAAGGAGGAC ACGGTCCAGG ACTTACTCCT GATAAAGAGC TAGGTGAAAA TAGTTATCCA
     1921 ACTGGATTAG ACTTTACAAG AATACCTAAA ATTAGATCGC TAAGAGGATT AATATTTGAA
     1981 GATCAATATA ATTCATCTAA TAGATCAAGA AAAATTACAG AATTAACTTT ACATAATACA
     2041 GGTTCATCAT TTGACATATC TGCTGATGAA TTAAATAATG CTAATTTAAA ACATCTATCA
     2101 ACTGGAGAAG GAAACCCAGA AAAACCAAAA ATTTACTTTA GTAATGGTAA TGAAACTTCA
     2161 AGTATTAAAA TAACTGGAAC TACTAAGCTA ACTGATGAGG GAAGAGAAAA TCTTAACAAG
     2221 TACTTTGAAT ATGGTGAAAG CTTTAAGGGA AAACCTAGAA CAGTACAAGT CGAATCGGGA
     2281 TCTACTGATT TAGAAAAACA ACTAAGAGAA TGAGGATTTA ATGTAAGCGT ATCTAATGGA
     2341 AGAGAATTTA CATAATAAAG GAAGTAATAT TTATGAGAAG TCTTAACAAA TTATTAGTTT
     2401 TATTATCTTC TTCAACTTTA GCTTTACCAC TAACTTTAAT AGTTGCTTGT AAACCTACAA
     2461 AAATAACATC AAAACCTATT GATGATAAAG AATTTTTAGA AATTGTAGAA TCTATTAAAA
     2521 CTGAAAACGA TCTTTTAAAG TATGCTGATA TTAAATTTAA AGATTCTAGA GGTTCTTATA
     2581 TTAGTAAAGA TGATGTAGTA CCTAGTCGAT TAGAAAAAAA TCAAATTGAA ATAACTTTCA
     2641 AAGATAAATA TAAAAATCAA ATTTTTGCAC AAGTTGTAAA TATAAATACT GAACCAAATA
     2701 ATGATGGATT ATCAGGTATA AATGATGTAA AACTTTCTGT TCAATTTAAA AACACTAAAA
     2761 CAGATACACC TAAATCTATA AGTTTTATAG TTACTGGTTT AAATAAAAAA GGAATTGTTG
     2821 AACCTTTTAG AAATAGTTCT ATTAATACTA TGAAATATTT TGATGATGCT GGTGGGTTTG
     2881 ATTCATATTC TAGAAAGACA CAAAAAGAAA GATTTGAATA TGATAACAAA AAATATATAG
     2941 ACGAATTAGA ACGTCAAATT AGTCCTGACA AAAAACCTAT TAATTTGAAA ACATATAGAG
     3001 GTTTAGAAAC AAGCCAAGAT AATATTAATA AGTTTGATCA AAAAGCAAAA GATAGTAATT
     3061 TTGATACCTA TTATAATGCT GCCTTAAAAG GATTTACCTT ACCAGTTTAT GACGAAAAAG
     3121 GTTCTGTTAA AGGCCTTCAA ATTAACGATG CTCCTGAAGT GAATAAAGGG CCTTCTACAG
     3181 TTGATTCATT AGGAAGAGAT CGATTTAAAA CTAATGGATT AGCTAGAACT ATTCCAAATG
     3241 AATCCTACAA AACTGTTGCC ATTCAAACCT TTCAAGTAAG TTTTACAGGA CATAAAGACT
     3301 ATGCTGCTGA AATTGAAGAA GCTGAAGATA ATATTAAGTT ATTTAAATCT TGGGATGACA
     3361 AGCAAATTCA AAATTACATT AATATTCAAT TAAATCAATT AAGAATAAAT TTTGAGGATG
     3421 AATCTGAACA AATAGATAAA CAAATAAAGG CAACAGATAG TGAAAATACA ACTATATTAA
     3481 AAAATCTTAA CGATCAAAAA GATAAATTAA AAACAGAATA TGAAAAAAGT AAAGGTGATT
     3541 TATCTAAACT AGGTAAAGAA GGTTTAGTTA AATGACAAGA AGAACAAATA GAAGAATATA
     3601 ATAGAAAAAA AGAATTAAAG CAATTTCAAA CAGCTGAAGC TGGGACATTG TGAATAATGG
     3661 ATTATCTAAT AGAAGGCAAC GGAAAGACTC CAACAAAGTT TTATTTTGGA ACAAACTCTC
     3721 ACGTTGCAAA AGCGCTTAAA GACGACGTGT TATCATTTTC ATTAACTAGA TTAAATTCAA
     3781 ATATTAGTGT TGGACAAACA TTTAATTTGA ATGGTTATGA TAAAAACTTT ACTAAATTTG
     3841 TATTTACACC AAAAAATAGT AAAAAAATAA CTGATGCTGT TACAACTATT TTTCATGCTA
     3901 CCGATTTTAT AAAACAAGAA AATAGTCCTT TACAATTCCT AGAACCTACT CAAAAGAAAA
     3961 AATATGAAAA AGCTGGAATA TTTGCTGACT TTGCTGTTAT TGAAGTAGAT TTTGAAAAAT
     4021 TATTAAAGGA TAATGATTAT ACTCATACAG TTTGAAGTGA ATCAAAAGAT ATTACAACTA
     4081 GTTATGAAAA AGATCATAAT AAATTAATCT CTAATATTAC TAATGATTAT GGAGGCAATG
     4141 GTTCTAAAAA GGTTCAATTT GTTTCTGAAT CATTACTAGA TGATAGTAAT TATAAAAAGT
     4201 ATGATAGAAA ATTAGATTTC GATACAAAAA ATTCAAATGA AATAGACGCA TATAGAAAGT
     4261 TAGAAAGTCT ATATATATTA GGTTATCCAA CAGCAAATGA AGATTATTAT TTAGACCAAT
     4321 ACGAAGATGA GAATCAATTA AAAACTAAAA GATATGATTT TTCATTATGA GTAAATAGCG
     4381 AGTCTAAATA CTATAAAAAA CTTGGTAATA AAGAAGGTTA TACAAGTTCA TTCAAAGACT
     4441 ATGAACTAGA AAAAGGAAAC TTTTTATCAT ATCAAATTGG ATATAGATCA TTTATAGATA
     4501 AGCCTGGATT AACCGATGCA TTTTTAGCAG CTCATAGAGT GGGTAAAAAA TTATATAAAC
     4561 TAAATGATAA AAATAATAAA GAACAACCAA AAGAATACTT TAACTATGGT TTAGAAATAC
     4621 TCCCTAGATT TTATGCACCA GCCGGAGGAG CGTCTGGTTC TAGTGTTAGA ACTAAGGATA
     4681 ATAAATTATT AGCAGTATAT CACGCTGCTA ATGGTGTAGC CAAAACTGGT TTAGCTGCTA
     4741 CATTTAGATC AAATGGTTAT AACTATAAAG GTCTATTTGG CGATTATAAT TTAGGCCAAT
     4801 ACGATCTAAT TTATGGTGGT GGAAAAGATC AAGAAACTGG AAAATCATAT AGGGAAGCAA
     4861 TGAAATCTAA ATATAGTAAT GCAAAGAGTG CATTATTTGA TAAAGGTTTT GATCACACCC
     4921 CTGAAGAATT CAAATTTAGA ACCCCTGCCA AATAAGACGA AAGGGCCTCG TGATACGCCT
     4981 ATTTTTATAG GTTAATGTCA TGATAATAAT GGTTTCTTAG ACGTCAGGTG GCACTTTTCG
     5041 GGGAAATGTG CGCGGAACCC CTATTTGTTT ATTTTTCTAA ATACATTCAA ATATGTATCC
     5101 GCTCATGAGA CAATAACCCT GATAAATGCT TCAATAATAT TGAAAAAGGA AGAGTATGAG
     5161 TATTCAACAT TTCCGTGTCG CCCTTATTCC CTTTTTTGCG GCATTTTGCC TTCCTGTTTT
     5221 TGCTCACCCA GAAACGCTGG TGAAAGTAAA AGATGCTGAA GATCAGTTGG GTGCACGAGT
     5281 GGGTTACATC GAACTGGATC TCAACAGCGG TAAGATCCTT GAGAGTTTTC GCCCCGAAGA
     5341 ACGTTTTCCA ATGATGAGCA CTTTTAAAGT TCTGCTATGT GGCGCGGTAT TATCCCGTAT
     5401 TGACGCCGGG CAAGAGCAAC TCGGTCGCCG CATACACTAT TCTCAGAATG ACTTGGTTGA
     5461 GTACTCACCA GTCACAGAAA AGCATCTTAC GGATGGCATG ACAGTAAGAG AATTATGCAG
     5521 TGCTGCCATA ACCATGAGTG ATAACACTGC GGCCAACTTA CTTCTGACAA CGATCGGAGG
     5581 ACCGAAGGAG CTAACCGCTT TTTTGCACAA CATGGGGGAT CATGTAACTC GCCTTGATCG
     5641 TTGGGAACCG GAGCTGAATG AAGCCATACC AAACGACGAG CGTGACACCA CGATGCCTGT
     5701 AGCAATGGCA ACAACGTTGC GCAAACTATT AACTGGCGAA CTACTTACTC TAGCTTCCCG
     5761 GCAACAATTA ATAGACTGGA TGGAGGCGGA TAAAGTTGCA GGACCACTTC TGCGCTCGGC
     5821 CCTTCCGGCT GGCTGGTTTA TTGCTGATAA ATCTGGAGCC GGTGAGCGTG GGTCTCGCGG
     5881 TATCATTGCA GCACTGGGGC CAGATGGTAA GCCCTCCCGT ATCGTAGTTA TCTACACGAC
     5941 GGGGAGTCAG GCAACTATGG ATGAACGAAA TAGACAGATC GCTGAGATAG GTGCCTCACT
     6001 GATTAAGCAT TGGTAACTGT CAGACCAAGT TTACTCATAT ATACTTTAGA TTGATTTAAA
     6061 ACTTCATTTT TAATTTAAAA GGATCTAGGT GAAGATCCTT TTTGATAATC TCATGACCAA
     6121 AATCCCTTAA CGTGAGTTTT CGTTCCACTG AGCGTCAGAC CCCGTAGAAA AGATCAAAGG
     6181 ATCTTCTTGA GATCCTTTTT TTCTGCGCGT AATCTGCTGC TTGCAAACAA AAAAACCACC
     6241 GCTACCAGCG GTGGTTTGTT TGCCGGATCA AGAGCTACCA ACTCTTTTTC CGAAGGTAAC
     6301 TGGCTTCAGC AGAGCGCAGA TACCAAATAC TGTCCTTCTA GTGTAGCCGT AGTTAGGCCA
     6361 CCACTTCAAG AACTCTGTAG CACCGCCTAC ATACCTCGCT CTGCTAATCC TGTTACCAGT
     6421 GGCTGCTGCC AGTGGCGATA AGTCGTGTCT TACCGGGTTG GACTCAAGAC GATAGTTACC
     6481 GGATAAGGCG CAGCGGTCGG GCTGAACGGG GGGTTCGTGC ACACAGCCCA GCTTGGAGCG
     6541 AACGACCTAC ACCGAACTGA GATACCTACA GCGTGAGCAT TGAGAAAGCG CCACGCTTCC
     6601 CGAAGGGAGA AAGGCGGACA GGTATCCGGT AAGCGGCAGG GTCGGAACAG GAGAGCGCAC
     6661 GAGGGAGCTT CCAGGGGGAA ACGCCTGGTA TCTTTATAGT CCTGTCGGGT TTCGCCACCT
     6721 CTGACTTGAG CGTCGATTTT TGTGATGCTC GTCAGGGGGG CGGAGCCTAT GGAAAAACGC
     6781 CAGCAACGCG GCCTTTTTAC GGTTCCTGGC CTTTTGCTGG CCTTTTGCTC ACATGTTCTT
     6841 TCCTGCGTTA TCCCCTGATT CTGTGGATAA CCGTATTACC GCCTTTGAGT GAGCTGATAC
     6901 CGCTCGCCGC AGCCGAACGA CCGAGCGCAG CGAGTCAGTG AGCGAGGAAG CGGAAGAGCG
     6961 CCCAATACGC AAACCGCCTC TCCCCGCGCG TTGGCCGATT CATTAATGCA GCTGGCACGA
     7021 CAGGTTTCCC GACTGGAAAG CGGGCAGTGA GCGCAACGCA ATTAATGTGA GTTACCTCAC
     7081 TCATTAGGCA CCCCAGGCTT TACACTTTAT GCTTCCGGCT CGTATGTTGT GTGGAATTGT
     7141 GAGCGGATAA CAATTTCACA CAGGAAACAG CTATGACCAT GATTACGCCA AGCTCGGAAT
     7201 TAACCCTCAC TAAAGGGAAC AAAAGCTTGC ATGCCTGCAG AATTAAAAGT TAGTGAACAA
     7261 GAAAACAGTG AAGCACCAGT TTCTGAACCT GATAAACTGT CTAACAAAAC CATTCTATTT
     7321 ATTGAAAAAT TCATAACTAC TCCTTTTTTC TCTAAGTTTA TTTTATATAA ATAAGAGATT
     7381 GTATTATATT ACTATTTCTA ATATTATTTC TAAATTATTA TTAGTATGAA GTTAATTTGT
     7441 GGATAACTTA CAAAAACCTA AATTAATAAA GATTTTTTAt tattttgtta aaattttatt
     7501 cttcaaaata tcaacagtct tttttaattg tttgtctttt tttaacatac tttcaatttt
     7561 tctttcagca ttaataactg ttgtatggtc tctaccacct taagcaccag gttttctagt
     7621 catacaccaa gttctaggac cttcaggaac ttcaacatca gcagtaacag taaaacctaa
     7681 tctttcataa aaaggtaaat ttctaggagc actagtttct aaaaaagcag gaacaccagc
     7741 tctttcagca gcttcaacac caggtaaaac aacagcacta cctaaacctt taccttgatg
     7801 atcaggacta acaccaacag tagctaaaaa ccaagcaggt tctttaggtc tatgaggagc
     7861 taataaacct tccatttgtt gttgagcagc taatctacta ccacttaatt cagccattct
     7921 aggaccaatt tcagcaaaaa cagcaccagc ttcaacactt tcaggagtag tccaaacagc
     7981 aacagcagca ccatcatcag caacccaaac tttaccaata tctaaaccaa ctctagttaa
     8041 aaataattct tgtaattcag taactctttc aatatgtcta tcaggatcaa cagtatgtct
     8101 agtagcagga taatcagcaa aagcagcagc taaagttcta acagctctag gaacatcatc
     8161 tctagtagct aatctaacag taggtttata ttcagtcatT CAAAGGATCT TATATTTCCT
     8221 TTCTCTATTA AGTAGTGTTT TTATTAAAAG CAAATGTAAT TAAAATTACA TTGAATATAT
     8281 AAGAGAAAAA TAACATTAAT AATAATTATT AATTGCTTCT AACCCTACTT TATACAATTT
     8341 ATATCTTTCT TTTTTTCTTT CCCTTATAGT AGCAATTGTA CATAATTTTT TAAAAAAAAC
     8401 AATAAATATT TCTTAAAAAA ACAAAAAAAG ATTTTCCAAA TAAATTGCga ttcatcaata
     8461 tttttgttaa ccattaaact aagtttaagt tcttttaaaa tatcgtttac gttcatATTT
     8521 ATCTCCAAAA ATATTATAAA TTAAACACTT GTTAAAAATG TGGAAAACGT GGAAAAAATC
     8581 CATATAATAT AGTTATATTA ACACTTTCTA GAAATTAAAA ATCTTAATTA AAAGGTGTTA
     8641 TTTATAACTT ATTCACTTAT CCACAATTAG CTAATATTTT TGTTAGTAAT TTCTAGTTTT
     8701 ATCTACATTT AATTGAGAAG CTAAAAATTA AGTTTATAAG TGTATTTTTA AAGCAAAATA
     8761 TTATATAATT AGGTGTGAAT TATGTTATTT TTTTGTAAAG GAGGTAAGTA TTCGAATTCG
     8821 CCCTATAGTG AGTCGTATTA CAATTCACTG GCCGTCGTTT TACAACGTCG TGACTGGGAA
     8881 AACCCTGGCG TTACCCAACT TAATCGCCTT GCAGCACATC CCCCCTTCGC CAGCTGGCGT
     8941 AATAGCGAAG AGGCCCGCAC CGATCGCCCT TCCCAACAGT TGCGTAGCCT GAATGGCGAA
     9001 TGGCGCGNNN NNNNNNNNNN NNNNNNNNNN NNNNNNNNNN NNNNNNNNNN NNNNNNNNNN
     9061 NNNNNNNNNN NNNNNNNNNN NNNNNNNNNN NNNNNNNNNN NNNNNNNNNN NNNNNNNNNN
     9121 NNNNNNNNNN NCNNNNNNNN NNNNNNNNNN NNNNNNNNNN NNNNNNNNNN NNNNNNNNNN
     9181 NNNNNNNNNN NNNNNNNNNN NNNNNNNNNN NNNNNNNNNN NNNANNNNNN NNNNNNNNNN
     9241 NNNNNNNNNN NNNNNNNNNN NNNNNNNNNN NNNCCTTTGA CGTTGGAGTC CACGTTCTTT
     9301 AATAGTGGAC TCTTGTTCCA AACTGGAACA ACACTCAACC CTATCTCGGT CTATTCTTTT
     9361 GATTTATAAG GGATTTTGCC GATTTCGGCC TATTGGTTAA AAAATGAGCT GATTTAACAA
     9421 AAATTTAACG CGAATTTTAA CAAAATATTA ACGTTTACAA TTTCCTGATG CGGTATTTTC
     9481 TCCTTACGCA TCTGTGCGGT ATTTCACACC GCATATGGTG CACTCTCAGT ACAATCTGCT
     9541 CTGATGCCGC ATAGTTAAGC CAGCCCCGAC ACCCGCCAAC ACCCGCTGAC GCGCCCTGAC
     9601 GGGCTTGTCT GCTCCCGGCA TCCGCTTACA GACAAGCTGT GACCGTCTCC GGGAGCTGCA
     9661 TGTGTCAGAG GTTTTCACCG TCATCACCGA AACGCGCGA
//
