# Supplementary material for: Functional surface expression of immunoglobulin cleavage systems in a candidate Mycoplasma vaccine chassis
Source: Commun Biol. 2024 Jun 28;7:779. doi: 10.1038/s42003-024-06497-8 (PMC11213901; doi:10.1038/s42003-024-06497-8)
Supplement: Supplementary file 5 — Supplementary Data 3 [file 42003_2024_6497_MOESM5_ESM.zip › Plasmids GB/pIVB09_Pmm1MM4mfeHF.gb]

LOCUS       pIVB09_pMM1mfe:MM4mfe_H 9742 bp ds-DNA     circular     11-APR-2024
DEFINITION  .
FEATURES             Location/Qualifiers
     Promoter        1..108
                     /label="M/M1mfe promoter"
     Promoter        60..65
                     /label="Putative -10"
     RBS             97..101
                     /label="Putative SD"
     CDS             109..2379
                     /label="MIB4mfe"
     CDS             109..2379
                     /transl_table=4
                     /translation="VYFLRKKKNKILVLALVSSLATSASFGSVIYYSFSDANISFDTSSNGITDAELAPINNAADDAIVSNRDNKLKPSPERIIKEAEKKIEEKIIIPPAKKEEKIEAAKPIPKPVVKKPDAPLSSPKITRRRQKITISGIEVEAEIEGPPSFVVHKRDKDRGIANPTRPYQNHTVNKILNVTVTKELKEKVAQDALTGGTGYDEGAGLFNNSLFNVFKAEFDSSKKLDDILSSLEAVAHQNSGTFQNTLERYKKLLDSGNVTKFLTKKGQEEYPKLKSKFQTKNQEYIWLIANLDQSKFTKIASTSEKYLEKGLTISPRSAFINENGEIDSNGWGPPDEYNTVTSRLRKDNSEYRVFDYDEYYNRSSDRIENGTYPGWVKEDVSDKYASKYDFKPGDGIRFSQLERINPNPAEGKINSGLVLDLDVSNDVAYKKSKDLIEKLHKDNVKVTSYRIKNMGAKNSDQAFKDILAALPNNIQQLELFFSDKATNTASLIALENKSIKELSLYTNGNSLKKGWSYNPLALRNTTWINTIDYNVSAEYPTYPPITTRITFNTLAFDQEDFKNGSYERINDGLRMVYYARNNEPFFQGGHGPGLSPDDKLGQNSYPTGLDFSRVTGIKSLKGLRFDDDLNTSNEPRKITELTLYNNNDYFEISSEELNVANLEHLSTGEGNPEKPKIYFSNGTTTTKIRISGKTKLNDEGKRNLDKYLDYNETIKNSGKQIQVSSDATELKEQLSSWGYNVITASDRAFTHHHHHH*"
     misc_feature    2359..2376
                     /label="His tag"
     CDS             2401..4998
                     /label="MIP4mfe"
     CDS             2401..4998
                     /transl_table=4
                     /translation="MKRLNKLLMYASSSTLLLPITLLVACTPSKVVSRPIDDNVFNKLINSIKTEEDLLKYADIKFKDQRGSETSKGNILPSQLKKEDVTITFKGKYSGQIFTEVLNVNVINQDSSSRNKVNIFVQFTNKKTGTKIPISFVVSGLNENGDFDFSGTRIINDLDYFGGLSGFNDYSSKTQEQRFDYDNLRYTTGLKNHLSSGTGTVDLRKLRGLDTKEEQIRTFDKLAKEVKFDSYYNAALKGFTLPVYDSSGKFKGLSVNDGPEIGKIASHVDSLGRTEKAKTNGLARTIPNDTYRTAAIQTYQVNFTIYKDYAKEIEEAEDNIQLFSKWDETQIQSYISAQLNQLRLNFEEEVSQIEREFSQPLDGRTTIIENLNKRKSEITAQYEKNIKEISTLNKDNLVEWQKKEIEKYKKKKEEKIFQTSESGTMWIMDYIDINNPTKFYFGTNSHVAKGIRDDMVSFSLTRLNSDIKVGQTFGLNSADKNFTKFTFAPAKKEKKLNEAVKAIFHATDFIKKESSPLSLLKDDQKTKYGEAGLFADFAVVEIDFEKLLDTNNFSRTVWTDSSDISSKYQDNKNELIKTITNNYAMSDKKINFVSESLLDDINYKKFDRKLDFNPENADELKAYRDLNSLYIVGYPTSNEDYYLDQYEDEKQLKNKKYDFSLWINNEYKYYKKIVNGEGVSSSFKDYELEKGNFFSYQIGYRSFINKPGLTDAFLAANKVGKKLYSLDEENKGKTKKYFNYGLEILPRFYAPAGGASGSSVRTKDNKLLAVYHAANGSAKTGLAAVFRSNGYDYKDLFGSYKLGQYDLIYGGGKDQEKGKSYREALLKKYNNSMKSALFPKGFDEKEIPSEFKFDNKKDYKDDDDK*"
     misc_feature    4972..4995
                     /label="FLAG tag"
     CDS             5397..6059
                     /label="AmpR"
     CDS             5397..6059
                     /label="Translation 5397-6059"
                     /translation="MSTFKVLLCGAVLSRIDAGQEQLGRRIHYSQNDLVEYSPVTEKHLTDGMTVRELCSAAITMSDNTAANLLLTTIGGPKELTAFLHNMGDHVTRLDRWEPELNEAIPNDERDTTMPVAMATTLRKLLTGELLTLASRQQLIDWMEADKVAGPLLRSALPAGWFIADKSGAGERGSRGIIAALGPDGKPSRIVVIYTTGSQATMDERNRQIAEIGASLIKHW*"
     rep_origin      6154..6836
                     /label="ColE1 origin"
     misc_feature    6919..6938
                     /label="MT85.2"
     promoter        7142..7172
                     /label="lac promoter"
     misc_binding    7176..7198
                     /label="LacO"
     primer_bind     7204..7224
                     /label="M13-rev"
     promoter        7241..7259
                     /label="T3 promoter"
     primer_bind     7242..7261
                     /label="T3"
     misc_feature    complement(7333..7377)
                     /label="dnaN 5'"
     CDS             complement(7333..7377)
                     /label="Translation 7377-7333"
                     /translation="MNFSINRMVLLDSLS"
     misc_feature    7333..7522
                     /label="oriC_Mferi_Right"
     misc_feature    complement(7382..7387)
                     /label="Shine-Delgarno"
     misc_feature    complement(7382..7390)
                     /label="dnaA box"
     misc_feature    complement(7426..7431)
                     /label="Pribnow box (-10)"
     misc_feature    complement(7481..7489)
                     /label="dnaA_box"
     misc_feature    complement(7523..7642)
                     /label="dnaA_Mferi_3'"
     misc_feature    complement(7643..8242)
                     /label="pac"
                     /note="vntifkey: 21 note: Pac"
     CDS             complement(7643..8242)
                     /label="Translation 8242-7643"
                     /translation="MTEYKPTVRLATRDDVPRAVRTLAAAFADYPATRHTVDPDRHIERVTELQELFLTRVGLDIGKVWVADDGAAVAVWTTPESVEAGAVFAEIGPRMAELSGSRLAAQQQMEGLLAPHRPKEPAWFLATVGVSPDHQGKGLGSAVVLPGVEAAERAGVPAFLETSAPRNLPFYERLGFTVTADVEVPEGPRTWCMTRKPGA*"
     misc_feature    complement(8243..8491)
                     /label="PS'"
     misc_feature    complement(8492..8559)
                     /label="dnaA_Mferi_5'"
     misc_feature    8560..8856
                     /label="oriC_Mferi_Left"
     RBS             complement(8565..8570)
                     /label="Shine-Delgarno"
     -10_region      complement(8576..8581)
                     /label=-10
     misc_feature    complement(8602..8610)
                     /label="dnaA_box"
     misc_feature    8673..8681
                     /label="dnaA_box"
     misc_feature    8700..8708
                     /label="dnaA_box"
     misc_feature    8807..8812
                     /label="Pribnow box (-10)"
     misc_feature    8811..8819
                     /label="dnaA box"
     misc_feature    8842..8847
                     /label="Shine-Delgarno"
     primer_bind     complement(8864..8891)
                     /label="T7"
     primer_bind     complement(8890..8907)
                     /label="M13-fwd"
     rep_origin      9051..9506
                     /label="M13 origin"
     rep_origin      9068..9374
                     /label="F1 ori"
ORIGIN
        1 AAGTAGAAAA ATTTTAATTA ACATAAAATT TAGTTTGTTG TATATAATAA AAAATATTTT
       61 AAAATATATA AGATATAAGT GCATAAAATT CTATTTAGGA GCAATACAGT GTATTTTTTA
      121 AGAAAGAAAA AAAATAAAAT TTTAGTATTA GCACTAGTTT CTAGTCTAGC TACTTCAGCT
      181 TCATTTGGTT CAGTTATTTA TTATTCATTT TCTGATGCAA ATATTTCTTT TGATACATCA
      241 TCAAATGGAA TCACTGATGC TGAATTAGCT CCAATTAATA ATGCAGCAGA TGATGCTATA
      301 GTTTCAAATA GAGATAATAA ATTAAAACCA AGTCCCGAAA GAATAATTAA AGAAGCAGAA
      361 AAAAAGATTG AAGAAAAAAT AATAATTCCA CCAGCCAAAA AAGAAGAAAA AATTGAAGCT
      421 GCAAAGCCAA TTCCAAAACC AGTTGTTAAA AAACCAGATG CTCCTTTAAG CTCACCTAAG
      481 ATAACAAGAA GAAGGCAAAA AATTACTATT AGTGGTATCG AAGTAGAAGC GGAGATTGAA
      541 GGACCACCAT CTTTTGTTGT CCACAAAAGA GATAAAGATA GAGGCATAGC AAATCCTACA
      601 AGACCTTATC AGAATCATAC AGTTAATAAA ATACTTAACG TTACAGTAAC AAAAGAACTA
      661 AAGGAAAAAG TTGCTCAAGA TGCCTTAACT GGTGGTACTG GTTATGATGA AGGAGCAGGG
      721 CTATTTAACA ATAGTTTGTT TAATGTTTTT AAAGCAGAGT TTGATTCTTC AAAAAAACTA
      781 GATGATATTT TAAGTAGTCT TGAAGCTGTA GCTCATCAAA ATTCTGGTAC TTTTCAAAAT
      841 ACTTTAGAAC GTTATAAAAA ATTATTAGAT TCAGGAAATG TTACAAAATT CTTAACAAAA
      901 AAAGGCCAAG AAGAATATCC AAAACTAAAA TCTAAATTTC AAACTAAAAA TCAAGAATAT
      961 ATTTGATTAA TCGCTAATTT GGATCAATCT AAATTTACAA AAATAGCTTC TACTTCAGAA
     1021 AAATACTTAG AAAAAGGTTT AACAATTTCT CCAAGAAGTG CTTTTATTAA TGAGAATGGA
     1081 GAGATTGATT CTAATGGTTG AGGACCACCA GATGAATATA ATACAGTAAC TTCAAGATTG
     1141 CGAAAAGACA ATTCTGAATA TAGAGTTTTT GATTATGATG AATATTACAA TAGATCATCA
     1201 GATAGAATCG AAAATGGAAC TTATCCAGGT TGAGTAAAAG AAGATGTAAG TGACAAATAT
     1261 GCTAGCAAAT ATGATTTTAA ACCAGGTGAT GGGATTAGAT TTAGTCAATT AGAAAGAATA
     1321 AATCCTAACC CAGCTGAAGG CAAAATTAAT TCAGGACTAG TACTAGATTT AGATGTATCT
     1381 AATGATGTTG CTTATAAAAA ATCTAAGGAC TTAATAGAAA AACTACATAA AGATAATGTA
     1441 AAAGTGACCT CATACAGAAT TAAAAATATG GGCGCAAAAA ATTCGGATCA AGCATTTAAA
     1501 GATATTTTAG CAGCACTTCC TAATAATATT CAACAATTAG AATTGTTCTT TTCAGACAAA
     1561 GCAACAAATA CAGCTAGTTT AATTGCGTTA GAAAACAAAA GTATTAAGGA ATTATCATTA
     1621 TACACTAATG GAAACTCATT AAAAAAAGGT TGATCATATA ATCCTTTAGC TTTAAGAAAC
     1681 ACTACTTGAA TTAATACTAT CGATTATAAT GTAAGTGCTG AATACCCAAC TTATCCACCA
     1741 ATTACAACAA GAATTACTTT TAATACCTTA GCATTTGATC AAGAAGATTT TAAAAATGGT
     1801 AGTTATGAAA GAATTAATGA TGGTTTAAGA ATGGTGTATT ATGCAAGAAA TAATGAGCCA
     1861 TTCTTCCAAG GTGGCCATGG ACCAGGACTA AGTCCTGATG ATAAGTTAGG ACAAAATAGT
     1921 TACCCAACAG GCTTAGATTT TTCTAGAGTT ACAGGTATTA AATCATTAAA AGGATTGAGA
     1981 TTTGATGATG ATTTAAACAC TTCAAATGAA CCAAGAAAAA TTACTGAATT AACCCTATAT
     2041 AATAACAACG ATTATTTTGA AATATCATCT GAAGAGTTGA ATGTTGCTAA CTTAGAACAT
     2101 TTATCAACCG GAGAAGGAAA CCCAGAAAAA CCAAAAATTT ACTTTAGTAA TGGAACTACT
     2161 ACAACAAAGA TAAGAATTTC TGGAAAAACA AAATTAAATG ATGAAGGAAA ACGAAATCTA
     2221 GATAAATATC TAGACTATAA TGAAACAATT AAAAATTCAG GAAAGCAAAT TCAAGTATCA
     2281 AGTGATGCTA CTGAATTAAA AGAACAATTA TCTAGTTGGG GTTATAACGT TATAACTGCA
     2341 AGTGATAGAG CATTTACACA TCATCACCAT CATCATTAAT CAAAAAAGGA ATAAAAACCT
     2401 ATGAAAAGAT TGAATAAATT ATTGATGTAT GCATCATCTT CAACACTTCT ACTTCCGATT
     2461 ACTTTATTAG TTGCTTGTAC TCCTTCTAAA GTGGTTTCTA GACCTATTGA TGACAATGTA
     2521 TTTAATAAAC TTATTAACTC TATAAAAACA GAAGAAGATC TTTTAAAATA TGCTGATATT
     2581 AAATTTAAAG ACCAAAGAGG TTCTGAAACA AGTAAGGGTA ATATATTGCC ATCACAATTA
     2641 AAAAAAGAAG ATGTAACTAT AACTTTTAAA GGCAAATATA GTGGACAAAT TTTTACAGAA
     2701 GTCTTAAACG TAAATGTTAT TAACCAGGAT TCTTCTTCAA GAAATAAAGT CAATATTTTT
     2761 GTTCAATTTA CTAATAAAAA AACCGGAACC AAAATACCTA TAAGTTTTGT TGTTAGTGGT
     2821 CTAAATGAAA ATGGTGACTT TGATTTTTCA GGGACTAGAA TTATTAATGA CTTGGATTAT
     2881 TTTGGTGGTC TTAGCGGTTT TAACGATTAT AGTAGTAAAA CTCAAGAGCA AAGATTTGAT
     2941 TATGATAATT TAAGATATAC AACAGGATTA AAGAATCATT TATCAAGTGG AACAGGAACT
     3001 GTTGATTTAA GAAAACTTAG AGGTTTAGAT ACAAAAGAAG AACAAATTAG AACATTCGAC
     3061 AAACTAGCAA AAGAAGTTAA ATTCGATAGT TATTATAATG CTGCTTTAAA AGGTTTTACT
     3121 TTACCAGTCT ATGATAGCTC TGGTAAATTT AAAGGTTTAA GTGTAAATGA TGGCCCTGAA
     3181 ATAGGAAAAA TTGCTTCTCA TGTCGATTCA CTTGGAAGAA CTGAAAAAGC TAAGACTAAT
     3241 GGTTTAGCTA GAACTATTCC AAATGATACT TACAGAACAG CTGCTATTCA AACATATCAA
     3301 GTAAATTTTA CAATTTATAA AGATTATGCT AAAGAAATCG AAGAAGCAGA AGATAATATT
     3361 CAATTATTTA GCAAATGAGA TGAGACACAA ATTCAAAGCT ATATTTCTGC ACAGTTAAAT
     3421 CAGTTAAGAT TAAACTTTGA AGAAGAAGTA TCTCAAATAG AAAGAGAATT TTCTCAACCT
     3481 TTAGATGGCA GAACAACTAT AATAGAAAAT CTTAATAAAA GAAAATCTGA AATAACTGCT
     3541 CAATATGAAA AAAATATAAA AGAAATATCA ACACTAAATA AAGATAATCT TGTAGAATGA
     3601 CAAAAAAAAG AAATTGAAAA ATATAAAAAG AAAAAAGAAG AGAAAATTTT TCAAACTTCT
     3661 GAATCAGGAA CAATGTGAAT AATGGACTAT ATTGATATTA ATAATCCAAC TAAATTTTAT
     3721 TTTGGGACAA ATTCACATGT TGCTAAAGGT ATAAGAGATG ATATGGTTTC ATTTTCTTTA
     3781 ACTAGATTAA ATTCAGATAT AAAAGTAGGT CAAACATTTG GATTAAATAG TGCTGATAAA
     3841 AATTTTACAA AATTTACTTT TGCGCCTGCT AAAAAAGAAA AGAAGCTTAA TGAAGCAGTA
     3901 AAAGCCATTT TTCATGCCAC AGACTTTATA AAAAAAGAAA GTAGTCCACT TTCGTTACTT
     3961 AAAGATGATC AAAAAACTAA ATATGGTGAA GCTGGTTTAT TTGCAGATTT TGCAGTTGTT
     4021 GAAATAGACT TTGAAAAACT TCTAGATACA AATAATTTTT CGCGTACAGT TTGAACCGAT
     4081 TCTAGTGATA TTTCAAGTAA ATATCAAGAT AATAAAAATG AATTAATAAA GACAATAACT
     4141 AACAATTATG CAATGAGTGA TAAAAAGATT AATTTTGTCT CAGAATCTTT ATTAGATGAT
     4201 ATAAATTATA AGAAATTTGA CAGAAAACTT GATTTTAATC CTGAAAATGC AGATGAATTA
     4261 AAAGCATATA GAGATTTAAA TAGTTTATAC ATTGTAGGTT ATCCAACTTC AAATGAAGAT
     4321 TACTACTTAG ATCAGTATGA AGATGAAAAA CAATTAAAAA ATAAAAAATA TGATTTTTCA
     4381 TTATGAATTA ATAACGAATA TAAATATTAT AAAAAAATAG TTAATGGAGA AGGAGTTTCT
     4441 AGTTCATTCA AAGATTATGA ATTAGAAAAG GGAAACTTTT TCTCATATCA AATAGGATAT
     4501 CGTTCTTTTA TAAATAAACC TGGTTTAACT GATGCATTTT TAGCAGCTAA TAAAGTTGGC
     4561 AAAAAATTAT ATTCATTAGA TGAGGAAAAC AAAGGTAAAA CTAAAAAATA TTTTAATTAT
     4621 GGTTTAGAAA TATTACCTAG ATTTTATGCA CCTGCTGGTG GAGCTAGTGG GTCTAGTGTT
     4681 AGAACAAAAG ATAATAAATT ATTAGCTGTG TATCATGCAG CTAATGGGTC AGCTAAAACT
     4741 GGTTTAGCAG CTGTATTTAG ATCTAATGGT TATGATTACA AAGATTTATT TGGTTCATAT
     4801 AAATTAGGTC AATATGACTT AATTTATGGT GGTGGAAAAG ACCAAGAAAA AGGTAAATCC
     4861 TATAGAGAAG CCTTATTAAA AAAATATAAT AATAGTATGA AAAGTGCATT ATTCCCTAAA
     4921 GGTTTTGATG AAAAAGAAAT TCCTAGTGAG TTTAAATTCG ATAACAAAAA AGATTATAAA
     4981 GATGATGATG ATAAATAAGA CGAAAGGGCC TCGTGATACG CCTATTTTTA TAGGTTAATG
     5041 TCATGATAAT AATGGTTTCT TAGACGTCAG GTGGCACTTT TCGGGGAAAT GTGCGCGGAA
     5101 CCCCTATTTG TTTATTTTTC TAAATACATT CAAATATGTA TCCGCTCATG AGACAATAAC
     5161 CCTGATAAAT GCTTCAATAA TATTGAAAAA GGAAGAGTAT GAGTATTCAA CATTTCCGTG
     5221 TCGCCCTTAT TCCCTTTTTT GCGGCATTTT GCCTTCCTGT TTTTGCTCAC CCAGAAACGC
     5281 TGGTGAAAGT AAAAGATGCT GAAGATCAGT TGGGTGCACG AGTGGGTTAC ATCGAACTGG
     5341 ATCTCAACAG CGGTAAGATC CTTGAGAGTT TTCGCCCCGA AGAACGTTTT CCAATGATGA
     5401 GCACTTTTAA AGTTCTGCTA TGTGGCGCGG TATTATCCCG TATTGACGCC GGGCAAGAGC
     5461 AACTCGGTCG CCGCATACAC TATTCTCAGA ATGACTTGGT TGAGTACTCA CCAGTCACAG
     5521 AAAAGCATCT TACGGATGGC ATGACAGTAA GAGAATTATG CAGTGCTGCC ATAACCATGA
     5581 GTGATAACAC TGCGGCCAAC TTACTTCTGA CAACGATCGG AGGACCGAAG GAGCTAACCG
     5641 CTTTTTTGCA CAACATGGGG GATCATGTAA CTCGCCTTGA TCGTTGGGAA CCGGAGCTGA
     5701 ATGAAGCCAT ACCAAACGAC GAGCGTGACA CCACGATGCC TGTAGCAATG GCAACAACGT
     5761 TGCGCAAACT ATTAACTGGC GAACTACTTA CTCTAGCTTC CCGGCAACAA TTAATAGACT
     5821 GGATGGAGGC GGATAAAGTT GCAGGACCAC TTCTGCGCTC GGCCCTTCCG GCTGGCTGGT
     5881 TTATTGCTGA TAAATCTGGA GCCGGTGAGC GTGGGTCTCG CGGTATCATT GCAGCACTGG
     5941 GGCCAGATGG TAAGCCCTCC CGTATCGTAG TTATCTACAC GACGGGGAGT CAGGCAACTA
     6001 TGGATGAACG AAATAGACAG ATCGCTGAGA TAGGTGCCTC ACTGATTAAG CATTGGTAAC
     6061 TGTCAGACCA AGTTTACTCA TATATACTTT AGATTGATTT AAAACTTCAT TTTTAATTTA
     6121 AAAGGATCTA GGTGAAGATC CTTTTTGATA ATCTCATGAC CAAAATCCCT TAACGTGAGT
     6181 TTTCGTTCCA CTGAGCGTCA GACCCCGTAG AAAAGATCAA AGGATCTTCT TGAGATCCTT
     6241 TTTTTCTGCG CGTAATCTGC TGCTTGCAAA CAAAAAAACC ACCGCTACCA GCGGTGGTTT
     6301 GTTTGCCGGA TCAAGAGCTA CCAACTCTTT TTCCGAAGGT AACTGGCTTC AGCAGAGCGC
     6361 AGATACCAAA TACTGTCCTT CTAGTGTAGC CGTAGTTAGG CCACCACTTC AAGAACTCTG
     6421 TAGCACCGCC TACATACCTC GCTCTGCTAA TCCTGTTACC AGTGGCTGCT GCCAGTGGCG
     6481 ATAAGTCGTG TCTTACCGGG TTGGACTCAA GACGATAGTT ACCGGATAAG GCGCAGCGGT
     6541 CGGGCTGAAC GGGGGGTTCG TGCACACAGC CCAGCTTGGA GCGAACGACC TACACCGAAC
     6601 TGAGATACCT ACAGCGTGAG CATTGAGAAA GCGCCACGCT TCCCGAAGGG AGAAAGGCGG
     6661 ACAGGTATCC GGTAAGCGGC AGGGTCGGAA CAGGAGAGCG CACGAGGGAG CTTCCAGGGG
     6721 GAAACGCCTG GTATCTTTAT AGTCCTGTCG GGTTTCGCCA CCTCTGACTT GAGCGTCGAT
     6781 TTTTGTGATG CTCGTCAGGG GGGCGGAGCC TATGGAAAAA CGCCAGCAAC GCGGCCTTTT
     6841 TACGGTTCCT GGCCTTTTGC TGGCCTTTTG CTCACATGTT CTTTCCTGCG TTATCCCCTG
     6901 ATTCTGTGGA TAACCGTATT ACCGCCTTTG AGTGAGCTGA TACCGCTCGC CGCAGCCGAA
     6961 CGACCGAGCG CAGCGAGTCA GTGAGCGAGG AAGCGGAAGA GCGCCCAATA CGCAAACCGC
     7021 CTCTCCCCGC GCGTTGGCCG ATTCATTAAT GCAGCTGGCA CGACAGGTTT CCCGACTGGA
     7081 AAGCGGGCAG TGAGCGCAAC GCAATTAATG TGAGTTACCT CACTCATTAG GCACCCCAGG
     7141 CTTTACACTT TATGCTTCCG GCTCGTATGT TGTGTGGAAT TGTGAGCGGA TAACAATTTC
     7201 ACACAGGAAA CAGCTATGAC CATGATTACG CCAAGCTCGG AATTAACCCT CACTAAAGGG
     7261 AACAAAAGCT TGCATGCCTG CAGAATTAAA AGTTAGTGAA CAAGAAAACA GTGAAGCACC
     7321 AGTTTCTGAA CCTGATAAAC TGTCTAACAA AACCATTCTA TTTATTGAAA AATTCATAAC
     7381 TACTCCTTTT TTCTCTAAGT TTATTTTATA TAAATAAGAG ATTGTATTAT ATTACTATTT
     7441 CTAATATTAT TTCTAAATTA TTATTAGTAT GAAGTTAATT TGTGGATAAC TTACAAAAAC
     7501 CTAAATTAAT AAAGATTTTT TAttattttg ttaaaatttt attcttcaaa atatcaacag
     7561 tcttttttaa ttgtttgtct ttttttaaca tactttcaat ttttctttca gcattaataa
     7621 ctgttgtatg gtctctacca ccttaagcac caggttttct agtcatacac caagttctag
     7681 gaccttcagg aacttcaaca tcagcagtaa cagtaaaacc taatctttca taaaaaggta
     7741 aatttctagg agcactagtt tctaaaaaag caggaacacc agctctttca gcagcttcaa
     7801 caccaggtaa aacaacagca ctacctaaac ctttaccttg atgatcagga ctaacaccaa
     7861 cagtagctaa aaaccaagca ggttctttag gtctatgagg agctaataaa ccttccattt
     7921 gttgttgagc agctaatcta ctaccactta attcagccat tctaggacca atttcagcaa
     7981 aaacagcacc agcttcaaca ctttcaggag tagtccaaac agcaacagca gcaccatcat
     8041 cagcaaccca aactttacca atatctaaac caactctagt taaaaataat tcttgtaatt
     8101 cagtaactct ttcaatatgt ctatcaggat caacagtatg tctagtagca ggataatcag
     8161 caaaagcagc agctaaagtt ctaacagctc taggaacatc atctctagta gctaatctaa
     8221 cagtaggttt atattcagtc atTCAAAGGA TCTTATATTT CCTTTCTCTA TTAAGTAGTG
     8281 TTTTTATTAA AAGCAAATGT AATTAAAATT ACATTGAATA TATAAGAGAA AAATAACATT
     8341 AATAATAATT ATTAATTGCT TCTAACCCTA CTTTATACAA TTTATATCTT TCTTTTTTTC
     8401 TTTCCCTTAT AGTAGCAATT GTACATAATT TTTTAAAAAA AACAATAAAT ATTTCTTAAA
     8461 AAAACAAAAA AAGATTTTCC AAATAAATTG Cgattcatca atatttttgt taaccattaa
     8521 actaagttta agttctttta aaatatcgtt tacgttcatA TTTATCTCCA AAAATATTAT
     8581 AAATTAAACA CTTGTTAAAA ATGTGGAAAA CGTGGAAAAA ATCCATATAA TATAGTTATA
     8641 TTAACACTTT CTAGAAATTA AAAATCTTAA TTAAAAGGTG TTATTTATAA CTTATTCACT
     8701 TATCCACAAT TAGCTAATAT TTTTGTTAGT AATTTCTAGT TTTATCTACA TTTAATTGAG
     8761 AAGCTAAAAA TTAAGTTTAT AAGTGTATTT TTAAAGCAAA ATATTATATA ATTAGGTGTG
     8821 AATTATGTTA TTTTTTTGTA AAGGAGGTAA GTATTCGAAT TCGCCCTATA GTGAGTCGTA
     8881 TTACAATTCA CTGGCCGTCG TTTTACAACG TCGTGACTGG GAAAACCCTG GCGTTACCCA
     8941 ACTTAATCGC CTTGCAGCAC ATCCCCCCTT CGCCAGCTGG CGTAATAGCG AAGAGGCCCG
     9001 CACCGATCGC CCTTCCCAAC AGTTGCGTAG CCTGAATGGC GAATGGCGCG NNNNNNNNNN
     9061 NNNNNNNNNN NNNNNNNNNN NNNNNNNNNN NNNNNNNNNN NNNNNNNNNN NNNNNNNNNN
     9121 NNNNNNNNNN NNNNNNNNNN NNNNNNNNNN NNNNNNNNNN NNNNNNNNNN NNNNCNNNNN
     9181 NNNNNNNNNN NNNNNNNNNN NNNNNNNNNN NNNNNNNNNN NNNNNNNNNN NNNNNNNNNN
     9241 NNNNNNNNNN NNNNNNNNNN NNNNNNANNN NNNNNNNNNN NNNNNNNNNN NNNNNNNNNN
     9301 NNNNNNNNNN NNNNNNCCTT TGACGTTGGA GTCCACGTTC TTTAATAGTG GACTCTTGTT
     9361 CCAAACTGGA ACAACACTCA ACCCTATCTC GGTCTATTCT TTTGATTTAT AAGGGATTTT
     9421 GCCGATTTCG GCCTATTGGT TAAAAAATGA GCTGATTTAA CAAAAATTTA ACGCGAATTT
     9481 TAACAAAATA TTAACGTTTA CAATTTCCTG ATGCGGTATT TTCTCCTTAC GCATCTGTGC
     9541 GGTATTTCAC ACCGCATATG GTGCACTCTC AGTACAATCT GCTCTGATGC CGCATAGTTA
     9601 AGCCAGCCCC GACACCCGCC AACACCCGCT GACGCGCCCT GACGGGCTTG TCTGCTCCCG
     9661 GCATCCGCTT ACAGACAAGC TGTGACCGTC TCCGGGAGCT GCATGTGTCA GAGGTTTTCA
     9721 CCGTCATCAC CGAAACGCGC GA
//
