# Supplementary material for: Functional surface expression of immunoglobulin cleavage systems in a candidate Mycoplasma vaccine chassis
Source: Commun Biol. 2024 Jun 28;7:779. doi: 10.1038/s42003-024-06497-8 (PMC11213901; doi:10.1038/s42003-024-06497-8)
Supplement: Supplementary file 5 — Supplementary Data 3 [file 42003_2024_6497_MOESM5_ESM.zip › Plasmids GB/pIVB09_Pmm1MM4mmc.gb]

LOCUS       pIVB09_pMM1mmc:MM4mmc   9956 bp ds-DNA     circular     10-APR-2024
DEFINITION  .
FEATURES             Location/Qualifiers
     Promoter        1..351
                     /label="pMM1mmc"
     Pribnow Box     262..267
                     /label="Putative -10"
     Pribnow Box     278..283
                     /label="Putative -10"
     Pribnow Box     307..312
                     /label="Putative -10"
     Shine Delgarno  340..345
                     /label="RBS"
     CDS             352..2604
                     /label="MIB4mmc"
     CDS             352..2604
                     /transl_table=4
                     /translation="VYFLKKKKNKILTIALVASLAASVSFGSVLYYSFSDNHISFDTSSNGITDAELAPINNAINDAIVSNRDNKLKPSEEKIIKETEKKIEEKIIIPPAKKEEKIEAAKPIPKPVVRKPETKITSPKITRRKQTITIAGIEVEAEIEGPPGFVTHQRDKDRKISNPTKPYQNHTVNKILSVKVTDKLKEQVAKDALSGGNGYDEGVGLFNNSIFNVFKEEFNSGKELNDILSSLESVARQNSGAFQNTLERYKKMLDSNNVINFLKSEAQKEYPKLKSKFQTKNQEYIWLIANLDQSKFTKIASTSEKYLEKGLTISPRSAFINEAGEIDSNGWGPPDEYNTVTSRLRRDNSEYRVFDYDEYYSRSSDRIANGTYPGWVKEDVSEPYSKKYNFKASDGIRFSKLERINPNPAKGKLNSGLVLDLDVSNDEAYRRSKELIEKLQKDGEQITSYRIKNMGEKNSDQAFKDILGALPKDIQQLELFFSDKATNTASLIALENKNIKELSLYTSGNSLKKAWSYNPLALRNTTWINTIDYNVSAEYSSHDKITTRITFNTLAFDQEDFSNGSYERINDGLRMVYYARNNEPFFQGGHGPGLEPDKKLGQNSYPTGLDFSRVTGIKSLKGLRFDDDLDTSNEPRKITELTLYNNESYFEISSDELNEANLQHLSTGEGNPEKPKIHFSNGNNTTSIRISGKTLLSDEGRRNLDKYFEYNESLRNSGKQIQIPNGSDELKKQLEGWGYKVSTASDRSFT*"
     CDS             2627..5212
                     /label="MIP4mmc"
     CDS             2627..5212
                     /transl_table=4
                     /translation="MKRLNKLLMYISSSTLLLPITLLVACTPSKVVAKPINDDEFNKLIDSIKTENDLLKYADIRFKNPNGADTKKEDIIPSQLKSENISITFKGKYQGQISAVVTNVDVDRTNPFAVQNEATIFVQFKNLKTNTSKPISITIKGLNQKGNFDASGNIVVDDFAYFGGTSGYDEYTKKDQKSRFDYDNERYMTRLKSQFGNSSNSINLKEYRGLETKQENIKKFDDQAAISNFDTYYNAALKGFTLPVYGSDGKVSGLKIYEGAEIGKGPSVVDSLGRNEKAKTVGLARTLPNEEYKTSAIQTFQTNFTIYKDYEKEIEEAEDNIKLFDSWNEQQIQSYISAQLTQLRLNYEDEVSQIDREISQTQPDKTTILSNLNQKKSKIESEYQKELSTISKLNKDSLKEWQRKEIEKYNEKKKEKTFQISESGTMWIMDYLDENAGKNPTKFYFGTNSHVAKGIKDGMVSFSLTRLNSEVKVGQTFKLNGHDSNFTKFTFSPINGNKLEDAVTAIFHATDFINENSSPLKLLDSEQKSKYNGAGIFADFAIVEVDFAKLLDKGKYSYSVWSASNDITNQYETEQNKLISKITNNYSESDKKVKFFSDSLLNEQTYAKFDRPLDFDPKKEDELKKYNDLDSLYIVGYPTAYKDFYLDQYEDEKQLKNKKYDFSLWINSEYKFYNKLINKEGSTNSFKEYETGKGNFFSYQIGYRSFIDKPGLTDAFITVNKVGKKLYSLKDKNKNEVKKYFNYGLEILPRFYAPAGGASGSSVRTKDNKLLAVYHASNETARTGLAVAFRSDGYDYKNLFGDYKLGQYDLIYGGGKDQQKEKSYREVMNKMYSGKKSALFQNGFTDDKIPSEFKFNNGTQN*"
     CDS             5611..6273
                     /label="AmpR"
     CDS             5611..6273
                     /label="Translation 5611-6273"
                     /translation="MSTFKVLLCGAVLSRIDAGQEQLGRRIHYSQNDLVEYSPVTEKHLTDGMTVRELCSAAITMSDNTAANLLLTTIGGPKELTAFLHNMGDHVTRLDRWEPELNEAIPNDERDTTMPVAMATTLRKLLTGELLTLASRQQLIDWMEADKVAGPLLRSALPAGWFIADKSGAGERGSRGIIAALGPDGKPSRIVVIYTTGSQATMDERNRQIAEIGASLIKHW*"
     rep_origin      6368..7050
                     /label="ColE1 origin"
     misc_feature    7133..7152
                     /label="MT85.2"
     promoter        7356..7386
                     /label="lac promoter"
     misc_binding    7390..7412
                     /label="LacO"
     primer_bind     7418..7438
                     /label="M13-rev"
     promoter        7455..7473
                     /label="T3 promoter"
     primer_bind     7456..7475
                     /label="T3"
     misc_feature    complement(7547..7591)
                     /label="dnaN 5'"
     CDS             complement(7547..7591)
                     /label="Translation 7591-7547"
                     /translation="MNFSINRMVLLDSLS"
     misc_feature    7547..7736
                     /label="oriC_Mferi_Right"
     misc_feature    complement(7596..7601)
                     /label="Shine-Delgarno"
     misc_feature    complement(7596..7604)
                     /label="dnaA box"
     misc_feature    complement(7640..7645)
                     /label="Pribnow box (-10)"
     misc_feature    complement(7695..7703)
                     /label="dnaA_box"
     misc_feature    complement(7737..7856)
                     /label="dnaA_Mferi_3'"
     misc_feature    complement(7857..8456)
                     /label="pac"
                     /note="vntifkey: 21 note: Pac"
     CDS             complement(7857..8456)
                     /label="Translation 8456-7857"
                     /translation="MTEYKPTVRLATRDDVPRAVRTLAAAFADYPATRHTVDPDRHIERVTELQELFLTRVGLDIGKVWVADDGAAVAVWTTPESVEAGAVFAEIGPRMAELSGSRLAAQQQMEGLLAPHRPKEPAWFLATVGVSPDHQGKGLGSAVVLPGVEAAERAGVPAFLETSAPRNLPFYERLGFTVTADVEVPEGPRTWCMTRKPGA*"
     misc_feature    complement(8457..8705)
                     /label="PS'"
     misc_feature    complement(8706..8773)
                     /label="dnaA_Mferi_5'"
     misc_feature    8774..9070
                     /label="oriC_Mferi_Left"
     RBS             complement(8779..8784)
                     /label="Shine-Delgarno"
     -10_region      complement(8790..8795)
                     /label=-10
     misc_feature    complement(8816..8824)
                     /label="dnaA_box"
     misc_feature    8887..8895
                     /label="dnaA_box"
     misc_feature    8914..8922
                     /label="dnaA_box"
     misc_feature    9021..9026
                     /label="Pribnow box (-10)"
     misc_feature    9025..9033
                     /label="dnaA box"
     misc_feature    9056..9061
                     /label="Shine-Delgarno"
     primer_bind     complement(9078..9105)
                     /label="T7"
     primer_bind     complement(9104..9121)
                     /label="M13-fwd"
     rep_origin      9265..9720
                     /label="M13 origin"
     rep_origin      9282..9588
                     /label="F1 ori"
ORIGIN
        1 CAGGAATTTC ATTTGCTGCT CCTTGAATGG CAAGAAAACT AGCGTATTTA ATTCATATTG
       61 TTGGTTTATC AAAATAAGTG GCTAAAGCTT TAATTATTGA TTCAGCTTGC AGTTGAAATA
      121 CTGATTTTTA AAATGGAGAT ATTATGGGAT GTCGGGTTGT GTCAATTCAT ATAAATATTA
      181 AAATTTTTTA CAATATTTAT TTATCTTTTT TATAAATTTT AAGAAATGTT TTAATTAATA
      241 TGAAACAATA CTTTATTTGT ATATAATAAA AATACTTTAA AATATATTAG TTAAGTAGGT
      301 ATATTTTTTA ATAGATATAA ACATATGAAA TTCTATTCAA GGAGTAAAAT AGTGTATTTT
      361 TTAAAAAAGA AAAAAAATAA AATCTTAACA ATAGCTTTAG TAGCTAGTTT AGCTGCTTCT
      421 GTTTCATTTG GTTCAGTTCT TTACTATTCA TTTTCTGATA ATCATATTTC ATTTGATACA
      481 TCATCAAATG GAATAACTGA TGCTGAATTA GCTCCAATCA ATAATGCAAT TAATGATGCA
      541 ATAGTTTCAA ATAGAGATAA TAAATTAAAA CCAAGTGAAG AAAAAATCAT TAAAGAAACT
      601 GAAAAGAAAA TTGAAGAAAA AATAATAATT CCACCTGCTA AAAAAGAAGA AAAAATAGAA
      661 GCAGCAAAAC CAATACCAAA ACCAGTAGTG AGAAAGCCTG AAACAAAAAT AACTTCACCA
      721 AAAATAACTA GAAGAAAACA AACTATTACA ATTGCTGGAA TTGAAGTTGA AGCCGAAATT
      781 GAAGGACCAC CAGGATTTGT AACTCATCAA AGAGATAAAG ACAGAAAAAT ATCAAATCCA
      841 ACAAAACCAT ATCAAAACCA CACTGTTAAT AAAATACTTA GTGTTAAAGT AACTGATAAA
      901 CTAAAAGAAC AAGTTGCTAA AGATGCTTTA AGTGGTGGTA ATGGTTATGA TGAAGGAGTT
      961 GGACTATTTA ATAATAGTAT TTTTAATGTA TTTAAAGAAG AATTTAATTC TGGTAAAGAA
     1021 TTAAATGATA TTTTAAGTAG TCTTGAATCA GTAGCACGCC AAAACTCTGG TGCTTTTCAA
     1081 AATACTTTAG AACGTTATAA AAAAATGTTA GATTCTAATA ATGTTATAAA TTTCTTAAAA
     1141 TCTGAAGCAC AAAAAGAATA TCCAAAACTA AAATCTAAAT TTCAAACTAA AAATCAAGAA
     1201 TACATTTGAT TAATTGCTAA TTTAGATCAA TCTAAATTCA CAAAAATAGC ATCAACTTCA
     1261 GAAAAATATT TAGAAAAAGG ATTAACAATT TCTCCAAGAA GTGCATTTAT CAACGAAGCT
     1321 GGTGAAATCG ATTCTAATGG TTGAGGACCA CCAGATGAAT ATAATACTGT AACTTCAAGA
     1381 TTAAGAAGAG ATAATTCTGA ATATAGAGTC TTTGATTATG ATGAATATTA CAGTAGATCA
     1441 TCAGATAGAA TAGCAAATGG AACTTATCCA GGTTGGGTTA AAGAAGATGT TAGTGAACCA
     1501 TATAGTAAAA AATATAATTT TAAAGCAAGC GATGGTATTA GATTTAGTAA ATTAGAAAGA
     1561 ATAAATCCAA ATCCAGCAAA AGGTAAACTT AATTCAGGAT TAGTACTAGA TTTAGATGTT
     1621 TCAAATGATG AAGCTTATAG AAGATCTAAA GAATTAATAG AAAAACTTCA AAAAGACGGT
     1681 GAACAAATCA CTTCTTATAG AATAAAAAAC ATGGGTGAGA AAAACTCAGA TCAAGCGTTT
     1741 AAAGATATAC TAGGTGCACT TCCAAAAGAC ATTCAACAAT TAGAGTTATT CTTTTCAGAT
     1801 AAAGCGACAA ATACGGCTAG TTTAATTGCT TTAGAAAATA AAAATATTAA AGAATTATCA
     1861 TTATACACTA GTGGAAATTC ATTAAAAAAA GCTTGATCAT ATAACCCATT AGCTTTAAGA
     1921 AACACCACTT GAATAAATAC AATTGATTAT AATGTAAGTG CTGAATATTC TAGTCATGAC
     1981 AAAATTACAA CTAGAATTAC TTTTAACACT TTAGCATTTG ATCAAGAAGA TTTTAGTAAT
     2041 GGTAGTTATG AAAGAATTAA TGATGGATTA AGAATGGTAT ATTATGCAAG AAATAATGAG
     2101 CCATTTTTCC AAGGTGGACA CGGACCCGGA TTAGAACCTG ATAAAAAATT AGGACAAAAT
     2161 AGTTATCCAA CAGGTTTAGA CTTTTCTAGA GTTACAGGTA TTAAATCATT AAAAGGACTA
     2221 AGATTTGATG ATGATTTAGA TACTTCAAAT GAACCAAGAA AAATTACTGA ATTAACTTTA
     2281 TATAATAATG AATCTTACTT TGAAATTTCT TCTGATGAAT TAAATGAAGC TAACTTACAA
     2341 CATTTATCAA CTGGAGAAGG AAATCCTGAA AAACCAAAAA TTCATTTTAG TAATGGAAAT
     2401 AATACAACAA GTATAAGAAT TTCTGGAAAA ACTCTATTAT CTGATGAAGG AAGAAGAAAT
     2461 CTAGATAAAT ACTTTGAATA CAATGAATCA CTTAGAAATT CTGGAAAACA AATTCAAATA
     2521 CCAAATGGAT CTGATGAATT AAAAAAACAA TTAGAAGGTT GAGGTTATAA AGTTTCAACT
     2581 GCTTCTGATA GATCATTTAC ATAATAAAAA AAGGAATATA TAACCTATGA AAAGATTGAA
     2641 TAAATTATTG ATGTATATAT CATCATCAAC ACTTCTACTC CCGATTACTT TATTAGTTGC
     2701 TTGTACTCCT TCTAAAGTAG TTGCTAAACC AATTAATGAT GATGAATTTA ACAAGCTTAT
     2761 TGATTCTATA AAAACTGAAA ATGATCTTTT AAAATATGCT GATATTAGAT TTAAAAATCC
     2821 TAATGGTGCA GATACTAAAA AAGAAGACAT AATACCTTCA CAACTAAAAA GTGAAAATAT
     2881 AAGTATAACT TTCAAAGGTA AATATCAAGG ACAAATTAGT GCAGTAGTTA CAAATGTAGA
     2941 TGTTGATAGA ACAAACCCTT TTGCAGTACA AAATGAAGCT ACAATATTTG TTCAATTTAA
     3001 AAATCTTAAA ACAAATACAT CAAAACCTAT AAGTATTACT ATTAAAGGAT TGAATCAAAA
     3061 AGGTAATTTT GATGCTTCTG GGAATATAGT GGTGGATGAT TTTGCATATT TTGGTGGGAC
     3121 TAGTGGATAT GATGAGTATA CTAAGAAAGA CCAAAAATCA AGGTTTGATT ATGATAATGA
     3181 AAGATATATG ACTAGATTGA AAAGTCAATT TGGTAATAGT TCAAATTCAA TAAATCTAAA
     3241 AGAGTATAGA GGTCTAGAAA CAAAGCAAGA AAACATTAAA AAATTTGATG ATCAAGCAGC
     3301 AATTAGTAAC TTTGACACCT ATTATAATGC TGCGTTAAAA GGATTTACTT TACCTGTATA
     3361 TGGTAGTGAT GGAAAAGTAA GCGGTTTAAA AATTTATGAA GGAGCAGAAA TAGGAAAAGG
     3421 TCCTTCAGTT GTTGACTCAC TAGGTAGAAA TGAAAAAGCT AAAACTGTTG GATTAGCTAG
     3481 AACTTTACCT AATGAAGAGT ATAAAACATC AGCTATTCAG ACTTTTCAAA CAAACTTTAC
     3541 AATCTATAAA GATTATGAAA AAGAGATAGA AGAAGCAGAA GATAACATAA AATTATTTGA
     3601 TTCTTGAAAT GAACAACAAA TTCAAAGTTA TATTTCAGCA CAGTTAACAC AATTAAGGCT
     3661 AAATTATGAG GATGAAGTTT CTCAAATAGA TAGAGAAATA TCTCAAACAC AACCTGATAA
     3721 AACAACTATA CTATCAAATC TTAATCAAAA GAAATCAAAG ATAGAATCTG AGTATCAAAA
     3781 AGAGTTGTCA ACAATATCAA AATTAAACAA AGATAGTCTT AAAGAATGGC AAAGAAAAGA
     3841 AATTGAAAAA TATAATGAAA AGAAAAAAGA AAAAACATTT CAAATTTCTG AATCTGGAAC
     3901 AATGTGAATA ATGGATTATT TAGATGAAAA TGCTGGGAAG AATCCAACTA AATTTTACTT
     3961 TGGAACTAAC TCACACGTTG CTAAAGGAAT TAAAGATGGT ATGGTTTCTT TCTCTTTAAC
     4021 TAGATTAAAT TCAGAGGTTA AAGTAGGTCA AACATTTAAA TTAAATGGGC ATGATAGCAA
     4081 TTTTACTAAA TTTACATTTT CTCCAATTAA TGGTAATAAA CTTGAAGATG CTGTTACTGC
     4141 AATTTTTCAT GCAACTGATT TTATAAATGA AAATAGCAGT CCACTTAAAT TACTAGATTC
     4201 TGAGCAAAAG TCTAAATATA ATGGCGCTGG GATATTTGCT GATTTTGCTA TTGTTGAAGT
     4261 TGATTTTGCA AAACTACTAG ACAAAGGCAA ATATTCATAT TCTGTGTGAA GCGCTTCTAA
     4321 TGATATAACA AATCAATATG AAACTGAGCA AAATAAATTA ATTAGCAAAA TAACTAATAA
     4381 TTACTCAGAA AGTGATAAAA AGGTTAAGTT TTTCTCTGAT TCTTTATTAA ACGAACAAAC
     4441 TTATGCTAAA TTTGATAGAC CACTTGATTT TGATCCTAAA AAAGAAGATG AATTGAAAAA
     4501 ATATAACGAT TTAGATAGTC TATACATAGT TGGTTATCCT ACAGCTTATA AAGATTTTTA
     4561 TTTAGATCAG TATGAAGATG AAAAACAACT AAAAAATAAA AAATATGATT TTTCATTGTG
     4621 AATTAATAGT GAGTATAAAT TCTATAATAA ACTAATTAAT AAGGAAGGTT CAACTAATTC
     4681 ATTTAAAGAA TATGAAACAG GAAAAGGTAA TTTCTTTTCA TACCAAATTG GATATCGTTC
     4741 ATTTATTGAT AAGCCAGGAT TGACTGATGC TTTTATAACT GTTAACAAAG TCGGTAAAAA
     4801 ATTATATTCA TTAAAAGATA AAAATAAAAA TGAAGTTAAA AAATACTTCA ATTATGGTTT
     4861 AGAAATACTT CCAAGATTTT ATGCACCAGC TGGTGGAGCT TCTGGTTCTA GTGTTAGAAC
     4921 TAAAGATAAT AAATTACTAG CTGTATATCA CGCATCAAAC GAAACAGCTA GAACTGGTTT
     4981 AGCTGTTGCA TTTAGATCTG ATGGTTATGA TTATAAAAAC TTATTTGGTG ATTATAAATT
     5041 AGGTCAATAT GATTTAATTT ATGGTGGTGG AAAAGACCAA CAAAAAGAAA AATCATATAG
     5101 AGAAGTTATG AATAAAATGT ATAGCGGTAA GAAAAGCGCA TTATTCCAAA ATGGATTTAC
     5161 TGATGACAAA ATCCCATCTG AATTTAAATT CAATAATGGT ACACAAAACT AAGACGAAAG
     5221 GGCCTCGTGA TACGCCTATT TTTATAGGTT AATGTCATGA TAATAATGGT TTCTTAGACG
     5281 TCAGGTGGCA CTTTTCGGGG AAATGTGCGC GGAACCCCTA TTTGTTTATT TTTCTAAATA
     5341 CATTCAAATA TGTATCCGCT CATGAGACAA TAACCCTGAT AAATGCTTCA ATAATATTGA
     5401 AAAAGGAAGA GTATGAGTAT TCAACATTTC CGTGTCGCCC TTATTCCCTT TTTTGCGGCA
     5461 TTTTGCCTTC CTGTTTTTGC TCACCCAGAA ACGCTGGTGA AAGTAAAAGA TGCTGAAGAT
     5521 CAGTTGGGTG CACGAGTGGG TTACATCGAA CTGGATCTCA ACAGCGGTAA GATCCTTGAG
     5581 AGTTTTCGCC CCGAAGAACG TTTTCCAATG ATGAGCACTT TTAAAGTTCT GCTATGTGGC
     5641 GCGGTATTAT CCCGTATTGA CGCCGGGCAA GAGCAACTCG GTCGCCGCAT ACACTATTCT
     5701 CAGAATGACT TGGTTGAGTA CTCACCAGTC ACAGAAAAGC ATCTTACGGA TGGCATGACA
     5761 GTAAGAGAAT TATGCAGTGC TGCCATAACC ATGAGTGATA ACACTGCGGC CAACTTACTT
     5821 CTGACAACGA TCGGAGGACC GAAGGAGCTA ACCGCTTTTT TGCACAACAT GGGGGATCAT
     5881 GTAACTCGCC TTGATCGTTG GGAACCGGAG CTGAATGAAG CCATACCAAA CGACGAGCGT
     5941 GACACCACGA TGCCTGTAGC AATGGCAACA ACGTTGCGCA AACTATTAAC TGGCGAACTA
     6001 CTTACTCTAG CTTCCCGGCA ACAATTAATA GACTGGATGG AGGCGGATAA AGTTGCAGGA
     6061 CCACTTCTGC GCTCGGCCCT TCCGGCTGGC TGGTTTATTG CTGATAAATC TGGAGCCGGT
     6121 GAGCGTGGGT CTCGCGGTAT CATTGCAGCA CTGGGGCCAG ATGGTAAGCC CTCCCGTATC
     6181 GTAGTTATCT ACACGACGGG GAGTCAGGCA ACTATGGATG AACGAAATAG ACAGATCGCT
     6241 GAGATAGGTG CCTCACTGAT TAAGCATTGG TAACTGTCAG ACCAAGTTTA CTCATATATA
     6301 CTTTAGATTG ATTTAAAACT TCATTTTTAA TTTAAAAGGA TCTAGGTGAA GATCCTTTTT
     6361 GATAATCTCA TGACCAAAAT CCCTTAACGT GAGTTTTCGT TCCACTGAGC GTCAGACCCC
     6421 GTAGAAAAGA TCAAAGGATC TTCTTGAGAT CCTTTTTTTC TGCGCGTAAT CTGCTGCTTG
     6481 CAAACAAAAA AACCACCGCT ACCAGCGGTG GTTTGTTTGC CGGATCAAGA GCTACCAACT
     6541 CTTTTTCCGA AGGTAACTGG CTTCAGCAGA GCGCAGATAC CAAATACTGT CCTTCTAGTG
     6601 TAGCCGTAGT TAGGCCACCA CTTCAAGAAC TCTGTAGCAC CGCCTACATA CCTCGCTCTG
     6661 CTAATCCTGT TACCAGTGGC TGCTGCCAGT GGCGATAAGT CGTGTCTTAC CGGGTTGGAC
     6721 TCAAGACGAT AGTTACCGGA TAAGGCGCAG CGGTCGGGCT GAACGGGGGG TTCGTGCACA
     6781 CAGCCCAGCT TGGAGCGAAC GACCTACACC GAACTGAGAT ACCTACAGCG TGAGCATTGA
     6841 GAAAGCGCCA CGCTTCCCGA AGGGAGAAAG GCGGACAGGT ATCCGGTAAG CGGCAGGGTC
     6901 GGAACAGGAG AGCGCACGAG GGAGCTTCCA GGGGGAAACG CCTGGTATCT TTATAGTCCT
     6961 GTCGGGTTTC GCCACCTCTG ACTTGAGCGT CGATTTTTGT GATGCTCGTC AGGGGGGCGG
     7021 AGCCTATGGA AAAACGCCAG CAACGCGGCC TTTTTACGGT TCCTGGCCTT TTGCTGGCCT
     7081 TTTGCTCACA TGTTCTTTCC TGCGTTATCC CCTGATTCTG TGGATAACCG TATTACCGCC
     7141 TTTGAGTGAG CTGATACCGC TCGCCGCAGC CGAACGACCG AGCGCAGCGA GTCAGTGAGC
     7201 GAGGAAGCGG AAGAGCGCCC AATACGCAAA CCGCCTCTCC CCGCGCGTTG GCCGATTCAT
     7261 TAATGCAGCT GGCACGACAG GTTTCCCGAC TGGAAAGCGG GCAGTGAGCG CAACGCAATT
     7321 AATGTGAGTT ACCTCACTCA TTAGGCACCC CAGGCTTTAC ACTTTATGCT TCCGGCTCGT
     7381 ATGTTGTGTG GAATTGTGAG CGGATAACAA TTTCACACAG GAAACAGCTA TGACCATGAT
     7441 TACGCCAAGC TCGGAATTAA CCCTCACTAA AGGGAACAAA AGCTTGCATG CCTGCAGAAT
     7501 TAAAAGTTAG TGAACAAGAA AACAGTGAAG CACCAGTTTC TGAACCTGAT AAACTGTCTA
     7561 ACAAAACCAT TCTATTTATT GAAAAATTCA TAACTACTCC TTTTTTCTCT AAGTTTATTT
     7621 TATATAAATA AGAGATTGTA TTATATTACT ATTTCTAATA TTATTTCTAA ATTATTATTA
     7681 GTATGAAGTT AATTTGTGGA TAACTTACAA AAACCTAAAT TAATAAAGAT TTTTTAttat
     7741 tttgttaaaa ttttattctt caaaatatca acagtctttt ttaattgttt gtcttttttt
     7801 aacatacttt caatttttct ttcagcatta ataactgttg tatggtctct accaccttaa
     7861 gcaccaggtt ttctagtcat acaccaagtt ctaggacctt caggaacttc aacatcagca
     7921 gtaacagtaa aacctaatct ttcataaaaa ggtaaatttc taggagcact agtttctaaa
     7981 aaagcaggaa caccagctct ttcagcagct tcaacaccag gtaaaacaac agcactacct
     8041 aaacctttac cttgatgatc aggactaaca ccaacagtag ctaaaaacca agcaggttct
     8101 ttaggtctat gaggagctaa taaaccttcc atttgttgtt gagcagctaa tctactacca
     8161 cttaattcag ccattctagg accaatttca gcaaaaacag caccagcttc aacactttca
     8221 ggagtagtcc aaacagcaac agcagcacca tcatcagcaa cccaaacttt accaatatct
     8281 aaaccaactc tagttaaaaa taattcttgt aattcagtaa ctctttcaat atgtctatca
     8341 ggatcaacag tatgtctagt agcaggataa tcagcaaaag cagcagctaa agttctaaca
     8401 gctctaggaa catcatctct agtagctaat ctaacagtag gtttatattc agtcatTCAA
     8461 AGGATCTTAT ATTTCCTTTC TCTATTAAGT AGTGTTTTTA TTAAAAGCAA ATGTAATTAA
     8521 AATTACATTG AATATATAAG AGAAAAATAA CATTAATAAT AATTATTAAT TGCTTCTAAC
     8581 CCTACTTTAT ACAATTTATA TCTTTCTTTT TTTCTTTCCC TTATAGTAGC AATTGTACAT
     8641 AATTTTTTAA AAAAAACAAT AAATATTTCT TAAAAAAACA AAAAAAGATT TTCCAAATAA
     8701 ATTGCgattc atcaatattt ttgttaacca ttaaactaag tttaagttct tttaaaatat
     8761 cgtttacgtt catATTTATC TCCAAAAATA TTATAAATTA AACACTTGTT AAAAATGTGG
     8821 AAAACGTGGA AAAAATCCAT ATAATATAGT TATATTAACA CTTTCTAGAA ATTAAAAATC
     8881 TTAATTAAAA GGTGTTATTT ATAACTTATT CACTTATCCA CAATTAGCTA ATATTTTTGT
     8941 TAGTAATTTC TAGTTTTATC TACATTTAAT TGAGAAGCTA AAAATTAAGT TTATAAGTGT
     9001 ATTTTTAAAG CAAAATATTA TATAATTAGG TGTGAATTAT GTTATTTTTT TGTAAAGGAG
     9061 GTAAGTATTC GAATTCGCCC TATAGTGAGT CGTATTACAA TTCACTGGCC GTCGTTTTAC
     9121 AACGTCGTGA CTGGGAAAAC CCTGGCGTTA CCCAACTTAA TCGCCTTGCA GCACATCCCC
     9181 CCTTCGCCAG CTGGCGTAAT AGCGAAGAGG CCCGCACCGA TCGCCCTTCC CAACAGTTGC
     9241 GTAGCCTGAA TGGCGAATGG CGCGNNNNNN NNNNNNNNNN NNNNNNNNNN NNNNNNNNNN
     9301 NNNNNNNNNN NNNNNNNNNN NNNNNNNNNN NNNNNNNNNN NNNNNNNNNN NNNNNNNNNN
     9361 NNNNNNNNNN NNNNNNNNNN NNNNNNNNCN NNNNNNNNNN NNNNNNNNNN NNNNNNNNNN
     9421 NNNNNNNNNN NNNNNNNNNN NNNNNNNNNN NNNNNNNNNN NNNNNNNNNN NNNNNNNNNN
     9481 ANNNNNNNNN NNNNNNNNNN NNNNNNNNNN NNNNNNNNNN NNNNNNNNNN CCTTTGACGT
     9541 TGGAGTCCAC GTTCTTTAAT AGTGGACTCT TGTTCCAAAC TGGAACAACA CTCAACCCTA
     9601 TCTCGGTCTA TTCTTTTGAT TTATAAGGGA TTTTGCCGAT TTCGGCCTAT TGGTTAAAAA
     9661 ATGAGCTGAT TTAACAAAAA TTTAACGCGA ATTTTAACAA AATATTAACG TTTACAATTT
     9721 CCTGATGCGG TATTTTCTCC TTACGCATCT GTGCGGTATT TCACACCGCA TATGGTGCAC
     9781 TCTCAGTACA ATCTGCTCTG ATGCCGCATA GTTAAGCCAG CCCCGACACC CGCCAACACC
     9841 CGCTGACGCG CCCTGACGGG CTTGTCTGCT CCCGGCATCC GCTTACAGAC AAGCTGTGAC
     9901 CGTCTCCGGG AGCTGCATGT GTCAGAGGTT TTCACCGTCA TCACCGAAAC GCGCGA
//
