# Supplementary material for: Functional surface expression of immunoglobulin cleavage systems in a candidate Mycoplasma vaccine chassis
Source: Commun Biol. 2024 Jun 28;7:779. doi: 10.1038/s42003-024-06497-8 (PMC11213901; doi:10.1038/s42003-024-06497-8)
Supplement: Supplementary file 5 — Supplementary Data 3 [file 42003_2024_6497_MOESM5_ESM.zip › Plasmids GB/pIVB09_Pmm1MM4mmcHF.gb]

LOCUS       pIVB09_pMM1mmc:MM4mmc_H 9998 bp ds-DNA     circular     11-APR-2024
DEFINITION  .
FEATURES             Location/Qualifiers
     Promoter        1..351
                     /label="pMM1mmc"
     Pribnow Box     262..267
                     /label="Putative -10"
     Pribnow Box     278..283
                     /label="Putative -10"
     Pribnow Box     307..312
                     /label="Putative -10"
     Shine Delgarno  340..345
                     /label="RBS"
     CDS             352..2622
                     /label="MIB4mmc"
     CDS             352..2622
                     /transl_table=4
                     /translation="VYFLKKKKNKILTIALVASLAASVSFGSVLYYSFSDNHISFDTSSNGITDAELAPINNAINDAIVSNRDNKLKPSEEKIIKETEKKIEEKIIIPPAKKEEKIEAAKPIPKPVVRKPETKITSPKITRRKQTITIAGIEVEAEIEGPPGFVTHQRDKDRKISNPTKPYQNHTVNKILSVKVTDKLKEQVAKDALSGGNGYDEGVGLFNNSIFNVFKEEFNSGKELNDILSSLESVARQNSGAFQNTLERYKKMLDSNNVINFLKSEAQKEYPKLKSKFQTKNQEYIWLIANLDQSKFTKIASTSEKYLEKGLTISPRSAFINEAGEIDSNGWGPPDEYNTVTSRLRRDNSEYRVFDYDEYYSRSSDRIANGTYPGWVKEDVSEPYSKKYNFKASDGIRFSKLERINPNPAKGKLNSGLVLDLDVSNDEAYRRSKELIEKLQKDGEQITSYRIKNMGEKNSDQAFKDILGALPKDIQQLELFFSDKATNTASLIALENKNIKELSLYTSGNSLKKAWSYNPLALRNTTWINTIDYNVSAEYSSHDKITTRITFNTLAFDQEDFSNGSYERINDGLRMVYYARNNEPFFQGGHGPGLEPDKKLGQNSYPTGLDFSRVTGIKSLKGLRFDDDLDTSNEPRKITELTLYNNESYFEISSDELNEANLQHLSTGEGNPEKPKIHFSNGNNTTSIRISGKTLLSDEGRRNLDKYFEYNESLRNSGKQIQIPNGSDELKKQLEGWGYKVSTASDRSFTHHHHHH*"
     misc_feature    2602..2619
                     /label="His tag"
     CDS             2645..5254
                     /label="MIP4mmc"
     CDS             2645..5254
                     /transl_table=4
                     /translation="MKRLNKLLMYISSSTLLLPITLLVACTPSKVVAKPINDDEFNKLIDSIKTENDLLKYADIRFKNPNGADTKKEDIIPSQLKSENISITFKGKYQGQISAVVTNVDVDRTNPFAVQNEATIFVQFKNLKTNTSKPISITIKGLNQKGNFDASGNIVVDDFAYFGGTSGYDEYTKKDQKSRFDYDNERYMTRLKSQFGNSSNSINLKEYRGLETKQENIKKFDDQAAISNFDTYYNAALKGFTLPVYGSDGKVSGLKIYEGAEIGKGPSVVDSLGRNEKAKTVGLARTLPNEEYKTSAIQTFQTNFTIYKDYEKEIEEAEDNIKLFDSWNEQQIQSYISAQLTQLRLNYEDEVSQIDREISQTQPDKTTILSNLNQKKSKIESEYQKELSTISKLNKDSLKEWQRKEIEKYNEKKKEKTFQISESGTMWIMDYLDENAGKNPTKFYFGTNSHVAKGIKDGMVSFSLTRLNSEVKVGQTFKLNGHDSNFTKFTFSPINGNKLEDAVTAIFHATDFINENSSPLKLLDSEQKSKYNGAGIFADFAIVEVDFAKLLDKGKYSYSVWSASNDITNQYETEQNKLISKITNNYSESDKKVKFFSDSLLNEQTYAKFDRPLDFDPKKEDELKKYNDLDSLYIVGYPTAYKDFYLDQYEDEKQLKNKKYDFSLWINSEYKFYNKLINKEGSTNSFKEYETGKGNFFSYQIGYRSFIDKPGLTDAFITVNKVGKKLYSLKDKNKNEVKKYFNYGLEILPRFYAPAGGASGSSVRTKDNKLLAVYHASNETARTGLAVAFRSDGYDYKNLFGDYKLGQYDLIYGGGKDQQKEKSYREVMNKMYSGKKSALFQNGFTDDKIPSEFKFNNGTQNDYKDDDDK*"
     misc_feature    5228..5251
                     /label="FLAG tag"
     CDS             5653..6315
                     /label="AmpR"
     CDS             5653..6315
                     /label="Translation 5653-6315"
                     /translation="MSTFKVLLCGAVLSRIDAGQEQLGRRIHYSQNDLVEYSPVTEKHLTDGMTVRELCSAAITMSDNTAANLLLTTIGGPKELTAFLHNMGDHVTRLDRWEPELNEAIPNDERDTTMPVAMATTLRKLLTGELLTLASRQQLIDWMEADKVAGPLLRSALPAGWFIADKSGAGERGSRGIIAALGPDGKPSRIVVIYTTGSQATMDERNRQIAEIGASLIKHW*"
     rep_origin      6410..7092
                     /label="ColE1 origin"
     misc_feature    7175..7194
                     /label="MT85.2"
     promoter        7398..7428
                     /label="lac promoter"
     misc_binding    7432..7454
                     /label="LacO"
     primer_bind     7460..7480
                     /label="M13-rev"
     promoter        7497..7515
                     /label="T3 promoter"
     primer_bind     7498..7517
                     /label="T3"
     misc_feature    complement(7589..7633)
                     /label="dnaN 5'"
     CDS             complement(7589..7633)
                     /label="Translation 7633-7589"
                     /translation="MNFSINRMVLLDSLS"
     misc_feature    7589..7778
                     /label="oriC_Mferi_Right"
     misc_feature    complement(7638..7643)
                     /label="Shine-Delgarno"
     misc_feature    complement(7638..7646)
                     /label="dnaA box"
     misc_feature    complement(7682..7687)
                     /label="Pribnow box (-10)"
     misc_feature    complement(7737..7745)
                     /label="dnaA_box"
     misc_feature    complement(7779..7898)
                     /label="dnaA_Mferi_3'"
     misc_feature    complement(7899..8498)
                     /label="pac"
                     /note="vntifkey: 21 note: Pac"
     CDS             complement(7899..8498)
                     /label="Translation 8498-7899"
                     /translation="MTEYKPTVRLATRDDVPRAVRTLAAAFADYPATRHTVDPDRHIERVTELQELFLTRVGLDIGKVWVADDGAAVAVWTTPESVEAGAVFAEIGPRMAELSGSRLAAQQQMEGLLAPHRPKEPAWFLATVGVSPDHQGKGLGSAVVLPGVEAAERAGVPAFLETSAPRNLPFYERLGFTVTADVEVPEGPRTWCMTRKPGA*"
     misc_feature    complement(8499..8747)
                     /label="PS'"
     misc_feature    complement(8748..8815)
                     /label="dnaA_Mferi_5'"
     misc_feature    8816..9112
                     /label="oriC_Mferi_Left"
     RBS             complement(8821..8826)
                     /label="Shine-Delgarno"
     -10_region      complement(8832..8837)
                     /label=-10
     misc_feature    complement(8858..8866)
                     /label="dnaA_box"
     misc_feature    8929..8937
                     /label="dnaA_box"
     misc_feature    8956..8964
                     /label="dnaA_box"
     misc_feature    9063..9068
                     /label="Pribnow box (-10)"
     misc_feature    9067..9075
                     /label="dnaA box"
     misc_feature    9098..9103
                     /label="Shine-Delgarno"
     primer_bind     complement(9120..9147)
                     /label="T7"
     primer_bind     complement(9146..9163)
                     /label="M13-fwd"
     rep_origin      9307..9762
                     /label="M13 origin"
     rep_origin      9324..9630
                     /label="F1 ori"
ORIGIN
        1 CAGGAATTTC ATTTGCTGCT CCTTGAATGG CAAGAAAACT AGCGTATTTA ATTCATATTG
       61 TTGGTTTATC AAAATAAGTG GCTAAAGCTT TAATTATTGA TTCAGCTTGC AGTTGAAATA
      121 CTGATTTTTA AAATGGAGAT ATTATGGGAT GTCGGGTTGT GTCAATTCAT ATAAATATTA
      181 AAATTTTTTA CAATATTTAT TTATCTTTTT TATAAATTTT AAGAAATGTT TTAATTAATA
      241 TGAAACAATA CTTTATTTGT ATATAATAAA AATACTTTAA AATATATTAG TTAAGTAGGT
      301 ATATTTTTTA ATAGATATAA ACATATGAAA TTCTATTCAA GGAGTAAAAT AGTGTATTTT
      361 TTAAAAAAGA AAAAAAATAA AATCTTAACA ATAGCTTTAG TAGCTAGTTT AGCTGCTTCT
      421 GTTTCATTTG GTTCAGTTCT TTACTATTCA TTTTCTGATA ATCATATTTC ATTTGATACA
      481 TCATCAAATG GAATAACTGA TGCTGAATTA GCTCCAATCA ATAATGCAAT TAATGATGCA
      541 ATAGTTTCAA ATAGAGATAA TAAATTAAAA CCAAGTGAAG AAAAAATCAT TAAAGAAACT
      601 GAAAAGAAAA TTGAAGAAAA AATAATAATT CCACCTGCTA AAAAAGAAGA AAAAATAGAA
      661 GCAGCAAAAC CAATACCAAA ACCAGTAGTG AGAAAGCCTG AAACAAAAAT AACTTCACCA
      721 AAAATAACTA GAAGAAAACA AACTATTACA ATTGCTGGAA TTGAAGTTGA AGCCGAAATT
      781 GAAGGACCAC CAGGATTTGT AACTCATCAA AGAGATAAAG ACAGAAAAAT ATCAAATCCA
      841 ACAAAACCAT ATCAAAACCA CACTGTTAAT AAAATACTTA GTGTTAAAGT AACTGATAAA
      901 CTAAAAGAAC AAGTTGCTAA AGATGCTTTA AGTGGTGGTA ATGGTTATGA TGAAGGAGTT
      961 GGACTATTTA ATAATAGTAT TTTTAATGTA TTTAAAGAAG AATTTAATTC TGGTAAAGAA
     1021 TTAAATGATA TTTTAAGTAG TCTTGAATCA GTAGCACGCC AAAACTCTGG TGCTTTTCAA
     1081 AATACTTTAG AACGTTATAA AAAAATGTTA GATTCTAATA ATGTTATAAA TTTCTTAAAA
     1141 TCTGAAGCAC AAAAAGAATA TCCAAAACTA AAATCTAAAT TTCAAACTAA AAATCAAGAA
     1201 TACATTTGAT TAATTGCTAA TTTAGATCAA TCTAAATTCA CAAAAATAGC ATCAACTTCA
     1261 GAAAAATATT TAGAAAAAGG ATTAACAATT TCTCCAAGAA GTGCATTTAT CAACGAAGCT
     1321 GGTGAAATCG ATTCTAATGG TTGAGGACCA CCAGATGAAT ATAATACTGT AACTTCAAGA
     1381 TTAAGAAGAG ATAATTCTGA ATATAGAGTC TTTGATTATG ATGAATATTA CAGTAGATCA
     1441 TCAGATAGAA TAGCAAATGG AACTTATCCA GGTTGGGTTA AAGAAGATGT TAGTGAACCA
     1501 TATAGTAAAA AATATAATTT TAAAGCAAGC GATGGTATTA GATTTAGTAA ATTAGAAAGA
     1561 ATAAATCCAA ATCCAGCAAA AGGTAAACTT AATTCAGGAT TAGTACTAGA TTTAGATGTT
     1621 TCAAATGATG AAGCTTATAG AAGATCTAAA GAATTAATAG AAAAACTTCA AAAAGACGGT
     1681 GAACAAATCA CTTCTTATAG AATAAAAAAC ATGGGTGAGA AAAACTCAGA TCAAGCGTTT
     1741 AAAGATATAC TAGGTGCACT TCCAAAAGAC ATTCAACAAT TAGAGTTATT CTTTTCAGAT
     1801 AAAGCGACAA ATACGGCTAG TTTAATTGCT TTAGAAAATA AAAATATTAA AGAATTATCA
     1861 TTATACACTA GTGGAAATTC ATTAAAAAAA GCTTGATCAT ATAACCCATT AGCTTTAAGA
     1921 AACACCACTT GAATAAATAC AATTGATTAT AATGTAAGTG CTGAATATTC TAGTCATGAC
     1981 AAAATTACAA CTAGAATTAC TTTTAACACT TTAGCATTTG ATCAAGAAGA TTTTAGTAAT
     2041 GGTAGTTATG AAAGAATTAA TGATGGATTA AGAATGGTAT ATTATGCAAG AAATAATGAG
     2101 CCATTTTTCC AAGGTGGACA CGGACCCGGA TTAGAACCTG ATAAAAAATT AGGACAAAAT
     2161 AGTTATCCAA CAGGTTTAGA CTTTTCTAGA GTTACAGGTA TTAAATCATT AAAAGGACTA
     2221 AGATTTGATG ATGATTTAGA TACTTCAAAT GAACCAAGAA AAATTACTGA ATTAACTTTA
     2281 TATAATAATG AATCTTACTT TGAAATTTCT TCTGATGAAT TAAATGAAGC TAACTTACAA
     2341 CATTTATCAA CTGGAGAAGG AAATCCTGAA AAACCAAAAA TTCATTTTAG TAATGGAAAT
     2401 AATACAACAA GTATAAGAAT TTCTGGAAAA ACTCTATTAT CTGATGAAGG AAGAAGAAAT
     2461 CTAGATAAAT ACTTTGAATA CAATGAATCA CTTAGAAATT CTGGAAAACA AATTCAAATA
     2521 CCAAATGGAT CTGATGAATT AAAAAAACAA TTAGAAGGTT GAGGTTATAA AGTTTCAACT
     2581 GCTTCTGATA GATCATTTAC ACATCATCAC CATCATCATT AATAAAAAAA GGAATATATA
     2641 ACCTATGAAA AGATTGAATA AATTATTGAT GTATATATCA TCATCAACAC TTCTACTCCC
     2701 GATTACTTTA TTAGTTGCTT GTACTCCTTC TAAAGTAGTT GCTAAACCAA TTAATGATGA
     2761 TGAATTTAAC AAGCTTATTG ATTCTATAAA AACTGAAAAT GATCTTTTAA AATATGCTGA
     2821 TATTAGATTT AAAAATCCTA ATGGTGCAGA TACTAAAAAA GAAGACATAA TACCTTCACA
     2881 ACTAAAAAGT GAAAATATAA GTATAACTTT CAAAGGTAAA TATCAAGGAC AAATTAGTGC
     2941 AGTAGTTACA AATGTAGATG TTGATAGAAC AAACCCTTTT GCAGTACAAA ATGAAGCTAC
     3001 AATATTTGTT CAATTTAAAA ATCTTAAAAC AAATACATCA AAACCTATAA GTATTACTAT
     3061 TAAAGGATTG AATCAAAAAG GTAATTTTGA TGCTTCTGGG AATATAGTGG TGGATGATTT
     3121 TGCATATTTT GGTGGGACTA GTGGATATGA TGAGTATACT AAGAAAGACC AAAAATCAAG
     3181 GTTTGATTAT GATAATGAAA GATATATGAC TAGATTGAAA AGTCAATTTG GTAATAGTTC
     3241 AAATTCAATA AATCTAAAAG AGTATAGAGG TCTAGAAACA AAGCAAGAAA ACATTAAAAA
     3301 ATTTGATGAT CAAGCAGCAA TTAGTAACTT TGACACCTAT TATAATGCTG CGTTAAAAGG
     3361 ATTTACTTTA CCTGTATATG GTAGTGATGG AAAAGTAAGC GGTTTAAAAA TTTATGAAGG
     3421 AGCAGAAATA GGAAAAGGTC CTTCAGTTGT TGACTCACTA GGTAGAAATG AAAAAGCTAA
     3481 AACTGTTGGA TTAGCTAGAA CTTTACCTAA TGAAGAGTAT AAAACATCAG CTATTCAGAC
     3541 TTTTCAAACA AACTTTACAA TCTATAAAGA TTATGAAAAA GAGATAGAAG AAGCAGAAGA
     3601 TAACATAAAA TTATTTGATT CTTGAAATGA ACAACAAATT CAAAGTTATA TTTCAGCACA
     3661 GTTAACACAA TTAAGGCTAA ATTATGAGGA TGAAGTTTCT CAAATAGATA GAGAAATATC
     3721 TCAAACACAA CCTGATAAAA CAACTATACT ATCAAATCTT AATCAAAAGA AATCAAAGAT
     3781 AGAATCTGAG TATCAAAAAG AGTTGTCAAC AATATCAAAA TTAAACAAAG ATAGTCTTAA
     3841 AGAATGGCAA AGAAAAGAAA TTGAAAAATA TAATGAAAAG AAAAAAGAAA AAACATTTCA
     3901 AATTTCTGAA TCTGGAACAA TGTGAATAAT GGATTATTTA GATGAAAATG CTGGGAAGAA
     3961 TCCAACTAAA TTTTACTTTG GAACTAACTC ACACGTTGCT AAAGGAATTA AAGATGGTAT
     4021 GGTTTCTTTC TCTTTAACTA GATTAAATTC AGAGGTTAAA GTAGGTCAAA CATTTAAATT
     4081 AAATGGGCAT GATAGCAATT TTACTAAATT TACATTTTCT CCAATTAATG GTAATAAACT
     4141 TGAAGATGCT GTTACTGCAA TTTTTCATGC AACTGATTTT ATAAATGAAA ATAGCAGTCC
     4201 ACTTAAATTA CTAGATTCTG AGCAAAAGTC TAAATATAAT GGCGCTGGGA TATTTGCTGA
     4261 TTTTGCTATT GTTGAAGTTG ATTTTGCAAA ACTACTAGAC AAAGGCAAAT ATTCATATTC
     4321 TGTGTGAAGC GCTTCTAATG ATATAACAAA TCAATATGAA ACTGAGCAAA ATAAATTAAT
     4381 TAGCAAAATA ACTAATAATT ACTCAGAAAG TGATAAAAAG GTTAAGTTTT TCTCTGATTC
     4441 TTTATTAAAC GAACAAACTT ATGCTAAATT TGATAGACCA CTTGATTTTG ATCCTAAAAA
     4501 AGAAGATGAA TTGAAAAAAT ATAACGATTT AGATAGTCTA TACATAGTTG GTTATCCTAC
     4561 AGCTTATAAA GATTTTTATT TAGATCAGTA TGAAGATGAA AAACAACTAA AAAATAAAAA
     4621 ATATGATTTT TCATTGTGAA TTAATAGTGA GTATAAATTC TATAATAAAC TAATTAATAA
     4681 GGAAGGTTCA ACTAATTCAT TTAAAGAATA TGAAACAGGA AAAGGTAATT TCTTTTCATA
     4741 CCAAATTGGA TATCGTTCAT TTATTGATAA GCCAGGATTG ACTGATGCTT TTATAACTGT
     4801 TAACAAAGTC GGTAAAAAAT TATATTCATT AAAAGATAAA AATAAAAATG AAGTTAAAAA
     4861 ATACTTCAAT TATGGTTTAG AAATACTTCC AAGATTTTAT GCACCAGCTG GTGGAGCTTC
     4921 TGGTTCTAGT GTTAGAACTA AAGATAATAA ATTACTAGCT GTATATCACG CATCAAACGA
     4981 AACAGCTAGA ACTGGTTTAG CTGTTGCATT TAGATCTGAT GGTTATGATT ATAAAAACTT
     5041 ATTTGGTGAT TATAAATTAG GTCAATATGA TTTAATTTAT GGTGGTGGAA AAGACCAACA
     5101 AAAAGAAAAA TCATATAGAG AAGTTATGAA TAAAATGTAT AGCGGTAAGA AAAGCGCATT
     5161 ATTCCAAAAT GGATTTACTG ATGACAAAAT CCCATCTGAA TTTAAATTCA ATAATGGTAC
     5221 ACAAAACGAT TATAAAGATG ATGATGATAA ATAAGACGAA AGGGCCTCGT GATACGCCTA
     5281 TTTTTATAGG TTAATGTCAT GATAATAATG GTTTCTTAGA CGTCAGGTGG CACTTTTCGG
     5341 GGAAATGTGC GCGGAACCCC TATTTGTTTA TTTTTCTAAA TACATTCAAA TATGTATCCG
     5401 CTCATGAGAC AATAACCCTG ATAAATGCTT CAATAATATT GAAAAAGGAA GAGTATGAGT
     5461 ATTCAACATT TCCGTGTCGC CCTTATTCCC TTTTTTGCGG CATTTTGCCT TCCTGTTTTT
     5521 GCTCACCCAG AAACGCTGGT GAAAGTAAAA GATGCTGAAG ATCAGTTGGG TGCACGAGTG
     5581 GGTTACATCG AACTGGATCT CAACAGCGGT AAGATCCTTG AGAGTTTTCG CCCCGAAGAA
     5641 CGTTTTCCAA TGATGAGCAC TTTTAAAGTT CTGCTATGTG GCGCGGTATT ATCCCGTATT
     5701 GACGCCGGGC AAGAGCAACT CGGTCGCCGC ATACACTATT CTCAGAATGA CTTGGTTGAG
     5761 TACTCACCAG TCACAGAAAA GCATCTTACG GATGGCATGA CAGTAAGAGA ATTATGCAGT
     5821 GCTGCCATAA CCATGAGTGA TAACACTGCG GCCAACTTAC TTCTGACAAC GATCGGAGGA
     5881 CCGAAGGAGC TAACCGCTTT TTTGCACAAC ATGGGGGATC ATGTAACTCG CCTTGATCGT
     5941 TGGGAACCGG AGCTGAATGA AGCCATACCA AACGACGAGC GTGACACCAC GATGCCTGTA
     6001 GCAATGGCAA CAACGTTGCG CAAACTATTA ACTGGCGAAC TACTTACTCT AGCTTCCCGG
     6061 CAACAATTAA TAGACTGGAT GGAGGCGGAT AAAGTTGCAG GACCACTTCT GCGCTCGGCC
     6121 CTTCCGGCTG GCTGGTTTAT TGCTGATAAA TCTGGAGCCG GTGAGCGTGG GTCTCGCGGT
     6181 ATCATTGCAG CACTGGGGCC AGATGGTAAG CCCTCCCGTA TCGTAGTTAT CTACACGACG
     6241 GGGAGTCAGG CAACTATGGA TGAACGAAAT AGACAGATCG CTGAGATAGG TGCCTCACTG
     6301 ATTAAGCATT GGTAACTGTC AGACCAAGTT TACTCATATA TACTTTAGAT TGATTTAAAA
     6361 CTTCATTTTT AATTTAAAAG GATCTAGGTG AAGATCCTTT TTGATAATCT CATGACCAAA
     6421 ATCCCTTAAC GTGAGTTTTC GTTCCACTGA GCGTCAGACC CCGTAGAAAA GATCAAAGGA
     6481 TCTTCTTGAG ATCCTTTTTT TCTGCGCGTA ATCTGCTGCT TGCAAACAAA AAAACCACCG
     6541 CTACCAGCGG TGGTTTGTTT GCCGGATCAA GAGCTACCAA CTCTTTTTCC GAAGGTAACT
     6601 GGCTTCAGCA GAGCGCAGAT ACCAAATACT GTCCTTCTAG TGTAGCCGTA GTTAGGCCAC
     6661 CACTTCAAGA ACTCTGTAGC ACCGCCTACA TACCTCGCTC TGCTAATCCT GTTACCAGTG
     6721 GCTGCTGCCA GTGGCGATAA GTCGTGTCTT ACCGGGTTGG ACTCAAGACG ATAGTTACCG
     6781 GATAAGGCGC AGCGGTCGGG CTGAACGGGG GGTTCGTGCA CACAGCCCAG CTTGGAGCGA
     6841 ACGACCTACA CCGAACTGAG ATACCTACAG CGTGAGCATT GAGAAAGCGC CACGCTTCCC
     6901 GAAGGGAGAA AGGCGGACAG GTATCCGGTA AGCGGCAGGG TCGGAACAGG AGAGCGCACG
     6961 AGGGAGCTTC CAGGGGGAAA CGCCTGGTAT CTTTATAGTC CTGTCGGGTT TCGCCACCTC
     7021 TGACTTGAGC GTCGATTTTT GTGATGCTCG TCAGGGGGGC GGAGCCTATG GAAAAACGCC
     7081 AGCAACGCGG CCTTTTTACG GTTCCTGGCC TTTTGCTGGC CTTTTGCTCA CATGTTCTTT
     7141 CCTGCGTTAT CCCCTGATTC TGTGGATAAC CGTATTACCG CCTTTGAGTG AGCTGATACC
     7201 GCTCGCCGCA GCCGAACGAC CGAGCGCAGC GAGTCAGTGA GCGAGGAAGC GGAAGAGCGC
     7261 CCAATACGCA AACCGCCTCT CCCCGCGCGT TGGCCGATTC ATTAATGCAG CTGGCACGAC
     7321 AGGTTTCCCG ACTGGAAAGC GGGCAGTGAG CGCAACGCAA TTAATGTGAG TTACCTCACT
     7381 CATTAGGCAC CCCAGGCTTT ACACTTTATG CTTCCGGCTC GTATGTTGTG TGGAATTGTG
     7441 AGCGGATAAC AATTTCACAC AGGAAACAGC TATGACCATG ATTACGCCAA GCTCGGAATT
     7501 AACCCTCACT AAAGGGAACA AAAGCTTGCA TGCCTGCAGA ATTAAAAGTT AGTGAACAAG
     7561 AAAACAGTGA AGCACCAGTT TCTGAACCTG ATAAACTGTC TAACAAAACC ATTCTATTTA
     7621 TTGAAAAATT CATAACTACT CCTTTTTTCT CTAAGTTTAT TTTATATAAA TAAGAGATTG
     7681 TATTATATTA CTATTTCTAA TATTATTTCT AAATTATTAT TAGTATGAAG TTAATTTGTG
     7741 GATAACTTAC AAAAACCTAA ATTAATAAAG ATTTTTTAtt attttgttaa aattttattc
     7801 ttcaaaatat caacagtctt ttttaattgt ttgtcttttt ttaacatact ttcaattttt
     7861 ctttcagcat taataactgt tgtatggtct ctaccacctt aagcaccagg ttttctagtc
     7921 atacaccaag ttctaggacc ttcaggaact tcaacatcag cagtaacagt aaaacctaat
     7981 ctttcataaa aaggtaaatt tctaggagca ctagtttcta aaaaagcagg aacaccagct
     8041 ctttcagcag cttcaacacc aggtaaaaca acagcactac ctaaaccttt accttgatga
     8101 tcaggactaa caccaacagt agctaaaaac caagcaggtt ctttaggtct atgaggagct
     8161 aataaacctt ccatttgttg ttgagcagct aatctactac cacttaattc agccattcta
     8221 ggaccaattt cagcaaaaac agcaccagct tcaacacttt caggagtagt ccaaacagca
     8281 acagcagcac catcatcagc aacccaaact ttaccaatat ctaaaccaac tctagttaaa
     8341 aataattctt gtaattcagt aactctttca atatgtctat caggatcaac agtatgtcta
     8401 gtagcaggat aatcagcaaa agcagcagct aaagttctaa cagctctagg aacatcatct
     8461 ctagtagcta atctaacagt aggtttatat tcagtcatTC AAAGGATCTT ATATTTCCTT
     8521 TCTCTATTAA GTAGTGTTTT TATTAAAAGC AAATGTAATT AAAATTACAT TGAATATATA
     8581 AGAGAAAAAT AACATTAATA ATAATTATTA ATTGCTTCTA ACCCTACTTT ATACAATTTA
     8641 TATCTTTCTT TTTTTCTTTC CCTTATAGTA GCAATTGTAC ATAATTTTTT AAAAAAAACA
     8701 ATAAATATTT CTTAAAAAAA CAAAAAAAGA TTTTCCAAAT AAATTGCgat tcatcaatat
     8761 ttttgttaac cattaaacta agtttaagtt cttttaaaat atcgtttacg ttcatATTTA
     8821 TCTCCAAAAA TATTATAAAT TAAACACTTG TTAAAAATGT GGAAAACGTG GAAAAAATCC
     8881 ATATAATATA GTTATATTAA CACTTTCTAG AAATTAAAAA TCTTAATTAA AAGGTGTTAT
     8941 TTATAACTTA TTCACTTATC CACAATTAGC TAATATTTTT GTTAGTAATT TCTAGTTTTA
     9001 TCTACATTTA ATTGAGAAGC TAAAAATTAA GTTTATAAGT GTATTTTTAA AGCAAAATAT
     9061 TATATAATTA GGTGTGAATT ATGTTATTTT TTTGTAAAGG AGGTAAGTAT TCGAATTCGC
     9121 CCTATAGTGA GTCGTATTAC AATTCACTGG CCGTCGTTTT ACAACGTCGT GACTGGGAAA
     9181 ACCCTGGCGT TACCCAACTT AATCGCCTTG CAGCACATCC CCCCTTCGCC AGCTGGCGTA
     9241 ATAGCGAAGA GGCCCGCACC GATCGCCCTT CCCAACAGTT GCGTAGCCTG AATGGCGAAT
     9301 GGCGCGNNNN NNNNNNNNNN NNNNNNNNNN NNNNNNNNNN NNNNNNNNNN NNNNNNNNNN
     9361 NNNNNNNNNN NNNNNNNNNN NNNNNNNNNN NNNNNNNNNN NNNNNNNNNN NNNNNNNNNN
     9421 NNNNNNNNNN CNNNNNNNNN NNNNNNNNNN NNNNNNNNNN NNNNNNNNNN NNNNNNNNNN
     9481 NNNNNNNNNN NNNNNNNNNN NNNNNNNNNN NNNNNNNNNN NNANNNNNNN NNNNNNNNNN
     9541 NNNNNNNNNN NNNNNNNNNN NNNNNNNNNN NNCCTTTGAC GTTGGAGTCC ACGTTCTTTA
     9601 ATAGTGGACT CTTGTTCCAA ACTGGAACAA CACTCAACCC TATCTCGGTC TATTCTTTTG
     9661 ATTTATAAGG GATTTTGCCG ATTTCGGCCT ATTGGTTAAA AAATGAGCTG ATTTAACAAA
     9721 AATTTAACGC GAATTTTAAC AAAATATTAA CGTTTACAAT TTCCTGATGC GGTATTTTCT
     9781 CCTTACGCAT CTGTGCGGTA TTTCACACCG CATATGGTGC ACTCTCAGTA CAATCTGCTC
     9841 TGATGCCGCA TAGTTAAGCC AGCCCCGACA CCCGCCAACA CCCGCTGACG CGCCCTGACG
     9901 GGCTTGTCTG CTCCCGGCAT CCGCTTACAG ACAAGCTGTG ACCGTCTCCG GGAGCTGCAT
     9961 GTGTCAGAGG TTTTCACCGT CATCACCGAA ACGCGCGA
//
