# Supplementary material for: Functional surface expression of immunoglobulin cleavage systems in a candidate Mycoplasma vaccine chassis
Source: Commun Biol. 2024 Jun 28;7:779. doi: 10.1038/s42003-024-06497-8 (PMC11213901; doi:10.1038/s42003-024-06497-8)
Supplement: Supplementary file 5 — Supplementary Data 3 [file 42003_2024_6497_MOESM5_ESM.zip › Plasmids GB/pIVB09_Pmm1MMmhr.gb]

LOCUS       pIVB09_pMM1mfe:MMmhr    9919 bp ds-DNA     circular     10-APR-2024
DEFINITION  .
FEATURES             Location/Qualifiers
     Promoter        1..108
                     /label="M/M1mfe promoter"
     Promoter        60..65
                     /label="Putative -10"
     RBS             97..101
                     /label="Putative SD"
     CDS             109..2628
                     /label="MIBmhyor"
     CDS             109..2628
                     /transl_table=4
                     /translation="MNFLKKTKKFLKKSKNQQVLFSFVTVLSVPSVVGIIYYVASKNTDSKEDVKILDKLNANSVTLQSIENADTNKALDALNDKNLKPNPKPEEKKPDPVPTPPVVVNPPKTPPKTPKPEPAPEPETPPVVEPAPSIQQTFKDDETGYVTLKWEGHDVRALVRKKPNRQYSTYDNQNGLANRIPYQSQVIDEIINIEVTPEIQAQNLKNTATALKNSVQGSAFSIYADTISQGDKAVAAVVAQNYENYYKNMFSKWQQLFDNGDKVREFLTKEGYDLYPTIKQTYENDLKKAKEAIEKANQEMEQLQRERPPRNGFDSNGRETFTDENKLKLEKWQVKYNEQSDKVKAAKQLEQDAKNVKYAKLIYYLDYSKLVKGSKENEEYLKKGFTINPDNTNITVDADGTLHSYSWSPILNQVTSLLQRDNEERRAFGYSSYYGRSGGDILNGTYEGWTKTDVTNGEEYKKYNVSKSDGINISKLTKNADNKAKTSRNEGIVVTVDFSNPSGYERVRKLIKELTADHKEITSYRFFHIGKNDANQKFKDILAELPTKLPQLELLMDSTNTSALLALENKQIDELSIYTEGNSLSDDWAINPWALKNVAWYNTNDYNVSFDYAPGAKVATRVTFNSLAFDDSDYTGGHEPKDYKRINDGLRMAYWTRNNEKVFQGGWGPGLQPDVNESENSYPTGLDLTRVTKMKSLRGLNFTDTQKSSNSKPRKLTRIGLYNNSNTFEIDVDELNNAHFDVLDTSVPMAQPKPKIFFSNDGATKRIKVVAKGSVHTLTSTGASNLNILLENGRQKHDDTKLFTNRSIIVDKSDSQLINSLKNQGFNVDESGTSSFHFN*"
     CDS             2638..5175
                     /label="MIPmhyor"
     CDS             2638..5175
                     /transl_table=4
                     /translation="MKKNRKSRNLLLKNLLISSAFIMPILVVSCSDTSNNPAKSETSSQSSDKTNPDTSDPNTTTPSILFNADKTPKEITTINLEKLPIILKRVDHFSNYSNLSTNSINTSLADLNKQLEFATTNKDDNDQIQIQVENKKYLNNNPETSLEQGKLIFSLKISSKKNPNISITKDVEVGGFRQSRSSEINLNWANRFAPGSEDEFKQYFAENNYQRYETDAKKYFQALNGQLSLIEGKSPFDINSWRPDVKRTPEEVKKYDELAKQLKLDTYDDALKKGFTMPVYDDKGNVEGLKLYDPAEIPKGPAWWDVIGRNENQTNGLARYIPNEKYKQAALQTYSIQLSHPARIDEINPDELKAFLESQKEGNNRLQKTARGTMWILDYAIPTDGHQPTKWYFGTNNHVVEEYKKDATGFSMSVLKPNVAIRTKLRTTKGATDESYITASFSRDDLVSGAKNDHADKTADYISPADYGIPGIRIVYRATDYLNTSPKDYLSKVDQENEKYKNAEEFLDFAVLEIDFSKFKVPDGYSSRDEFIKTITNDYYHNTSQHIKFLKTSYLKDYSRADTQLAKEDTSKKSNTDQFFIVGYPQATGDYFLDQYQDAYDYKNNKIGYSLWMNSESSFYNNLSNDENNANSPENQRANKGNYFSLNIGYRSFADKPGLTDAFIATPKVGKKLHKSTVMSDPIHTKKVTKEVEENGKKVTKELGELQVANTKNYIAFGLEYLPRHYAPVGGASGSSIRNQNNELVGVYFASNETAKTGLAVAFRSEGFDYKGLYGKYNLPQYDLIYGGGKEQKTSFRQALETIYGTNFKTSLFKNGVNQIPDDYKFKNTDITTNTNPSTQKKVVN*"
     CDS             5574..6236
                     /label="AmpR"
     CDS             5574..6236
                     /label="Translation 5574-6236"
                     /translation="MSTFKVLLCGAVLSRIDAGQEQLGRRIHYSQNDLVEYSPVTEKHLTDGMTVRELCSAAITMSDNTAANLLLTTIGGPKELTAFLHNMGDHVTRLDRWEPELNEAIPNDERDTTMPVAMATTLRKLLTGELLTLASRQQLIDWMEADKVAGPLLRSALPAGWFIADKSGAGERGSRGIIAALGPDGKPSRIVVIYTTGSQATMDERNRQIAEIGASLIKHW*"
     rep_origin      6331..7013
                     /label="ColE1 origin"
     misc_feature    7096..7115
                     /label="MT85.2"
     promoter        7319..7349
                     /label="lac promoter"
     misc_binding    7353..7375
                     /label="LacO"
     primer_bind     7381..7401
                     /label="M13-rev"
     promoter        7418..7436
                     /label="T3 promoter"
     primer_bind     7419..7438
                     /label="T3"
     misc_feature    complement(7510..7554)
                     /label="dnaN 5'"
     CDS             complement(7510..7554)
                     /label="Translation 7554-7510"
                     /translation="MNFSINRMVLLDSLS"
     misc_feature    7510..7699
                     /label="oriC_Mferi_Right"
     misc_feature    complement(7559..7564)
                     /label="Shine-Delgarno"
     misc_feature    complement(7559..7567)
                     /label="dnaA box"
     misc_feature    complement(7603..7608)
                     /label="Pribnow box (-10)"
     misc_feature    complement(7658..7666)
                     /label="dnaA_box"
     misc_feature    complement(7700..7819)
                     /label="dnaA_Mferi_3'"
     misc_feature    complement(7820..8419)
                     /label="pac"
                     /note="vntifkey: 21 note: Pac"
     CDS             complement(7820..8419)
                     /label="Translation 8419-7820"
                     /translation="MTEYKPTVRLATRDDVPRAVRTLAAAFADYPATRHTVDPDRHIERVTELQELFLTRVGLDIGKVWVADDGAAVAVWTTPESVEAGAVFAEIGPRMAELSGSRLAAQQQMEGLLAPHRPKEPAWFLATVGVSPDHQGKGLGSAVVLPGVEAAERAGVPAFLETSAPRNLPFYERLGFTVTADVEVPEGPRTWCMTRKPGA*"
     misc_feature    complement(8420..8668)
                     /label="PS'"
     misc_feature    complement(8669..8736)
                     /label="dnaA_Mferi_5'"
     misc_feature    8737..9033
                     /label="oriC_Mferi_Left"
     RBS             complement(8742..8747)
                     /label="Shine-Delgarno"
     -10_region      complement(8753..8758)
                     /label=-10
     misc_feature    complement(8779..8787)
                     /label="dnaA_box"
     misc_feature    8850..8858
                     /label="dnaA_box"
     misc_feature    8877..8885
                     /label="dnaA_box"
     misc_feature    8984..8989
                     /label="Pribnow box (-10)"
     misc_feature    8988..8996
                     /label="dnaA box"
     misc_feature    9019..9024
                     /label="Shine-Delgarno"
     primer_bind     complement(9041..9068)
                     /label="T7"
     primer_bind     complement(9067..9084)
                     /label="M13-fwd"
     rep_origin      9228..9683
                     /label="M13 origin"
     rep_origin      9245..9551
                     /label="F1 ori"
ORIGIN
        1 AAGTAGAAAA ATTTTAATTA ACATAAAATT TAGTTTGTTG TATATAATAA AAAATATTTT
       61 AAAATATATA AGATATAAGT GCATAAAATT CTATTTAGGA GCAATACAAT GAATTTTTTA
      121 AAGAAAACAA AAAAATTTCT CAAAAAATCT AAAAACCAAC AAGTATTATT TTCTTTTGTA
      181 ACTGTCTTAA GTGTTCCATC TGTTGTTGGA ATCATTTATT ATGTTGCATC AAAAAACACA
      241 GATTCTAAAG AAGATGTAAA AATTTTAGAT AAGCTCAATG CTAACAGTGT AACCTTACAA
      301 TCCATAGAAA ATGCCGATAC TAATAAGGCA TTGGATGCTT TAAACGACAA AAATTTAAAA
      361 CCTAATCCTA AACCTGAAGA GAAAAAACCT GATCCAGTGC CAACTCCTCC GGTTGTAGTT
      421 AATCCGCCAA AAACCCCGCC AAAAACTCCA AAACCAGAAC CTGCTCCTGA ACCTGAAACA
      481 CCTCCAGTAG TAGAACCAGC TCCTTCAATA CAACAAACTT TTAAAGATGA TGAAACAGGT
      541 TATGTTACTT TAAAATGAGA AGGACACGAT GTAAGAGCTT TAGTTCGTAA AAAACCAAAT
      601 AGACAATATT CAACCTATGA TAACCAAAAT GGTCTAGCTA ACAGAATTCC ATATCAATCA
      661 CAAGTAATAG ATGAAATTAT TAATATTGAA GTAACTCCAG AGATACAAGC ACAAAACCTT
      721 AAAAATACAG CAACTGCATT AAAAAACTCA GTTCAAGGTT CTGCTTTTAG TATCTATGCA
      781 GATACAATTT CACAAGGTGA TAAAGCAGTG GCTGCTGTAG TGGCTCAAAA TTATGAAAAT
      841 TACTACAAAA ATATGTTTTC TAAATGACAG CAATTATTTG ATAATGGAGA TAAAGTTAGA
      901 GAGTTTTTAA CAAAAGAGGG GTATGATTTA TATCCAACTA TCAAACAAAC ATATGAAAAT
      961 GATCTTAAAA AAGCAAAAGA AGCAATAGAA AAAGCAAATC AAGAGATGGA ACAATTGCAA
     1021 CGAGAACGTC CACCAAGAAA TGGTTTTGAT TCAAATGGTC GAGAAACTTT CACAGATGAA
     1081 AATAAACTTA AATTAGAGAA ATGACAAGTC AAATATAATG AGCAAAGTGA TAAAGTAAAA
     1141 GCAGCTAAAC AATTAGAACA AGATGCTAAA AATGTTAAAT ATGCAAAACT TATTTATTAC
     1201 CTTGATTATA GTAAATTAGT TAAAGGTTCA AAGGAAAACG AAGAATATCT GAAAAAAGGA
     1261 TTCACAATAA ATCCAGATAA TACTAATATT ACTGTTGATG CTGATGGAAC ATTACATTCT
     1321 TATTCTTGAA GCCCTATTTT AAATCAAGTA ACATCTTTAC TTCAAAGAGA CAATGAAGAA
     1381 CGCCGTGCCT TTGGTTATTC TAGTTATTAT GGAAGATCAG GGGGTGACAT TTTAAACGGA
     1441 ACATATGAAG GTTGAACTAA AACAGATGTT ACAAATGGAG AAGAATATAA AAAATATAAT
     1501 GTTTCTAAAT CAGATGGAAT TAATATTTCA AAACTAACTA AAAATGCAGA TAACAAAGCA
     1561 AAAACAAGCA GAAATGAAGG AATAGTTGTA ACTGTAGATT TTTCAAATCC TTCTGGTTAT
     1621 GAAAGAGTTA GAAAATTAAT TAAAGAATTA ACAGCAGATC ATAAAGAAAT AACTTCATAT
     1681 AGATTTTTCC ACATTGGTAA AAATGATGCT AATCAGAAAT TTAAAGACAT TTTAGCTGAG
     1741 TTACCAACAA AACTTCCACA ACTAGAACTC TTGATGGATT CTACTAACAC CTCAGCTCTA
     1801 CTAGCTTTAG AAAATAAACA AATTGATGAG CTCTCTATTT ATACAGAAGG TAACTCACTT
     1861 TCTGATGATT GAGCAATAAA TCCATGAGCT TTAAAAAATG TAGCTTGATA TAATACGAAT
     1921 GATTACAATG TAAGTTTTGA TTACGCGCCA GGAGCTAAAG TAGCTACAAG AGTAACCTTT
     1981 AATTCACTTG CTTTTGATGA TTCCGATTAC ACAGGAGGTC ACGAACCAAA AGATTATAAA
     2041 AGAATTAATG ATGGTCTTCG TATGGCTTAC TGAACAAGAA ATAATGAAAA AGTATTTCAA
     2101 GGTGGATGAG GACCTGGACT TCAACCAGAT GTTAATGAAT CAGAAAATTC ATATCCAACT
     2161 GGTTTAGATT TAACAAGAGT TACTAAAATG AAATCATTAA GAGGATTAAA CTTTACTGAT
     2221 ACTCAAAAAT CCTCTAACTC AAAACCAAGA AAATTAACAA GAATTGGACT ATATAACAAT
     2281 AGTAATACAT TTGAAATCGA TGTTGATGAA TTAAATAATG CACATTTTGA TGTTTTAGAC
     2341 ACTTCAGTTC CAATGGCTCA GCCAAAACCA AAAATATTCT TTTCAAATGA TGGTGCAACC
     2401 AAAAGAATTA AAGTAGTGGC TAAAGGTTCA GTTCATACTC TAACATCAAC AGGTGCCTCT
     2461 AATTTAAATA TTCTTTTAGA AAATGGAAGA CAAAAACACG ATGATACTAA ATTGTTTACA
     2521 AATAGATCTA TTATTGTTGA TAAATCAGAT TCACAATTAA TAAATTCATT AAAAAATCAA
     2581 GGATTTAATG TTGATGAGTC AGGAACATCA AGTTTCCATT TCAACTAGGA GGTTATTATG
     2641 AAAAAAAATC GCAAATCAAG AAATTTACTG TTAAAAAATT TACTAATATC ATCAGCTTTT
     2701 ATTATGCCAA TATTGGTAGT GTCTTGTAGT GATACAAGTA ATAATCCAGC TAAATCAGAA
     2761 ACAAGTTCAC AATCATCAGA CAAAACAAAT CCAGATACTT CTGATCCAAA TACAACAACT
     2821 CCTTCAATTT TGTTTAATGC AGATAAAACA CCAAAAGAAA TCACAACTAT TAATTTAGAA
     2881 AAATTACCTA TTATTTTAAA AAGAGTCGAT CATTTTTCAA ATTATTCTAA TTTATCTACA
     2941 AACTCTATAA ATACAAGTTT AGCTGATTTA AATAAACAAT TAGAATTTGC TACAACAAAC
     3001 AAAGATGATA ATGATCAAAT TCAAATCCAA GTAGAAAATA AGAAATATTT AAACAATAAT
     3061 CCTGAAACTT CGCTTGAACA AGGTAAATTA ATTTTTTCAT TAAAAATATC ATCTAAAAAA
     3121 AATCCAAATA TTTCAATTAC AAAAGATGTT GAAGTTGGAG GATTTAGACA ATCTAGAAGC
     3181 TCAGAAATTA ATTTGAACTG AGCAAATAGA TTTGCTCCAG GCTCAGAAGA TGAGTTCAAA
     3241 CAATATTTTG CAGAAAATAA TTATCAAAGA TACGAAACTG ATGCAAAAAA ATATTTCCAA
     3301 GCTTTAAATG GTCAACTTTC ACTAATTGAA GGAAAAAGTC CTTTTGATAT TAATTCTTGA
     3361 AGACCTGACG TAAAAAGAAC TCCAGAAGAA GTTAAAAAAT ATGACGAACT AGCAAAACAA
     3421 CTTAAACTAG ATACATATGA TGATGCTCTA AAAAAAGGCT TTACAATGCC AGTTTATGAT
     3481 GATAAAGGAA ATGTAGAAGG ACTCAAACTT TATGATCCAG CTGAAATTCC TAAAGGTCCT
     3541 GCTTGATGAG ATGTAATTGG TAGAAATGAA AACCAAACAA ATGGACTTGC TAGATATATT
     3601 CCAAATGAAA AATATAAACA AGCTGCCTTA CAAACTTATT CAATTCAATT AAGTCATCCA
     3661 GCAAGAATAG ATGAAATTAA TCCTGATGAA TTAAAAGCCT TTTTAGAAAG CCAAAAAGAA
     3721 GGCAATAATC GACTGCAAAA AACTGCTCGT GGAACTATGT GAATTTTAGA TTATGCAATT
     3781 CCAACTGATG GTCACCAGCC AACAAAATGA TATTTTGGAA CAAATAATCA CGTAGTTGAA
     3841 GAGTATAAAA AAGATGCTAC TGGTTTTAGC ATGTCAGTAC TTAAACCTAA TGTTGCTATT
     3901 AGAACAAAAC TAAGAACAAC AAAAGGTGCA ACCGATGAAT CTTATATCAC AGCAAGTTTT
     3961 TCTCGTGATG ATTTAGTATC TGGTGCAAAA AATGATCACG CTGACAAAAC AGCAGATTAC
     4021 ATATCACCTG CAGATTATGG AATTCCAGGT ATTAGAATAG TTTATCGGGC AACAGATTAT
     4081 TTAAATACCT CTCCTAAAGA TTACCTTTCT AAAGTAGATC AAGAAAATGA AAAATACAAA
     4141 AATGCAGAAG AATTTTTAGA TTTTGCTGTT CTTGAAATAG ATTTTAGTAA ATTTAAAGTA
     4201 CCTGATGGGT ACAGTTCAAG AGATGAGTTT ATTAAAACGA TAACAAATGA TTATTATCAT
     4261 AATACTTCCC AACACATTAA ATTCTTAAAA ACCTCATATT TAAAAGATTA TTCTAGAGCT
     4321 GATACTCAAT TAGCAAAAGA AGATACAAGT AAAAAATCAA ATACTGATCA ATTCTTTATT
     4381 GTTGGTTATC CACAAGCAAC TGGGGATTAT TTCCTAGATC AATATCAAGA TGCATATGAC
     4441 TATAAAAACA ATAAAATAGG ATATTCTCTT TGAATGAATT CAGAATCTTC TTTTTACAAT
     4501 AATTTAAGCA ATGATGAAAA CAATGCAAAT AGTCCTGAAA ACCAAAGAGC TAACAAAGGA
     4561 AATTATTTTT CTTTAAACAT TGGATATAGA AGTTTTGCTG ACAAACCAGG ATTAACAGAT
     4621 GCTTTTATTG CTACACCAAA AGTAGGAAAA AAGCTTCATA AATCAACAGT TATGTCTGAT
     4681 CCTATTCATA CTAAAAAAGT CACAAAAGAA GTAGAAGAAA ACGGTAAAAA AGTCACAAAA
     4741 GAATTAGGTG AACTTCAAGT TGCCAATACA AAAAATTACA TAGCTTTTGG ACTTGAATAC
     4801 TTACCAAGAC ATTATGCACC TGTTGGAGGC GCTTCAGGAT CATCTATACG TAATCAAAAC
     4861 AATGAATTAG TTGGTGTTTA CTTTGCTTCT AATGAAACAG CCAAAACAGG TTTAGCTGTT
     4921 GCCTTTAGAT CTGAAGGTTT TGATTACAAA GGTTTATATG GTAAATATAA TTTACCTCAA
     4981 TATGACTTAA TTTACGGTGG TGGAAAAGAG CAAAAAACTT CATTTAGACA AGCATTAGAA
     5041 ACCATTTATG GTACTAATTT CAAAACCTCA TTGTTTAAAA ATGGAGTAAA TCAAATTCCT
     5101 GACGATTATA AATTTAAAAA CACCGACATA ACAACAAACA CAAATCCTTC TACACAAAAA
     5161 AAAGTAGTAA ATTAGGACGA AAGGGCCTCG TGATACGCCT ATTTTTATAG GTTAATGTCA
     5221 TGATAATAAT GGTTTCTTAG ACGTCAGGTG GCACTTTTCG GGGAAATGTG CGCGGAACCC
     5281 CTATTTGTTT ATTTTTCTAA ATACATTCAA ATATGTATCC GCTCATGAGA CAATAACCCT
     5341 GATAAATGCT TCAATAATAT TGAAAAAGGA AGAGTATGAG TATTCAACAT TTCCGTGTCG
     5401 CCCTTATTCC CTTTTTTGCG GCATTTTGCC TTCCTGTTTT TGCTCACCCA GAAACGCTGG
     5461 TGAAAGTAAA AGATGCTGAA GATCAGTTGG GTGCACGAGT GGGTTACATC GAACTGGATC
     5521 TCAACAGCGG TAAGATCCTT GAGAGTTTTC GCCCCGAAGA ACGTTTTCCA ATGATGAGCA
     5581 CTTTTAAAGT TCTGCTATGT GGCGCGGTAT TATCCCGTAT TGACGCCGGG CAAGAGCAAC
     5641 TCGGTCGCCG CATACACTAT TCTCAGAATG ACTTGGTTGA GTACTCACCA GTCACAGAAA
     5701 AGCATCTTAC GGATGGCATG ACAGTAAGAG AATTATGCAG TGCTGCCATA ACCATGAGTG
     5761 ATAACACTGC GGCCAACTTA CTTCTGACAA CGATCGGAGG ACCGAAGGAG CTAACCGCTT
     5821 TTTTGCACAA CATGGGGGAT CATGTAACTC GCCTTGATCG TTGGGAACCG GAGCTGAATG
     5881 AAGCCATACC AAACGACGAG CGTGACACCA CGATGCCTGT AGCAATGGCA ACAACGTTGC
     5941 GCAAACTATT AACTGGCGAA CTACTTACTC TAGCTTCCCG GCAACAATTA ATAGACTGGA
     6001 TGGAGGCGGA TAAAGTTGCA GGACCACTTC TGCGCTCGGC CCTTCCGGCT GGCTGGTTTA
     6061 TTGCTGATAA ATCTGGAGCC GGTGAGCGTG GGTCTCGCGG TATCATTGCA GCACTGGGGC
     6121 CAGATGGTAA GCCCTCCCGT ATCGTAGTTA TCTACACGAC GGGGAGTCAG GCAACTATGG
     6181 ATGAACGAAA TAGACAGATC GCTGAGATAG GTGCCTCACT GATTAAGCAT TGGTAACTGT
     6241 CAGACCAAGT TTACTCATAT ATACTTTAGA TTGATTTAAA ACTTCATTTT TAATTTAAAA
     6301 GGATCTAGGT GAAGATCCTT TTTGATAATC TCATGACCAA AATCCCTTAA CGTGAGTTTT
     6361 CGTTCCACTG AGCGTCAGAC CCCGTAGAAA AGATCAAAGG ATCTTCTTGA GATCCTTTTT
     6421 TTCTGCGCGT AATCTGCTGC TTGCAAACAA AAAAACCACC GCTACCAGCG GTGGTTTGTT
     6481 TGCCGGATCA AGAGCTACCA ACTCTTTTTC CGAAGGTAAC TGGCTTCAGC AGAGCGCAGA
     6541 TACCAAATAC TGTCCTTCTA GTGTAGCCGT AGTTAGGCCA CCACTTCAAG AACTCTGTAG
     6601 CACCGCCTAC ATACCTCGCT CTGCTAATCC TGTTACCAGT GGCTGCTGCC AGTGGCGATA
     6661 AGTCGTGTCT TACCGGGTTG GACTCAAGAC GATAGTTACC GGATAAGGCG CAGCGGTCGG
     6721 GCTGAACGGG GGGTTCGTGC ACACAGCCCA GCTTGGAGCG AACGACCTAC ACCGAACTGA
     6781 GATACCTACA GCGTGAGCAT TGAGAAAGCG CCACGCTTCC CGAAGGGAGA AAGGCGGACA
     6841 GGTATCCGGT AAGCGGCAGG GTCGGAACAG GAGAGCGCAC GAGGGAGCTT CCAGGGGGAA
     6901 ACGCCTGGTA TCTTTATAGT CCTGTCGGGT TTCGCCACCT CTGACTTGAG CGTCGATTTT
     6961 TGTGATGCTC GTCAGGGGGG CGGAGCCTAT GGAAAAACGC CAGCAACGCG GCCTTTTTAC
     7021 GGTTCCTGGC CTTTTGCTGG CCTTTTGCTC ACATGTTCTT TCCTGCGTTA TCCCCTGATT
     7081 CTGTGGATAA CCGTATTACC GCCTTTGAGT GAGCTGATAC CGCTCGCCGC AGCCGAACGA
     7141 CCGAGCGCAG CGAGTCAGTG AGCGAGGAAG CGGAAGAGCG CCCAATACGC AAACCGCCTC
     7201 TCCCCGCGCG TTGGCCGATT CATTAATGCA GCTGGCACGA CAGGTTTCCC GACTGGAAAG
     7261 CGGGCAGTGA GCGCAACGCA ATTAATGTGA GTTACCTCAC TCATTAGGCA CCCCAGGCTT
     7321 TACACTTTAT GCTTCCGGCT CGTATGTTGT GTGGAATTGT GAGCGGATAA CAATTTCACA
     7381 CAGGAAACAG CTATGACCAT GATTACGCCA AGCTCGGAAT TAACCCTCAC TAAAGGGAAC
     7441 AAAAGCTTGC ATGCCTGCAG AATTAAAAGT TAGTGAACAA GAAAACAGTG AAGCACCAGT
     7501 TTCTGAACCT GATAAACTGT CTAACAAAAC CATTCTATTT ATTGAAAAAT TCATAACTAC
     7561 TCCTTTTTTC TCTAAGTTTA TTTTATATAA ATAAGAGATT GTATTATATT ACTATTTCTA
     7621 ATATTATTTC TAAATTATTA TTAGTATGAA GTTAATTTGT GGATAACTTA CAAAAACCTA
     7681 AATTAATAAA GATTTTTTAt tattttgtta aaattttatt cttcaaaata tcaacagtct
     7741 tttttaattg tttgtctttt tttaacatac tttcaatttt tctttcagca ttaataactg
     7801 ttgtatggtc tctaccacct taagcaccag gttttctagt catacaccaa gttctaggac
     7861 cttcaggaac ttcaacatca gcagtaacag taaaacctaa tctttcataa aaaggtaaat
     7921 ttctaggagc actagtttct aaaaaagcag gaacaccagc tctttcagca gcttcaacac
     7981 caggtaaaac aacagcacta cctaaacctt taccttgatg atcaggacta acaccaacag
     8041 tagctaaaaa ccaagcaggt tctttaggtc tatgaggagc taataaacct tccatttgtt
     8101 gttgagcagc taatctacta ccacttaatt cagccattct aggaccaatt tcagcaaaaa
     8161 cagcaccagc ttcaacactt tcaggagtag tccaaacagc aacagcagca ccatcatcag
     8221 caacccaaac tttaccaata tctaaaccaa ctctagttaa aaataattct tgtaattcag
     8281 taactctttc aatatgtcta tcaggatcaa cagtatgtct agtagcagga taatcagcaa
     8341 aagcagcagc taaagttcta acagctctag gaacatcatc tctagtagct aatctaacag
     8401 taggtttata ttcagtcatT CAAAGGATCT TATATTTCCT TTCTCTATTA AGTAGTGTTT
     8461 TTATTAAAAG CAAATGTAAT TAAAATTACA TTGAATATAT AAGAGAAAAA TAACATTAAT
     8521 AATAATTATT AATTGCTTCT AACCCTACTT TATACAATTT ATATCTTTCT TTTTTTCTTT
     8581 CCCTTATAGT AGCAATTGTA CATAATTTTT TAAAAAAAAC AATAAATATT TCTTAAAAAA
     8641 ACAAAAAAAG ATTTTCCAAA TAAATTGCga ttcatcaata tttttgttaa ccattaaact
     8701 aagtttaagt tcttttaaaa tatcgtttac gttcatATTT ATCTCCAAAA ATATTATAAA
     8761 TTAAACACTT GTTAAAAATG TGGAAAACGT GGAAAAAATC CATATAATAT AGTTATATTA
     8821 ACACTTTCTA GAAATTAAAA ATCTTAATTA AAAGGTGTTA TTTATAACTT ATTCACTTAT
     8881 CCACAATTAG CTAATATTTT TGTTAGTAAT TTCTAGTTTT ATCTACATTT AATTGAGAAG
     8941 CTAAAAATTA AGTTTATAAG TGTATTTTTA AAGCAAAATA TTATATAATT AGGTGTGAAT
     9001 TATGTTATTT TTTTGTAAAG GAGGTAAGTA TTCGAATTCG CCCTATAGTG AGTCGTATTA
     9061 CAATTCACTG GCCGTCGTTT TACAACGTCG TGACTGGGAA AACCCTGGCG TTACCCAACT
     9121 TAATCGCCTT GCAGCACATC CCCCCTTCGC CAGCTGGCGT AATAGCGAAG AGGCCCGCAC
     9181 CGATCGCCCT TCCCAACAGT TGCGTAGCCT GAATGGCGAA TGGCGCGNNN NNNNNNNNNN
     9241 NNNNNNNNNN NNNNNNNNNN NNNNNNNNNN NNNNNNNNNN NNNNNNNNNN NNNNNNNNNN
     9301 NNNNNNNNNN NNNNNNNNNN NNNNNNNNNN NNNNNNNNNN NNNNNNNNNN NCNNNNNNNN
     9361 NNNNNNNNNN NNNNNNNNNN NNNNNNNNNN NNNNNNNNNN NNNNNNNNNN NNNNNNNNNN
     9421 NNNNNNNNNN NNNNNNNNNN NNNANNNNNN NNNNNNNNNN NNNNNNNNNN NNNNNNNNNN
     9481 NNNNNNNNNN NNNCCTTTGA CGTTGGAGTC CACGTTCTTT AATAGTGGAC TCTTGTTCCA
     9541 AACTGGAACA ACACTCAACC CTATCTCGGT CTATTCTTTT GATTTATAAG GGATTTTGCC
     9601 GATTTCGGCC TATTGGTTAA AAAATGAGCT GATTTAACAA AAATTTAACG CGAATTTTAA
     9661 CAAAATATTA ACGTTTACAA TTTCCTGATG CGGTATTTTC TCCTTACGCA TCTGTGCGGT
     9721 ATTTCACACC GCATATGGTG CACTCTCAGT ACAATCTGCT CTGATGCCGC ATAGTTAAGC
     9781 CAGCCCCGAC ACCCGCCAAC ACCCGCTGAC GCGCCCTGAC GGGCTTGTCT GCTCCCGGCA
     9841 TCCGCTTACA GACAAGCTGT GACCGTCTCC GGGAGCTGCA TGTGTCAGAG GTTTTCACCG
     9901 TCATCACCGA AACGCGCGA
//
