# Supplementary material for: Functional surface expression of immunoglobulin cleavage systems in a candidate Mycoplasma vaccine chassis
Source: Commun Biol. 2024 Jun 28;7:779. doi: 10.1038/s42003-024-06497-8 (PMC11213901; doi:10.1038/s42003-024-06497-8)
Supplement: Supplementary file 5 — Supplementary Data 3 [file 42003_2024_6497_MOESM5_ESM.zip › Plasmids GB/pIVB09_Pmm1MMmhrHF.gb]

LOCUS       pIVB09_pMM1mfe:MMmhr_Hi 9961 bp ds-DNA     circular     11-APR-2024
DEFINITION  .
FEATURES             Location/Qualifiers
     Promoter        1..108
                     /label="M/M1mfe promoter"
     Promoter        60..65
                     /label="Putative -10"
     RBS             97..101
                     /label="Putative SD"
     CDS             109..2646
                     /label="MIBmhyor"
     CDS             109..2646
                     /label="Translation 109-2646"
                     /translation="MNFLKKTKKFLKKSKNQQVLFSFVTVLSVPSVVGIIYYVASKNTDSKEDVKILDKLNANSVTLQSIENADTNKALDALNDKNLKPNPKPEEKKPDPVPTPPVVVNPPKTPPKTPKPEPAPEPETPPVVEPAPSIQQTFKDDETGYVTLK*EGHDVRALVRKKPNRQYSTYDNQNGLANRIPYQSQVIDEIINIEVTPEIQAQNLKNTATALKNSVQGSAFSIYADTISQGDKAVAAVVAQNYENYYKNMFSK*QQLFDNGDKVREFLTKEGYDLYPTIKQTYENDLKKAKEAIEKANQEMEQLQRERPPRNGFDSNGRETFTDENKLKLEK*QVKYNEQSDKVKAAKQLEQDAKNVKYAKLIYYLDYSKLVKGSKENEEYLKKGFTINPDNTNITVDADGTLHSYS*SPILNQVTSLLQRDNEERRAFGYSSYYGRSGGDILNGTYEG*TKTDVTNGEEYKKYNVSKSDGINISKLTKNADNKAKTSRNEGIVVTVDFSNPSGYERVRKLIKELTADHKEITSYRFFHIGKNDANQKFKDILAELPTKLPQLELLMDSTNTSALLALENKQIDELSIYTEGNSLSDD*AINP*ALKNVA*YNTNDYNVSFDYAPGAKVATRVTFNSLAFDDSDYTGGHEPKDYKRINDGLRMAY*TRNNEKVFQGG*GPGLQPDVNESENSYPTGLDLTRVTKMKSLRGLNFTDTQKSSNSKPRKLTRIGLYNNSNTFEIDVDELNNAHFDVLDTSVPMAQPKPKIFFSNDGATKRIKVVAKGSVHTLTSTGASNLNILLENGRQKHDDTKLFTNRSIIVDKSDSQLINSLKNQGFNVDESGTSSFHFNHHHHHH*"
     misc_feature    2626..2643
                     /label="His Tag"
     CDS             2656..5217
                     /label="MIPmhyor"
     CDS             2656..5217
                     /label="Translation 2656-5217"
                     /translation="MKKNRKSRNLLLKNLLISSAFIMPILVVSCSDTSNNPAKSETSSQSSDKTNPDTSDPNTTTPSILFNADKTPKEITTINLEKLPIILKRVDHFSNYSNLSTNSINTSLADLNKQLEFATTNKDDNDQIQIQVENKKYLNNNPETSLEQGKLIFSLKISSKKNPNISITKDVEVGGFRQSRSSEINLN*ANRFAPGSEDEFKQYFAENNYQRYETDAKKYFQALNGQLSLIEGKSPFDINS*RPDVKRTPEEVKKYDELAKQLKLDTYDDALKKGFTMPVYDDKGNVEGLKLYDPAEIPKGPA**DVIGRNENQTNGLARYIPNEKYKQAALQTYSIQLSHPARIDEINPDELKAFLESQKEGNNRLQKTARGTM*ILDYAIPTDGHQPTK*YFGTNNHVVEEYKKDATGFSMSVLKPNVAIRTKLRTTKGATDESYITASFSRDDLVSGAKNDHADKTADYISPADYGIPGIRIVYRATDYLNTSPKDYLSKVDQENEKYKNAEEFLDFAVLEIDFSKFKVPDGYSSRDEFIKTITNDYYHNTSQHIKFLKTSYLKDYSRADTQLAKEDTSKKSNTDQFFIVGYPQATGDYFLDQYQDAYDYKNNKIGYSL*MNSESSFYNNLSNDENNANSPENQRANKGNYFSLNIGYRSFADKPGLTDAFIATPKVGKKLHKSTVMSDPIHTKKVTKEVEENGKKVTKELGELQVANTKNYIAFGLEYLPRHYAPVGGASGSSIRNQNNELVGVYFASNETAKTGLAVAFRSEGFDYKGLYGKYNLPQYDLIYGGGKEQKTSFRQALETIYGTNFKTSLFKNGVNQIPDDYKFKNTDITTNTNPSTQKKVVNDYKDDDDK*"
     misc_feature    5191..5214
                     /label="FLAG tag"
     CDS             5616..6278
                     /label="AmpR"
     CDS             5616..6278
                     /label="Translation 5616-6278"
                     /translation="MSTFKVLLCGAVLSRIDAGQEQLGRRIHYSQNDLVEYSPVTEKHLTDGMTVRELCSAAITMSDNTAANLLLTTIGGPKELTAFLHNMGDHVTRLDRWEPELNEAIPNDERDTTMPVAMATTLRKLLTGELLTLASRQQLIDWMEADKVAGPLLRSALPAGWFIADKSGAGERGSRGIIAALGPDGKPSRIVVIYTTGSQATMDERNRQIAEIGASLIKHW*"
     rep_origin      6373..7055
                     /label="ColE1 origin"
     misc_feature    7138..7157
                     /label="MT85.2"
     promoter        7361..7391
                     /label="lac promoter"
     misc_binding    7395..7417
                     /label="LacO"
     primer_bind     7423..7443
                     /label="M13-rev"
     promoter        7460..7478
                     /label="T3 promoter"
     primer_bind     7461..7480
                     /label="T3"
     misc_feature    complement(7552..7596)
                     /label="dnaN 5'"
     CDS             complement(7552..7596)
                     /label="Translation 7596-7552"
                     /translation="MNFSINRMVLLDSLS"
     misc_feature    7552..7741
                     /label="oriC_Mferi_Right"
     misc_feature    complement(7601..7606)
                     /label="Shine-Delgarno"
     misc_feature    complement(7601..7609)
                     /label="dnaA box"
     misc_feature    complement(7645..7650)
                     /label="Pribnow box (-10)"
     misc_feature    complement(7700..7708)
                     /label="dnaA_box"
     misc_feature    complement(7742..7861)
                     /label="dnaA_Mferi_3'"
     misc_feature    complement(7862..8461)
                     /label="pac"
                     /note="vntifkey: 21 note: Pac"
     CDS             complement(7862..8461)
                     /label="Translation 8461-7862"
                     /translation="MTEYKPTVRLATRDDVPRAVRTLAAAFADYPATRHTVDPDRHIERVTELQELFLTRVGLDIGKVWVADDGAAVAVWTTPESVEAGAVFAEIGPRMAELSGSRLAAQQQMEGLLAPHRPKEPAWFLATVGVSPDHQGKGLGSAVVLPGVEAAERAGVPAFLETSAPRNLPFYERLGFTVTADVEVPEGPRTWCMTRKPGA*"
     misc_feature    complement(8462..8710)
                     /label="PS'"
     misc_feature    complement(8711..8778)
                     /label="dnaA_Mferi_5'"
     misc_feature    8779..9075
                     /label="oriC_Mferi_Left"
     RBS             complement(8784..8789)
                     /label="Shine-Delgarno"
     -10_region      complement(8795..8800)
                     /label=-10
     misc_feature    complement(8821..8829)
                     /label="dnaA_box"
     misc_feature    8892..8900
                     /label="dnaA_box"
     misc_feature    8919..8927
                     /label="dnaA_box"
     misc_feature    9026..9031
                     /label="Pribnow box (-10)"
     misc_feature    9030..9038
                     /label="dnaA box"
     misc_feature    9061..9066
                     /label="Shine-Delgarno"
     primer_bind     complement(9083..9110)
                     /label="T7"
     primer_bind     complement(9109..9126)
                     /label="M13-fwd"
     rep_origin      9270..9725
                     /label="M13 origin"
     rep_origin      9287..9593
                     /label="F1 ori"
ORIGIN
        1 AAGTAGAAAA ATTTTAATTA ACATAAAATT TAGTTTGTTG TATATAATAA AAAATATTTT
       61 AAAATATATA AGATATAAGT GCATAAAATT CTATTTAGGA GCAATACAAT GAATTTTTTA
      121 AAGAAAACAA AAAAATTTCT CAAAAAATCT AAAAACCAAC AAGTATTATT TTCTTTTGTA
      181 ACTGTCTTAA GTGTTCCATC TGTTGTTGGA ATCATTTATT ATGTTGCATC AAAAAACACA
      241 GATTCTAAAG AAGATGTAAA AATTTTAGAT AAGCTCAATG CTAACAGTGT AACCTTACAA
      301 TCCATAGAAA ATGCCGATAC TAATAAGGCA TTGGATGCTT TAAACGACAA AAATTTAAAA
      361 CCTAATCCTA AACCTGAAGA GAAAAAACCT GATCCAGTGC CAACTCCTCC GGTTGTAGTT
      421 AATCCGCCAA AAACCCCGCC AAAAACTCCA AAACCAGAAC CTGCTCCTGA ACCTGAAACA
      481 CCTCCAGTAG TAGAACCAGC TCCTTCAATA CAACAAACTT TTAAAGATGA TGAAACAGGT
      541 TATGTTACTT TAAAATGAGA AGGACACGAT GTAAGAGCTT TAGTTCGTAA AAAACCAAAT
      601 AGACAATATT CAACCTATGA TAACCAAAAT GGTCTAGCTA ACAGAATTCC ATATCAATCA
      661 CAAGTAATAG ATGAAATTAT TAATATTGAA GTAACTCCAG AGATACAAGC ACAAAACCTT
      721 AAAAATACAG CAACTGCATT AAAAAACTCA GTTCAAGGTT CTGCTTTTAG TATCTATGCA
      781 GATACAATTT CACAAGGTGA TAAAGCAGTG GCTGCTGTAG TGGCTCAAAA TTATGAAAAT
      841 TACTACAAAA ATATGTTTTC TAAATGACAG CAATTATTTG ATAATGGAGA TAAAGTTAGA
      901 GAGTTTTTAA CAAAAGAGGG GTATGATTTA TATCCAACTA TCAAACAAAC ATATGAAAAT
      961 GATCTTAAAA AAGCAAAAGA AGCAATAGAA AAAGCAAATC AAGAGATGGA ACAATTGCAA
     1021 CGAGAACGTC CACCAAGAAA TGGTTTTGAT TCAAATGGTC GAGAAACTTT CACAGATGAA
     1081 AATAAACTTA AATTAGAGAA ATGACAAGTC AAATATAATG AGCAAAGTGA TAAAGTAAAA
     1141 GCAGCTAAAC AATTAGAACA AGATGCTAAA AATGTTAAAT ATGCAAAACT TATTTATTAC
     1201 CTTGATTATA GTAAATTAGT TAAAGGTTCA AAGGAAAACG AAGAATATCT GAAAAAAGGA
     1261 TTCACAATAA ATCCAGATAA TACTAATATT ACTGTTGATG CTGATGGAAC ATTACATTCT
     1321 TATTCTTGAA GCCCTATTTT AAATCAAGTA ACATCTTTAC TTCAAAGAGA CAATGAAGAA
     1381 CGCCGTGCCT TTGGTTATTC TAGTTATTAT GGAAGATCAG GGGGTGACAT TTTAAACGGA
     1441 ACATATGAAG GTTGAACTAA AACAGATGTT ACAAATGGAG AAGAATATAA AAAATATAAT
     1501 GTTTCTAAAT CAGATGGAAT TAATATTTCA AAACTAACTA AAAATGCAGA TAACAAAGCA
     1561 AAAACAAGCA GAAATGAAGG AATAGTTGTA ACTGTAGATT TTTCAAATCC TTCTGGTTAT
     1621 GAAAGAGTTA GAAAATTAAT TAAAGAATTA ACAGCAGATC ATAAAGAAAT AACTTCATAT
     1681 AGATTTTTCC ACATTGGTAA AAATGATGCT AATCAGAAAT TTAAAGACAT TTTAGCTGAG
     1741 TTACCAACAA AACTTCCACA ACTAGAACTC TTGATGGATT CTACTAACAC CTCAGCTCTA
     1801 CTAGCTTTAG AAAATAAACA AATTGATGAG CTCTCTATTT ATACAGAAGG TAACTCACTT
     1861 TCTGATGATT GAGCAATAAA TCCATGAGCT TTAAAAAATG TAGCTTGATA TAATACGAAT
     1921 GATTACAATG TAAGTTTTGA TTACGCGCCA GGAGCTAAAG TAGCTACAAG AGTAACCTTT
     1981 AATTCACTTG CTTTTGATGA TTCCGATTAC ACAGGAGGTC ACGAACCAAA AGATTATAAA
     2041 AGAATTAATG ATGGTCTTCG TATGGCTTAC TGAACAAGAA ATAATGAAAA AGTATTTCAA
     2101 GGTGGATGAG GACCTGGACT TCAACCAGAT GTTAATGAAT CAGAAAATTC ATATCCAACT
     2161 GGTTTAGATT TAACAAGAGT TACTAAAATG AAATCATTAA GAGGATTAAA CTTTACTGAT
     2221 ACTCAAAAAT CCTCTAACTC AAAACCAAGA AAATTAACAA GAATTGGACT ATATAACAAT
     2281 AGTAATACAT TTGAAATCGA TGTTGATGAA TTAAATAATG CACATTTTGA TGTTTTAGAC
     2341 ACTTCAGTTC CAATGGCTCA GCCAAAACCA AAAATATTCT TTTCAAATGA TGGTGCAACC
     2401 AAAAGAATTA AAGTAGTGGC TAAAGGTTCA GTTCATACTC TAACATCAAC AGGTGCCTCT
     2461 AATTTAAATA TTCTTTTAGA AAATGGAAGA CAAAAACACG ATGATACTAA ATTGTTTACA
     2521 AATAGATCTA TTATTGTTGA TAAATCAGAT TCACAATTAA TAAATTCATT AAAAAATCAA
     2581 GGATTTAATG TTGATGAGTC AGGAACATCA AGTTTCCATT TCAACCATCA TCACCATCAT
     2641 CATTAGGAGG TTATTATGAA AAAAAATCGC AAATCAAGAA ATTTACTGTT AAAAAATTTA
     2701 CTAATATCAT CAGCTTTTAT TATGCCAATA TTGGTAGTGT CTTGTAGTGA TACAAGTAAT
     2761 AATCCAGCTA AATCAGAAAC AAGTTCACAA TCATCAGACA AAACAAATCC AGATACTTCT
     2821 GATCCAAATA CAACAACTCC TTCAATTTTG TTTAATGCAG ATAAAACACC AAAAGAAATC
     2881 ACAACTATTA ATTTAGAAAA ATTACCTATT ATTTTAAAAA GAGTCGATCA TTTTTCAAAT
     2941 TATTCTAATT TATCTACAAA CTCTATAAAT ACAAGTTTAG CTGATTTAAA TAAACAATTA
     3001 GAATTTGCTA CAACAAACAA AGATGATAAT GATCAAATTC AAATCCAAGT AGAAAATAAG
     3061 AAATATTTAA ACAATAATCC TGAAACTTCG CTTGAACAAG GTAAATTAAT TTTTTCATTA
     3121 AAAATATCAT CTAAAAAAAA TCCAAATATT TCAATTACAA AAGATGTTGA AGTTGGAGGA
     3181 TTTAGACAAT CTAGAAGCTC AGAAATTAAT TTGAACTGAG CAAATAGATT TGCTCCAGGC
     3241 TCAGAAGATG AGTTCAAACA ATATTTTGCA GAAAATAATT ATCAAAGATA CGAAACTGAT
     3301 GCAAAAAAAT ATTTCCAAGC TTTAAATGGT CAACTTTCAC TAATTGAAGG AAAAAGTCCT
     3361 TTTGATATTA ATTCTTGAAG ACCTGACGTA AAAAGAACTC CAGAAGAAGT TAAAAAATAT
     3421 GACGAACTAG CAAAACAACT TAAACTAGAT ACATATGATG ATGCTCTAAA AAAAGGCTTT
     3481 ACAATGCCAG TTTATGATGA TAAAGGAAAT GTAGAAGGAC TCAAACTTTA TGATCCAGCT
     3541 GAAATTCCTA AAGGTCCTGC TTGATGAGAT GTAATTGGTA GAAATGAAAA CCAAACAAAT
     3601 GGACTTGCTA GATATATTCC AAATGAAAAA TATAAACAAG CTGCCTTACA AACTTATTCA
     3661 ATTCAATTAA GTCATCCAGC AAGAATAGAT GAAATTAATC CTGATGAATT AAAAGCCTTT
     3721 TTAGAAAGCC AAAAAGAAGG CAATAATCGA CTGCAAAAAA CTGCTCGTGG AACTATGTGA
     3781 ATTTTAGATT ATGCAATTCC AACTGATGGT CACCAGCCAA CAAAATGATA TTTTGGAACA
     3841 AATAATCACG TAGTTGAAGA GTATAAAAAA GATGCTACTG GTTTTAGCAT GTCAGTACTT
     3901 AAACCTAATG TTGCTATTAG AACAAAACTA AGAACAACAA AAGGTGCAAC CGATGAATCT
     3961 TATATCACAG CAAGTTTTTC TCGTGATGAT TTAGTATCTG GTGCAAAAAA TGATCACGCT
     4021 GACAAAACAG CAGATTACAT ATCACCTGCA GATTATGGAA TTCCAGGTAT TAGAATAGTT
     4081 TATCGGGCAA CAGATTATTT AAATACCTCT CCTAAAGATT ACCTTTCTAA AGTAGATCAA
     4141 GAAAATGAAA AATACAAAAA TGCAGAAGAA TTTTTAGATT TTGCTGTTCT TGAAATAGAT
     4201 TTTAGTAAAT TTAAAGTACC TGATGGGTAC AGTTCAAGAG ATGAGTTTAT TAAAACGATA
     4261 ACAAATGATT ATTATCATAA TACTTCCCAA CACATTAAAT TCTTAAAAAC CTCATATTTA
     4321 AAAGATTATT CTAGAGCTGA TACTCAATTA GCAAAAGAAG ATACAAGTAA AAAATCAAAT
     4381 ACTGATCAAT TCTTTATTGT TGGTTATCCA CAAGCAACTG GGGATTATTT CCTAGATCAA
     4441 TATCAAGATG CATATGACTA TAAAAACAAT AAAATAGGAT ATTCTCTTTG AATGAATTCA
     4501 GAATCTTCTT TTTACAATAA TTTAAGCAAT GATGAAAACA ATGCAAATAG TCCTGAAAAC
     4561 CAAAGAGCTA ACAAAGGAAA TTATTTTTCT TTAAACATTG GATATAGAAG TTTTGCTGAC
     4621 AAACCAGGAT TAACAGATGC TTTTATTGCT ACACCAAAAG TAGGAAAAAA GCTTCATAAA
     4681 TCAACAGTTA TGTCTGATCC TATTCATACT AAAAAAGTCA CAAAAGAAGT AGAAGAAAAC
     4741 GGTAAAAAAG TCACAAAAGA ATTAGGTGAA CTTCAAGTTG CCAATACAAA AAATTACATA
     4801 GCTTTTGGAC TTGAATACTT ACCAAGACAT TATGCACCTG TTGGAGGCGC TTCAGGATCA
     4861 TCTATACGTA ATCAAAACAA TGAATTAGTT GGTGTTTACT TTGCTTCTAA TGAAACAGCC
     4921 AAAACAGGTT TAGCTGTTGC CTTTAGATCT GAAGGTTTTG ATTACAAAGG TTTATATGGT
     4981 AAATATAATT TACCTCAATA TGACTTAATT TACGGTGGTG GAAAAGAGCA AAAAACTTCA
     5041 TTTAGACAAG CATTAGAAAC CATTTATGGT ACTAATTTCA AAACCTCATT GTTTAAAAAT
     5101 GGAGTAAATC AAATTCCTGA CGATTATAAA TTTAAAAACA CCGACATAAC AACAAACACA
     5161 AATCCTTCTA CACAAAAAAA AGTAGTAAAT GATTATAAAG ATGATGATGA TAAATAGGAC
     5221 GAAAGGGCCT CGTGATACGC CTATTTTTAT AGGTTAATGT CATGATAATA ATGGTTTCTT
     5281 AGACGTCAGG TGGCACTTTT CGGGGAAATG TGCGCGGAAC CCCTATTTGT TTATTTTTCT
     5341 AAATACATTC AAATATGTAT CCGCTCATGA GACAATAACC CTGATAAATG CTTCAATAAT
     5401 ATTGAAAAAG GAAGAGTATG AGTATTCAAC ATTTCCGTGT CGCCCTTATT CCCTTTTTTG
     5461 CGGCATTTTG CCTTCCTGTT TTTGCTCACC CAGAAACGCT GGTGAAAGTA AAAGATGCTG
     5521 AAGATCAGTT GGGTGCACGA GTGGGTTACA TCGAACTGGA TCTCAACAGC GGTAAGATCC
     5581 TTGAGAGTTT TCGCCCCGAA GAACGTTTTC CAATGATGAG CACTTTTAAA GTTCTGCTAT
     5641 GTGGCGCGGT ATTATCCCGT ATTGACGCCG GGCAAGAGCA ACTCGGTCGC CGCATACACT
     5701 ATTCTCAGAA TGACTTGGTT GAGTACTCAC CAGTCACAGA AAAGCATCTT ACGGATGGCA
     5761 TGACAGTAAG AGAATTATGC AGTGCTGCCA TAACCATGAG TGATAACACT GCGGCCAACT
     5821 TACTTCTGAC AACGATCGGA GGACCGAAGG AGCTAACCGC TTTTTTGCAC AACATGGGGG
     5881 ATCATGTAAC TCGCCTTGAT CGTTGGGAAC CGGAGCTGAA TGAAGCCATA CCAAACGACG
     5941 AGCGTGACAC CACGATGCCT GTAGCAATGG CAACAACGTT GCGCAAACTA TTAACTGGCG
     6001 AACTACTTAC TCTAGCTTCC CGGCAACAAT TAATAGACTG GATGGAGGCG GATAAAGTTG
     6061 CAGGACCACT TCTGCGCTCG GCCCTTCCGG CTGGCTGGTT TATTGCTGAT AAATCTGGAG
     6121 CCGGTGAGCG TGGGTCTCGC GGTATCATTG CAGCACTGGG GCCAGATGGT AAGCCCTCCC
     6181 GTATCGTAGT TATCTACACG ACGGGGAGTC AGGCAACTAT GGATGAACGA AATAGACAGA
     6241 TCGCTGAGAT AGGTGCCTCA CTGATTAAGC ATTGGTAACT GTCAGACCAA GTTTACTCAT
     6301 ATATACTTTA GATTGATTTA AAACTTCATT TTTAATTTAA AAGGATCTAG GTGAAGATCC
     6361 TTTTTGATAA TCTCATGACC AAAATCCCTT AACGTGAGTT TTCGTTCCAC TGAGCGTCAG
     6421 ACCCCGTAGA AAAGATCAAA GGATCTTCTT GAGATCCTTT TTTTCTGCGC GTAATCTGCT
     6481 GCTTGCAAAC AAAAAAACCA CCGCTACCAG CGGTGGTTTG TTTGCCGGAT CAAGAGCTAC
     6541 CAACTCTTTT TCCGAAGGTA ACTGGCTTCA GCAGAGCGCA GATACCAAAT ACTGTCCTTC
     6601 TAGTGTAGCC GTAGTTAGGC CACCACTTCA AGAACTCTGT AGCACCGCCT ACATACCTCG
     6661 CTCTGCTAAT CCTGTTACCA GTGGCTGCTG CCAGTGGCGA TAAGTCGTGT CTTACCGGGT
     6721 TGGACTCAAG ACGATAGTTA CCGGATAAGG CGCAGCGGTC GGGCTGAACG GGGGGTTCGT
     6781 GCACACAGCC CAGCTTGGAG CGAACGACCT ACACCGAACT GAGATACCTA CAGCGTGAGC
     6841 ATTGAGAAAG CGCCACGCTT CCCGAAGGGA GAAAGGCGGA CAGGTATCCG GTAAGCGGCA
     6901 GGGTCGGAAC AGGAGAGCGC ACGAGGGAGC TTCCAGGGGG AAACGCCTGG TATCTTTATA
     6961 GTCCTGTCGG GTTTCGCCAC CTCTGACTTG AGCGTCGATT TTTGTGATGC TCGTCAGGGG
     7021 GGCGGAGCCT ATGGAAAAAC GCCAGCAACG CGGCCTTTTT ACGGTTCCTG GCCTTTTGCT
     7081 GGCCTTTTGC TCACATGTTC TTTCCTGCGT TATCCCCTGA TTCTGTGGAT AACCGTATTA
     7141 CCGCCTTTGA GTGAGCTGAT ACCGCTCGCC GCAGCCGAAC GACCGAGCGC AGCGAGTCAG
     7201 TGAGCGAGGA AGCGGAAGAG CGCCCAATAC GCAAACCGCC TCTCCCCGCG CGTTGGCCGA
     7261 TTCATTAATG CAGCTGGCAC GACAGGTTTC CCGACTGGAA AGCGGGCAGT GAGCGCAACG
     7321 CAATTAATGT GAGTTACCTC ACTCATTAGG CACCCCAGGC TTTACACTTT ATGCTTCCGG
     7381 CTCGTATGTT GTGTGGAATT GTGAGCGGAT AACAATTTCA CACAGGAAAC AGCTATGACC
     7441 ATGATTACGC CAAGCTCGGA ATTAACCCTC ACTAAAGGGA ACAAAAGCTT GCATGCCTGC
     7501 AGAATTAAAA GTTAGTGAAC AAGAAAACAG TGAAGCACCA GTTTCTGAAC CTGATAAACT
     7561 GTCTAACAAA ACCATTCTAT TTATTGAAAA ATTCATAACT ACTCCTTTTT TCTCTAAGTT
     7621 TATTTTATAT AAATAAGAGA TTGTATTATA TTACTATTTC TAATATTATT TCTAAATTAT
     7681 TATTAGTATG AAGTTAATTT GTGGATAACT TACAAAAACC TAAATTAATA AAGATTTTTT
     7741 Attattttgt taaaatttta ttcttcaaaa tatcaacagt cttttttaat tgtttgtctt
     7801 tttttaacat actttcaatt tttctttcag cattaataac tgttgtatgg tctctaccac
     7861 cttaagcacc aggttttcta gtcatacacc aagttctagg accttcagga acttcaacat
     7921 cagcagtaac agtaaaacct aatctttcat aaaaaggtaa atttctagga gcactagttt
     7981 ctaaaaaagc aggaacacca gctctttcag cagcttcaac accaggtaaa acaacagcac
     8041 tacctaaacc tttaccttga tgatcaggac taacaccaac agtagctaaa aaccaagcag
     8101 gttctttagg tctatgagga gctaataaac cttccatttg ttgttgagca gctaatctac
     8161 taccacttaa ttcagccatt ctaggaccaa tttcagcaaa aacagcacca gcttcaacac
     8221 tttcaggagt agtccaaaca gcaacagcag caccatcatc agcaacccaa actttaccaa
     8281 tatctaaacc aactctagtt aaaaataatt cttgtaattc agtaactctt tcaatatgtc
     8341 tatcaggatc aacagtatgt ctagtagcag gataatcagc aaaagcagca gctaaagttc
     8401 taacagctct aggaacatca tctctagtag ctaatctaac agtaggttta tattcagtca
     8461 tTCAAAGGAT CTTATATTTC CTTTCTCTAT TAAGTAGTGT TTTTATTAAA AGCAAATGTA
     8521 ATTAAAATTA CATTGAATAT ATAAGAGAAA AATAACATTA ATAATAATTA TTAATTGCTT
     8581 CTAACCCTAC TTTATACAAT TTATATCTTT CTTTTTTTCT TTCCCTTATA GTAGCAATTG
     8641 TACATAATTT TTTAAAAAAA ACAATAAATA TTTCTTAAAA AAACAAAAAA AGATTTTCCA
     8701 AATAAATTGC gattcatcaa tatttttgtt aaccattaaa ctaagtttaa gttcttttaa
     8761 aatatcgttt acgttcatAT TTATCTCCAA AAATATTATA AATTAAACAC TTGTTAAAAA
     8821 TGTGGAAAAC GTGGAAAAAA TCCATATAAT ATAGTTATAT TAACACTTTC TAGAAATTAA
     8881 AAATCTTAAT TAAAAGGTGT TATTTATAAC TTATTCACTT ATCCACAATT AGCTAATATT
     8941 TTTGTTAGTA ATTTCTAGTT TTATCTACAT TTAATTGAGA AGCTAAAAAT TAAGTTTATA
     9001 AGTGTATTTT TAAAGCAAAA TATTATATAA TTAGGTGTGA ATTATGTTAT TTTTTTGTAA
     9061 AGGAGGTAAG TATTCGAATT CGCCCTATAG TGAGTCGTAT TACAATTCAC TGGCCGTCGT
     9121 TTTACAACGT CGTGACTGGG AAAACCCTGG CGTTACCCAA CTTAATCGCC TTGCAGCACA
     9181 TCCCCCCTTC GCCAGCTGGC GTAATAGCGA AGAGGCCCGC ACCGATCGCC CTTCCCAACA
     9241 GTTGCGTAGC CTGAATGGCG AATGGCGCGN NNNNNNNNNN NNNNNNNNNN NNNNNNNNNN
     9301 NNNNNNNNNN NNNNNNNNNN NNNNNNNNNN NNNNNNNNNN NNNNNNNNNN NNNNNNNNNN
     9361 NNNNNNNNNN NNNNNNNNNN NNNNNNNNNN NNNCNNNNNN NNNNNNNNNN NNNNNNNNNN
     9421 NNNNNNNNNN NNNNNNNNNN NNNNNNNNNN NNNNNNNNNN NNNNNNNNNN NNNNNNNNNN
     9481 NNNNNANNNN NNNNNNNNNN NNNNNNNNNN NNNNNNNNNN NNNNNNNNNN NNNNNCCTTT
     9541 GACGTTGGAG TCCACGTTCT TTAATAGTGG ACTCTTGTTC CAAACTGGAA CAACACTCAA
     9601 CCCTATCTCG GTCTATTCTT TTGATTTATA AGGGATTTTG CCGATTTCGG CCTATTGGTT
     9661 AAAAAATGAG CTGATTTAAC AAAAATTTAA CGCGAATTTT AACAAAATAT TAACGTTTAC
     9721 AATTTCCTGA TGCGGTATTT TCTCCTTACG CATCTGTGCG GTATTTCACA CCGCATATGG
     9781 TGCACTCTCA GTACAATCTG CTCTGATGCC GCATAGTTAA GCCAGCCCCG ACACCCGCCA
     9841 ACACCCGCTG ACGCGCCCTG ACGGGCTTGT CTGCTCCCGG CATCCGCTTA CAGACAAGCT
     9901 GTGACCGTCT CCGGGAGCTG CATGTGTCAG AGGTTTTCAC CGTCATCACC GAAACGCGCG
     9961 A
//
