# Supplementary material for: Functional surface expression of immunoglobulin cleavage systems in a candidate Mycoplasma vaccine chassis
Source: Commun Biol. 2024 Jun 28;7:779. doi: 10.1038/s42003-024-06497-8 (PMC11213901; doi:10.1038/s42003-024-06497-8)
Supplement: Supplementary file 5 — Supplementary Data 3 [file 42003_2024_6497_MOESM5_ESM.zip › Plasmids GB/pIVB09_Pmm2mko2.gb]

LOCUS       pIVB09_Pmm2:mKO2        5549 bp ds-DNA     circular     10-APR-2024
DEFINITION  .
FEATURES             Location/Qualifiers
     Promoter        1..148
                     /label="M/M2mfe Promoter"
     Promoter        43..48
                     /label="Pribnow box"
     primer          complement(115..148)
                     /label="bbk-Pivb20-MIBMIP2-R"
                     /note="sequence: tatttttctccttaaagatatagatattcttttg"
     RBS             137..141
                     /label="Putative SD"
     misc_feature    149..805
                     /label="mKO2"
     CDS             149..805
                     /transl_table=4
                     /translation="MVSVIKPEMKMRYYMDGSVNGHEFTIEGEGTGRPYEGHQEMTLRVTMAEGGPMPFAFDLVSHVFCYGHRVFTKYPEEIPDYFKQAFPEGLSWERSLEFEDGGSASVSAHISLRGNTFYHKSKFTGVNFPADGPIMQNQSVDWEPSTEKITASDGVLKGDVTMYLKLEGGGNHKCQMKTTYKAAKEILEMPGDHYIGHRLVRKTEGNITEQVEDAVAHS*"
     primer          806..826
                     /label="pIVB0X_scaff-F"
                     /note="sequence: GACGAAAGGGCCTCGTGATAC"
     CDS             1204..1866
                     /label="AmpR"
     CDS             1204..1866
                     /label="Translation 1204-1866"
                     /translation="MSTFKVLLCGAVLSRIDAGQEQLGRRIHYSQNDLVEYSPVTEKHLTDGMTVRELCSAAITMSDNTAANLLLTTIGGPKELTAFLHNMGDHVTRLDRWEPELNEAIPNDERDTTMPVAMATTLRKLLTGELLTLASRQQLIDWMEADKVAGPLLRSALPAGWFIADKSGAGERGSRGIIAALGPDGKPSRIVVIYTTGSQATMDERNRQIAEIGASLIKHW*"
     rep_origin      1961..2643
                     /label="ColE1 origin"
     misc_feature    2726..2745
                     /label="MT85.2"
     promoter        2949..2979
                     /label="lac promoter"
     misc_binding    2983..3005
                     /label="LacO"
     primer_bind     3011..3031
                     /label="M13-rev"
     promoter        3048..3066
                     /label="T3 promoter"
     primer_bind     3049..3068
                     /label="T3"
     misc_feature    complement(3140..3184)
                     /label="dnaN 5'"
     CDS             complement(3140..3184)
                     /label="Translation 3184-3140"
                     /translation="MNFSINRMVLLDSLS"
     misc_feature    3140..3329
                     /label="oriC_Mferi_Right"
     misc_feature    complement(3189..3194)
                     /label="Shine-Delgarno"
     misc_feature    complement(3189..3197)
                     /label="dnaA box"
     misc_feature    complement(3233..3238)
                     /label="Pribnow box (-10)"
     misc_feature    complement(3288..3296)
                     /label="dnaA_box"
     misc_feature    complement(3330..3449)
                     /label="dnaA_Mferi_3'"
     misc_feature    complement(3450..4049)
                     /label="pac"
                     /note="vntifkey: 21 note: Pac"
     CDS             complement(3450..4049)
                     /label="Translation 4049-3450"
                     /translation="MTEYKPTVRLATRDDVPRAVRTLAAAFADYPATRHTVDPDRHIERVTELQELFLTRVGLDIGKVWVADDGAAVAVWTTPESVEAGAVFAEIGPRMAELSGSRLAAQQQMEGLLAPHRPKEPAWFLATVGVSPDHQGKGLGSAVVLPGVEAAERAGVPAFLETSAPRNLPFYERLGFTVTADVEVPEGPRTWCMTRKPGA*"
     misc_feature    complement(4050..4298)
                     /label="PS'"
     misc_feature    complement(4299..4366)
                     /label="dnaA_Mferi_5'"
     misc_feature    4367..4663
                     /label="oriC_Mferi_Left"
     RBS             complement(4372..4377)
                     /label="Shine-Delgarno"
     -10_region      complement(4383..4388)
                     /label=-10
     misc_feature    complement(4409..4417)
                     /label="dnaA_box"
     misc_feature    4480..4488
                     /label="dnaA_box"
     misc_feature    4507..4515
                     /label="dnaA_box"
     misc_feature    4614..4619
                     /label="Pribnow box (-10)"
     misc_feature    4618..4626
                     /label="dnaA box"
     misc_feature    4649..4654
                     /label="Shine-Delgarno"
     primer_bind     complement(4671..4698)
                     /label="T7"
     primer_bind     complement(4697..4714)
                     /label="M13-fwd"
     rep_origin      4858..5313
                     /label="M13 origin"
     rep_origin      4875..5181
                     /label="F1 ori"
ORIGIN
        1 TTTTAACTAA AATTTTAATA TTGAATATAT AAAAAAATAC TTTAAAATAT CTTAGGTTAG
       61 TTAATGTAAT AAATTTTTAT GTGTTTTTTA ATTTTTATAT TAATATAAAT TAAACAAAAG
      121 AATATCTATA TCTTTAAGGA GAAAAATAat ggtttcagtt attaaaccag aaatgaaaat
      181 gagatattat atggatggat cagttaatgg acatgaattt actattgaag gagaaggaac
      241 tggaagacca tatgaaggac atcaagaaat gactttaaga gttactatgg ctgaaggagg
      301 accaatgcca tttgcttttg atttagtttc acatgttttt tgttatggac atagagtttt
      361 tactaaatat ccagaagaaa ttccagatta ttttaaacaa gcttttccag aaggattatc
      421 atgagaaaga tcattagaat ttgaagatgg aggatcagct tcagtttcag ctcatatttc
      481 attaagagga aatacttttt atcataaatc aaaatttact ggagttaatt ttccagctga
      541 tggaccaatt atgcaaaatc aatcagttga ttgagaacca tcaactgaaa aaattactgc
      601 ttcagatgga gttttaaaag gagatgttac tatgtattta aaattagaag gaggaggaaa
      661 tcataaatgt caaatgaaaa ctacttataa agctgctaaa gaaattttag aaatgccagg
      721 agatcattat attggacata gattagttag aaaaactgaa ggaaatatta ctgaacaagt
      781 tgaagatgct gttgctcatt cataaGACGA AAGGGCCTCG TGATACGCCT ATTTTTATAG
      841 GTTAATGTCA TGATAATAAT GGTTTCTTAG ACGTCAGGTG GCACTTTTCG GGGAAATGTG
      901 CGCGGAACCC CTATTTGTTT ATTTTTCTAA ATACATTCAA ATATGTATCC GCTCATGAGA
      961 CAATAACCCT GATAAATGCT TCAATAATAT TGAAAAAGGA AGAGTATGAG TATTCAACAT
     1021 TTCCGTGTCG CCCTTATTCC CTTTTTTGCG GCATTTTGCC TTCCTGTTTT TGCTCACCCA
     1081 GAAACGCTGG TGAAAGTAAA AGATGCTGAA GATCAGTTGG GTGCACGAGT GGGTTACATC
     1141 GAACTGGATC TCAACAGCGG TAAGATCCTT GAGAGTTTTC GCCCCGAAGA ACGTTTTCCA
     1201 ATGATGAGCA CTTTTAAAGT TCTGCTATGT GGCGCGGTAT TATCCCGTAT TGACGCCGGG
     1261 CAAGAGCAAC TCGGTCGCCG CATACACTAT TCTCAGAATG ACTTGGTTGA GTACTCACCA
     1321 GTCACAGAAA AGCATCTTAC GGATGGCATG ACAGTAAGAG AATTATGCAG TGCTGCCATA
     1381 ACCATGAGTG ATAACACTGC GGCCAACTTA CTTCTGACAA CGATCGGAGG ACCGAAGGAG
     1441 CTAACCGCTT TTTTGCACAA CATGGGGGAT CATGTAACTC GCCTTGATCG TTGGGAACCG
     1501 GAGCTGAATG AAGCCATACC AAACGACGAG CGTGACACCA CGATGCCTGT AGCAATGGCA
     1561 ACAACGTTGC GCAAACTATT AACTGGCGAA CTACTTACTC TAGCTTCCCG GCAACAATTA
     1621 ATAGACTGGA TGGAGGCGGA TAAAGTTGCA GGACCACTTC TGCGCTCGGC CCTTCCGGCT
     1681 GGCTGGTTTA TTGCTGATAA ATCTGGAGCC GGTGAGCGTG GGTCTCGCGG TATCATTGCA
     1741 GCACTGGGGC CAGATGGTAA GCCCTCCCGT ATCGTAGTTA TCTACACGAC GGGGAGTCAG
     1801 GCAACTATGG ATGAACGAAA TAGACAGATC GCTGAGATAG GTGCCTCACT GATTAAGCAT
     1861 TGGTAACTGT CAGACCAAGT TTACTCATAT ATACTTTAGA TTGATTTAAA ACTTCATTTT
     1921 TAATTTAAAA GGATCTAGGT GAAGATCCTT TTTGATAATC TCATGACCAA AATCCCTTAA
     1981 CGTGAGTTTT CGTTCCACTG AGCGTCAGAC CCCGTAGAAA AGATCAAAGG ATCTTCTTGA
     2041 GATCCTTTTT TTCTGCGCGT AATCTGCTGC TTGCAAACAA AAAAACCACC GCTACCAGCG
     2101 GTGGTTTGTT TGCCGGATCA AGAGCTACCA ACTCTTTTTC CGAAGGTAAC TGGCTTCAGC
     2161 AGAGCGCAGA TACCAAATAC TGTCCTTCTA GTGTAGCCGT AGTTAGGCCA CCACTTCAAG
     2221 AACTCTGTAG CACCGCCTAC ATACCTCGCT CTGCTAATCC TGTTACCAGT GGCTGCTGCC
     2281 AGTGGCGATA AGTCGTGTCT TACCGGGTTG GACTCAAGAC GATAGTTACC GGATAAGGCG
     2341 CAGCGGTCGG GCTGAACGGG GGGTTCGTGC ACACAGCCCA GCTTGGAGCG AACGACCTAC
     2401 ACCGAACTGA GATACCTACA GCGTGAGCAT TGAGAAAGCG CCACGCTTCC CGAAGGGAGA
     2461 AAGGCGGACA GGTATCCGGT AAGCGGCAGG GTCGGAACAG GAGAGCGCAC GAGGGAGCTT
     2521 CCAGGGGGAA ACGCCTGGTA TCTTTATAGT CCTGTCGGGT TTCGCCACCT CTGACTTGAG
     2581 CGTCGATTTT TGTGATGCTC GTCAGGGGGG CGGAGCCTAT GGAAAAACGC CAGCAACGCG
     2641 GCCTTTTTAC GGTTCCTGGC CTTTTGCTGG CCTTTTGCTC ACATGTTCTT TCCTGCGTTA
     2701 TCCCCTGATT CTGTGGATAA CCGTATTACC GCCTTTGAGT GAGCTGATAC CGCTCGCCGC
     2761 AGCCGAACGA CCGAGCGCAG CGAGTCAGTG AGCGAGGAAG CGGAAGAGCG CCCAATACGC
     2821 AAACCGCCTC TCCCCGCGCG TTGGCCGATT CATTAATGCA GCTGGCACGA CAGGTTTCCC
     2881 GACTGGAAAG CGGGCAGTGA GCGCAACGCA ATTAATGTGA GTTACCTCAC TCATTAGGCA
     2941 CCCCAGGCTT TACACTTTAT GCTTCCGGCT CGTATGTTGT GTGGAATTGT GAGCGGATAA
     3001 CAATTTCACA CAGGAAACAG CTATGACCAT GATTACGCCA AGCTCGGAAT TAACCCTCAC
     3061 TAAAGGGAAC AAAAGCTTGC ATGCCTGCAG AATTAAAAGT TAGTGAACAA GAAAACAGTG
     3121 AAGCACCAGT TTCTGAACCT GATAAACTGT CTAACAAAAC CATTCTATTT ATTGAAAAAT
     3181 TCATAACTAC TCCTTTTTTC TCTAAGTTTA TTTTATATAA ATAAGAGATT GTATTATATT
     3241 ACTATTTCTA ATATTATTTC TAAATTATTA TTAGTATGAA GTTAATTTGT GGATAACTTA
     3301 CAAAAACCTA AATTAATAAA GATTTTTTAt tattttgtta aaattttatt cttcaaaata
     3361 tcaacagtct tttttaattg tttgtctttt tttaacatac tttcaatttt tctttcagca
     3421 ttaataactg ttgtatggtc tctaccacct taagcaccag gttttctagt catacaccaa
     3481 gttctaggac cttcaggaac ttcaacatca gcagtaacag taaaacctaa tctttcataa
     3541 aaaggtaaat ttctaggagc actagtttct aaaaaagcag gaacaccagc tctttcagca
     3601 gcttcaacac caggtaaaac aacagcacta cctaaacctt taccttgatg atcaggacta
     3661 acaccaacag tagctaaaaa ccaagcaggt tctttaggtc tatgaggagc taataaacct
     3721 tccatttgtt gttgagcagc taatctacta ccacttaatt cagccattct aggaccaatt
     3781 tcagcaaaaa cagcaccagc ttcaacactt tcaggagtag tccaaacagc aacagcagca
     3841 ccatcatcag caacccaaac tttaccaata tctaaaccaa ctctagttaa aaataattct
     3901 tgtaattcag taactctttc aatatgtcta tcaggatcaa cagtatgtct agtagcagga
     3961 taatcagcaa aagcagcagc taaagttcta acagctctag gaacatcatc tctagtagct
     4021 aatctaacag taggtttata ttcagtcatT CAAAGGATCT TATATTTCCT TTCTCTATTA
     4081 AGTAGTGTTT TTATTAAAAG CAAATGTAAT TAAAATTACA TTGAATATAT AAGAGAAAAA
     4141 TAACATTAAT AATAATTATT AATTGCTTCT AACCCTACTT TATACAATTT ATATCTTTCT
     4201 TTTTTTCTTT CCCTTATAGT AGCAATTGTA CATAATTTTT TAAAAAAAAC AATAAATATT
     4261 TCTTAAAAAA ACAAAAAAAG ATTTTCCAAA TAAATTGCga ttcatcaata tttttgttaa
     4321 ccattaaact aagtttaagt tcttttaaaa tatcgtttac gttcatATTT ATCTCCAAAA
     4381 ATATTATAAA TTAAACACTT GTTAAAAATG TGGAAAACGT GGAAAAAATC CATATAATAT
     4441 AGTTATATTA ACACTTTCTA GAAATTAAAA ATCTTAATTA AAAGGTGTTA TTTATAACTT
     4501 ATTCACTTAT CCACAATTAG CTAATATTTT TGTTAGTAAT TTCTAGTTTT ATCTACATTT
     4561 AATTGAGAAG CTAAAAATTA AGTTTATAAG TGTATTTTTA AAGCAAAATA TTATATAATT
     4621 AGGTGTGAAT TATGTTATTT TTTTGTAAAG GAGGTAAGTA TTCGAATTCG CCCTATAGTG
     4681 AGTCGTATTA CAATTCACTG GCCGTCGTTT TACAACGTCG TGACTGGGAA AACCCTGGCG
     4741 TTACCCAACT TAATCGCCTT GCAGCACATC CCCCCTTCGC CAGCTGGCGT AATAGCGAAG
     4801 AGGCCCGCAC CGATCGCCCT TCCCAACAGT TGCGTAGCCT GAATGGCGAA TGGCGCGNNN
     4861 NNNNNNNNNN NNNNNNNNNN NNNNNNNNNN NNNNNNNNNN NNNNNNNNNN NNNNNNNNNN
     4921 NNNNNNNNNN NNNNNNNNNN NNNNNNNNNN NNNNNNNNNN NNNNNNNNNN NNNNNNNNNN
     4981 NCNNNNNNNN NNNNNNNNNN NNNNNNNNNN NNNNNNNNNN NNNNNNNNNN NNNNNNNNNN
     5041 NNNNNNNNNN NNNNNNNNNN NNNNNNNNNN NNNANNNNNN NNNNNNNNNN NNNNNNNNNN
     5101 NNNNNNNNNN NNNNNNNNNN NNNCCTTTGA CGTTGGAGTC CACGTTCTTT AATAGTGGAC
     5161 TCTTGTTCCA AACTGGAACA ACACTCAACC CTATCTCGGT CTATTCTTTT GATTTATAAG
     5221 GGATTTTGCC GATTTCGGCC TATTGGTTAA AAAATGAGCT GATTTAACAA AAATTTAACG
     5281 CGAATTTTAA CAAAATATTA ACGTTTACAA TTTCCTGATG CGGTATTTTC TCCTTACGCA
     5341 TCTGTGCGGT ATTTCACACC GCATATGGTG CACTCTCAGT ACAATCTGCT CTGATGCCGC
     5401 ATAGTTAAGC CAGCCCCGAC ACCCGCCAAC ACCCGCTGAC GCGCCCTGAC GGGCTTGTCT
     5461 GCTCCCGGCA TCCGCTTACA GACAAGCTGT GACCGTCTCC GGGAGCTGCA TGTGTCAGAG
     5521 GTTTTCACCG TCATCACCGA AACGCGCGA
//
