# Supplementary material for: Functional surface expression of immunoglobulin cleavage systems in a candidate Mycoplasma vaccine chassis
Source: Commun Biol. 2024 Jun 28;7:779. doi: 10.1038/s42003-024-06497-8 (PMC11213901; doi:10.1038/s42003-024-06497-8)
Supplement: Supplementary file 5 — Supplementary Data 3 [file 42003_2024_6497_MOESM5_ESM.zip › Plasmids GB/pIVB09_Pmm3mko2.gb]

LOCUS       pIVB09_Pmm3:mKO2        5520 bp ds-DNA     circular     10-APR-2024
DEFINITION  .
FEATURES             Location/Qualifiers
     Promoter        1..119
                     /label="M/M3mfe Promoter"
     Promoter        66..71
                     /label="Pribnow Box"
     RBS             107..111
                     /label="Putative SD"
     misc_feature    120..776
                     /label="mKO2"
     CDS             120..776
                     /transl_table=4
                     /translation="MVSVIKPEMKMRYYMDGSVNGHEFTIEGEGTGRPYEGHQEMTLRVTMAEGGPMPFAFDLVSHVFCYGHRVFTKYPEEIPDYFKQAFPEGLSWERSLEFEDGGSASVSAHISLRGNTFYHKSKFTGVNFPADGPIMQNQSVDWEPSTEKITASDGVLKGDVTMYLKLEGGGNHKCQMKTTYKAAKEILEMPGDHYIGHRLVRKTEGNITEQVEDAVAHS*"
     primer          777..797
                     /label="pIVB0X_scaff-F"
                     /note="sequence: GACGAAAGGGCCTCGTGATAC"
     CDS             1175..1837
                     /label="AmpR"
     CDS             1175..1837
                     /label="Translation 1175-1837"
                     /translation="MSTFKVLLCGAVLSRIDAGQEQLGRRIHYSQNDLVEYSPVTEKHLTDGMTVRELCSAAITMSDNTAANLLLTTIGGPKELTAFLHNMGDHVTRLDRWEPELNEAIPNDERDTTMPVAMATTLRKLLTGELLTLASRQQLIDWMEADKVAGPLLRSALPAGWFIADKSGAGERGSRGIIAALGPDGKPSRIVVIYTTGSQATMDERNRQIAEIGASLIKHW*"
     primer          complement(1812..1832)
                     /label="p414-R2"
                     /note="sequence: AATGCTTAATCAGTGAGGCAC"
     rep_origin      1932..2614
                     /label="ColE1 origin"
     misc_feature    2697..2716
                     /label="MT85.2"
     promoter        2920..2950
                     /label="lac promoter"
     misc_binding    2954..2976
                     /label="LacO"
     primer          2962..2983
                     /label="p414-F1"
                     /note="sequence: GAGCGGATAACAATTTCACACA"
     primer_bind     2982..3002
                     /label="M13-rev"
     promoter        3019..3037
                     /label="T3 promoter"
     primer_bind     3020..3039
                     /label="T3"
     misc_feature    complement(3111..3155)
                     /label="dnaN 5'"
     CDS             complement(3111..3155)
                     /label="Translation 3155-3111"
                     /translation="MNFSINRMVLLDSLS"
     misc_feature    3111..3300
                     /label="oriC_Mferi_Right"
     misc_feature    complement(3160..3165)
                     /label="Shine-Delgarno"
     misc_feature    complement(3160..3168)
                     /label="dnaA box"
     misc_feature    complement(3204..3209)
                     /label="Pribnow box (-10)"
     misc_feature    complement(3259..3267)
                     /label="dnaA_box"
     misc_feature    complement(3301..3420)
                     /label="dnaA_Mferi_3'"
     misc_feature    complement(3421..4020)
                     /label="pac"
                     /note="vntifkey: 21 note: Pac"
     CDS             complement(3421..4020)
                     /label="Translation 4020-3421"
                     /translation="MTEYKPTVRLATRDDVPRAVRTLAAAFADYPATRHTVDPDRHIERVTELQELFLTRVGLDIGKVWVADDGAAVAVWTTPESVEAGAVFAEIGPRMAELSGSRLAAQQQMEGLLAPHRPKEPAWFLATVGVSPDHQGKGLGSAVVLPGVEAAERAGVPAFLETSAPRNLPFYERLGFTVTADVEVPEGPRTWCMTRKPGA*"
     primer          3467..3489
                     /label="YCP.puro-R"
                     /note="sequence: GGAACTTCAACATCAGCAGTAAC"
     primer          complement(3770..3796)
                     /label="YCP.puro-F2"
                     /note="sequence: TTGGACTACTCCTGAAAGTGTTGAAGC"
     misc_feature    complement(4021..4269)
                     /label="PS'"
     misc_feature    complement(4270..4337)
                     /label="dnaA_Mferi_5'"
     misc_feature    4338..4634
                     /label="oriC_Mferi_Left"
     RBS             complement(4343..4348)
                     /label="Shine-Delgarno"
     -10_region      complement(4354..4359)
                     /label=-10
     misc_feature    complement(4380..4388)
                     /label="dnaA_box"
     misc_feature    4451..4459
                     /label="dnaA_box"
     misc_feature    4478..4486
                     /label="dnaA_box"
     misc_feature    4585..4590
                     /label="Pribnow box (-10)"
     misc_feature    4589..4597
                     /label="dnaA box"
     misc_feature    4620..4625
                     /label="Shine-Delgarno"
     primer_bind     complement(4642..4669)
                     /label="T7"
     primer_bind     complement(4668..4685)
                     /label="M13-fwd"
     rep_origin      4829..5284
                     /label="M13 origin"
     rep_origin      4846..5152
                     /label="F1 ori"
     primer          5481..5500
                     /label="SCRpIVBX-F"
                     /note="sequence: ATGTGTCAGAGGTTTTCACC"
ORIGIN
        1 GTAATTTATA TTTTTTAGAC AAAATGTGTT AAACCTGTAA CTTTTTGGTA ATCTTTTTAT
       61 AATGATATAA TCATTAATGA TTAGTATAAG TTATTTTGAT ATTTAAAGGA GTTGAAACTa
      121 tggtttcagt tattaaacca gaaatgaaaa tgagatatta tatggatgga tcagttaatg
      181 gacatgaatt tactattgaa ggagaaggaa ctggaagacc atatgaagga catcaagaaa
      241 tgactttaag agttactatg gctgaaggag gaccaatgcc atttgctttt gatttagttt
      301 cacatgtttt ttgttatgga catagagttt ttactaaata tccagaagaa attccagatt
      361 attttaaaca agcttttcca gaaggattat catgagaaag atcattagaa tttgaagatg
      421 gaggatcagc ttcagtttca gctcatattt cattaagagg aaatactttt tatcataaat
      481 caaaatttac tggagttaat tttccagctg atggaccaat tatgcaaaat caatcagttg
      541 attgagaacc atcaactgaa aaaattactg cttcagatgg agttttaaaa ggagatgtta
      601 ctatgtattt aaaattagaa ggaggaggaa atcataaatg tcaaatgaaa actacttata
      661 aagctgctaa agaaatttta gaaatgccag gagatcatta tattggacat agattagtta
      721 gaaaaactga aggaaatatt actgaacaag ttgaagatgc tgttgctcat tcataaGACG
      781 AAAGGGCCTC GTGATACGCC TATTTTTATA GGTTAATGTC ATGATAATAA TGGTTTCTTA
      841 GACGTCAGGT GGCACTTTTC GGGGAAATGT GCGCGGAACC CCTATTTGTT TATTTTTCTA
      901 AATACATTCA AATATGTATC CGCTCATGAG ACAATAACCC TGATAAATGC TTCAATAATA
      961 TTGAAAAAGG AAGAGTATGA GTATTCAACA TTTCCGTGTC GCCCTTATTC CCTTTTTTGC
     1021 GGCATTTTGC CTTCCTGTTT TTGCTCACCC AGAAACGCTG GTGAAAGTAA AAGATGCTGA
     1081 AGATCAGTTG GGTGCACGAG TGGGTTACAT CGAACTGGAT CTCAACAGCG GTAAGATCCT
     1141 TGAGAGTTTT CGCCCCGAAG AACGTTTTCC AATGATGAGC ACTTTTAAAG TTCTGCTATG
     1201 TGGCGCGGTA TTATCCCGTA TTGACGCCGG GCAAGAGCAA CTCGGTCGCC GCATACACTA
     1261 TTCTCAGAAT GACTTGGTTG AGTACTCACC AGTCACAGAA AAGCATCTTA CGGATGGCAT
     1321 GACAGTAAGA GAATTATGCA GTGCTGCCAT AACCATGAGT GATAACACTG CGGCCAACTT
     1381 ACTTCTGACA ACGATCGGAG GACCGAAGGA GCTAACCGCT TTTTTGCACA ACATGGGGGA
     1441 TCATGTAACT CGCCTTGATC GTTGGGAACC GGAGCTGAAT GAAGCCATAC CAAACGACGA
     1501 GCGTGACACC ACGATGCCTG TAGCAATGGC AACAACGTTG CGCAAACTAT TAACTGGCGA
     1561 ACTACTTACT CTAGCTTCCC GGCAACAATT AATAGACTGG ATGGAGGCGG ATAAAGTTGC
     1621 AGGACCACTT CTGCGCTCGG CCCTTCCGGC TGGCTGGTTT ATTGCTGATA AATCTGGAGC
     1681 CGGTGAGCGT GGGTCTCGCG GTATCATTGC AGCACTGGGG CCAGATGGTA AGCCCTCCCG
     1741 TATCGTAGTT ATCTACACGA CGGGGAGTCA GGCAACTATG GATGAACGAA ATAGACAGAT
     1801 CGCTGAGATA GGTGCCTCAC TGATTAAGCA TTGGTAACTG TCAGACCAAG TTTACTCATA
     1861 TATACTTTAG ATTGATTTAA AACTTCATTT TTAATTTAAA AGGATCTAGG TGAAGATCCT
     1921 TTTTGATAAT CTCATGACCA AAATCCCTTA ACGTGAGTTT TCGTTCCACT GAGCGTCAGA
     1981 CCCCGTAGAA AAGATCAAAG GATCTTCTTG AGATCCTTTT TTTCTGCGCG TAATCTGCTG
     2041 CTTGCAAACA AAAAAACCAC CGCTACCAGC GGTGGTTTGT TTGCCGGATC AAGAGCTACC
     2101 AACTCTTTTT CCGAAGGTAA CTGGCTTCAG CAGAGCGCAG ATACCAAATA CTGTCCTTCT
     2161 AGTGTAGCCG TAGTTAGGCC ACCACTTCAA GAACTCTGTA GCACCGCCTA CATACCTCGC
     2221 TCTGCTAATC CTGTTACCAG TGGCTGCTGC CAGTGGCGAT AAGTCGTGTC TTACCGGGTT
     2281 GGACTCAAGA CGATAGTTAC CGGATAAGGC GCAGCGGTCG GGCTGAACGG GGGGTTCGTG
     2341 CACACAGCCC AGCTTGGAGC GAACGACCTA CACCGAACTG AGATACCTAC AGCGTGAGCA
     2401 TTGAGAAAGC GCCACGCTTC CCGAAGGGAG AAAGGCGGAC AGGTATCCGG TAAGCGGCAG
     2461 GGTCGGAACA GGAGAGCGCA CGAGGGAGCT TCCAGGGGGA AACGCCTGGT ATCTTTATAG
     2521 TCCTGTCGGG TTTCGCCACC TCTGACTTGA GCGTCGATTT TTGTGATGCT CGTCAGGGGG
     2581 GCGGAGCCTA TGGAAAAACG CCAGCAACGC GGCCTTTTTA CGGTTCCTGG CCTTTTGCTG
     2641 GCCTTTTGCT CACATGTTCT TTCCTGCGTT ATCCCCTGAT TCTGTGGATA ACCGTATTAC
     2701 CGCCTTTGAG TGAGCTGATA CCGCTCGCCG CAGCCGAACG ACCGAGCGCA GCGAGTCAGT
     2761 GAGCGAGGAA GCGGAAGAGC GCCCAATACG CAAACCGCCT CTCCCCGCGC GTTGGCCGAT
     2821 TCATTAATGC AGCTGGCACG ACAGGTTTCC CGACTGGAAA GCGGGCAGTG AGCGCAACGC
     2881 AATTAATGTG AGTTACCTCA CTCATTAGGC ACCCCAGGCT TTACACTTTA TGCTTCCGGC
     2941 TCGTATGTTG TGTGGAATTG TGAGCGGATA ACAATTTCAC ACAGGAAACA GCTATGACCA
     3001 TGATTACGCC AAGCTCGGAA TTAACCCTCA CTAAAGGGAA CAAAAGCTTG CATGCCTGCA
     3061 GAATTAAAAG TTAGTGAACA AGAAAACAGT GAAGCACCAG TTTCTGAACC TGATAAACTG
     3121 TCTAACAAAA CCATTCTATT TATTGAAAAA TTCATAACTA CTCCTTTTTT CTCTAAGTTT
     3181 ATTTTATATA AATAAGAGAT TGTATTATAT TACTATTTCT AATATTATTT CTAAATTATT
     3241 ATTAGTATGA AGTTAATTTG TGGATAACTT ACAAAAACCT AAATTAATAA AGATTTTTTA
     3301 ttattttgtt aaaattttat tcttcaaaat atcaacagtc ttttttaatt gtttgtcttt
     3361 ttttaacata ctttcaattt ttctttcagc attaataact gttgtatggt ctctaccacc
     3421 ttaagcacca ggttttctag tcatacacca agttctagga ccttcaggaa cttcaacatc
     3481 agcagtaaca gtaaaaccta atctttcata aaaaggtaaa tttctaggag cactagtttc
     3541 taaaaaagca ggaacaccag ctctttcagc agcttcaaca ccaggtaaaa caacagcact
     3601 acctaaacct ttaccttgat gatcaggact aacaccaaca gtagctaaaa accaagcagg
     3661 ttctttaggt ctatgaggag ctaataaacc ttccatttgt tgttgagcag ctaatctact
     3721 accacttaat tcagccattc taggaccaat ttcagcaaaa acagcaccag cttcaacact
     3781 ttcaggagta gtccaaacag caacagcagc accatcatca gcaacccaaa ctttaccaat
     3841 atctaaacca actctagtta aaaataattc ttgtaattca gtaactcttt caatatgtct
     3901 atcaggatca acagtatgtc tagtagcagg ataatcagca aaagcagcag ctaaagttct
     3961 aacagctcta ggaacatcat ctctagtagc taatctaaca gtaggtttat attcagtcat
     4021 TCAAAGGATC TTATATTTCC TTTCTCTATT AAGTAGTGTT TTTATTAAAA GCAAATGTAA
     4081 TTAAAATTAC ATTGAATATA TAAGAGAAAA ATAACATTAA TAATAATTAT TAATTGCTTC
     4141 TAACCCTACT TTATACAATT TATATCTTTC TTTTTTTCTT TCCCTTATAG TAGCAATTGT
     4201 ACATAATTTT TTAAAAAAAA CAATAAATAT TTCTTAAAAA AACAAAAAAA GATTTTCCAA
     4261 ATAAATTGCg attcatcaat atttttgtta accattaaac taagtttaag ttcttttaaa
     4321 atatcgttta cgttcatATT TATCTCCAAA AATATTATAA ATTAAACACT TGTTAAAAAT
     4381 GTGGAAAACG TGGAAAAAAT CCATATAATA TAGTTATATT AACACTTTCT AGAAATTAAA
     4441 AATCTTAATT AAAAGGTGTT ATTTATAACT TATTCACTTA TCCACAATTA GCTAATATTT
     4501 TTGTTAGTAA TTTCTAGTTT TATCTACATT TAATTGAGAA GCTAAAAATT AAGTTTATAA
     4561 GTGTATTTTT AAAGCAAAAT ATTATATAAT TAGGTGTGAA TTATGTTATT TTTTTGTAAA
     4621 GGAGGTAAGT ATTCGAATTC GCCCTATAGT GAGTCGTATT ACAATTCACT GGCCGTCGTT
     4681 TTACAACGTC GTGACTGGGA AAACCCTGGC GTTACCCAAC TTAATCGCCT TGCAGCACAT
     4741 CCCCCCTTCG CCAGCTGGCG TAATAGCGAA GAGGCCCGCA CCGATCGCCC TTCCCAACAG
     4801 TTGCGTAGCC TGAATGGCGA ATGGCGCGNN NNNNNNNNNN NNNNNNNNNN NNNNNNNNNN
     4861 NNNNNNNNNN NNNNNNNNNN NNNNNNNNNN NNNNNNNNNN NNNNNNNNNN NNNNNNNNNN
     4921 NNNNNNNNNN NNNNNNNNNN NNNNNNNNNN NNCNNNNNNN NNNNNNNNNN NNNNNNNNNN
     4981 NNNNNNNNNN NNNNNNNNNN NNNNNNNNNN NNNNNNNNNN NNNNNNNNNN NNNNNNNNNN
     5041 NNNNANNNNN NNNNNNNNNN NNNNNNNNNN NNNNNNNNNN NNNNNNNNNN NNNNCCTTTG
     5101 ACGTTGGAGT CCACGTTCTT TAATAGTGGA CTCTTGTTCC AAACTGGAAC AACACTCAAC
     5161 CCTATCTCGG TCTATTCTTT TGATTTATAA GGGATTTTGC CGATTTCGGC CTATTGGTTA
     5221 AAAAATGAGC TGATTTAACA AAAATTTAAC GCGAATTTTA ACAAAATATT AACGTTTACA
     5281 ATTTCCTGAT GCGGTATTTT CTCCTTACGC ATCTGTGCGG TATTTCACAC CGCATATGGT
     5341 GCACTCTCAG TACAATCTGC TCTGATGCCG CATAGTTAAG CCAGCCCCGA CACCCGCCAA
     5401 CACCCGCTGA CGCGCCCTGA CGGGCTTGTC TGCTCCCGGC ATCCGCTTAC AGACAAGCTG
     5461 TGACCGTCTC CGGGAGCTGC ATGTGTCAGA GGTTTTCACC GTCATCACCG AAACGCGCGA
//
